# Supplementary material for: CyanOperon: an operon building expansion for the CyanoGate MoClo toolkit
Source: bioRxiv preprint, doi:10.64898/2026.02.24.707249, version 1 (2026-02-24)
Supplement: Materials S1 [file 707249_file02.zip › pC0.335 V02 TSS (v2).gb]

LOCUS       pC0.335_V02_TSS         2287 bp    DNA     circular SYN 21-MAY-2025
DEFINITION  synthetic circular DNA
ACCESSION   .
VERSION     .
KEYWORDS    .
SOURCE      synthetic DNA construct
  ORGANISM  synthetic DNA construct
REFERENCE   1  (bases 1 to 2287)
  AUTHORS   Alejandra Schiavon
  TITLE     Direct Submission
  JOURNAL   Exported May 21, 2025 from SnapGene 8.0.3
            https://www.snapgene.com
FEATURES             Location/Qualifiers
     source          1..2287
                     /mol_type="other DNA"
                     /organism="synthetic DNA construct"
     CDS             203..1213
                     /codon_start=1
                     /label=Sm/Sp no DraIII
                     /label=Sm/Sp\no\DraIII
                     /note="/vntifkey=4"
                     /translation="MRSRNWSRTLTERSGGNGAVAVFMACYDCFFGVQSMPRASKQQAR
                     YAVGRCLMLWSSNDVTQQGSRPKTKLNIMREAVIAEVSTQLSEVVGVIERHLEPTLLAV
                     HLYGSAVDGGLKPHSDIDLLVTVTVRLDETTRRALINDLLETSASPGESEILRAVEVTI
                     VVHDDIIPWRYPAKRELQFGEWQRNDILAGIFEPATIDIDLAILLTKAREHSVALVGPA
                     AEELFDPVPEQDLFEALNETLTLWNSPPDWAGDERNVVLTLSRIWYSAVTGKIAPKDVA
                     ADWAMERLPAQYQPVILEARQAYLGQEEDRLASRADQLEEFVHYVKGEITKVVGK"
     misc_feature    1373..1987
                     /label=rep (pMB1)
                     /label=rep\(pMB1)
                     /note="/vntifkey=21"
     misc_feature    2220..2223
                     /label=GGAG
     misc_feature    2224..2259
                     /label=V002
     misc_feature    2235
                     /label=ExtraG
     misc_feature    2260..2263
                     /label=TACT
ORIGIN
        1 tggacgaaag ggcctcgtga tacgcctatt tttataggtt aatgtcatga taataatggt
       61 ttcttagacg tcaggtggca cttttcgggg aaatgtgcgc ggaaccccta tttgtttatt
      121 tttctaaata cattcaaata tgtatccgct catgagacaa taaccctgat aaatgcttca
      181 ataatattga aaaaggaaga gtatgcgctc acgcaactgg tccagaacct tgaccgaacg
      241 cagcggtggt aacggcgcag tggcggtttt catggcttgt tatgactgtt tttttggggt
      301 acagtctatg cctcgggcat ccaagcagca agcgcgttac gccgtgggtc gatgtttgat
      361 gttatggagc agcaacgatg ttacgcagca gggcagtcgc cctaaaacaa agttaaacat
      421 catgagggaa gcggtgatcg ccgaagtatc gactcaacta tcagaggtag ttggcgtcat
      481 cgagcgccat ctcgaaccga cgttgctggc cgtacatttg tacggctccg cagtggatgg
      541 cggcctgaag ccacacagcg atattgattt gctggttacg gtgaccgtaa ggcttgatga
      601 aacaacgcgg cgagctttga tcaacgacct tttggaaact tcggcttccc ctggagagag
      661 cgagattctc cgcgctgtag aagtcaccat tgttgtgcac gacgacatca ttccgtggcg
      721 ttatccagct aagcgcgaac tgcaatttgg agaatggcag cgcaatgaca ttcttgcagg
      781 tatcttcgag ccagccacga tcgacattga tctggctatc ttgctgacaa aagcaagaga
      841 acatagcgtt gccttggtag gtccagcggc ggaggaactc tttgatccgg ttcctgaaca
      901 ggatctattt gaggcgctaa atgaaacctt aacgctatgg aactcgccgc ccgactgggc
      961 tggcgatgag cgaaatgtag tgcttacgtt gtcccgcatt tggtacagcg cagtaaccgg
     1021 caaaatcgcg ccgaaggatg tcgctgccga ctgggcaatg gagcgcctgc cggcccagta
     1081 tcagcccgtc atacttgaag ctagacaggc ttatcttgga caagaagaag atcgcttggc
     1141 ctcgcgcgca gatcagttgg aagaatttgt ccattacgta aaaggcgaga tcaccaaggt
     1201 agtcggcaaa taactgtcag accaagttta ctcatatata ctttagattg atttaaaact
     1261 tcatttttaa tttaaaagga tctaggtgaa gatccttttt gataatctca tgaccaaaat
     1321 cccttaacgt gagttttcgt tccactgagc gtcagacccc gtagaaaaga tcaaaggatc
     1381 ttcttgagat cctttttttc tgcgcgtaat ctgctgcttg caaacaaaaa aaccaccgct
     1441 accagcggtg gtttgtttgc cggatcaaga gctaccaact ctttttccga aggtaactgg
     1501 cttcagcaga gcgcagatac caaatactgt ccttctagtg tagccgtagt taggccacca
     1561 cttcaagaac tctgtagcac cgcctacata cctcgctctg ctaatcctgt taccagtggc
     1621 tgctgccagt ggcgataagt cgtgtcttac cgggttggac tcaagacgat agttaccgga
     1681 taaggcgcag cggtcgggct gaacgggggg ttcgtgcaca cagcccagct tggagcgaac
     1741 gacctacacc gaactgagat acctacagcg tgagctatga gaaagcgcca cgcttcccga
     1801 agggagaaag gcggacaggt atccggtaag cggcagggtc ggaacaggag agcgcacgag
     1861 ggagcttcca gggggaaacg cctggtatct ttatagtcct gtcgggtttc gccacctctg
     1921 acttgagcgt cgatttttgt gatgctcgtc aggggggcgg agcctatgga aaaacgccag
     1981 caacgcggcc tttttacggt tcctggcctt ttgctggcct tttgctcaca tgttctttcc
     2041 tgcgttatcc cctgattctg tggataaccg tattaccgcc tttgagtgag ctgataccgc
     2101 tcgccgcagc cgaacgaccg agcgcagcga gtcagtgagc gaggaagcgg aagagcgccc
     2161 aatacgcaaa ccgcctctcc ccgcgcgttg gccgattcat taatcactct gtggtctcag
     2221 gagttgacgg ctaggctcag tcctaggtat agtgctagct actagagacc acgaagtggc
     2281 tcttcag
//
