# Supplementary material for: CyanOperon: an operon building expansion for the CyanoGate MoClo toolkit
Source: bioRxiv preprint, doi:10.64898/2026.02.24.707249, version 1 (2026-02-24)
Supplement: Materials S1 [file 707249_file02.zip › pC0.336 J23100 TSS (v2).gb]

LOCUS       pC0.336_J23100_T        2283 bp    DNA     circular SYN 21-MAY-2025
DEFINITION  synthetic circular DNA.
ACCESSION   .
VERSION     .
KEYWORDS    .
SOURCE      synthetic DNA construct
  ORGANISM  synthetic DNA construct
REFERENCE   1  (bases 1 to 2283)
  AUTHORS   Alejandra Schiavon
  TITLE     Direct Submission
  JOURNAL   Exported May 21, 2025 from SnapGene 8.0.3
            https://www.snapgene.com
FEATURES             Location/Qualifiers
     source          1..2283
                     /mol_type="other DNA"
                     /organism="recombinant plasmid"
     CDS             203..1213
                     /codon_start=1
                     /label=Sm/Sp no DraIII
                     /label=Sm/Sp\no\DraIII
                     /note="/vntifkey=4"
                     /translation="MRSRNWSRTLTERSGGNGAVAVFMACYDCFFGVQSMPRASKQQAR
                     YAVGRCLMLWSSNDVTQQGSRPKTKLNIMREAVIAEVSTQLSEVVGVIERHLEPTLLAV
                     HLYGSAVDGGLKPHSDIDLLVTVTVRLDETTRRALINDLLETSASPGESEILRAVEVTI
                     VVHDDIIPWRYPAKRELQFGEWQRNDILAGIFEPATIDIDLAILLTKAREHSVALVGPA
                     AEELFDPVPEQDLFEALNETLTLWNSPPDWAGDERNVVLTLSRIWYSAVTGKIAPKDVA
                     ADWAMERLPAQYQPVILEARQAYLGQEEDRLASRADQLEEFVHYVKGEITKVVGK"
     variation       1180
                     /label=G to A
                     /label=G\to\A
                     /note="/vntifkey=62"
     misc_feature    1373..1987
                     /label=rep (pMB1)
                     /label=rep\(pMB1)
                     /note="/vntifkey=21"
     misc_feature    2220..2223
                     /label=GGAG
     misc_feature    2224..2255
                     /label=Bba_J23100
     misc_feature    2224..2229
                     /label=-35
     misc_feature    2247..2252
                     /label=-10
     misc_feature    2256..2259
                     /label=TACT
ORIGIN
        1 tggacgaaag ggcctcgtga tacgcctatt tttataggtt aatgtcatga taataatggt
       61 ttcttagacg tcaggtggca cttttcgggg aaatgtgcgc ggaaccccta tttgtttatt
      121 tttctaaata cattcaaata tgtatccgct catgagacaa taaccctgat aaatgcttca
      181 ataatattga aaaaggaaga gtatgcgctc acgcaactgg tccagaacct tgaccgaacg
      241 cagcggtggt aacggcgcag tggcggtttt catggcttgt tatgactgtt tttttggggt
      301 acagtctatg cctcgggcat ccaagcagca agcgcgttac gccgtgggtc gatgtttgat
      361 gttatggagc agcaacgatg ttacgcagca gggcagtcgc cctaaaacaa agttaaacat
      421 catgagggaa gcggtgatcg ccgaagtatc gactcaacta tcagaggtag ttggcgtcat
      481 cgagcgccat ctcgaaccga cgttgctggc cgtacatttg tacggctccg cagtggatgg
      541 cggcctgaag ccacacagcg atattgattt gctggttacg gtgaccgtaa ggcttgatga
      601 aacaacgcgg cgagctttga tcaacgacct tttggaaact tcggcttccc ctggagagag
      661 cgagattctc cgcgctgtag aagtcaccat tgttgtgcac gacgacatca ttccgtggcg
      721 ttatccagct aagcgcgaac tgcaatttgg agaatggcag cgcaatgaca ttcttgcagg
      781 tatcttcgag ccagccacga tcgacattga tctggctatc ttgctgacaa aagcaagaga
      841 acatagcgtt gccttggtag gtccagcggc ggaggaactc tttgatccgg ttcctgaaca
      901 ggatctattt gaggcgctaa atgaaacctt aacgctatgg aactcgccgc ccgactgggc
      961 tggcgatgag cgaaatgtag tgcttacgtt gtcccgcatt tggtacagcg cagtaaccgg
     1021 caaaatcgcg ccgaaggatg tcgctgccga ctgggcaatg gagcgcctgc cggcccagta
     1081 tcagcccgtc atacttgaag ctagacaggc ttatcttgga caagaagaag atcgcttggc
     1141 ctcgcgcgca gatcagttgg aagaatttgt ccattacgta aaaggcgaga tcaccaaggt
     1201 agtcggcaaa taactgtcag accaagttta ctcatatata ctttagattg atttaaaact
     1261 tcatttttaa tttaaaagga tctaggtgaa gatccttttt gataatctca tgaccaaaat
     1321 cccttaacgt gagttttcgt tccactgagc gtcagacccc gtagaaaaga tcaaaggatc
     1381 ttcttgagat cctttttttc tgcgcgtaat ctgctgcttg caaacaaaaa aaccaccgct
     1441 accagcggtg gtttgtttgc cggatcaaga gctaccaact ctttttccga aggtaactgg
     1501 cttcagcaga gcgcagatac caaatactgt ccttctagtg tagccgtagt taggccacca
     1561 cttcaagaac tctgtagcac cgcctacata cctcgctctg ctaatcctgt taccagtggc
     1621 tgctgccagt ggcgataagt cgtgtcttac cgggttggac tcaagacgat agttaccgga
     1681 taaggcgcag cggtcgggct gaacgggggg ttcgtgcaca cagcccagct tggagcgaac
     1741 gacctacacc gaactgagat acctacagcg tgagctatga gaaagcgcca cgcttcccga
     1801 agggagaaag gcggacaggt atccggtaag cggcagggtc ggaacaggag agcgcacgag
     1861 ggagcttcca gggggaaacg cctggtatct ttatagtcct gtcgggtttc gccacctctg
     1921 acttgagcgt cgatttttgt gatgctcgtc aggggggcgg agcctatgga aaaacgccag
     1981 caacgcggcc tttttacggt tcctggcctt ttgctggcct tttgctcaca tgttctttcc
     2041 tgcgttatcc cctgattctg tggataaccg tattaccgcc tttgagtgag ctgataccgc
     2101 tcgccgcagc cgaacgaccg agcgcagcga gtcagtgagc gaggaagcgg aagagcgccc
     2161 aatacgcaaa ccgcctctcc ccgcgcgttg gccgattcat taatcactct gtggtctcag
     2221 gagttgacgg ctagctcagt cctaggtaca gtgcttacta gagaccacga agtggctctt
     2281 cag
//
