# Supplementary material for: CyanOperon: an operon building expansion for the CyanoGate MoClo toolkit
Source: bioRxiv preprint, doi:10.64898/2026.02.24.707249, version 1 (2026-02-24)
Supplement: Materials S1 [file 707249_file02.zip › pC0.337 J23101 TSS (v2).gb]

LOCUS       pC0.337_J23101_T        2283 bp    DNA     circular SYN 21-MAY-2025
DEFINITION  synthetic circular DNA.
ACCESSION   .
VERSION     .
KEYWORDS    .
SOURCE      synthetic DNA construct
  ORGANISM  synthetic DNA construct
REFERENCE   1  (bases 1 to 2283)
  AUTHORS   Alejandra Schiavon
  TITLE     Direct Submission
  JOURNAL   Exported May 21, 2025 from SnapGene 8.0.3
            https://www.snapgene.com
FEATURES             Location/Qualifiers
     source          1..2283
                     /mol_type="other DNA"
                     /organism="recombinant plasmid"
     CDS             203..1213
                     /codon_start=1
                     /label=Sm/Sp no DraIII
                     /label=Sm/Sp\no\DraIII
                     /note="/vntifkey=4"
                     /translation="MRSRNWSRTLTERSGGNGAVAVFMACYDCFFGVQSMPRASKQQAR
                     YAVGRCLMLWSSNDVTQQGSRPKTKLNIMREAVIAEVSTQLSEVVGVIERHLEPTLLAV
                     HLYGSAVDGGLKPHSDIDLLVTVTVRLDETTRRALINDLLETSASPGESEILRAVEVTI
                     VVHDDIIPWRYPAKRELQFGEWQRNDILAGIFEPATIDIDLAILLTKAREHSVALVGPA
                     AEELFDPVPEQDLFEALNETLTLWNSPPDWAGDERNVVLTLSRIWYSAVTGKIAPKDVA
                     ADWAMERLPAQYQPVILEARQAYLGQEEDRLASRADQLEEFVHYVKGEITKVVGK"
     variation       1180
                     /label=G to A
                     /label=G\to\A
                     /note="/vntifkey=62"
     misc_feature    1373..1987
                     /label=rep (pMB1)
                     /label=rep\(pMB1)
                     /note="/vntifkey=21"
     misc_feature    2220..2223
                     /label=GGAG
     misc_feature    2224..2255
                     /label=Bba_J23101
     misc_feature    2224..2229
                     /label=-35
     misc_feature    2247..2252
                     /label=-10
     misc_feature    2256..2259
                     /label=TACT
ORIGIN
        1 tggacgaaag ggcctcgtga tacgcctatt tttataggtt aatgtcatga taataatggt
       61 ttcttagacg tcaggtggca cttttcgggg aaatgtgcgc ggaaccccta tttgtttatt
      121 tttctaaata cattcaaata tgtatccgct catgagacaa taaccctgat aaatgcttca
      181 ataatattga aaaaggaaga gtatgcgctc acgcaactgg tccagaacct tgaccgaacg
      241 cagcggtggt aacggcgcag tggcggtttt catggcttgt tatgactgtt tttttggggt
      301 acagtctatg cctcgggcat ccaagcagca agcgcgttac gccgtgggtc gatgtttgat
      361 gttatggagc agcaacgatg ttacgcagca gggcagtcgc cctaaaacaa agttaaacat
      421 catgagggaa gcggtgatcg ccgaagtatc gactcaacta tcagaggtag ttggcgtcat
      481 cgagcgccat ctcgaaccga cgttgctggc cgtacatttg tacggctccg cagtggatgg
      541 cggcctgaag ccacacagcg atattgattt gctggttacg gtgaccgtaa ggcttgatga
      601 aacaacgcgg cgagctttga tcaacgacct tttggaaact tcggcttccc ctggagagag
      661 cgagattctc cgcgctgtag aagtcaccat tgttgtgcac gacgacatca ttccgtggcg
      721 ttatccagct aagcgcgaac tgcaatttgg agaatggcag cgcaatgaca ttcttgcagg
      781 tatcttcgag ccagccacga tcgacattga tctggctatc ttgctgacaa aagcaagaga
      841 acatagcgtt gccttggtag gtccagcggc ggaggaactc tttgatccgg ttcctgaaca
      901 ggatctattt gaggcgctaa atgaaacctt aacgctatgg aactcgccgc ccgactgggc
      961 tggcgatgag cgaaatgtag tgcttacgtt gtcccgcatt tggtacagcg cagtaaccgg
     1021 caaaatcgcg ccgaaggatg tcgctgccga ctgggcaatg gagcgcctgc cggcccagta
     1081 tcagcccgtc atacttgaag ctagacaggc ttatcttgga caagaagaag atcgcttggc
     1141 ctcgcgcgca gatcagttgg aagaatttgt ccattacgta aaaggcgaga tcaccaaggt
     1201 agtcggcaaa taactgtcag accaagttta ctcatatata ctttagattg atttaaaact
     1261 tcatttttaa tttaaaagga tctaggtgaa gatccttttt gataatctca tgaccaaaat
     1321 cccttaacgt gagttttcgt tccactgagc gtcagacccc gtagaaaaga tcaaaggatc
     1381 ttcttgagat cctttttttc tgcgcgtaat ctgctgcttg caaacaaaaa aaccaccgct
     1441 accagcggtg gtttgtttgc cggatcaaga gctaccaact ctttttccga aggtaactgg
     1501 cttcagcaga gcgcagatac caaatactgt ccttctagtg tagccgtagt taggccacca
     1561 cttcaagaac tctgtagcac cgcctacata cctcgctctg ctaatcctgt taccagtggc
     1621 tgctgccagt ggcgataagt cgtgtcttac cgggttggac tcaagacgat agttaccgga
     1681 taaggcgcag cggtcgggct gaacgggggg ttcgtgcaca cagcccagct tggagcgaac
     1741 gacctacacc gaactgagat acctacagcg tgagctatga gaaagcgcca cgcttcccga
     1801 agggagaaag gcggacaggt atccggtaag cggcagggtc ggaacaggag agcgcacgag
     1861 ggagcttcca gggggaaacg cctggtatct ttatagtcct gtcgggtttc gccacctctg
     1921 acttgagcgt cgatttttgt gatgctcgtc aggggggcgg agcctatgga aaaacgccag
     1981 caacgcggcc tttttacggt tcctggcctt ttgctggcct tttgctcaca tgttctttcc
     2041 tgcgttatcc cctgattctg tggataaccg tattaccgcc tttgagtgag ctgataccgc
     2101 tcgccgcagc cgaacgaccg agcgcagcga gtcagtgagc gaggaagcgg aagagcgccc
     2161 aatacgcaaa ccgcctctcc ccgcgcgttg gccgattcat taatcactct gtggtctcag
     2221 gagtttacag ctagctcagt cctaggtatt atgcttacta gagaccacga agtggctctt
     2281 cag
//
