# Supplementary material for: CyanOperon: an operon building expansion for the CyanoGate MoClo toolkit
Source: bioRxiv preprint, doi:10.64898/2026.02.24.707249, version 1 (2026-02-24)
Supplement: Materials S1 [file 707249_file02.zip › pC0.338 Trc10 TSS (v2).gb]

LOCUS       pC0.338_Trc10_TS        2281 bp    DNA     circular SYN 21-MAY-2025
DEFINITION  synthetic circular DNA.
ACCESSION   .
VERSION     .
KEYWORDS    .
SOURCE      synthetic DNA construct
  ORGANISM  synthetic DNA construct
REFERENCE   1  (bases 1 to 2281)
  AUTHORS   Alejandra Schiavon
  TITLE     Direct Submission
  JOURNAL   Exported May 21, 2025 from SnapGene 8.0.3
            https://www.snapgene.com
FEATURES             Location/Qualifiers
     source          1..2281
                     /mol_type="other DNA"
                     /organism="recombinant plasmid"
     CDS             203..1213
                     /codon_start=1
                     /label=Sm/Sp no DraIII
                     /label=Sm/Sp\no\DraIII
                     /note="/vntifkey=4"
                     /translation="MRSRNWSRTLTERSGGNGAVAVFMACYDCFFGVQSMPRASKQQAR
                     YAVGRCLMLWSSNDVTQQGSRPKTKLNIMREAVIAEVSTQLSEVVGVIERHLEPTLLAV
                     HLYGSAVDGGLKPHSDIDLLVTVTVRLDETTRRALINDLLETSASPGESEILRAVEVTI
                     VVHDDIIPWRYPAKRELQFGEWQRNDILAGIFEPATIDIDLAILLTKAREHSVALVGPA
                     AEELFDPVPEQDLFEALNETLTLWNSPPDWAGDERNVVLTLSRIWYSAVTGKIAPKDVA
                     ADWAMERLPAQYQPVILEARQAYLGQEEDRLASRADQLEEFVHYVKGEITKVVGK"
     misc_feature    1373..1987
                     /label=rep (pMB1)
                     /label=rep\(pMB1)
                     /note="/vntifkey=21"
     misc_feature    2220..2223
                     /label=GGAG
     misc_feature    2224..2253
                     /label=trc promoter
                     /note="strong E. coli promoter; hybrid between the trp and
                     lac UV5 promoters"
     misc_feature    2224..2229
                     /label=-35
     misc_feature    2247..2252
                     /label=-10
     misc_feature    2254..2257
                     /label=TACT
ORIGIN
        1 tggacgaaag ggcctcgtga tacgcctatt tttataggtt aatgtcatga taataatggt
       61 ttcttagacg tcaggtggca cttttcgggg aaatgtgcgc ggaaccccta tttgtttatt
      121 tttctaaata cattcaaata tgtatccgct catgagacaa taaccctgat aaatgcttca
      181 ataatattga aaaaggaaga gtatgcgctc acgcaactgg tccagaacct tgaccgaacg
      241 cagcggtggt aacggcgcag tggcggtttt catggcttgt tatgactgtt tttttggggt
      301 acagtctatg cctcgggcat ccaagcagca agcgcgttac gccgtgggtc gatgtttgat
      361 gttatggagc agcaacgatg ttacgcagca gggcagtcgc cctaaaacaa agttaaacat
      421 catgagggaa gcggtgatcg ccgaagtatc gactcaacta tcagaggtag ttggcgtcat
      481 cgagcgccat ctcgaaccga cgttgctggc cgtacatttg tacggctccg cagtggatgg
      541 cggcctgaag ccacacagcg atattgattt gctggttacg gtgaccgtaa ggcttgatga
      601 aacaacgcgg cgagctttga tcaacgacct tttggaaact tcggcttccc ctggagagag
      661 cgagattctc cgcgctgtag aagtcaccat tgttgtgcac gacgacatca ttccgtggcg
      721 ttatccagct aagcgcgaac tgcaatttgg agaatggcag cgcaatgaca ttcttgcagg
      781 tatcttcgag ccagccacga tcgacattga tctggctatc ttgctgacaa aagcaagaga
      841 acatagcgtt gccttggtag gtccagcggc ggaggaactc tttgatccgg ttcctgaaca
      901 ggatctattt gaggcgctaa atgaaacctt aacgctatgg aactcgccgc ccgactgggc
      961 tggcgatgag cgaaatgtag tgcttacgtt gtcccgcatt tggtacagcg cagtaaccgg
     1021 caaaatcgcg ccgaaggatg tcgctgccga ctgggcaatg gagcgcctgc cggcccagta
     1081 tcagcccgtc atacttgaag ctagacaggc ttatcttgga caagaagaag atcgcttggc
     1141 ctcgcgcgca gatcagttgg aagaatttgt ccattacgta aaaggcgaga tcaccaaggt
     1201 agtcggcaaa taactgtcag accaagttta ctcatatata ctttagattg atttaaaact
     1261 tcatttttaa tttaaaagga tctaggtgaa gatccttttt gataatctca tgaccaaaat
     1321 cccttaacgt gagttttcgt tccactgagc gtcagacccc gtagaaaaga tcaaaggatc
     1381 ttcttgagat cctttttttc tgcgcgtaat ctgctgcttg caaacaaaaa aaccaccgct
     1441 accagcggtg gtttgtttgc cggatcaaga gctaccaact ctttttccga aggtaactgg
     1501 cttcagcaga gcgcagatac caaatactgt ccttctagtg tagccgtagt taggccacca
     1561 cttcaagaac tctgtagcac cgcctacata cctcgctctg ctaatcctgt taccagtggc
     1621 tgctgccagt ggcgataagt cgtgtcttac cgggttggac tcaagacgat agttaccgga
     1681 taaggcgcag cggtcgggct gaacgggggg ttcgtgcaca cagcccagct tggagcgaac
     1741 gacctacacc gaactgagat acctacagcg tgagctatga gaaagcgcca cgcttcccga
     1801 agggagaaag gcggacaggt atccggtaag cggcagggtc ggaacaggag agcgcacgag
     1861 ggagcttcca gggggaaacg cctggtatct ttatagtcct gtcgggtttc gccacctctg
     1921 acttgagcgt cgatttttgt gatgctcgtc aggggggcgg agcctatgga aaaacgccag
     1981 caacgcggcc tttttacggt tcctggcctt ttgctggcct tttgctcaca tgttctttcc
     2041 tgcgttatcc cctgattctg tggataaccg tattaccgcc tttgagtgag ctgataccgc
     2101 tcgccgcagc cgaacgaccg agcgcagcga gtcagtgagc gaggaagcgg aagagcgccc
     2161 aatacgcaaa ccgcctctcc ccgcgcgttg gccgattcat taatcactct gtggtctcag
     2221 gagttgacaa ttaatcatcc ggctcgtata atgtactaga gaccacgaag tggctcttca
     2281 g
//
