# Supplementary material for: CyanOperon: an operon building expansion for the CyanoGate MoClo toolkit
Source: bioRxiv preprint, doi:10.64898/2026.02.24.707249, version 1 (2026-02-24)
Supplement: Materials S1 [file 707249_file02.zip › pC0.340 RBS star.gb]

LOCUS       pC0.340_RBS_star        2273 bp    DNA     circular SYN 21-MAY-2025
DEFINITION  synthetic circular DNA.
ACCESSION   .
VERSION     .
KEYWORDS    .
SOURCE      synthetic DNA construct
  ORGANISM  synthetic DNA construct
REFERENCE   1  (bases 1 to 2273)
  AUTHORS   Alejandra Schiavon
  TITLE     Direct Submission
  JOURNAL   Exported May 21, 2025 from SnapGene 8.0.3
            https://www.snapgene.com
FEATURES             Location/Qualifiers
     source          1..2273
                     /mol_type="other DNA"
                     /organism="synthetic DNA construct"
     source          join(2255..2273,1..2254)
                     /mol_type="other DNA"
                     /organism="recombinant plasmid"
     CDS             212..1222
                     /codon_start=1
                     /label=Sm/Sp no DraIII
                     /label=Sm/Sp\no\DraIII
                     /note="vntifkey=4"
                     /translation="MRSRNWSRTLTERSGGNGAVAVFMACYDCFFGVQSMPRASKQQAR
                     YAVGRCLMLWSSNDVTQQGSRPKTKLNIMREAVIAEVSTQLSEVVGVIERHLEPTLLAV
                     HLYGSAVDGGLKPHSDIDLLVTVTVRLDETTRRALINDLLETSASPGESEILRAVEVTI
                     VVHDDIIPWRYPAKRELQFGEWQRNDILAGIFEPATIDIDLAILLTKAREHSVALVGPA
                     AEELFDPVPEQDLFEALNETLTLWNSPPDWAGDERNVVLTLSRIWYSAVTGKIAPKDVA
                     ADWAMERLPAQYQPVILEARQAYLGQEEDRLASRADQLEEFVHYVKGEITKVVGK"
     misc_feature    1382..1996
                     /label=rep (pMB1)
                     /label=rep\(pMB1)
                     /note="vntifkey=21"
     misc_feature    2229..2232
                     /label=TACT
     misc_feature    2233..2255
                     /label=RBS*
     misc_feature    2239..2248
                     /label=SD
     misc_feature    2255..2258
                     /label=AATG
     misc_feature    2256..2258
                     /label=Start codon
                     /label=AATG
ORIGIN
        1 gctcttcagt ggacgaaagg gcctcgtgat acgcctattt ttataggtta atgtcatgat
       61 aataatggtt tcttagacgt caggtggcac ttttcgggga aatgtgcgcg gaacccctat
      121 ttgtttattt ttctaaatac attcaaatat gtatccgctc atgagacaat aaccctgata
      181 aatgcttcaa taatattgaa aaaggaagag tatgcgctca cgcaactggt ccagaacctt
      241 gaccgaacgc agcggtggta acggcgcagt ggcggttttc atggcttgtt atgactgttt
      301 ttttggggta cagtctatgc ctcgggcatc caagcagcaa gcgcgttacg ccgtgggtcg
      361 atgtttgatg ttatggagca gcaacgatgt tacgcagcag ggcagtcgcc ctaaaacaaa
      421 gttaaacatc atgagggaag cggtgatcgc cgaagtatcg actcaactat cagaggtagt
      481 tggcgtcatc gagcgccatc tcgaaccgac gttgctggcc gtacatttgt acggctccgc
      541 agtggatggc ggcctgaagc cacacagcga tattgatttg ctggttacgg tgaccgtaag
      601 gcttgatgaa acaacgcggc gagctttgat caacgacctt ttggaaactt cggcttcccc
      661 tggagagagc gagattctcc gcgctgtaga agtcaccatt gttgtgcacg acgacatcat
      721 tccgtggcgt tatccagcta agcgcgaact gcaatttgga gaatggcagc gcaatgacat
      781 tcttgcaggt atcttcgagc cagccacgat cgacattgat ctggctatct tgctgacaaa
      841 agcaagagaa catagcgttg ccttggtagg tccagcggcg gaggaactct ttgatccggt
      901 tcctgaacag gatctatttg aggcgctaaa tgaaacctta acgctatgga actcgccgcc
      961 cgactgggct ggcgatgagc gaaatgtagt gcttacgttg tcccgcattt ggtacagcgc
     1021 agtaaccggc aaaatcgcgc cgaaggatgt cgctgccgac tgggcaatgg agcgcctgcc
     1081 ggcccagtat cagcccgtca tacttgaagc tagacaggct tatcttggac aagaagaaga
     1141 tcgcttggcc tcgcgcgcag atcagttgga agaatttgtc cattacgtaa aaggcgagat
     1201 caccaaggta gtcggcaaat aactgtcaga ccaagtttac tcatatatac tttagattga
     1261 tttaaaactt catttttaat ttaaaaggat ctaggtgaag atcctttttg ataatctcat
     1321 gaccaaaatc ccttaacgtg agttttcgtt ccactgagcg tcagaccccg tagaaaagat
     1381 caaaggatct tcttgagatc ctttttttct gcgcgtaatc tgctgcttgc aaacaaaaaa
     1441 accaccgcta ccagcggtgg tttgtttgcc ggatcaagag ctaccaactc tttttccgaa
     1501 ggtaactggc ttcagcagag cgcagatacc aaatactgtc cttctagtgt agccgtagtt
     1561 aggccaccac ttcaagaact ctgtagcacc gcctacatac ctcgctctgc taatcctgtt
     1621 accagtggct gctgccagtg gcgataagtc gtgtcttacc gggttggact caagacgata
     1681 gttaccggat aaggcgcagc ggtcgggctg aacggggggt tcgtgcacac agcccagctt
     1741 ggagcgaacg acctacaccg aactgagata cctacagcgt gagctatgag aaagcgccac
     1801 gcttcccgaa gggagaaagg cggacaggta tccggtaagc ggcagggtcg gaacaggaga
     1861 gcgcacgagg gagcttccag ggggaaacgc ctggtatctt tatagtcctg tcgggtttcg
     1921 ccacctctga cttgagcgtc gatttttgtg atgctcgtca ggggggcgga gcctatggaa
     1981 aaacgccagc aacgcggcct ttttacggtt cctggccttt tgctggcctt ttgctcacat
     2041 gttctttcct gcgttatccc ctgattctgt ggataaccgt attaccgcct ttgagtgagc
     2101 tgataccgct cgccgcagcc gaacgaccga gcgcagcgag tcagtgagcg aggaagcgga
     2161 agagcgccca atacgcaaac cgcctctccc cgcgcgttgg ccgattcatt aatcactctg
     2221 tggtctcata ctctagagta gtggaggtta ctagaatgag agaccacgaa gtg
//
