# Supplementary material for: CyanOperon: an operon building expansion for the CyanoGate MoClo toolkit
Source: bioRxiv preprint, doi:10.64898/2026.02.24.707249, version 1 (2026-02-24)
Supplement: Materials S1 [file 707249_file02.zip › pC0.341 B0034.gb]

LOCUS       pC0.341_B0034           2275 bp    DNA     circular SYN 21-MAY-2025
DEFINITION  synthetic circular DNA.
ACCESSION   .
VERSION     .
KEYWORDS    .
SOURCE      synthetic DNA construct
  ORGANISM  synthetic DNA construct
REFERENCE   1  (bases 1 to 2275)
  AUTHORS   .
  TITLE     Direct Submission
  JOURNAL   Exported May 21, 2025 from SnapGene 8.0.3
            https://www.snapgene.com
FEATURES             Location/Qualifiers
     source          1..2275
                     /mol_type="other DNA"
                     /organism="synthetic DNA construct"
     source          join(2261..2275,1..2260)
                     /mol_type="other DNA"
                     /organism="synthetic DNA construct"
     CDS             212..1222
                     /label=Sm/Sp no DraIII
     variation       1189
                     /label=G to A
     misc_feature    1382..1996
                     /label=rep (pMB1)
     misc_feature    2229..2232
                     /label=TACT
     misc_feature    2233..2257
                     /label=RBS B0034
     misc_feature    2239..2250
                     /label=SD
     misc_feature    2257..2260
                     /label=AATG
     misc_feature    2258..2260
                     /label=Start codon
ORIGIN
        1 gctcttcagt ggacgaaagg gcctcgtgat acgcctattt ttataggtta atgtcatgat
       61 aataatggtt tcttagacgt caggtggcac ttttcgggga aatgtgcgcg gaacccctat
      121 ttgtttattt ttctaaatac attcaaatat gtatccgctc atgagacaat aaccctgata
      181 aatgcttcaa taatattgaa aaaggaagag tatgcgctca cgcaactggt ccagaacctt
      241 gaccgaacgc agcggtggta acggcgcagt ggcggttttc atggcttgtt atgactgttt
      301 ttttggggta cagtctatgc ctcgggcatc caagcagcaa gcgcgttacg ccgtgggtcg
      361 atgtttgatg ttatggagca gcaacgatgt tacgcagcag ggcagtcgcc ctaaaacaaa
      421 gttaaacatc atgagggaag cggtgatcgc cgaagtatcg actcaactat cagaggtagt
      481 tggcgtcatc gagcgccatc tcgaaccgac gttgctggcc gtacatttgt acggctccgc
      541 agtggatggc ggcctgaagc cacacagcga tattgatttg ctggttacgg tgaccgtaag
      601 gcttgatgaa acaacgcggc gagctttgat caacgacctt ttggaaactt cggcttcccc
      661 tggagagagc gagattctcc gcgctgtaga agtcaccatt gttgtgcacg acgacatcat
      721 tccgtggcgt tatccagcta agcgcgaact gcaatttgga gaatggcagc gcaatgacat
      781 tcttgcaggt atcttcgagc cagccacgat cgacattgat ctggctatct tgctgacaaa
      841 agcaagagaa catagcgttg ccttggtagg tccagcggcg gaggaactct ttgatccggt
      901 tcctgaacag gatctatttg aggcgctaaa tgaaacctta acgctatgga actcgccgcc
      961 cgactgggct ggcgatgagc gaaatgtagt gcttacgttg tcccgcattt ggtacagcgc
     1021 agtaaccggc aaaatcgcgc cgaaggatgt cgctgccgac tgggcaatgg agcgcctgcc
     1081 ggcccagtat cagcccgtca tacttgaagc tagacaggct tatcttggac aagaagaaga
     1141 tcgcttggcc tcgcgcgcag atcagttgga agaatttgtc cattacgtaa aaggcgagat
     1201 caccaaggta gtcggcaaat aactgtcaga ccaagtttac tcatatatac tttagattga
     1261 tttaaaactt catttttaat ttaaaaggat ctaggtgaag atcctttttg ataatctcat
     1321 gaccaaaatc ccttaacgtg agttttcgtt ccactgagcg tcagaccccg tagaaaagat
     1381 caaaggatct tcttgagatc ctttttttct gcgcgtaatc tgctgcttgc aaacaaaaaa
     1441 accaccgcta ccagcggtgg tttgtttgcc ggatcaagag ctaccaactc tttttccgaa
     1501 ggtaactggc ttcagcagag cgcagatacc aaatactgtc cttctagtgt agccgtagtt
     1561 aggccaccac ttcaagaact ctgtagcacc gcctacatac ctcgctctgc taatcctgtt
     1621 accagtggct gctgccagtg gcgataagtc gtgtcttacc gggttggact caagacgata
     1681 gttaccggat aaggcgcagc ggtcgggctg aacggggggt tcgtgcacac agcccagctt
     1741 ggagcgaacg acctacaccg aactgagata cctacagcgt gagctatgag aaagcgccac
     1801 gcttcccgaa gggagaaagg cggacaggta tccggtaagc ggcagggtcg gaacaggaga
     1861 gcgcacgagg gagcttccag ggggaaacgc ctggtatctt tatagtcctg tcgggtttcg
     1921 ccacctctga cttgagcgtc gatttttgtg atgctcgtca ggggggcgga gcctatggaa
     1981 aaacgccagc aacgcggcct ttttacggtt cctggccttt tgctggcctt ttgctcacat
     2041 gttctttcct gcgttatccc ctgattctgt ggataaccgt attaccgcct ttgagtgagc
     2101 tgataccgct cgccgcagcc gaacgaccga gcgcagcgag tcagtgagcg aggaagcgga
     2161 agagcgccca atacgcaaac cgcctctccc cgcgcgttgg ccgattcatt aatcactctg
     2221 tggtctcata ctctagagaa agaggagaaa tactagaatg agagaccacg aagtg
//
