# Supplementary material for: CyanOperon: an operon building expansion for the CyanoGate MoClo toolkit
Source: bioRxiv preprint, doi:10.64898/2026.02.24.707249, version 1 (2026-02-24)
Supplement: Materials S1 [file 707249_file02.zip › pCA0.324 TSS acceptor.gb]

LOCUS       pCA0.324_TSS_acc        2845 bp    DNA     circular SYN 21-MAY-2025
DEFINITION  synthetic circular DNA.
ACCESSION   .
VERSION     .
KEYWORDS    .
SOURCE      synthetic DNA construct
  ORGANISM  synthetic DNA construct
REFERENCE   1  (bases 1 to 2845)
  AUTHORS   .
  TITLE     Direct Submission
  JOURNAL   Exported May 21, 2025 from SnapGene 8.0.3
            https://www.snapgene.com
COMMENT     Sequence Label: C0.325 RBS acceptor
FEATURES             Location/Qualifiers
     source          1..2845
                     /mol_type="other DNA"
                     /organism="synthetic DNA construct"
     misc_feature    354..357
                     /label=GGAG
     misc_feature    387..923
                     /label=lacZ
     misc_feature    952..955
                     /label=TACT
                     /label=AATG
     CDS             1182..2192
                     /label=Sm/Sp no DraIII
     misc_feature    join(2352..2845,1..121)
                     /label=rep (pMB1)
ORIGIN
        1 tccaggggga aacgcctggt atctttatag tcctgtcggg tttcgccacc tctgacttga
       61 gcgtcgattt ttgtgatgct cgtcaggggg gcggagccta tggaaaaacg ccagcaacgc
      121 ggccttttta cggttcctgg ccttttgctg gccttttgct cacatgttct ttcctgcgtt
      181 atcccctgat tctgtggata accgtattac cgcctttgag tgagctgata ccgctcgccg
      241 cagccgaacg accgagcgca gcgagtcagt gagcgaggaa gcggaagagc gcccaatacg
      301 caaaccgcct ctccccgcgc gttggccgat tcattaatca ctctgtggtc tcaggagttg
      361 tcttcgcagc tggcacgaca ggtttcccga ctggaaagcg ggcagtgagc gcaacgcaat
      421 taatgtgagt tagctcactc attaggcacc ccaggcttta cactttatgc ttccggctcg
      481 tatgttgtgt ggaattgtga gcggataaca atttcacaca ggaaacagct atgaccatga
      541 ttacgccaag cttgcatgcc tgcaggtcga ctctagagga tccccgggta ccgagctcga
      601 attcactggc cgtcgtttta caacgtcgtg actgggaaaa ccctggcgtt acccaactta
      661 atcgccttgc agcacatccc cctttcgcca gctggcgtaa tagcgaagag gcccgcaccg
      721 atcgcccttc ccaacagttg cgcagcctga atggcgaatg gcgcctgatg cggtattttc
      781 tccttacgca tctgtgcggt atttcacacc gcatatggtg cactctcagt acaatctgct
      841 ctgatgccgc atagttaagc cagccccgac acccgccaac acccgctgac gcgccctgac
      901 gggcttgtct gctcccggca tccgcttaca gacaagctgt gacgaagaca atacttgaga
      961 ccacgaagtg gctcttcagt ggacgaaagg gcctcgtgat acgcctattt ttataggtta
     1021 atgtcatgat aataatggtt tcttagacgt caggtggcac ttttcgggga aatgtgcgcg
     1081 gaacccctat ttgtttattt ttctaaatac attcaaatat gtatccgctc atgagacaat
     1141 aaccctgata aatgcttcaa taatattgaa aaaggaagag tatgcgctca cgcaactggt
     1201 ccagaacctt gaccgaacgc agcggtggta acggcgcagt ggcggttttc atggcttgtt
     1261 atgactgttt ttttggggta cagtctatgc ctcgggcatc caagcagcaa gcgcgttacg
     1321 ccgtgggtcg atgtttgatg ttatggagca gcaacgatgt tacgcagcag ggcagtcgcc
     1381 ctaaaacaaa gttaaacatc atgagggaag cggtgatcgc cgaagtatcg actcaactat
     1441 cagaggtagt tggcgtcatc gagcgccatc tcgaaccgac gttgctggcc gtacatttgt
     1501 acggctccgc agtggatggc ggcctgaagc cacacagcga tattgatttg ctggttacgg
     1561 tgaccgtaag gcttgatgaa acaacgcggc gagctttgat caacgacctt ttggaaactt
     1621 cggcttcccc tggagagagc gagattctcc gcgctgtaga agtcaccatt gttgtgcacg
     1681 acgacatcat tccgtggcgt tatccagcta agcgcgaact gcaatttgga gaatggcagc
     1741 gcaatgacat tcttgcaggt atcttcgagc cagccacgat cgacattgat ctggctatct
     1801 tgctgacaaa agcaagagaa catagcgttg ccttggtagg tccagcggcg gaggaactct
     1861 ttgatccggt tcctgaacag gatctatttg aggcgctaaa tgaaacctta acgctatgga
     1921 actcgccgcc cgactgggct ggcgatgagc gaaatgtagt gcttacgttg tcccgcattt
     1981 ggtacagcgc agtaaccggc aaaatcgcgc cgaaggatgt cgctgccgac tgggcaatgg
     2041 agcgcctgcc ggcccagtat cagcccgtca tacttgaagc tagacaggct tatcttggac
     2101 aagaagaaga tcgcttggcc tcgcgcgcag atcagttgga agaatttgtc cattacgtaa
     2161 aaggcgagat caccaaggta gtcggcaaat aactgtcaga ccaagtttac tcatatatac
     2221 tttagattga tttaaaactt catttttaat ttaaaaggat ctaggtgaag atcctttttg
     2281 ataatctcat gaccaaaatc ccttaacgtg agttttcgtt ccactgagcg tcagaccccg
     2341 tagaaaagat caaaggatct tcttgagatc ctttttttct gcgcgtaatc tgctgcttgc
     2401 aaacaaaaaa accaccgcta ccagcggtgg tttgtttgcc ggatcaagag ctaccaactc
     2461 tttttccgaa ggtaactggc ttcagcagag cgcagatacc aaatactgtc cttctagtgt
     2521 agccgtagtt aggccaccac ttcaagaact ctgtagcacc gcctacatac ctcgctctgc
     2581 taatcctgtt accagtggct gctgccagtg gcgataagtc gtgtcttacc gggttggact
     2641 caagacgata gttaccggat aaggcgcagc ggtcgggctg aacggggggt tcgtgcacac
     2701 agcccagctt ggagcgaacg acctacaccg aactgagata cctacagcgt gagctatgag
     2761 aaagcgccac gcttcccgaa gggagaaagg cggacaggta tccggtaagc ggcagggtcg
     2821 gaacaggaga gcgcacgagg gagct
//
