# Supplementary material for: CyanOperon: an operon building expansion for the CyanoGate MoClo toolkit
Source: bioRxiv preprint, doi:10.64898/2026.02.24.707249, version 1 (2026-02-24)
Supplement: Materials S1 [file 707249_file02.zip › pCA0.325 RBS acceptor.gb]

LOCUS       pCA0.325_RBS_acc        2853 bp    DNA     circular SYN 21-MAY-2025
DEFINITION  synthetic circular DNA.
ACCESSION   .
VERSION     .
KEYWORDS    .
SOURCE      synthetic DNA construct
  ORGANISM  synthetic DNA construct
REFERENCE   1  (bases 1 to 2853)
  AUTHORS   .
  TITLE     Direct Submission
  JOURNAL   Exported May 21, 2025 from SnapGene 8.0.3
            https://www.snapgene.com
COMMENT     Sequence Label: C0.325 RBS acceptor
FEATURES             Location/Qualifiers
     source          1..2853
                     /mol_type="other DNA"
                     /organism="synthetic DNA construct"
     misc_feature    354..357
                     /label=TACT
     misc_feature    391..927
                     /label=lacZ
     misc_feature    960..963
                     /label=AATG
     CDS             1190..2200
                     /label=Sm/Sp no DraIII
     misc_feature    join(2360..2853,1..121)
                     /label=rep (pMB1)
ORIGIN
        1 tccaggggga aacgcctggt atctttatag tcctgtcggg tttcgccacc tctgacttga
       61 gcgtcgattt ttgtgatgct cgtcaggggg gcggagccta tggaaaaacg ccagcaacgc
      121 ggccttttta cggttcctgg ccttttgctg gccttttgct cacatgttct ttcctgcgtt
      181 atcccctgat tctgtggata accgtattac cgcctttgag tgagctgata ccgctcgccg
      241 cagccgaacg accgagcgca gcgagtcagt gagcgaggaa gcggaagagc gcccaatacg
      301 caaaccgcct ctccccgcgc gttggccgat tcattaatca ctctgtggtc tcatactgag
      361 tcttcgtacg cagctggcac gacaggtttc ccgactggaa agcgggcagt gagcgcaacg
      421 caattaatgt gagttagctc actcattagg caccccaggc tttacacttt atgcttccgg
      481 ctcgtatgtt gtgtggaatt gtgagcggat aacaatttca cacaggaaac agctatgacc
      541 atgattacgc caagcttgca tgcctgcagg tcgactctag aggatccccg ggtaccgagc
      601 tcgaattcac tggccgtcgt tttacaacgt cgtgactggg aaaaccctgg cgttacccaa
      661 cttaatcgcc ttgcagcaca tccccctttc gccagctggc gtaatagcga agaggcccgc
      721 accgatcgcc cttcccaaca gttgcgcagc ctgaatggcg aatggcgcct gatgcggtat
      781 tttctcctta cgcatctgtg cggtatttca caccgcatat ggtgcactct cagtacaatc
      841 tgctctgatg ccgcatagtt aagccagccc cgacacccgc caacacccgc tgacgcgccc
      901 tgacgggctt gtctgctccc ggcatccgct tacagacaag ctgtgacgta cgaagactca
      961 atgagagacc acgaagtggc tcttcagtgg acgaaagggc ctcgtgatac gcctattttt
     1021 ataggttaat gtcatgataa taatggtttc ttagacgtca ggtggcactt ttcggggaaa
     1081 tgtgcgcgga acccctattt gtttattttt ctaaatacat tcaaatatgt atccgctcat
     1141 gagacaataa ccctgataaa tgcttcaata atattgaaaa aggaagagta tgcgctcacg
     1201 caactggtcc agaaccttga ccgaacgcag cggtggtaac ggcgcagtgg cggttttcat
     1261 ggcttgttat gactgttttt ttggggtaca gtctatgcct cgggcatcca agcagcaagc
     1321 gcgttacgcc gtgggtcgat gtttgatgtt atggagcagc aacgatgtta cgcagcaggg
     1381 cagtcgccct aaaacaaagt taaacatcat gagggaagcg gtgatcgccg aagtatcgac
     1441 tcaactatca gaggtagttg gcgtcatcga gcgccatctc gaaccgacgt tgctggccgt
     1501 acatttgtac ggctccgcag tggatggcgg cctgaagcca cacagcgata ttgatttgct
     1561 ggttacggtg accgtaaggc ttgatgaaac aacgcggcga gctttgatca acgacctttt
     1621 ggaaacttcg gcttcccctg gagagagcga gattctccgc gctgtagaag tcaccattgt
     1681 tgtgcacgac gacatcattc cgtggcgtta tccagctaag cgcgaactgc aatttggaga
     1741 atggcagcgc aatgacattc ttgcaggtat cttcgagcca gccacgatcg acattgatct
     1801 ggctatcttg ctgacaaaag caagagaaca tagcgttgcc ttggtaggtc cagcggcgga
     1861 ggaactcttt gatccggttc ctgaacagga tctatttgag gcgctaaatg aaaccttaac
     1921 gctatggaac tcgccgcccg actgggctgg cgatgagcga aatgtagtgc ttacgttgtc
     1981 ccgcatttgg tacagcgcag taaccggcaa aatcgcgccg aaggatgtcg ctgccgactg
     2041 ggcaatggag cgcctgccgg cccagtatca gcccgtcata cttgaagcta gacaggctta
     2101 tcttggacaa gaagaagatc gcttggcctc gcgcgcagat cagttggaag aatttgtcca
     2161 ttacgtaaaa ggcgagatca ccaaggtagt cggcaaataa ctgtcagacc aagtttactc
     2221 atatatactt tagattgatt taaaacttca tttttaattt aaaaggatct aggtgaagat
     2281 cctttttgat aatctcatga ccaaaatccc ttaacgtgag ttttcgttcc actgagcgtc
     2341 agaccccgta gaaaagatca aaggatcttc ttgagatcct ttttttctgc gcgtaatctg
     2401 ctgcttgcaa acaaaaaaac caccgctacc agcggtggtt tgtttgccgg atcaagagct
     2461 accaactctt tttccgaagg taactggctt cagcagagcg cagataccaa atactgtcct
     2521 tctagtgtag ccgtagttag gccaccactt caagaactct gtagcaccgc ctacatacct
     2581 cgctctgcta atcctgttac cagtggctgc tgccagtggc gataagtcgt gtcttaccgg
     2641 gttggactca agacgatagt taccggataa ggcgcagcgg tcgggctgaa cggggggttc
     2701 gtgcacacag cccagcttgg agcgaacgac ctacaccgaa ctgagatacc tacagcgtga
     2761 gctatgagaa agcgccacgc ttcccgaagg gagaaaggcg gacaggtatc cggtaagcgg
     2821 cagggtcgga acaggagagc gcacgaggga gct
//
