# Supplementary material for: CyanOperon: an operon building expansion for the CyanoGate MoClo toolkit
Source: bioRxiv preprint, doi:10.64898/2026.02.24.707249, version 1 (2026-02-24)
Supplement: Materials S1 [file 707249_file02.zip › pCA1.261 L1P1 operon acceptor (pOP1, Prom, RBS+CDS).gb]

LOCUS       pCA1.261_L1P1_op        4956 bp DNA     circular SYN 10-JAN-2019
DEFINITION  synthetic circular DNA
ACCESSION   .
VERSION     .
KEYWORDS    .
SOURCE      synthetic DNA construct
  ORGANISM  recombinant plasmid
REFERENCE   1  (bases 1 to 4956)
  AUTHORS   Alejandra Schiavon
  TITLE     Direct Submission
  JOURNAL   Exported Mar 29, 2023 from SnapGene 6.2.1
            https://www.snapgene.com
FEATURES             Location/Qualifiers
     source          1..4956
                     /mol_type="other DNA"
                     /organism="recombinant plasmid"
     misc_feature    50..586
                     /label=lacZ
                     /note="/vntifkey=21"
     misc_feature    complement(645..772)
                     /label=RB short
                     /label=RB\short
                     /note="/vntifkey=21"
     misc_feature    complement(796..2277)
                     /label=RK2 trfa (no Esp3I)
                     /label=RK2\trfa\(no\Esp3I)
                     /note="/vntifkey=21"
     misc_feature    2288..3077
                     /label=pUC ori
                     /label=pUC\ori
                     /note="/vntifkey=21"
     rep_origin      2323
                     /label=ORI
                     /note="RNaseH cleavage point"
                     /note="/vntifkey=33"
     CDS             complement(3085..3942)
                     /codon_start=1
                     /label=AP r
                     /label=AP\r
                     /note="/vntifkey=4"
                     /translation="MSIQHFRVALIPFFAAFCLPVFAHPETLVKVKDAEDQLGARVGYI
                     ELDLNSGKILESFRPEERFPMMSTFKVLLCGAVLSRIDAGQEQLGRRIHYSQNDLVEYS
                     PVTEKHLTDGMTVRELCSAAITMSDNTAANLLLTTIGGPKELTAFLHNMGDHVTRLDRW
                     EPELNEAIPNDERDTTMPVAMATTLRKLLTGELLTLASRQQLIDWMEADKVAGPLLRSA
                     LPAGWFIADKSGAGERGSRGIIAALGPDGKPSRIVVIYTTGSQATMDERNRQIAEIGAS
                     LIKHW"
     rep_origin      complement(4140..4757)
                     /direction=LEFT
                     /standard_name="oriV"
                     /label=oriV
                     /note="shows similarity to GenBank Accession Number M20134"
                     /note="/vntifkey=33"
     misc_feature    4787..4934
                     /label=TDNA-LB
                     /note="shows similarity to T-DNA left border: GenBank 
                     Accession Number J01825"
                     /note="/vntifkey=21"
ORIGIN
        1 tctgtgaaga caatgccgga gtgagaccgc agctggcacg acaggtttgc cgactggaaa
       61 gcgggcagtg agcgcaacgc aattaatgtg agttagctca ctcattaggc accccaggct
      121 ttacacttta tgcttccggc tcgtatgttg tgtggaattg tgagcggata acaatttcac
      181 acaggaaaca gctatgacca tgattacgcc aagcttgcat gcctgcaggt cgactctaga
      241 ggatccccgg gtaccgagct cgaattcact ggccgtcgtt ttacaacgtc gtgactggga
      301 aaaccctggc gttacccaac ttaatcgcct tgcagcacat ccccctttcg ccagctggcg
      361 taatagcgaa gaggcccgca ccgatcgccc ttcccaacag ttgcgcagcc tgaatggcga
      421 atggcgcctg atgcggtatt ttctccttac gcatctgtgc ggtatttcac accgcatatg
      481 gtgcactctc agtacaatct gctctgatgc cgcatagtta agccagcccc gacacccgcc
      541 aacacccgct gacgcgccct gacgggcttg tctgctcccg gcatccgctt acagacaagc
      601 tgtgacggtc tcagcttgca attgtcttct gcacgaagtg gtttaaacta tcagtgtttg
      661 acaggatata ttggcgggta aacctaagag aaaagagcgt ttattagaat aatcggatat
      721 ttaaaagggc gtgaaaaggt ttatccgttc gtccatttgt atgtgcatgc caaccacagg
      781 gttccccaga tcaggcgctg gctgctgaac ccccagccgg aactgacccc acaaggccct
      841 agcgtttgca atgcaccagg tcatcattga cccaggcgtg ttccaccagg ccgctgcctc
      901 gcaactcttc gcaggcttcg ccgacctgct cgcgccactt cttcacgcgg gtggaatccg
      961 atccgcacat gaggcggaag gtttccagct tgagcgggta cggctcccgg tgcgagctga
     1021 aatagtcgaa catccgtcgg gccgtcggcg acagcttgcg gtacttctcc catatgaatt
     1081 tcgtgtagtg gtcgccagca aacagcacga cgatttcctc gtcgatcagg acctggcaac
     1141 gggacgtttt cttgccacgg tccaggacgc ggaagcggtg cagcagcgac accgattcca
     1201 ggtgcccaac gcggtcggac gtgaagccca tcgccgtcgc ctgtaggcgc gacaggcatt
     1261 cctcggcctt cgtgtaatac cggccattga tcgaccagcc caggtcctgg caaagctcgt
     1321 agaacgtgaa ggtgatcggc tcgccgatag gggtgcgctt cgcgtactcc aacacctgct
     1381 gccacaccag ttcgtcatcg tcggcccgca gctcgacgcc ggtgtaggtg atcttcacgt
     1441 ccttgttgac gtggaaaatg accttgtttt gcagcgcctc gcgcgggatt ttcttgttgc
     1501 gcgtggtgaa cagggcagag cgggccgtgt cgtttggcat cgctcgcatc gtgtccggcc
     1561 acggcgcaat atcgaacaag gaaagctgca tttccttgat ctgctgcttc gtgtgtttca
     1621 gcaacgcggc ctgcttggcc tcgctgacct gttttgccag gtcctcgccg gcggtttttc
     1681 gcttcttggt cgtcatagtt cctcgcgtgt cgatggtcat cgacttcgcc aaacctgccg
     1741 cctcctgttc aagacgacgc gaacgctcca cggcggccga tggcgcgggc agggcagggg
     1801 gagccagttg cacgctgtcg cgctcgatct tggccgtagc ttgctggacc atcgagccga
     1861 cggactggaa ggtttcgcgg ggcgcacgca tgacggtgcg gcttgcgatg gtttcggcat
     1921 cctcggcgga aaaccccgcg tcgatcagtt cttgcctgta tgccttccgg tcaaacgtcc
     1981 gattcattca ccctccttgc gggattgccc cgactcacgc cggggcaatg tgcccttatt
     2041 cctgatttga cccgcctggt gccttggtgt ccagataatc caccttatcg gcaatgaagt
     2101 cggtcccgta gaccgtctgg ccgtccttct cgtacttggt attccgaatc ttgccctgca
     2161 cgaataccag cgaccccttg cccaaatact tgccgtgggc ctcggcctga gagccaaaac
     2221 acttgatgcg gaagaagtcg gtgcgctcct gcttgtcgcc ggcatcgttg cgccacatct
     2281 aggatctgcc aggaaccgta aaaaggccgc gttgctggcg tttttccata ggctccgccc
     2341 ccctgacgag catcacaaaa atcgacgctc aagtcagagg tggcgaaacc cgacaggact
     2401 ataaagatac caggcgtttc cccctggaag ctccctcgtg cgctctcctg ttccgaccct
     2461 gccgcttacc ggatacctgt ccgcctttct cccttcggga agcgtggcgc tttctcatag
     2521 ctcacgctgt aggtatctca gttcggtgta ggtcgttcgc tccaagctgg gctgtgtgca
     2581 cgaacccccc gttcagcccg accgctgcgc cttatccggt aactatcgtc ttgagtccaa
     2641 cccggtaaga cacgacttat cgccactggc agcagccact ggtaacagga ttagcagagc
     2701 gaggtatgta ggcggtgcta cagagttctt gaagtggtgg cctaactacg gctacactag
     2761 aaggacagta tttggtatct gcgctctgct gaagccagtt accttcggaa aaagagttgg
     2821 tagctcttga tccggcaaac aaaccaccgc tggtagcggt ggtttttttg tttgcaagca
     2881 gcagattacg cgcagaaaaa aaggatctca agaagatcct ttgatctttt ctacggggtc
     2941 tgacgctcag tggaacgaaa actcacgtta agggattttg gtcatgagat tatcaaaaag
     3001 gatcttcacc tagatccttt taaattaaaa atgaagtttt aaatcaatct aaagtatata
     3061 tgagtaaact tggtctgaca gttaccaatg cttaatcagt gaggcaccta tctcagcgat
     3121 ctgtctattt cgttcatcca tagttgcctg actccccgtc gtgtagataa ctacgatacg
     3181 ggagggctta ccatctggcc ccagtgctgc aatgataccg cgagaaccac gctcaccggc
     3241 tccagattta tcagcaataa accagccagc cggaagggcc gagcgcagaa gtggtcctgc
     3301 aactttatcc gcctccatcc agtctattaa ttgttgccgg gaagctagag taagtagttc
     3361 gccagttaat agtttgcgca acgttgttgc cattgctaca ggcatcgtgg tgtcacgctc
     3421 gtcgtttggt atggcttcat tcagctccgg ttcccaacga tcaaggcgag ttacatgatc
     3481 ccccatgttg tgcaaaaaag cggttagctc cttcggtcct ccgatcgttg tcagaagtaa
     3541 gttggccgca gtgttatcac tcatggttat ggcagcactg cataattctc ttactgtcat
     3601 gccatccgta agatgctttt ctgtgactgg tgagtactca accaagtcat tctgagaata
     3661 gtgtatgcgg cgaccgagtt gctcttgccc ggcgtcaata cgggataata ccgcgccaca
     3721 tagcagaact ttaaaagtgc tcatcattgg aaaacgttct tcggggcgaa aactctcaag
     3781 gatcttaccg ctgttgagat ccagttcgat gtaacccact cgtgcaccca actgatcttc
     3841 agcatctttt actttcacca gcgtttctgg gtgagcaaaa acaggaaggc aaaatgccgc
     3901 aaaaaaggga ataagggcga cacggaaatg ttgaatactc atactcttcc tttttcaata
     3961 ttattgaagc atttatcagg gttattgtct catgagcgga tacatatttg aatgtattta
     4021 gaaaaataaa caaatagggg ttccgcgcac gaattggcca gcgctgccat ttttggggtg
     4081 aggccgttcg cggccgaggg gcgcagcccc tggggggatg ggaggcccgc gttagcgggc
     4141 cgggagggtt cgagaagggg gggcaccccc cttcggcgtg cgcggtcacg cgcacagggc
     4201 gcagccctgg ttaaaaacaa ggtttataaa tattggttta aaagcaggtt aaaagacagg
     4261 ttagcggtgg ccgaaaaacg ggcggaaacc cttgcaaatg ctggattttc tgcctgtgga
     4321 cagcccctca aatgtcaata ggtgcgcccc tcatctgtca gcactctgcc cctcaagtgt
     4381 caaggatcgc gcccctcatc tgtcagtagt cgcgcccctc aagtgtcaat accgcagggc
     4441 acttatcccc aggcttgtcc acatcatctg tgggaaactc gcgtaaaatc aggcgttttc
     4501 gccgatttgc gaggctggcc agctccacgt cgccggccga aatcgagcct gcccctcatc
     4561 tgtcaacgcc gcgccgggtg agtcggcccc tcaagtgtca acgtccgccc ctcatctgtc
     4621 agtgagggcc aagttttccg cgaggtatcc acaacgccgg cggccgcggt gtctcgcaca
     4681 cggcttcgac ggcgtttctg gcgcgtttgc agggccatag acggccgcca gcccagcggc
     4741 gagggcaacc agcccggtga gcgtcgcaaa ggagatcctg atctgactga tgggctgcct
     4801 gtatcgagtg gtgattttgt gccgagctgc cggtcgggga gctgttggct ggctggtggc
     4861 aggatatatt gtggtgtaaa caaattgacg cttagacaac ttaataacac attgcggacg
     4921 tttttaatgt actggggtgg atgcagtggg ccccac
//
