# Supplementary material for: CyanOperon: an operon building expansion for the CyanoGate MoClo toolkit
Source: bioRxiv preprint, doi:10.64898/2026.02.24.707249, version 1 (2026-02-24)
Supplement: Materials S1 [file 707249_file02.zip › pCA1.262 L1P2 operon acceptor (pOP2,RBS+CDS).gb]

LOCUS       pCA1.262_L1P2_op        4956 bp DNA     circular SYN 10-JAN-2019
DEFINITION  synthetic circular DNA
ACCESSION   .
VERSION     .
KEYWORDS    .
SOURCE      synthetic DNA construct
  ORGANISM  recombinant plasmid
REFERENCE   1  (bases 1 to 4956)
  AUTHORS   Alejandra Schiavon
  TITLE     Direct Submission
  JOURNAL   Exported Mar 29, 2023 from SnapGene 6.2.1
            https://www.snapgene.com
FEATURES             Location/Qualifiers
     source          1..4956
                     /mol_type="other DNA"
                     /organism="recombinant plasmid"
     misc_feature    50..586
                     /label=lacZ
                     /note="/vntifkey=21"
     misc_feature    complement(645..772)
                     /label=RB short
                     /label=RB\short
                     /note="/vntifkey=21"
     misc_feature    complement(796..2277)
                     /label=RK2 trfa (no Esp3I)
                     /label=RK2\trfa\(no\Esp3I)
                     /note="/vntifkey=21"
     misc_feature    2288..3077
                     /label=pUC ori
                     /label=pUC\ori
                     /note="/vntifkey=21"
     rep_origin      2323
                     /label=ORI
                     /note="RNaseH cleavage point"
                     /note="/vntifkey=33"
     CDS             complement(3085..3942)
                     /codon_start=1
                     /label=AP r
                     /label=AP\r
                     /note="/vntifkey=4"
                     /translation="MSIQHFRVALIPFFAAFCLPVFAHPETLVKVKDAEDQLGARVGYI
                     ELDLNSGKILESFRPEERFPMMSTFKVLLCGAVLSRIDAGQEQLGRRIHYSQNDLVEYS
                     PVTEKHLTDGMTVRELCSAAITMSDNTAANLLLTTIGGPKELTAFLHNMGDHVTRLDRW
                     EPELNEAIPNDERDTTMPVAMATTLRKLLTGELLTLASRQQLIDWMEADKVAGPLLRSA
                     LPAGWFIADKSGAGERGSRGIIAALGPDGKPSRIVVIYTTGSQATMDERNRQIAEIGAS
                     LIKHW"
     rep_origin      complement(4140..4757)
                     /direction=LEFT
                     /standard_name="oriV"
                     /label=oriV
                     /note="shows similarity to GenBank Accession Number M20134"
                     /note="/vntifkey=33"
     misc_feature    4787..4934
                     /label=TDNA-LB
                     /note="shows similarity to T-DNA left border: GenBank 
                     Accession Number J01825"
                     /note="/vntifkey=21"
ORIGIN
        1 tctgtgaaga caagcaatac ttgagaccgc agctggcacg acaggtttgc cgactggaaa
       61 gcgggcagtg agcgcaacgc aattaatgtg agttagctca ctcattaggc accccaggct
      121 ttacacttta tgcttccggc tcgtatgttg tgtggaattg tgagcggata acaatttcac
      181 acaggaaaca gctatgacca tgattacgcc aagcttgcat gcctgcaggt cgactctaga
      241 ggatccccgg gtaccgagct cgaattcact ggccgtcgtt ttacaacgtc gtgactggga
      301 aaaccctggc gttacccaac ttaatcgcct tgcagcacat ccccctttcg ccagctggcg
      361 taatagcgaa gaggcccgca ccgatcgccc ttcccaacag ttgcgcagcc tgaatggcga
      421 atggcgcctg atgcggtatt ttctccttac gcatctgtgc ggtatttcac accgcatatg
      481 gtgcactctc agtacaatct gctctgatgc cgcatagtta agccagcccc gacacccgcc
      541 aacacccgct gacgcgccct gacgggcttg tctgctcccg gcatccgctt acagacaagc
      601 tgtgacggtc tcagcttact attgtcttct gcacgaagtg gtttaaacta tcagtgtttg
      661 acaggatata ttggcgggta aacctaagag aaaagagcgt ttattagaat aatcggatat
      721 ttaaaagggc gtgaaaaggt ttatccgttc gtccatttgt atgtgcatgc caaccacagg
      781 gttccccaga tcaggcgctg gctgctgaac ccccagccgg aactgacccc acaaggccct
      841 agcgtttgca atgcaccagg tcatcattga cccaggcgtg ttccaccagg ccgctgcctc
      901 gcaactcttc gcaggcttcg ccgacctgct cgcgccactt cttcacgcgg gtggaatccg
      961 atccgcacat gaggcggaag gtttccagct tgagcgggta cggctcccgg tgcgagctga
     1021 aatagtcgaa catccgtcgg gccgtcggcg acagcttgcg gtacttctcc catatgaatt
     1081 tcgtgtagtg gtcgccagca aacagcacga cgatttcctc gtcgatcagg acctggcaac
     1141 gggacgtttt cttgccacgg tccaggacgc ggaagcggtg cagcagcgac accgattcca
     1201 ggtgcccaac gcggtcggac gtgaagccca tcgccgtcgc ctgtaggcgc gacaggcatt
     1261 cctcggcctt cgtgtaatac cggccattga tcgaccagcc caggtcctgg caaagctcgt
     1321 agaacgtgaa ggtgatcggc tcgccgatag gggtgcgctt cgcgtactcc aacacctgct
     1381 gccacaccag ttcgtcatcg tcggcccgca gctcgacgcc ggtgtaggtg atcttcacgt
     1441 ccttgttgac gtggaaaatg accttgtttt gcagcgcctc gcgcgggatt ttcttgttgc
     1501 gcgtggtgaa cagggcagag cgggccgtgt cgtttggcat cgctcgcatc gtgtccggcc
     1561 acggcgcaat atcgaacaag gaaagctgca tttccttgat ctgctgcttc gtgtgtttca
     1621 gcaacgcggc ctgcttggcc tcgctgacct gttttgccag gtcctcgccg gcggtttttc
     1681 gcttcttggt cgtcatagtt cctcgcgtgt cgatggtcat cgacttcgcc aaacctgccg
     1741 cctcctgttc aagacgacgc gaacgctcca cggcggccga tggcgcgggc agggcagggg
     1801 gagccagttg cacgctgtcg cgctcgatct tggccgtagc ttgctggacc atcgagccga
     1861 cggactggaa ggtttcgcgg ggcgcacgca tgacggtgcg gcttgcgatg gtttcggcat
     1921 cctcggcgga aaaccccgcg tcgatcagtt cttgcctgta tgccttccgg tcaaacgtcc
     1981 gattcattca ccctccttgc gggattgccc cgactcacgc cggggcaatg tgcccttatt
     2041 cctgatttga cccgcctggt gccttggtgt ccagataatc caccttatcg gcaatgaagt
     2101 cggtcccgta gaccgtctgg ccgtccttct cgtacttggt attccgaatc ttgccctgca
     2161 cgaataccag cgaccccttg cccaaatact tgccgtgggc ctcggcctga gagccaaaac
     2221 acttgatgcg gaagaagtcg gtgcgctcct gcttgtcgcc ggcatcgttg cgccacatct
     2281 aggatctgcc aggaaccgta aaaaggccgc gttgctggcg tttttccata ggctccgccc
     2341 ccctgacgag catcacaaaa atcgacgctc aagtcagagg tggcgaaacc cgacaggact
     2401 ataaagatac caggcgtttc cccctggaag ctccctcgtg cgctctcctg ttccgaccct
     2461 gccgcttacc ggatacctgt ccgcctttct cccttcggga agcgtggcgc tttctcatag
     2521 ctcacgctgt aggtatctca gttcggtgta ggtcgttcgc tccaagctgg gctgtgtgca
     2581 cgaacccccc gttcagcccg accgctgcgc cttatccggt aactatcgtc ttgagtccaa
     2641 cccggtaaga cacgacttat cgccactggc agcagccact ggtaacagga ttagcagagc
     2701 gaggtatgta ggcggtgcta cagagttctt gaagtggtgg cctaactacg gctacactag
     2761 aaggacagta tttggtatct gcgctctgct gaagccagtt accttcggaa aaagagttgg
     2821 tagctcttga tccggcaaac aaaccaccgc tggtagcggt ggtttttttg tttgcaagca
     2881 gcagattacg cgcagaaaaa aaggatctca agaagatcct ttgatctttt ctacggggtc
     2941 tgacgctcag tggaacgaaa actcacgtta agggattttg gtcatgagat tatcaaaaag
     3001 gatcttcacc tagatccttt taaattaaaa atgaagtttt aaatcaatct aaagtatata
     3061 tgagtaaact tggtctgaca gttaccaatg cttaatcagt gaggcaccta tctcagcgat
     3121 ctgtctattt cgttcatcca tagttgcctg actccccgtc gtgtagataa ctacgatacg
     3181 ggagggctta ccatctggcc ccagtgctgc aatgataccg cgagaaccac gctcaccggc
     3241 tccagattta tcagcaataa accagccagc cggaagggcc gagcgcagaa gtggtcctgc
     3301 aactttatcc gcctccatcc agtctattaa ttgttgccgg gaagctagag taagtagttc
     3361 gccagttaat agtttgcgca acgttgttgc cattgctaca ggcatcgtgg tgtcacgctc
     3421 gtcgtttggt atggcttcat tcagctccgg ttcccaacga tcaaggcgag ttacatgatc
     3481 ccccatgttg tgcaaaaaag cggttagctc cttcggtcct ccgatcgttg tcagaagtaa
     3541 gttggccgca gtgttatcac tcatggttat ggcagcactg cataattctc ttactgtcat
     3601 gccatccgta agatgctttt ctgtgactgg tgagtactca accaagtcat tctgagaata
     3661 gtgtatgcgg cgaccgagtt gctcttgccc ggcgtcaata cgggataata ccgcgccaca
     3721 tagcagaact ttaaaagtgc tcatcattgg aaaacgttct tcggggcgaa aactctcaag
     3781 gatcttaccg ctgttgagat ccagttcgat gtaacccact cgtgcaccca actgatcttc
     3841 agcatctttt actttcacca gcgtttctgg gtgagcaaaa acaggaaggc aaaatgccgc
     3901 aaaaaaggga ataagggcga cacggaaatg ttgaatactc atactcttcc tttttcaata
     3961 ttattgaagc atttatcagg gttattgtct catgagcgga tacatatttg aatgtattta
     4021 gaaaaataaa caaatagggg ttccgcgcac gaattggcca gcgctgccat ttttggggtg
     4081 aggccgttcg cggccgaggg gcgcagcccc tggggggatg ggaggcccgc gttagcgggc
     4141 cgggagggtt cgagaagggg gggcaccccc cttcggcgtg cgcggtcacg cgcacagggc
     4201 gcagccctgg ttaaaaacaa ggtttataaa tattggttta aaagcaggtt aaaagacagg
     4261 ttagcggtgg ccgaaaaacg ggcggaaacc cttgcaaatg ctggattttc tgcctgtgga
     4321 cagcccctca aatgtcaata ggtgcgcccc tcatctgtca gcactctgcc cctcaagtgt
     4381 caaggatcgc gcccctcatc tgtcagtagt cgcgcccctc aagtgtcaat accgcagggc
     4441 acttatcccc aggcttgtcc acatcatctg tgggaaactc gcgtaaaatc aggcgttttc
     4501 gccgatttgc gaggctggcc agctccacgt cgccggccga aatcgagcct gcccctcatc
     4561 tgtcaacgcc gcgccgggtg agtcggcccc tcaagtgtca acgtccgccc ctcatctgtc
     4621 agtgagggcc aagttttccg cgaggtatcc acaacgccgg cggccgcggt gtctcgcaca
     4681 cggcttcgac ggcgtttctg gcgcgtttgc agggccatag acggccgcca gcccagcggc
     4741 gagggcaacc agcccggtga gcgtcgcaaa ggagatcctg atctgactga tgggctgcct
     4801 gtatcgagtg gtgattttgt gccgagctgc cggtcgggga gctgttggct ggctggtggc
     4861 aggatatatt gtggtgtaaa caaattgacg cttagacaac ttaataacac attgcggacg
     4921 tttttaatgt actggggtgg atgcagtggg ccccac
//
