# Supplementary material for: CyanOperon: an operon building expansion for the CyanoGate MoClo toolkit
Source: bioRxiv preprint, doi:10.64898/2026.02.24.707249, version 1 (2026-02-24)
Supplement: Materials S1 [file 707249_file02.zip › pCA1.263 L1P3 operon acceptor (pOP3,RBS+CDS).gb]

LOCUS       pCA1.263_L1P3_op        4956 bp DNA     circular SYN 10-JAN-2019
DEFINITION  synthetic circular DNA
ACCESSION   .
VERSION     .
KEYWORDS    .
SOURCE      synthetic DNA construct
  ORGANISM  recombinant plasmid
REFERENCE   1  (bases 1 to 4956)
  AUTHORS   Alejandra Schiavon
  TITLE     Direct Submission
  JOURNAL   Exported Mar 29, 2023 from SnapGene 6.2.1
            https://www.snapgene.com
FEATURES             Location/Qualifiers
     source          1..4956
                     /mol_type="other DNA"
                     /organism="recombinant plasmid"
     misc_feature    50..586
                     /label=lacZ
                     /note="/vntifkey=21"
     misc_feature    complement(645..772)
                     /label=RB short
                     /label=RB\short
                     /note="/vntifkey=21"
     misc_feature    complement(796..2277)
                     /label=RK2 trfa (no Esp3I)
                     /label=RK2\trfa\(no\Esp3I)
                     /note="/vntifkey=21"
     misc_feature    2288..3077
                     /label=pUC ori
                     /label=pUC\ori
                     /note="/vntifkey=21"
     rep_origin      2323
                     /label=ORI
                     /note="RNaseH cleavage point"
                     /note="/vntifkey=33"
     CDS             complement(3085..3942)
                     /codon_start=1
                     /label=AP r
                     /label=AP\r
                     /note="/vntifkey=4"
                     /translation="MSIQHFRVALIPFFAAFCLPVFAHPETLVKVKDAEDQLGARVGYI
                     ELDLNSGKILESFRPEERFPMMSTFKVLLCGAVLSRIDAGQEQLGRRIHYSQNDLVEYS
                     PVTEKHLTDGMTVRELCSAAITMSDNTAANLLLTTIGGPKELTAFLHNMGDHVTRLDRW
                     EPELNEAIPNDERDTTMPVAMATTLRKLLTGELLTLASRQQLIDWMEADKVAGPLLRSA
                     LPAGWFIADKSGAGERGSRGIIAALGPDGKPSRIVVIYTTGSQATMDERNRQIAEIGAS
                     LIKHW"
     rep_origin      complement(4140..4757)
                     /direction=LEFT
                     /standard_name="oriV"
                     /label=oriV
                     /note="shows similarity to GenBank Accession Number M20134"
                     /note="/vntifkey=33"
     misc_feature    4787..4934
                     /label=TDNA-LB
                     /note="shows similarity to T-DNA left border: GenBank 
                     Accession Number J01825"
                     /note="/vntifkey=21"
ORIGIN
        1 tctgtgaaga caaactatac ttgagaccgc agctggcacg acaggtttgc cgactggaaa
       61 gcgggcagtg agcgcaacgc aattaatgtg agttagctca ctcattaggc accccaggct
      121 ttacacttta tgcttccggc tcgtatgttg tgtggaattg tgagcggata acaatttcac
      181 acaggaaaca gctatgacca tgattacgcc aagcttgcat gcctgcaggt cgactctaga
      241 ggatccccgg gtaccgagct cgaattcact ggccgtcgtt ttacaacgtc gtgactggga
      301 aaaccctggc gttacccaac ttaatcgcct tgcagcacat ccccctttcg ccagctggcg
      361 taatagcgaa gaggcccgca ccgatcgccc ttcccaacag ttgcgcagcc tgaatggcga
      421 atggcgcctg atgcggtatt ttctccttac gcatctgtgc ggtatttcac accgcatatg
      481 gtgcactctc agtacaatct gctctgatgc cgcatagtta agccagcccc gacacccgcc
      541 aacacccgct gacgcgccct gacgggcttg tctgctcccg gcatccgctt acagacaagc
      601 tgtgacggtc tcagctttta cttgtcttct gcacgaagtg gtttaaacta tcagtgtttg
      661 acaggatata ttggcgggta aacctaagag aaaagagcgt ttattagaat aatcggatat
      721 ttaaaagggc gtgaaaaggt ttatccgttc gtccatttgt atgtgcatgc caaccacagg
      781 gttccccaga tcaggcgctg gctgctgaac ccccagccgg aactgacccc acaaggccct
      841 agcgtttgca atgcaccagg tcatcattga cccaggcgtg ttccaccagg ccgctgcctc
      901 gcaactcttc gcaggcttcg ccgacctgct cgcgccactt cttcacgcgg gtggaatccg
      961 atccgcacat gaggcggaag gtttccagct tgagcgggta cggctcccgg tgcgagctga
     1021 aatagtcgaa catccgtcgg gccgtcggcg acagcttgcg gtacttctcc catatgaatt
     1081 tcgtgtagtg gtcgccagca aacagcacga cgatttcctc gtcgatcagg acctggcaac
     1141 gggacgtttt cttgccacgg tccaggacgc ggaagcggtg cagcagcgac accgattcca
     1201 ggtgcccaac gcggtcggac gtgaagccca tcgccgtcgc ctgtaggcgc gacaggcatt
     1261 cctcggcctt cgtgtaatac cggccattga tcgaccagcc caggtcctgg caaagctcgt
     1321 agaacgtgaa ggtgatcggc tcgccgatag gggtgcgctt cgcgtactcc aacacctgct
     1381 gccacaccag ttcgtcatcg tcggcccgca gctcgacgcc ggtgtaggtg atcttcacgt
     1441 ccttgttgac gtggaaaatg accttgtttt gcagcgcctc gcgcgggatt ttcttgttgc
     1501 gcgtggtgaa cagggcagag cgggccgtgt cgtttggcat cgctcgcatc gtgtccggcc
     1561 acggcgcaat atcgaacaag gaaagctgca tttccttgat ctgctgcttc gtgtgtttca
     1621 gcaacgcggc ctgcttggcc tcgctgacct gttttgccag gtcctcgccg gcggtttttc
     1681 gcttcttggt cgtcatagtt cctcgcgtgt cgatggtcat cgacttcgcc aaacctgccg
     1741 cctcctgttc aagacgacgc gaacgctcca cggcggccga tggcgcgggc agggcagggg
     1801 gagccagttg cacgctgtcg cgctcgatct tggccgtagc ttgctggacc atcgagccga
     1861 cggactggaa ggtttcgcgg ggcgcacgca tgacggtgcg gcttgcgatg gtttcggcat
     1921 cctcggcgga aaaccccgcg tcgatcagtt cttgcctgta tgccttccgg tcaaacgtcc
     1981 gattcattca ccctccttgc gggattgccc cgactcacgc cggggcaatg tgcccttatt
     2041 cctgatttga cccgcctggt gccttggtgt ccagataatc caccttatcg gcaatgaagt
     2101 cggtcccgta gaccgtctgg ccgtccttct cgtacttggt attccgaatc ttgccctgca
     2161 cgaataccag cgaccccttg cccaaatact tgccgtgggc ctcggcctga gagccaaaac
     2221 acttgatgcg gaagaagtcg gtgcgctcct gcttgtcgcc ggcatcgttg cgccacatct
     2281 aggatctgcc aggaaccgta aaaaggccgc gttgctggcg tttttccata ggctccgccc
     2341 ccctgacgag catcacaaaa atcgacgctc aagtcagagg tggcgaaacc cgacaggact
     2401 ataaagatac caggcgtttc cccctggaag ctccctcgtg cgctctcctg ttccgaccct
     2461 gccgcttacc ggatacctgt ccgcctttct cccttcggga agcgtggcgc tttctcatag
     2521 ctcacgctgt aggtatctca gttcggtgta ggtcgttcgc tccaagctgg gctgtgtgca
     2581 cgaacccccc gttcagcccg accgctgcgc cttatccggt aactatcgtc ttgagtccaa
     2641 cccggtaaga cacgacttat cgccactggc agcagccact ggtaacagga ttagcagagc
     2701 gaggtatgta ggcggtgcta cagagttctt gaagtggtgg cctaactacg gctacactag
     2761 aaggacagta tttggtatct gcgctctgct gaagccagtt accttcggaa aaagagttgg
     2821 tagctcttga tccggcaaac aaaccaccgc tggtagcggt ggtttttttg tttgcaagca
     2881 gcagattacg cgcagaaaaa aaggatctca agaagatcct ttgatctttt ctacggggtc
     2941 tgacgctcag tggaacgaaa actcacgtta agggattttg gtcatgagat tatcaaaaag
     3001 gatcttcacc tagatccttt taaattaaaa atgaagtttt aaatcaatct aaagtatata
     3061 tgagtaaact tggtctgaca gttaccaatg cttaatcagt gaggcaccta tctcagcgat
     3121 ctgtctattt cgttcatcca tagttgcctg actccccgtc gtgtagataa ctacgatacg
     3181 ggagggctta ccatctggcc ccagtgctgc aatgataccg cgagaaccac gctcaccggc
     3241 tccagattta tcagcaataa accagccagc cggaagggcc gagcgcagaa gtggtcctgc
     3301 aactttatcc gcctccatcc agtctattaa ttgttgccgg gaagctagag taagtagttc
     3361 gccagttaat agtttgcgca acgttgttgc cattgctaca ggcatcgtgg tgtcacgctc
     3421 gtcgtttggt atggcttcat tcagctccgg ttcccaacga tcaaggcgag ttacatgatc
     3481 ccccatgttg tgcaaaaaag cggttagctc cttcggtcct ccgatcgttg tcagaagtaa
     3541 gttggccgca gtgttatcac tcatggttat ggcagcactg cataattctc ttactgtcat
     3601 gccatccgta agatgctttt ctgtgactgg tgagtactca accaagtcat tctgagaata
     3661 gtgtatgcgg cgaccgagtt gctcttgccc ggcgtcaata cgggataata ccgcgccaca
     3721 tagcagaact ttaaaagtgc tcatcattgg aaaacgttct tcggggcgaa aactctcaag
     3781 gatcttaccg ctgttgagat ccagttcgat gtaacccact cgtgcaccca actgatcttc
     3841 agcatctttt actttcacca gcgtttctgg gtgagcaaaa acaggaaggc aaaatgccgc
     3901 aaaaaaggga ataagggcga cacggaaatg ttgaatactc atactcttcc tttttcaata
     3961 ttattgaagc atttatcagg gttattgtct catgagcgga tacatatttg aatgtattta
     4021 gaaaaataaa caaatagggg ttccgcgcac gaattggcca gcgctgccat ttttggggtg
     4081 aggccgttcg cggccgaggg gcgcagcccc tggggggatg ggaggcccgc gttagcgggc
     4141 cgggagggtt cgagaagggg gggcaccccc cttcggcgtg cgcggtcacg cgcacagggc
     4201 gcagccctgg ttaaaaacaa ggtttataaa tattggttta aaagcaggtt aaaagacagg
     4261 ttagcggtgg ccgaaaaacg ggcggaaacc cttgcaaatg ctggattttc tgcctgtgga
     4321 cagcccctca aatgtcaata ggtgcgcccc tcatctgtca gcactctgcc cctcaagtgt
     4381 caaggatcgc gcccctcatc tgtcagtagt cgcgcccctc aagtgtcaat accgcagggc
     4441 acttatcccc aggcttgtcc acatcatctg tgggaaactc gcgtaaaatc aggcgttttc
     4501 gccgatttgc gaggctggcc agctccacgt cgccggccga aatcgagcct gcccctcatc
     4561 tgtcaacgcc gcgccgggtg agtcggcccc tcaagtgtca acgtccgccc ctcatctgtc
     4621 agtgagggcc aagttttccg cgaggtatcc acaacgccgg cggccgcggt gtctcgcaca
     4681 cggcttcgac ggcgtttctg gcgcgtttgc agggccatag acggccgcca gcccagcggc
     4741 gagggcaacc agcccggtga gcgtcgcaaa ggagatcctg atctgactga tgggctgcct
     4801 gtatcgagtg gtgattttgt gccgagctgc cggtcgggga gctgttggct ggctggtggc
     4861 aggatatatt gtggtgtaaa caaattgacg cttagacaac ttaataacac attgcggacg
     4921 tttttaatgt actggggtgg atgcagtggg ccccac
//
