# Supplementary material for: CyanOperon: an operon building expansion for the CyanoGate MoClo toolkit
Source: bioRxiv preprint, doi:10.64898/2026.02.24.707249, version 1 (2026-02-24)
Supplement: Materials S1 [file 707249_file02.zip › pCA1.264 L1P4 operon acceptor (pOP4,RBS+CDS).gb]

LOCUS       pCA1.264_L1P4_op        4956 bp    DNA     circular SYN 21-MAY-2025
DEFINITION  synthetic circular DNA.
ACCESSION   .
VERSION     .
KEYWORDS    .
SOURCE      synthetic DNA construct
  ORGANISM  synthetic DNA construct
REFERENCE   1  (bases 1 to 4956)
  AUTHORS   Alejandra Schiavon
  TITLE     Direct Submission
  JOURNAL   Exported May 21, 2025 from SnapGene 8.0.3
            https://www.snapgene.com
FEATURES             Location/Qualifiers
     source          1..4956
                     /mol_type="other DNA"
                     /organism="recombinant plasmid"
     misc_feature    50..586
                     /label=lacZ
                     /note="/vntifkey=21"
     misc_feature    complement(645..772)
                     /label=RB short
                     /label=RB\short
                     /note="/vntifkey=21"
     misc_feature    complement(796..2277)
                     /label=RK2 trfa (no Esp3I)
                     /label=RK2\trfa\(no\Esp3I)
                     /note="/vntifkey=21"
     misc_feature    2288..3077
                     /label=pUC ori
                     /label=pUC\ori
                     /note="/vntifkey=21"
     rep_origin      2323
                     /label=ORI
                     /note="RNaseH cleavage point"
                     /note="/vntifkey=33"
     CDS             complement(3085..3942)
                     /codon_start=1
                     /label=AP r
                     /label=AP\r
                     /note="/vntifkey=4"
                     /translation="MSIQHFRVALIPFFAAFCLPVFAHPETLVKVKDAEDQLGARVGYI
                     ELDLNSGKILESFRPEERFPMMSTFKVLLCGAVLSRIDAGQEQLGRRIHYSQNDLVEYS
                     PVTEKHLTDGMTVRELCSAAITMSDNTAANLLLTTIGGPKELTAFLHNMGDHVTRLDRW
                     EPELNEAIPNDERDTTMPVAMATTLRKLLTGELLTLASRQQLIDWMEADKVAGPLLRSA
                     LPAGWFIADKSGAGERGSRGIIAALGPDGKPSRIVVIYTTGSQATMDERNRQIAEIGAS
                     LIKHW"
     rep_origin      complement(4140..4757)
                     /direction=LEFT
                     /standard_name="oriV"
                     /label=oriV
                     /note="shows similarity to GenBank Accession Number M20134"
                     /note="/vntifkey=33"
     misc_feature    4787..4934
                     /label=TDNA-LB
                     /note="shows similarity to T-DNA left border: GenBank
                     Accession Number J01825"
                     /note="/vntifkey=21"
ORIGIN
        1 tctgtgaaga caattactac ttgagaccgc agctggcacg acaggtttgc cgactggaaa
       61 gcgggcagtg agcgcaacgc aattaatgtg agttagctca ctcattaggc accccaggct
      121 ttacacttta tgcttccggc tcgtatgttg tgtggaattg tgagcggata acaatttcac
      181 acaggaaaca gctatgacca tgattacgcc aagcttgcat gcctgcaggt cgactctaga
      241 ggatccccgg gtaccgagct cgaattcact ggccgtcgtt ttacaacgtc gtgactggga
      301 aaaccctggc gttacccaac ttaatcgcct tgcagcacat ccccctttcg ccagctggcg
      361 taatagcgaa gaggcccgca ccgatcgccc ttcccaacag ttgcgcagcc tgaatggcga
      421 atggcgcctg atgcggtatt ttctccttac gcatctgtgc ggtatttcac accgcatatg
      481 gtgcactctc agtacaatct gctctgatgc cgcatagtta agccagcccc gacacccgcc
      541 aacacccgct gacgcgccct gacgggcttg tctgctcccg gcatccgctt acagacaagc
      601 tgtgacggtc tcagcttcag attgtcttct gcacgaagtg gtttaaacta tcagtgtttg
      661 acaggatata ttggcgggta aacctaagag aaaagagcgt ttattagaat aatcggatat
      721 ttaaaagggc gtgaaaaggt ttatccgttc gtccatttgt atgtgcatgc caaccacagg
      781 gttccccaga tcaggcgctg gctgctgaac ccccagccgg aactgacccc acaaggccct
      841 agcgtttgca atgcaccagg tcatcattga cccaggcgtg ttccaccagg ccgctgcctc
      901 gcaactcttc gcaggcttcg ccgacctgct cgcgccactt cttcacgcgg gtggaatccg
      961 atccgcacat gaggcggaag gtttccagct tgagcgggta cggctcccgg tgcgagctga
     1021 aatagtcgaa catccgtcgg gccgtcggcg acagcttgcg gtacttctcc catatgaatt
     1081 tcgtgtagtg gtcgccagca aacagcacga cgatttcctc gtcgatcagg acctggcaac
     1141 gggacgtttt cttgccacgg tccaggacgc ggaagcggtg cagcagcgac accgattcca
     1201 ggtgcccaac gcggtcggac gtgaagccca tcgccgtcgc ctgtaggcgc gacaggcatt
     1261 cctcggcctt cgtgtaatac cggccattga tcgaccagcc caggtcctgg caaagctcgt
     1321 agaacgtgaa ggtgatcggc tcgccgatag gggtgcgctt cgcgtactcc aacacctgct
     1381 gccacaccag ttcgtcatcg tcggcccgca gctcgacgcc ggtgtaggtg atcttcacgt
     1441 ccttgttgac gtggaaaatg accttgtttt gcagcgcctc gcgcgggatt ttcttgttgc
     1501 gcgtggtgaa cagggcagag cgggccgtgt cgtttggcat cgctcgcatc gtgtccggcc
     1561 acggcgcaat atcgaacaag gaaagctgca tttccttgat ctgctgcttc gtgtgtttca
     1621 gcaacgcggc ctgcttggcc tcgctgacct gttttgccag gtcctcgccg gcggtttttc
     1681 gcttcttggt cgtcatagtt cctcgcgtgt cgatggtcat cgacttcgcc aaacctgccg
     1741 cctcctgttc aagacgacgc gaacgctcca cggcggccga tggcgcgggc agggcagggg
     1801 gagccagttg cacgctgtcg cgctcgatct tggccgtagc ttgctggacc atcgagccga
     1861 cggactggaa ggtttcgcgg ggcgcacgca tgacggtgcg gcttgcgatg gtttcggcat
     1921 cctcggcgga aaaccccgcg tcgatcagtt cttgcctgta tgccttccgg tcaaacgtcc
     1981 gattcattca ccctccttgc gggattgccc cgactcacgc cggggcaatg tgcccttatt
     2041 cctgatttga cccgcctggt gccttggtgt ccagataatc caccttatcg gcaatgaagt
     2101 cggtcccgta gaccgtctgg ccgtccttct cgtacttggt attccgaatc ttgccctgca
     2161 cgaataccag cgaccccttg cccaaatact tgccgtgggc ctcggcctga gagccaaaac
     2221 acttgatgcg gaagaagtcg gtgcgctcct gcttgtcgcc ggcatcgttg cgccacatct
     2281 aggatctgcc aggaaccgta aaaaggccgc gttgctggcg tttttccata ggctccgccc
     2341 ccctgacgag catcacaaaa atcgacgctc aagtcagagg tggcgaaacc cgacaggact
     2401 ataaagatac caggcgtttc cccctggaag ctccctcgtg cgctctcctg ttccgaccct
     2461 gccgcttacc ggatacctgt ccgcctttct cccttcggga agcgtggcgc tttctcatag
     2521 ctcacgctgt aggtatctca gttcggtgta ggtcgttcgc tccaagctgg gctgtgtgca
     2581 cgaacccccc gttcagcccg accgctgcgc cttatccggt aactatcgtc ttgagtccaa
     2641 cccggtaaga cacgacttat cgccactggc agcagccact ggtaacagga ttagcagagc
     2701 gaggtatgta ggcggtgcta cagagttctt gaagtggtgg cctaactacg gctacactag
     2761 aaggacagta tttggtatct gcgctctgct gaagccagtt accttcggaa aaagagttgg
     2821 tagctcttga tccggcaaac aaaccaccgc tggtagcggt ggtttttttg tttgcaagca
     2881 gcagattacg cgcagaaaaa aaggatctca agaagatcct ttgatctttt ctacggggtc
     2941 tgacgctcag tggaacgaaa actcacgtta agggattttg gtcatgagat tatcaaaaag
     3001 gatcttcacc tagatccttt taaattaaaa atgaagtttt aaatcaatct aaagtatata
     3061 tgagtaaact tggtctgaca gttaccaatg cttaatcagt gaggcaccta tctcagcgat
     3121 ctgtctattt cgttcatcca tagttgcctg actccccgtc gtgtagataa ctacgatacg
     3181 ggagggctta ccatctggcc ccagtgctgc aatgataccg cgagaaccac gctcaccggc
     3241 tccagattta tcagcaataa accagccagc cggaagggcc gagcgcagaa gtggtcctgc
     3301 aactttatcc gcctccatcc agtctattaa ttgttgccgg gaagctagag taagtagttc
     3361 gccagttaat agtttgcgca acgttgttgc cattgctaca ggcatcgtgg tgtcacgctc
     3421 gtcgtttggt atggcttcat tcagctccgg ttcccaacga tcaaggcgag ttacatgatc
     3481 ccccatgttg tgcaaaaaag cggttagctc cttcggtcct ccgatcgttg tcagaagtaa
     3541 gttggccgca gtgttatcac tcatggttat ggcagcactg cataattctc ttactgtcat
     3601 gccatccgta agatgctttt ctgtgactgg tgagtactca accaagtcat tctgagaata
     3661 gtgtatgcgg cgaccgagtt gctcttgccc ggcgtcaata cgggataata ccgcgccaca
     3721 tagcagaact ttaaaagtgc tcatcattgg aaaacgttct tcggggcgaa aactctcaag
     3781 gatcttaccg ctgttgagat ccagttcgat gtaacccact cgtgcaccca actgatcttc
     3841 agcatctttt actttcacca gcgtttctgg gtgagcaaaa acaggaaggc aaaatgccgc
     3901 aaaaaaggga ataagggcga cacggaaatg ttgaatactc atactcttcc tttttcaata
     3961 ttattgaagc atttatcagg gttattgtct catgagcgga tacatatttg aatgtattta
     4021 gaaaaataaa caaatagggg ttccgcgcac gaattggcca gcgctgccat ttttggggtg
     4081 aggccgttcg cggccgaggg gcgcagcccc tggggggatg ggaggcccgc gttagcgggc
     4141 cgggagggtt cgagaagggg gggcaccccc cttcggcgtg cgcggtcacg cgcacagggc
     4201 gcagccctgg ttaaaaacaa ggtttataaa tattggttta aaagcaggtt aaaagacagg
     4261 ttagcggtgg ccgaaaaacg ggcggaaacc cttgcaaatg ctggattttc tgcctgtgga
     4321 cagcccctca aatgtcaata ggtgcgcccc tcatctgtca gcactctgcc cctcaagtgt
     4381 caaggatcgc gcccctcatc tgtcagtagt cgcgcccctc aagtgtcaat accgcagggc
     4441 acttatcccc aggcttgtcc acatcatctg tgggaaactc gcgtaaaatc aggcgttttc
     4501 gccgatttgc gaggctggcc agctccacgt cgccggccga aatcgagcct gcccctcatc
     4561 tgtcaacgcc gcgccgggtg agtcggcccc tcaagtgtca acgtccgccc ctcatctgtc
     4621 agtgagggcc aagttttccg cgaggtatcc acaacgccgg cggccgcggt gtctcgcaca
     4681 cggcttcgac ggcgtttctg gcgcgtttgc agggccatag acggccgcca gcccagcggc
     4741 gagggcaacc agcccggtga gcgtcgcaaa ggagatcctg atctgactga tgggctgcct
     4801 gtatcgagtg gtgattttgt gccgagctgc cggtcgggga gctgttggct ggctggtggc
     4861 aggatatatt gtggtgtaaa caaattgacg cttagacaac ttaataacac attgcggacg
     4921 tttttaatgt actggggtgg atgcagtggg ccccac
//
