# Supplementary material for: CyanOperon: an operon building expansion for the CyanoGate MoClo toolkit
Source: bioRxiv preprint, doi:10.64898/2026.02.24.707249, version 1 (2026-02-24)
Supplement: Materials S1 [file 707249_file02.zip › pCA1.265 L1P5 operon acceptor (pOP5,RBS+CDS).gb]

LOCUS       pCA1.265_L1P5_op        4956 bp DNA     circular SYN 10-JAN-2019
DEFINITION  synthetic circular DNA
ACCESSION   .
VERSION     .
KEYWORDS    .
SOURCE      synthetic DNA construct
  ORGANISM  recombinant plasmid
REFERENCE   1  (bases 1 to 4956)
  AUTHORS   Alejandra Schiavon
  TITLE     Direct Submission
  JOURNAL   Exported Mar 29, 2023 from SnapGene 6.2.1
            https://www.snapgene.com
FEATURES             Location/Qualifiers
     source          1..4956
                     /mol_type="other DNA"
                     /organism="recombinant plasmid"
     misc_feature    50..586
                     /label=lacZ
                     /note="/vntifkey=21"
     misc_feature    complement(645..772)
                     /label=RB short
                     /label=RB\short
                     /note="/vntifkey=21"
     misc_feature    complement(796..2277)
                     /label=RK2 trfa (no Esp3I)
                     /label=RK2\trfa\(no\Esp3I)
                     /note="/vntifkey=21"
     misc_feature    2288..3077
                     /label=pUC ori
                     /label=pUC\ori
                     /note="/vntifkey=21"
     rep_origin      2323
                     /label=ORI
                     /note="RNaseH cleavage point"
                     /note="/vntifkey=33"
     CDS             complement(3085..3942)
                     /codon_start=1
                     /label=AP r
                     /label=AP\r
                     /note="/vntifkey=4"
                     /translation="MSIQHFRVALIPFFAAFCLPVFAHPETLVKVKDAEDQLGARVGYI
                     ELDLNSGKILESFRPEERFPMMSTFKVLLCGAVLSRIDAGQEQLGRRIHYSQNDLVEYS
                     PVTEKHLTDGMTVRELCSAAITMSDNTAANLLLTTIGGPKELTAFLHNMGDHVTRLDRW
                     EPELNEAIPNDERDTTMPVAMATTLRKLLTGELLTLASRQQLIDWMEADKVAGPLLRSA
                     LPAGWFIADKSGAGERGSRGIIAALGPDGKPSRIVVIYTTGSQATMDERNRQIAEIGAS
                     LIKHW"
     rep_origin      complement(4140..4757)
                     /direction=LEFT
                     /standard_name="oriV"
                     /label=oriV
                     /note="shows similarity to GenBank Accession Number M20134"
                     /note="/vntifkey=33"
     misc_feature    4787..4934
                     /label=TDNA-LB
                     /note="shows similarity to T-DNA left border: GenBank 
                     Accession Number J01825"
                     /note="/vntifkey=21"
ORIGIN
        1 tctgtgaaga caacagatac ttgagaccgc agctggcacg acaggtttgc cgactggaaa
       61 gcgggcagtg agcgcaacgc aattaatgtg agttagctca ctcattaggc accccaggct
      121 ttacacttta tgcttccggc tcgtatgttg tgtggaattg tgagcggata acaatttcac
      181 acaggaaaca gctatgacca tgattacgcc aagcttgcat gcctgcaggt cgactctaga
      241 ggatccccgg gtaccgagct cgaattcact ggccgtcgtt ttacaacgtc gtgactggga
      301 aaaccctggc gttacccaac ttaatcgcct tgcagcacat ccccctttcg ccagctggcg
      361 taatagcgaa gaggcccgca ccgatcgccc ttcccaacag ttgcgcagcc tgaatggcga
      421 atggcgcctg atgcggtatt ttctccttac gcatctgtgc ggtatttcac accgcatatg
      481 gtgcactctc agtacaatct gctctgatgc cgcatagtta agccagcccc gacacccgcc
      541 aacacccgct gacgcgccct gacgggcttg tctgctcccg gcatccgctt acagacaagc
      601 tgtgacggtc tcagctttgt gttgtcttct gcacgaagtg gtttaaacta tcagtgtttg
      661 acaggatata ttggcgggta aacctaagag aaaagagcgt ttattagaat aatcggatat
      721 ttaaaagggc gtgaaaaggt ttatccgttc gtccatttgt atgtgcatgc caaccacagg
      781 gttccccaga tcaggcgctg gctgctgaac ccccagccgg aactgacccc acaaggccct
      841 agcgtttgca atgcaccagg tcatcattga cccaggcgtg ttccaccagg ccgctgcctc
      901 gcaactcttc gcaggcttcg ccgacctgct cgcgccactt cttcacgcgg gtggaatccg
      961 atccgcacat gaggcggaag gtttccagct tgagcgggta cggctcccgg tgcgagctga
     1021 aatagtcgaa catccgtcgg gccgtcggcg acagcttgcg gtacttctcc catatgaatt
     1081 tcgtgtagtg gtcgccagca aacagcacga cgatttcctc gtcgatcagg acctggcaac
     1141 gggacgtttt cttgccacgg tccaggacgc ggaagcggtg cagcagcgac accgattcca
     1201 ggtgcccaac gcggtcggac gtgaagccca tcgccgtcgc ctgtaggcgc gacaggcatt
     1261 cctcggcctt cgtgtaatac cggccattga tcgaccagcc caggtcctgg caaagctcgt
     1321 agaacgtgaa ggtgatcggc tcgccgatag gggtgcgctt cgcgtactcc aacacctgct
     1381 gccacaccag ttcgtcatcg tcggcccgca gctcgacgcc ggtgtaggtg atcttcacgt
     1441 ccttgttgac gtggaaaatg accttgtttt gcagcgcctc gcgcgggatt ttcttgttgc
     1501 gcgtggtgaa cagggcagag cgggccgtgt cgtttggcat cgctcgcatc gtgtccggcc
     1561 acggcgcaat atcgaacaag gaaagctgca tttccttgat ctgctgcttc gtgtgtttca
     1621 gcaacgcggc ctgcttggcc tcgctgacct gttttgccag gtcctcgccg gcggtttttc
     1681 gcttcttggt cgtcatagtt cctcgcgtgt cgatggtcat cgacttcgcc aaacctgccg
     1741 cctcctgttc aagacgacgc gaacgctcca cggcggccga tggcgcgggc agggcagggg
     1801 gagccagttg cacgctgtcg cgctcgatct tggccgtagc ttgctggacc atcgagccga
     1861 cggactggaa ggtttcgcgg ggcgcacgca tgacggtgcg gcttgcgatg gtttcggcat
     1921 cctcggcgga aaaccccgcg tcgatcagtt cttgcctgta tgccttccgg tcaaacgtcc
     1981 gattcattca ccctccttgc gggattgccc cgactcacgc cggggcaatg tgcccttatt
     2041 cctgatttga cccgcctggt gccttggtgt ccagataatc caccttatcg gcaatgaagt
     2101 cggtcccgta gaccgtctgg ccgtccttct cgtacttggt attccgaatc ttgccctgca
     2161 cgaataccag cgaccccttg cccaaatact tgccgtgggc ctcggcctga gagccaaaac
     2221 acttgatgcg gaagaagtcg gtgcgctcct gcttgtcgcc ggcatcgttg cgccacatct
     2281 aggatctgcc aggaaccgta aaaaggccgc gttgctggcg tttttccata ggctccgccc
     2341 ccctgacgag catcacaaaa atcgacgctc aagtcagagg tggcgaaacc cgacaggact
     2401 ataaagatac caggcgtttc cccctggaag ctccctcgtg cgctctcctg ttccgaccct
     2461 gccgcttacc ggatacctgt ccgcctttct cccttcggga agcgtggcgc tttctcatag
     2521 ctcacgctgt aggtatctca gttcggtgta ggtcgttcgc tccaagctgg gctgtgtgca
     2581 cgaacccccc gttcagcccg accgctgcgc cttatccggt aactatcgtc ttgagtccaa
     2641 cccggtaaga cacgacttat cgccactggc agcagccact ggtaacagga ttagcagagc
     2701 gaggtatgta ggcggtgcta cagagttctt gaagtggtgg cctaactacg gctacactag
     2761 aaggacagta tttggtatct gcgctctgct gaagccagtt accttcggaa aaagagttgg
     2821 tagctcttga tccggcaaac aaaccaccgc tggtagcggt ggtttttttg tttgcaagca
     2881 gcagattacg cgcagaaaaa aaggatctca agaagatcct ttgatctttt ctacggggtc
     2941 tgacgctcag tggaacgaaa actcacgtta agggattttg gtcatgagat tatcaaaaag
     3001 gatcttcacc tagatccttt taaattaaaa atgaagtttt aaatcaatct aaagtatata
     3061 tgagtaaact tggtctgaca gttaccaatg cttaatcagt gaggcaccta tctcagcgat
     3121 ctgtctattt cgttcatcca tagttgcctg actccccgtc gtgtagataa ctacgatacg
     3181 ggagggctta ccatctggcc ccagtgctgc aatgataccg cgagaaccac gctcaccggc
     3241 tccagattta tcagcaataa accagccagc cggaagggcc gagcgcagaa gtggtcctgc
     3301 aactttatcc gcctccatcc agtctattaa ttgttgccgg gaagctagag taagtagttc
     3361 gccagttaat agtttgcgca acgttgttgc cattgctaca ggcatcgtgg tgtcacgctc
     3421 gtcgtttggt atggcttcat tcagctccgg ttcccaacga tcaaggcgag ttacatgatc
     3481 ccccatgttg tgcaaaaaag cggttagctc cttcggtcct ccgatcgttg tcagaagtaa
     3541 gttggccgca gtgttatcac tcatggttat ggcagcactg cataattctc ttactgtcat
     3601 gccatccgta agatgctttt ctgtgactgg tgagtactca accaagtcat tctgagaata
     3661 gtgtatgcgg cgaccgagtt gctcttgccc ggcgtcaata cgggataata ccgcgccaca
     3721 tagcagaact ttaaaagtgc tcatcattgg aaaacgttct tcggggcgaa aactctcaag
     3781 gatcttaccg ctgttgagat ccagttcgat gtaacccact cgtgcaccca actgatcttc
     3841 agcatctttt actttcacca gcgtttctgg gtgagcaaaa acaggaaggc aaaatgccgc
     3901 aaaaaaggga ataagggcga cacggaaatg ttgaatactc atactcttcc tttttcaata
     3961 ttattgaagc atttatcagg gttattgtct catgagcgga tacatatttg aatgtattta
     4021 gaaaaataaa caaatagggg ttccgcgcac gaattggcca gcgctgccat ttttggggtg
     4081 aggccgttcg cggccgaggg gcgcagcccc tggggggatg ggaggcccgc gttagcgggc
     4141 cgggagggtt cgagaagggg gggcaccccc cttcggcgtg cgcggtcacg cgcacagggc
     4201 gcagccctgg ttaaaaacaa ggtttataaa tattggttta aaagcaggtt aaaagacagg
     4261 ttagcggtgg ccgaaaaacg ggcggaaacc cttgcaaatg ctggattttc tgcctgtgga
     4321 cagcccctca aatgtcaata ggtgcgcccc tcatctgtca gcactctgcc cctcaagtgt
     4381 caaggatcgc gcccctcatc tgtcagtagt cgcgcccctc aagtgtcaat accgcagggc
     4441 acttatcccc aggcttgtcc acatcatctg tgggaaactc gcgtaaaatc aggcgttttc
     4501 gccgatttgc gaggctggcc agctccacgt cgccggccga aatcgagcct gcccctcatc
     4561 tgtcaacgcc gcgccgggtg agtcggcccc tcaagtgtca acgtccgccc ctcatctgtc
     4621 agtgagggcc aagttttccg cgaggtatcc acaacgccgg cggccgcggt gtctcgcaca
     4681 cggcttcgac ggcgtttctg gcgcgtttgc agggccatag acggccgcca gcccagcggc
     4741 gagggcaacc agcccggtga gcgtcgcaaa ggagatcctg atctgactga tgggctgcct
     4801 gtatcgagtg gtgattttgt gccgagctgc cggtcgggga gctgttggct ggctggtggc
     4861 aggatatatt gtggtgtaaa caaattgacg cttagacaac ttaataacac attgcggacg
     4921 tttttaatgt actggggtgg atgcagtggg ccccac
//
