# Supplementary material for: CyanOperon: an operon building expansion for the CyanoGate MoClo toolkit
Source: bioRxiv preprint, doi:10.64898/2026.02.24.707249, version 1 (2026-02-24)
Supplement: Materials S1 [file 707249_file02.zip › pCA1.266 L1P6 operon acceptor (pOP6,RBS+CDS).gb]

LOCUS       pCA1.266_L1P6_op        4956 bp DNA     circular SYN 10-JAN-2019
DEFINITION  synthetic circular DNA
ACCESSION   .
VERSION     .
KEYWORDS    .
SOURCE      synthetic DNA construct
  ORGANISM  recombinant plasmid
REFERENCE   1  (bases 1 to 4956)
  AUTHORS   Alejandra Schiavon
  TITLE     Direct Submission
  JOURNAL   Exported Mar 29, 2023 from SnapGene 6.2.1
            https://www.snapgene.com
FEATURES             Location/Qualifiers
     source          1..4956
                     /mol_type="other DNA"
                     /organism="recombinant plasmid"
     misc_feature    50..586
                     /label=lacZ
                     /note="/vntifkey=21"
     misc_feature    complement(645..772)
                     /label=RB short
                     /label=RB\short
                     /note="/vntifkey=21"
     misc_feature    complement(796..2277)
                     /label=RK2 trfa (no Esp3I)
                     /label=RK2\trfa\(no\Esp3I)
                     /note="/vntifkey=21"
     misc_feature    2288..3077
                     /label=pUC ori
                     /label=pUC\ori
                     /note="/vntifkey=21"
     rep_origin      2323
                     /label=ORI
                     /note="RNaseH cleavage point"
                     /note="/vntifkey=33"
     CDS             complement(3085..3942)
                     /codon_start=1
                     /label=AP r
                     /label=AP\r
                     /note="/vntifkey=4"
                     /translation="MSIQHFRVALIPFFAAFCLPVFAHPETLVKVKDAEDQLGARVGYI
                     ELDLNSGKILESFRPEERFPMMSTFKVLLCGAVLSRIDAGQEQLGRRIHYSQNDLVEYS
                     PVTEKHLTDGMTVRELCSAAITMSDNTAANLLLTTIGGPKELTAFLHNMGDHVTRLDRW
                     EPELNEAIPNDERDTTMPVAMATTLRKLLTGELLTLASRQQLIDWMEADKVAGPLLRSA
                     LPAGWFIADKSGAGERGSRGIIAALGPDGKPSRIVVIYTTGSQATMDERNRQIAEIGAS
                     LIKHW"
     rep_origin      complement(4140..4757)
                     /direction=LEFT
                     /standard_name="oriV"
                     /label=oriV
                     /note="shows similarity to GenBank Accession Number M20134"
                     /note="/vntifkey=33"
     misc_feature    4787..4934
                     /label=TDNA-LB
                     /note="shows similarity to T-DNA left border: GenBank 
                     Accession Number J01825"
                     /note="/vntifkey=21"
ORIGIN
        1 tctgtgaaga caatgtgtac ttgagaccgc agctggcacg acaggtttgc cgactggaaa
       61 gcgggcagtg agcgcaacgc aattaatgtg agttagctca ctcattaggc accccaggct
      121 ttacacttta tgcttccggc tcgtatgttg tgtggaattg tgagcggata acaatttcac
      181 acaggaaaca gctatgacca tgattacgcc aagcttgcat gcctgcaggt cgactctaga
      241 ggatccccgg gtaccgagct cgaattcact ggccgtcgtt ttacaacgtc gtgactggga
      301 aaaccctggc gttacccaac ttaatcgcct tgcagcacat ccccctttcg ccagctggcg
      361 taatagcgaa gaggcccgca ccgatcgccc ttcccaacag ttgcgcagcc tgaatggcga
      421 atggcgcctg atgcggtatt ttctccttac gcatctgtgc ggtatttcac accgcatatg
      481 gtgcactctc agtacaatct gctctgatgc cgcatagtta agccagcccc gacacccgcc
      541 aacacccgct gacgcgccct gacgggcttg tctgctcccg gcatccgctt acagacaagc
      601 tgtgacggtc tcagcttgag cttgtcttct gcacgaagtg gtttaaacta tcagtgtttg
      661 acaggatata ttggcgggta aacctaagag aaaagagcgt ttattagaat aatcggatat
      721 ttaaaagggc gtgaaaaggt ttatccgttc gtccatttgt atgtgcatgc caaccacagg
      781 gttccccaga tcaggcgctg gctgctgaac ccccagccgg aactgacccc acaaggccct
      841 agcgtttgca atgcaccagg tcatcattga cccaggcgtg ttccaccagg ccgctgcctc
      901 gcaactcttc gcaggcttcg ccgacctgct cgcgccactt cttcacgcgg gtggaatccg
      961 atccgcacat gaggcggaag gtttccagct tgagcgggta cggctcccgg tgcgagctga
     1021 aatagtcgaa catccgtcgg gccgtcggcg acagcttgcg gtacttctcc catatgaatt
     1081 tcgtgtagtg gtcgccagca aacagcacga cgatttcctc gtcgatcagg acctggcaac
     1141 gggacgtttt cttgccacgg tccaggacgc ggaagcggtg cagcagcgac accgattcca
     1201 ggtgcccaac gcggtcggac gtgaagccca tcgccgtcgc ctgtaggcgc gacaggcatt
     1261 cctcggcctt cgtgtaatac cggccattga tcgaccagcc caggtcctgg caaagctcgt
     1321 agaacgtgaa ggtgatcggc tcgccgatag gggtgcgctt cgcgtactcc aacacctgct
     1381 gccacaccag ttcgtcatcg tcggcccgca gctcgacgcc ggtgtaggtg atcttcacgt
     1441 ccttgttgac gtggaaaatg accttgtttt gcagcgcctc gcgcgggatt ttcttgttgc
     1501 gcgtggtgaa cagggcagag cgggccgtgt cgtttggcat cgctcgcatc gtgtccggcc
     1561 acggcgcaat atcgaacaag gaaagctgca tttccttgat ctgctgcttc gtgtgtttca
     1621 gcaacgcggc ctgcttggcc tcgctgacct gttttgccag gtcctcgccg gcggtttttc
     1681 gcttcttggt cgtcatagtt cctcgcgtgt cgatggtcat cgacttcgcc aaacctgccg
     1741 cctcctgttc aagacgacgc gaacgctcca cggcggccga tggcgcgggc agggcagggg
     1801 gagccagttg cacgctgtcg cgctcgatct tggccgtagc ttgctggacc atcgagccga
     1861 cggactggaa ggtttcgcgg ggcgcacgca tgacggtgcg gcttgcgatg gtttcggcat
     1921 cctcggcgga aaaccccgcg tcgatcagtt cttgcctgta tgccttccgg tcaaacgtcc
     1981 gattcattca ccctccttgc gggattgccc cgactcacgc cggggcaatg tgcccttatt
     2041 cctgatttga cccgcctggt gccttggtgt ccagataatc caccttatcg gcaatgaagt
     2101 cggtcccgta gaccgtctgg ccgtccttct cgtacttggt attccgaatc ttgccctgca
     2161 cgaataccag cgaccccttg cccaaatact tgccgtgggc ctcggcctga gagccaaaac
     2221 acttgatgcg gaagaagtcg gtgcgctcct gcttgtcgcc ggcatcgttg cgccacatct
     2281 aggatctgcc aggaaccgta aaaaggccgc gttgctggcg tttttccata ggctccgccc
     2341 ccctgacgag catcacaaaa atcgacgctc aagtcagagg tggcgaaacc cgacaggact
     2401 ataaagatac caggcgtttc cccctggaag ctccctcgtg cgctctcctg ttccgaccct
     2461 gccgcttacc ggatacctgt ccgcctttct cccttcggga agcgtggcgc tttctcatag
     2521 ctcacgctgt aggtatctca gttcggtgta ggtcgttcgc tccaagctgg gctgtgtgca
     2581 cgaacccccc gttcagcccg accgctgcgc cttatccggt aactatcgtc ttgagtccaa
     2641 cccggtaaga cacgacttat cgccactggc agcagccact ggtaacagga ttagcagagc
     2701 gaggtatgta ggcggtgcta cagagttctt gaagtggtgg cctaactacg gctacactag
     2761 aaggacagta tttggtatct gcgctctgct gaagccagtt accttcggaa aaagagttgg
     2821 tagctcttga tccggcaaac aaaccaccgc tggtagcggt ggtttttttg tttgcaagca
     2881 gcagattacg cgcagaaaaa aaggatctca agaagatcct ttgatctttt ctacggggtc
     2941 tgacgctcag tggaacgaaa actcacgtta agggattttg gtcatgagat tatcaaaaag
     3001 gatcttcacc tagatccttt taaattaaaa atgaagtttt aaatcaatct aaagtatata
     3061 tgagtaaact tggtctgaca gttaccaatg cttaatcagt gaggcaccta tctcagcgat
     3121 ctgtctattt cgttcatcca tagttgcctg actccccgtc gtgtagataa ctacgatacg
     3181 ggagggctta ccatctggcc ccagtgctgc aatgataccg cgagaaccac gctcaccggc
     3241 tccagattta tcagcaataa accagccagc cggaagggcc gagcgcagaa gtggtcctgc
     3301 aactttatcc gcctccatcc agtctattaa ttgttgccgg gaagctagag taagtagttc
     3361 gccagttaat agtttgcgca acgttgttgc cattgctaca ggcatcgtgg tgtcacgctc
     3421 gtcgtttggt atggcttcat tcagctccgg ttcccaacga tcaaggcgag ttacatgatc
     3481 ccccatgttg tgcaaaaaag cggttagctc cttcggtcct ccgatcgttg tcagaagtaa
     3541 gttggccgca gtgttatcac tcatggttat ggcagcactg cataattctc ttactgtcat
     3601 gccatccgta agatgctttt ctgtgactgg tgagtactca accaagtcat tctgagaata
     3661 gtgtatgcgg cgaccgagtt gctcttgccc ggcgtcaata cgggataata ccgcgccaca
     3721 tagcagaact ttaaaagtgc tcatcattgg aaaacgttct tcggggcgaa aactctcaag
     3781 gatcttaccg ctgttgagat ccagttcgat gtaacccact cgtgcaccca actgatcttc
     3841 agcatctttt actttcacca gcgtttctgg gtgagcaaaa acaggaaggc aaaatgccgc
     3901 aaaaaaggga ataagggcga cacggaaatg ttgaatactc atactcttcc tttttcaata
     3961 ttattgaagc atttatcagg gttattgtct catgagcgga tacatatttg aatgtattta
     4021 gaaaaataaa caaatagggg ttccgcgcac gaattggcca gcgctgccat ttttggggtg
     4081 aggccgttcg cggccgaggg gcgcagcccc tggggggatg ggaggcccgc gttagcgggc
     4141 cgggagggtt cgagaagggg gggcaccccc cttcggcgtg cgcggtcacg cgcacagggc
     4201 gcagccctgg ttaaaaacaa ggtttataaa tattggttta aaagcaggtt aaaagacagg
     4261 ttagcggtgg ccgaaaaacg ggcggaaacc cttgcaaatg ctggattttc tgcctgtgga
     4321 cagcccctca aatgtcaata ggtgcgcccc tcatctgtca gcactctgcc cctcaagtgt
     4381 caaggatcgc gcccctcatc tgtcagtagt cgcgcccctc aagtgtcaat accgcagggc
     4441 acttatcccc aggcttgtcc acatcatctg tgggaaactc gcgtaaaatc aggcgttttc
     4501 gccgatttgc gaggctggcc agctccacgt cgccggccga aatcgagcct gcccctcatc
     4561 tgtcaacgcc gcgccgggtg agtcggcccc tcaagtgtca acgtccgccc ctcatctgtc
     4621 agtgagggcc aagttttccg cgaggtatcc acaacgccgg cggccgcggt gtctcgcaca
     4681 cggcttcgac ggcgtttctg gcgcgtttgc agggccatag acggccgcca gcccagcggc
     4741 gagggcaacc agcccggtga gcgtcgcaaa ggagatcctg atctgactga tgggctgcct
     4801 gtatcgagtg gtgattttgt gccgagctgc cggtcgggga gctgttggct ggctggtggc
     4861 aggatatatt gtggtgtaaa caaattgacg cttagacaac ttaataacac attgcggacg
     4921 tttttaatgt actggggtgg atgcagtggg ccccac
//
