# Supplementary material for: CyanOperon: an operon building expansion for the CyanoGate MoClo toolkit
Source: bioRxiv preprint, doi:10.64898/2026.02.24.707249, version 1 (2026-02-24)
Supplement: Materials S1 [file 707249_file02.zip › pCA1.268 EL1 (Ter)acceptor (pTL1).gb]

LOCUS       pCA1.268_EL1_(Te        3746 bp    DNA     circular SYN 21-MAY-2025
DEFINITION  synthetic circular DNA.
ACCESSION   .
VERSION     .
KEYWORDS    .
SOURCE      synthetic DNA construct
  ORGANISM  synthetic DNA construct
REFERENCE   1  (bases 1 to 3746)
  AUTHORS   SynthSys Center
  TITLE     Direct Submission
  JOURNAL   Exported May 21, 2025 from SnapGene 8.0.3
            https://www.snapgene.com
FEATURES             Location/Qualifiers
     source          1..3746
                     /mol_type="other DNA"
                     /organism="recombinant plasmid"
     misc_feature    1..4
                     /label=GGGA
     promoter        complement(508..631)
                     /label=P lac prom
                     /label=P\lac\prom
                     /note="/vntifkey=30"
     rep_origin      complement(899..1487)
                     /direction=LEFT
                     /label=ori
                     /note="high-copy-number ColE1/pMB1/pBR322/pUC origin of 
                     replication"
     CDS             complement(1658..2518)
                     /codon_start=1
                     /gene="bla"
                     /product="beta-lactamase"
                     /label=AmpR
                     /note="confers resistance to ampicillin, carbenicillin, and
                     related antibiotics"
                     /translation="MSIQHFRVALIPFFAAFCLPVFAHPETLVKVKDAEDQLGARVGYI
                     ELDLNSGKILESFRPEERFPMMSTFKVLLCGAVLSRIDAGQEQLGRRIHYSQNDLVEYS
                     PVTEKHLTDGMTVRELCSAAITMSDNTAANLLLTTIGGPKELTAFLHNMGDHVTRLDRW
                     EPELNEAIPNDERDTTMPVAMATTLRKLLTGELLTLASRQQLIDWMEADKVAGPLLRSA
                     LPAGWFIADKSGAGERGSRGIIAALGPDGKPSRIVVIYTTGSQATMDERNRQIAEIGAS
                     LIKHW"
     promoter        complement(2519..2623)
                     /gene="bla"
                     /label=AmpR promoter
     misc_feature    3143..3146
                     /label=GCAA
     misc_feature    3147..3150
                     /label=GCTT
     misc_feature    3179..3715
                     /label=EL1 lacZ
     misc_feature    3743..3746
                     /label=CGCT
ORIGIN
        1 gggattgtct tcgtggaaac ttgggacttc agattccacc ccttgcaagc gtggaaagcc
       61 ttccgaccaa gggaagtgtc ggatgtagag gaaatggaaa gtttgttctc agatggggac
      121 ttgcttgatt gcttcacaag aatgccagct tatgcggtaa acgcagagga agatttagct
      181 gcaatcagga aaacgcccga gatggatgtc ggtcaagaag ttaaagaacc tgcaggagac
      241 agaaatcaat actcaaaccc tgcagaaact ttcctcaaca agctccacag gaaacacagt
      301 agggaggtga aacaccaggc cgcaaagaaa gctaaacgcc tagctgaaat ccaggagtca
      361 atgagagctg aaggtgatgc cgaaccaaat gaaataagcg ggggcatggg ggcaataccc
      421 agcaacgccg aacttcctgg gcccaagggg atcctctaga gtcgacctgc aggcatgcaa
      481 gcttggcgta atcatggtca tagctgtttc ctgtgtgaaa ttgttatccg ctcacaattc
      541 cacacaacat acgagccgga agcataaagt gtaaagcctg gggtgcctaa tgagtgagct
      601 aactcacatt aattgcgttg cgctcactgc ccgctttcca gtcgggaaac ctgtcgtgcc
      661 agctgcatta atgaatcggc caacgcgcgg ggagaggcgg tttgcgtatt gggcgctctt
      721 ccgcttcctc gctcactgac tcgctgcgct cggtcgttcg gctgcggcga gcggtatcag
      781 ctcactcaaa ggcggtaata cggttatcca cagaatcagg ggataacgca ggaaagaaca
      841 tgtgagcaaa aggccagcaa aaggccagga accgtaaaaa ggccgcgttg ctggcgtttt
      901 tccataggct ccgcccccct gacgagcatc acaaaaatcg acgctcaagt cagaggtggc
      961 gaaacccgac aggactataa agataccagg cgtttccccc tggaagctcc ctcgtgcgct
     1021 ctcctgttcc gaccctgccg cttaccggat acctgtccgc ctttctccct tcgggaagcg
     1081 tggcgctttc tcatagctca cgctgtaggt atctcagttc ggtgtaggtc gttcgctcca
     1141 agctgggctg tgtgcacgaa ccccccgttc agcccgaccg ctgcgcctta tccggtaact
     1201 atcgtcttga gtccaacccg gtaagacacg acttatcgcc actggcagca gccactggta
     1261 acaggattag cagagcgagg tatgtaggcg gtgctacaga gttcttgaag tggtggccta
     1321 actacggcta cactagaagg acagtatttg gtatctgcgc tctgctgaag ccagttacct
     1381 tcggaaaaag agttggtagc tcttgatccg gcaaacaaac caccgctggt agcggtggtt
     1441 tttttgtttg caagcagcag attacgcgca gaaaaaaagg atctcaagaa gatcctttga
     1501 tcttttctac ggggtctgac gctcagtgga acgaaaactc acgttaaggg attttggtca
     1561 tgagattatc aaaaaggatc ttcacctaga tccttttaaa ttaaaaatga agttttaaat
     1621 caatctaaag tatatatgag taaacttggt ctgacagtta ccaatgctta atcagtgagg
     1681 cacctatctc agcgatctgt ctatttcgtt catccatagt tgcctgactc cccgtcgtgt
     1741 agataactac gatacgggag ggcttaccat ctggccccag tgctgcaatg ataccgcgag
     1801 aaccacgctc accggctcca gatttatcag caataaacca gccagccgga agggccgagc
     1861 gcagaagtgg tcctgcaact ttatccgcct ccatccagtc tattaattgt tgccgggaag
     1921 ctagagtaag tagttcgcca gttaatagtt tgcgcaacgt tgttgccatt gctacaggca
     1981 tcgtggtgtc acgctcgtcg tttggtatgg cttcattcag ctccggttcc caacgatcaa
     2041 ggcgagttac atgatccccc atgttgtgca aaaaagcggt tagctccttc ggtcctccga
     2101 tcgttgtcag aagtaagttg gccgcagtgt tatcactcat ggttatggca gcactgcata
     2161 attctcttac tgtcatgcca tccgtaagat gcttttctgt gactggtgag tactcaacca
     2221 agtcattctg agaatagtgt atgcggcgac cgagttgctc ttgcccggcg tcaatacggg
     2281 ataataccgc gccacatagc agaactttaa aagtgctcat cattggaaaa cgttcttcgg
     2341 ggcgaaaact ctcaaggatc ttaccgctgt tgagatccag ttcgatgtaa cccactcgtg
     2401 cacccaactg atcttcagca tcttttactt tcaccagcgt ttctgggtga gcaaaaacag
     2461 gaaggcaaaa tgccgcaaaa aagggaataa gggcgacacg gaaatgttga atactcatac
     2521 tcttcctttt tcaatattat tgaagcattt atcagggtta ttgtctcatg agcggataca
     2581 tatttgaatg tatttagaaa aataaacaaa taggggttcc gcgcacattt ccccgaaaag
     2641 tgccacctga cgtctaagaa accattatta tcatgacatt aacctataaa aataggcgta
     2701 tcacgaggcc ctttcgactc gcgcgtttcg gtgatgacgg tgaaaacctc tgacacatgc
     2761 agctcccgga gatggtcaca gcttgtctgt aagcggatgc cgggagcaga caagcccgtc
     2821 agggcgcgtc agcgggtgtt ggcgggtgtc ggggctggct taactatgcg gcatcagagc
     2881 agattgtact gagagtgcac catatgcggt gtgaaatacc gcacagatgc gtaaggagaa
     2941 aataccgcat caggcgccat tcgccattca ggctgcgcaa ctgttgggaa gggcgatcgg
     3001 tgcgggcctc ttcgctatta cgccagctgg cgaaaggggg atgtgctgca aggcgattaa
     3061 gttgggtaac gccagggttt tcccagtcac gacgttgtaa aacgacggcc agtgaattcg
     3121 agctcggtac ccttgaagac aagcaagctt tgagaccgca gctggcacga caggtttgcc
     3181 gactggaaag cgggcagtga gcgcaacgca attaatgtga gttagctcac tcattaggca
     3241 ccccaggctt tacactttat gcttccggct cgtatgttgt gtggaattgt gagcggataa
     3301 caatttcaca caggaaacag ctatgaccat gattacgcca agcttgcatg cctgcaggtc
     3361 gactctagag gatccccggg taccgagctc gaattcactg gccgtcgttt tacaacgtcg
     3421 tgactgggaa aaccctggcg ttacccaact taatcgcctt gcagcacatc cccctttcgc
     3481 cagctggcgt aatagcgaag aggcccgcac cgatcgccct tcccaacagt tgcgcagcct
     3541 gaatggcgaa tggcgcctga tgcggtattt tctccttacg catctgtgcg gtatttcaca
     3601 ccgcatatgg tgcactctca gtacaatctg ctctgatgcc gcatagttaa gccagccccg
     3661 acacccgcca acacccgctg acgcgccctg acgggcttgt ctgctcccgg catccgctta
     3721 cagacaagct gtgacggtct cacgct
//
