# Supplementary material for: CyanOperon: an operon building expansion for the CyanoGate MoClo toolkit
Source: bioRxiv preprint, doi:10.64898/2026.02.24.707249, version 1 (2026-02-24)
Supplement: Materials S1 [file 707249_file02.zip › pCA1.269 EL2 (Ter)acceptor (pTL2).gb]

LOCUS       pCA1.269_EL2_(Te        3747 bp DNA     circular SYN 28-MAR-2018
DEFINITION  synthetic circular DNA
ACCESSION   .
VERSION     .
KEYWORDS    .
SOURCE      synthetic DNA construct
  ORGANISM  recombinant plasmid
REFERENCE   1  (bases 1 to 3747)
  AUTHORS   SynthSys Center
  TITLE     Direct Submission
  JOURNAL   Exported Mar 29, 2023 from SnapGene 6.2.1
            https://www.snapgene.com
FEATURES             Location/Qualifiers
     source          1..3747
                     /mol_type="other DNA"
                     /organism="recombinant plasmid"
     misc_feature    15..18
                     /label=GCTT
     misc_feature    47..583
                     /label=lacZ
     misc_feature    611..614
                     /label=CGCT
     misc_feature    615..618
                     /label=GGGA
     promoter        complement(1123..1246)
                     /label=P lac prom
                     /label=P\lac\prom
                     /note="/vntifkey=30"
     promoter        complement(1154)
                     /label=P(LAC)
                     /note="lac promoter"
                     /note="/vntifkey=30"
     rep_origin      1514
                     /label=ORI
                     /note="RNaseH cleavage point"
                     /note="/vntifkey=33"
     CDS             complement(2276..3133)
                     /codon_start=1
                     /label=AP(R)
                     /note="bla gene- Ap(r) determinant"
                     /note="/vntifkey=4"
                     /translation="MSIQHFRVALIPFFAAFCLPVFAHPETLVKVKDAEDQLGARVGYI
                     ELDLNSGKILESFRPEERFPMMSTFKVLLCGAVLSRIDAGQEQLGRRIHYSQNDLVEYS
                     PVTEKHLTDGMTVRELCSAAITMSDNTAANLLLTTIGGPKELTAFLHNMGDHVTRLDRW
                     EPELNEAIPNDERDTTMPVAMATTLRKLLTGELLTLASRQQLIDWMEADKVAGPLLRSA
                     LPAGWFIADKSGAGERGSRGIIAALGPDGKPSRIVVIYTTGSQATMDERNRQIAEIGAS
                     LIKHW"
     variation       2417
                     /label=G to A (BsaI removed)
                     /label=G\to\A\(BsaI\removed)
                     /label=nonstandard type:  mutation
                     /note="/vntifkey=62"
     variation       3332
                     /label=A to T (Esp3I removed)
                     /label=A\to\T\(Esp3I\removed)
                     /label=nonstandard type:  mutation
                     /note="/vntifkey=62"
     variation       3388
                     /label=G to A (Esp3I removed)
                     /label=G\to\A\(Esp3I\removed)
                     /label=nonstandard type:  mutation
                     /note="/vntifkey=62"
ORIGIN
        1 ttgaagacaa actagctttg agaccgcagc tggcacgaca ggtttgccga ctggaaagcg
       61 ggcagtgagc gcaacgcaat taatgtgagt tagctcactc attaggcacc ccaggcttta
      121 cactttatgc ttccggctcg tatgttgtgt ggaattgtga gcggataaca atttcacaca
      181 ggaaacagct atgaccatga ttacgccaag cttgcatgcc tgcaggtcga ctctagagga
      241 tccccgggta ccgagctcga attcactggc cgtcgtttta caacgtcgtg actgggaaaa
      301 ccctggcgtt acccaactta atcgccttgc agcacatccc cctttcgcca gctggcgtaa
      361 tagcgaagag gcccgcaccg atcgcccttc ccaacagttg cgcagcctga atggcgaatg
      421 gcgcctgatg cggtattttc tccttacgca tctgtgcggt atttcacacc gcatatggtg
      481 cactctcagt acaatctgct ctgatgccgc atagttaagc cagccccgac acccgccaac
      541 acccgctgac gcgccctgac gggcttgtct gctcccggca tccgcttaca gacaagctgt
      601 gacggtctca cgctgggatt gtcttcgtgg aaacttggga cttcagattc caccccttgc
      661 aagcgtggaa agccttccga ccaagggaag tgtcggatgt agaggaaatg gaaagtttgt
      721 tctcagatgg ggacttgctt gattgcttca caagaatgcc agcttatgcg gtaaacgcag
      781 aggaagattt agctgcaatc aggaaaacgc ccgagatgga tgtcggtcaa gaagttaaag
      841 aacctgcagg agacagaaat caatactcaa accctgcaga aactttcctc aacaagctcc
      901 acaggaaaca cagtagggag gtgaaacacc aggccgcaaa gaaagctaaa cgcctagctg
      961 aaatccagga gtcaatgaga gctgaaggtg atgccgaacc aaatgaaata agcgggggca
     1021 tgggggcaat acccagcaac gccgaacttc ctgggcccaa aggggatcct ctagagtcga
     1081 cctgcaggca tgcaagcttg gcgtaatcat ggtcatagct gtttcctgtg tgaaattgtt
     1141 atccgctcac aattccacac aacatacgag ccggaagcat aaagtgtaaa gcctggggtg
     1201 cctaatgagt gagctaactc acattaattg cgttgcgctc actgcccgct ttccagtcgg
     1261 gaaacctgtc gtgccagctg cattaatgaa tcggccaacg cgcggggaga ggcggtttgc
     1321 gtattgggcg ctcttccgct tcctcgctca ctgactcgct gcgctcggtc gttcggctgc
     1381 ggcgagcggt atcagctcac tcaaaggcgg taatacggtt atccacagaa tcaggggata
     1441 acgcaggaaa gaacatgtga gcaaaaggcc agcaaaaggc caggaaccgt aaaaaggccg
     1501 cgttgctggc gtttttccat aggctccgcc cccctgacga gcatcacaaa aatcgacgct
     1561 caagtcagag gtggcgaaac ccgacaggac tataaagata ccaggcgttt ccccctggaa
     1621 gctccctcgt gcgctctcct gttccgaccc tgccgcttac cggatacctg tccgcctttc
     1681 tcccttcggg aagcgtggcg ctttctcata gctcacgctg taggtatctc agttcggtgt
     1741 aggtcgttcg ctccaagctg ggctgtgtgc acgaaccccc cgttcagccc gaccgctgcg
     1801 ccttatccgg taactatcgt cttgagtcca acccggtaag acacgactta tcgccactgg
     1861 cagcagccac tggtaacagg attagcagag cgaggtatgt aggcggtgct acagagttct
     1921 tgaagtggtg gcctaactac ggctacacta gaaggacagt atttggtatc tgcgctctgc
     1981 tgaagccagt taccttcgga aaaagagttg gtagctcttg atccggcaaa caaaccaccg
     2041 ctggtagcgg tggttttttt gtttgcaagc agcagattac gcgcagaaaa aaaggatctc
     2101 aagaagatcc tttgatcttt tctacggggt ctgacgctca gtggaacgaa aactcacgtt
     2161 aagggatttt ggtcatgaga ttatcaaaaa ggatcttcac ctagatcctt ttaaattaaa
     2221 aatgaagttt taaatcaatc taaagtatat atgagtaaac ttggtctgac agttaccaat
     2281 gcttaatcag tgaggcacct atctcagcga tctgtctatt tcgttcatcc atagttgcct
     2341 gactccccgt cgtgtagata actacgatac gggagggctt accatctggc cccagtgctg
     2401 caatgatacc gcgagaacca cgctcaccgg ctccagattt atcagcaata aaccagccag
     2461 ccggaagggc cgagcgcaga agtggtcctg caactttatc cgcctccatc cagtctatta
     2521 attgttgccg ggaagctaga gtaagtagtt cgccagttaa tagtttgcgc aacgttgttg
     2581 ccattgctac aggcatcgtg gtgtcacgct cgtcgtttgg tatggcttca ttcagctccg
     2641 gttcccaacg atcaaggcga gttacatgat cccccatgtt gtgcaaaaaa gcggttagct
     2701 ccttcggtcc tccgatcgtt gtcagaagta agttggccgc agtgttatca ctcatggtta
     2761 tggcagcact gcataattct cttactgtca tgccatccgt aagatgcttt tctgtgactg
     2821 gtgagtactc aaccaagtca ttctgagaat agtgtatgcg gcgaccgagt tgctcttgcc
     2881 cggcgtcaat acgggataat accgcgccac atagcagaac tttaaaagtg ctcatcattg
     2941 gaaaacgttc ttcggggcga aaactctcaa ggatcttacc gctgttgaga tccagttcga
     3001 tgtaacccac tcgtgcaccc aactgatctt cagcatcttt tactttcacc agcgtttctg
     3061 ggtgagcaaa aacaggaagg caaaatgccg caaaaaaggg aataagggcg acacggaaat
     3121 gttgaatact catactcttc ctttttcaat attattgaag catttatcag ggttattgtc
     3181 tcatgagcgg atacatattt gaatgtattt agaaaaataa acaaataggg gttccgcgca
     3241 catttccccg aaaagtgcca cctgacgtct aagaaaccat tattatcatg acattaacct
     3301 ataaaaatag gcgtatcacg aggccctttc gactcgcgcg tttcggtgat gacggtgaaa
     3361 acctctgaca catgcagctc ccggagatgg tcacagcttg tctgtaagcg gatgccggga
     3421 gcagacaagc ccgtcagggc gcgtcagcgg gtgttggcgg gtgtcggggc tggcttaact
     3481 atgcggcatc agagcagatt gtactgagag tgcaccatat gcggtgtgaa ataccgcaca
     3541 gatgcgtaag gagaaaatac cgcatcaggc gccattcgcc attcaggctg cgcaactgtt
     3601 gggaagggcg atcggtgcgg gcctcttcgc tattacgcca gctggcgaaa gggggatgtg
     3661 ctgcaaggcg attaagttgg gtaacgccag ggttttccca gtcacgacgt tgtaaaacga
     3721 cggccagtga attcgagctc ggtaccc
//
