# Supplementary material for: CyanOperon: an operon building expansion for the CyanoGate MoClo toolkit
Source: bioRxiv preprint, doi:10.64898/2026.02.24.707249, version 1 (2026-02-24)
Supplement: Materials S1 [file 707249_file02.zip › pCA1.270 EL3 (Ter)acceptor (pTL3).gb]

LOCUS       pCA1.270_EL3_(Te        3748 bp    DNA     circular SYN 21-MAY-2025
DEFINITION  synthetic circular DNA.
ACCESSION   .
VERSION     .
KEYWORDS    .
SOURCE      synthetic DNA construct
  ORGANISM  synthetic DNA construct
REFERENCE   1  (bases 1 to 3748)
  AUTHORS   SynthSys Center
  TITLE     Direct Submission
  JOURNAL   Exported May 21, 2025 from SnapGene 8.0.3
            https://www.snapgene.com
FEATURES             Location/Qualifiers
     source          1..3748
                     /mol_type="other DNA"
                     /organism="recombinant plasmid"
     misc_feature    1..4
                     /label=GCTT
     misc_feature    33..569
                     /label=El3 lacZ
     misc_feature    597..600
                     /label=CGCT
     misc_feature    601..604
                     /label=GGGA
     CDS             1662..2519
                     /codon_start=1
                     /label=AP(R)
                     /note="bla gene- Ap(r) determinant"
                     /note="/vntifkey=4"
                     /translation="MSIQHFRVALIPFFAAFCLPVFAHPETLVKVKDAEDQLGARVGYI
                     ELDLNSGKILESFRPEERFPMMSTFKVLLCGAVLSRIDAGQEQLGRRIHYSQNDLVEYS
                     PVTEKHLTDGMTVRELCSAAITMSDNTAANLLLTTIGGPKELTAFLHNMGDHVTRLDRW
                     EPELNEAIPNDERDTTMPVAMATTLRKLLTGELLTLASRQQLIDWMEADKVAGPLLRSA
                     LPAGWFIADKSGAGERGSRGIIAALGPDGKPSRIVVIYTTGSQATMDERNRQIAEIGAS
                     LIKHW"
     rep_origin      2693..3281
                     /direction=RIGHT
                     /label=ori
                     /note="high-copy-number ColE1/pMB1/pBR322/pUC origin of 
                     replication"
     promoter        3549..3672
                     /label=P lac prom
                     /label=P\lac\prom
                     /note="/vntifkey=30"
     misc_feature    3745..3748
                     /label=GTAA
ORIGIN
        1 gctttgagac cgcagctggc acgacaggtt tgccgactgg aaagcgggca gtgagcgcaa
       61 cgcaattaat gtgagttagc tcactcatta ggcaccccag gctttacact ttatgcttcc
      121 ggctcgtatg ttgtgtggaa ttgtgagcgg ataacaattt cacacaggaa acagctatga
      181 ccatgattac gccaagcttg catgcctgca ggtcgactct agaggatccc cgggtaccga
      241 gctcgaattc actggccgtc gttttacaac gtcgtgactg ggaaaaccct ggcgttaccc
      301 aacttaatcg ccttgcagca catccccctt tcgccagctg gcgtaatagc gaagaggccc
      361 gcaccgatcg cccttcccaa cagttgcgca gcctgaatgg cgaatggcgc ctgatgcggt
      421 attttctcct tacgcatctg tgcggtattt cacaccgcat atggtgcact ctcagtacaa
      481 tctgctctga tgccgcatag ttaagccagc cccgacaccc gccaacaccc gctgacgcgc
      541 cctgacgggc ttgtctgctc ccggcatccg cttacagaca agctgtgacg gtctcacgct
      601 gggattgtct tcgtggaaac ttgggacttc agattccacc ccttgcaagc gtggaaagcc
      661 ttccgaccaa gggaagtgtc ggatgtagag gaaatggaaa gtttgttctc agatggggac
      721 ctgcttgatt gcttcacaag aatgccagct tatgcggtaa acgcagagga agatttagct
      781 gcaatcagga aaacgcccga gatggatgtc ggtcaagaag ttaaagagcc tgcaggagac
      841 agaaatcaat actcaaaccc tgcagaaact ttcctcaaca agctccacag gaaacacagt
      901 agggaggtga aacaccaggc cgcaaagaaa gctaaacgcc tagctgaaat ccaggagtca
      961 atgagagctg aaggtgatgc cgaaccaaat gaaataagcg ggacgatggg ggcaataccc
     1021 agcaacgccg aacttcctgg gcccaaaggg taccgagctc gaattcactg gccgtcgttt
     1081 tacaacgtcg tgactgggaa aaccctggcg ttacccaact taatcgcctt gcagcacatc
     1141 cccctttcgc cagctggcgt aatagcgaag aggcccgcac cgatcgccct tcccaacagt
     1201 tgcgcagcct gaatggcgaa tggcgcctga tgcggtattt tctccttacg catctgtgcg
     1261 gtatttcaca ccgcatatgg tgcactctca gtacaatctg ctctgatgcc gcatagttaa
     1321 gccagccccg acacccgcca acacccgctg acgcgccctg acgggcttgt ctgctcccgg
     1381 catccgctta cagacaagct gtgaccatct ccgggagctg catgtgtcag aggttttcac
     1441 cgtcatcacc gaaacgcgcg agtcgaaagg gcctcgtgat acgcctattt ttataggtta
     1501 atgtcatgat aataatggtt tcttagacgt caggtggcac ttttcgggga aatgtgcgcg
     1561 gaacccctat ttgtttattt ttctaaatac attcaaatat gtatccgctc atgagacaat
     1621 aaccctgata aatgcttcaa taatattgaa aaaggaagag tatgagtatt caacatttcc
     1681 gtgtcgccct tattcccttt tttgcggcat tttgccttcc tgtttttgct cacccagaaa
     1741 cgctggtgaa agtaaaagat gctgaagatc agttgggtgc acgagtgggt tacatcgaac
     1801 tggatctcaa cagcggtaag atccttgaga gttttcgccc cgaagaacgt tttccaatga
     1861 tgagcacttt taaagttctg ctatgtggcg cggtattatc ccgtattgac gccgggcaag
     1921 agcaactcgg tcgccgcata cactattctc agaatgactt ggttgagtac tcaccagtca
     1981 cagaaaagca tcttacggat ggcatgacag taagagaatt atgcagtgct gccataacca
     2041 tgagtgataa cactgcggcc aacttacttc tgacaacgat cggaggaccg aaggagctaa
     2101 ccgctttttt gcacaacatg ggggatcatg taactcgcct tgatcgttgg gaaccggagc
     2161 tgaatgaagc cataccaaac gacgagcgtg acaccacgat gcctgtagca atggcaacaa
     2221 cgttgcgcaa actattaact ggcgaactac ttactctagc ttcccggcaa caattaatag
     2281 actggatgga ggcggataaa gttgcaggac cacttctgcg ctcggccctt ccggctggct
     2341 ggtttattgc tgataaatct ggagccggtg agcgtggttc tcgcggtatc attgcagcac
     2401 tggggccaga tggtaagccc tcccgtatcg tagttatcta cacgacgggg agtcaggcaa
     2461 ctatggatga acgaaataga cagatcgctg agataggtgc ctcactgatt aagcattggt
     2521 aactgtcaga ccaagtttac tcatatatac tttagattga tttaaaactt catttttaat
     2581 ttaaaaggat ctaggtgaag atcctttttg ataatctcat gaccaaaatc ccttaacgtg
     2641 agttttcgtt ccactgagcg tcagaccccg tagaaaagat caaaggatct tcttgagatc
     2701 ctttttttct gcgcgtaatc tgctgcttgc aaacaaaaaa accaccgcta ccagcggtgg
     2761 tttgtttgcc ggatcaagag ctaccaactc tttttccgaa ggtaactggc ttcagcagag
     2821 cgcagatacc aaatactgtc cttctagtgt agccgtagtt aggccaccac ttcaagaact
     2881 ctgtagcacc gcctacatac ctcgctctgc taatcctgtt accagtggct gctgccagtg
     2941 gcgataagtc gtgtcttacc gggttggact caagacgata gttaccggat aaggcgcagc
     3001 ggtcgggctg aacggggggt tcgtgcacac agcccagctt ggagcgaacg acctacaccg
     3061 aactgagata cctacagcgt gagctatgag aaagcgccac gcttcccgaa gggagaaagg
     3121 cggacaggta tccggtaagc ggcagggtcg gaacaggaga gcgcacgagg gagcttccag
     3181 ggggaaacgc ctggtatctt tatagtcctg tcgggtttcg ccacctctga cttgagcgtc
     3241 gatttttgtg atgctcgtca ggggggcgga gcctatggaa aaacgccagc aacgcggcct
     3301 ttttacggtt cctggccttt tgctggcctt ttgctcacat gttctttcct gcgttatccc
     3361 ctgattctgt ggataaccgt attaccgcct ttgagtgagc tgataccgct cgccgcagcc
     3421 gaacgaccga gcgcagcgag tcagtgagcg aggaagcgga agagcgccca atacgcaaac
     3481 cgcctctccc cgcgcgttgg ccgattcatt aatgcagctg gcacgacagg tttcccgact
     3541 ggaaagcggg cagtgagcgc aacgcaatta atgtgagtta gctcactcat taggcacccc
     3601 aggctttaca ctttatgctt ccggctcgta tgttgtgtgg aattgtgagc ggataacaat
     3661 ttcacacagg aaacagctat gaccatgatt acgccaagct tgcatgcctg caggtcgact
     3721 ctagaggatc ccctttgaag acaattac
//
