# Supplementary material for: CyanOperon: an operon building expansion for the CyanoGate MoClo toolkit
Source: bioRxiv preprint, doi:10.64898/2026.02.24.707249, version 1 (2026-02-24)
Supplement: Materials S1 [file 707249_file02.zip › pCA1.271 EL4 (Ter)acceptor (pTL4).gb]

LOCUS       pCA1.271_EL4_(Te        3748 bp    DNA     circular SYN 21-MAY-2025
DEFINITION  synthetic circular DNA.
ACCESSION   .
VERSION     .
KEYWORDS    .
SOURCE      synthetic DNA construct
  ORGANISM  synthetic DNA construct
REFERENCE   1  (bases 1 to 3748)
  AUTHORS   SynthSys Center
  TITLE     Direct Submission
  JOURNAL   Exported May 21, 2025 from SnapGene 8.0.3
            https://www.snapgene.com
FEATURES             Location/Qualifiers
     source          1..3748
                     /mol_type="other DNA"
                     /organism="recombinant plasmid"
     misc_feature    1..4
                     /label=GCTT
     misc_feature    33..569
                     /label=EL4 lacZ
     misc_feature    597..600
                     /label=CGCT
     misc_feature    601..604
                     /label=GGGA
     CDS             1662..2519
                     /codon_start=1
                     /label=AP(R)
                     /note="bla gene- Ap(r) determinant"
                     /note="/vntifkey=4"
                     /translation="MSIQHFRVALIPFFAAFCLPVFAHPETLVKVKDAEDQLGARVGYI
                     ELDLNSGKILESFRPEERFPMMSTFKVLLCGAVLSRIDAGQEQLGRRIHYSQNDLVEYS
                     PVTEKHLTDGMTVRELCSAAITMSDNTAANLLLTTIGGPKELTAFLHNMGDHVTRLDRW
                     EPELNEAIPNDERDTTMPVAMATTLRKLLTGELLTLASRQQLIDWMEADKVAGPLLRSA
                     LPAGWFIADKSGAGERGSRGIIAALGPDGKPSRIVVIYTTGSQATMDERNRQIAEIGAS
                     LIKHW"
     rep_origin      2693..3281
                     /direction=RIGHT
                     /label=ori
                     /note="high-copy-number ColE1/pMB1/pBR322/pUC origin of 
                     replication"
     promoter        3549..3672
                     /label=P lac prom
                     /label=P\lac\prom
                     /note="/vntifkey=30"
     misc_feature    3745..3748
                     /label=TCTG
ORIGIN
        1 gctttgagac cgcagctggc acgacaggtt tgccgactgg aaagcgggca gtgagcgcaa
       61 cgcaattaat gtgagttagc tcactcatta ggcaccccag gctttacact ttatgcttcc
      121 ggctcgtatg ttgtgtggaa ttgtgagcgg ataacaattt cacacaggaa acagctatga
      181 ccatgattac gccaagcttg catgcctgca ggtcgactct agaggatccc cgggtaccga
      241 gctcgaattc actggccgtc gttttacaac gtcgtgactg ggaaaaccct ggcgttaccc
      301 aacttaatcg ccttgcagca catccccctt tcgccagctg gcgtaatagc gaagaggccc
      361 gcaccgatcg cccttcccaa cagttgcgca gcctgaatgg cgaatggcgc ctgatgcggt
      421 attttctcct tacgcatctg tgcggtattt cacaccgcat atggtgcact ctcagtacaa
      481 tctgctctga tgccgcatag ttaagccagc cccgacaccc gccaacaccc gctgacgcgc
      541 cctgacgggc ttgtctgctc ccggcatccg cttacagaca agctgtgacg gtctcacgct
      601 gggattgtct tcgtggaaac ttgggacttc agattccacc ccttgcaagc gtggaaagcc
      661 ttccgaccaa gggaagtgtc ggatgtagag gaaatggaaa gtttgttctc agatggggac
      721 ctgcttgatt gcttcacaag aatgccagct tatgcggtaa acgcagagga agatttagct
      781 gcaatcagga aaacgcccga gatggatgtc ggtcaagaag ttaaagagcc tgcaggagac
      841 agaaatcaat actcaaaccc tgcagaaact ttcctcaaca agctccacag gaaacacagt
      901 agggaggtga aacaccaggc cgcaaagaaa gctaaacgcc tagctgaaat ccaggagtca
      961 atgagagctg aaggtgatgc cgaaccaaat gaaataagcg ggacgatggg ggcaataccc
     1021 agcaacgccg aacttcctgg gcccaaaggg taccgagctc gaattcactg gccgtcgttt
     1081 tacaacgtcg tgactgggaa aaccctggcg ttacccaact taatcgcctt gcagcacatc
     1141 cccctttcgc cagctggcgt aatagcgaag aggcccgcac cgatcgccct tcccaacagt
     1201 tgcgcagcct gaatggcgaa tggcgcctga tgcggtattt tctccttacg catctgtgcg
     1261 gtatttcaca ccgcatatgg tgcactctca gtacaatctg ctctgatgcc gcatagttaa
     1321 gccagccccg acacccgcca acacccgctg acgcgccctg acgggcttgt ctgctcccgg
     1381 catccgctta cagacaagct gtgaccatct ccgggagctg catgtgtcag aggttttcac
     1441 cgtcatcacc gaaacgcgcg agtcgaaagg gcctcgtgat acgcctattt ttataggtta
     1501 atgtcatgat aataatggtt tcttagacgt caggtggcac ttttcgggga aatgtgcgcg
     1561 gaacccctat ttgtttattt ttctaaatac attcaaatat gtatccgctc atgagacaat
     1621 aaccctgata aatgcttcaa taatattgaa aaaggaagag tatgagtatt caacatttcc
     1681 gtgtcgccct tattcccttt tttgcggcat tttgccttcc tgtttttgct cacccagaaa
     1741 cgctggtgaa agtaaaagat gctgaagatc agttgggtgc acgagtgggt tacatcgaac
     1801 tggatctcaa cagcggtaag atccttgaga gttttcgccc cgaagaacgt tttccaatga
     1861 tgagcacttt taaagttctg ctatgtggcg cggtattatc ccgtattgac gccgggcaag
     1921 agcaactcgg tcgccgcata cactattctc agaatgactt ggttgagtac tcaccagtca
     1981 cagaaaagca tcttacggat ggcatgacag taagagaatt atgcagtgct gccataacca
     2041 tgagtgataa cactgcggcc aacttacttc tgacaacgat cggaggaccg aaggagctaa
     2101 ccgctttttt gcacaacatg ggggatcatg taactcgcct tgatcgttgg gaaccggagc
     2161 tgaatgaagc cataccaaac gacgagcgtg acaccacgat gcctgtagca atggcaacaa
     2221 cgttgcgcaa actattaact ggcgaactac ttactctagc ttcccggcaa caattaatag
     2281 actggatgga ggcggataaa gttgcaggac cacttctgcg ctcggccctt ccggctggct
     2341 ggtttattgc tgataaatct ggagccggtg agcgtggttc tcgcggtatc attgcagcac
     2401 tggggccaga tggtaagccc tcccgtatcg tagttatcta cacgacgggg agtcaggcaa
     2461 ctatggatga acgaaataga cagatcgctg agataggtgc ctcactgatt aagcattggt
     2521 aactgtcaga ccaagtttac tcatatatac tttagattga tttaaaactt catttttaat
     2581 ttaaaaggat ctaggtgaag atcctttttg ataatctcat gaccaaaatc ccttaacgtg
     2641 agttttcgtt ccactgagcg tcagaccccg tagaaaagat caaaggatct tcttgagatc
     2701 ctttttttct gcgcgtaatc tgctgcttgc aaacaaaaaa accaccgcta ccagcggtgg
     2761 tttgtttgcc ggatcaagag ctaccaactc tttttccgaa ggtaactggc ttcagcagag
     2821 cgcagatacc aaatactgtc cttctagtgt agccgtagtt aggccaccac ttcaagaact
     2881 ctgtagcacc gcctacatac ctcgctctgc taatcctgtt accagtggct gctgccagtg
     2941 gcgataagtc gtgtcttacc gggttggact caagacgata gttaccggat aaggcgcagc
     3001 ggtcgggctg aacggggggt tcgtgcacac agcccagctt ggagcgaacg acctacaccg
     3061 aactgagata cctacagcgt gagctatgag aaagcgccac gcttcccgaa gggagaaagg
     3121 cggacaggta tccggtaagc ggcagggtcg gaacaggaga gcgcacgagg gagcttccag
     3181 ggggaaacgc ctggtatctt tatagtcctg tcgggtttcg ccacctctga cttgagcgtc
     3241 gatttttgtg atgctcgtca ggggggcgga gcctatggaa aaacgccagc aacgcggcct
     3301 ttttacggtt cctggccttt tgctggcctt ttgctcacat gttctttcct gcgttatccc
     3361 ctgattctgt ggataaccgt attaccgcct ttgagtgagc tgataccgct cgccgcagcc
     3421 gaacgaccga gcgcagcgag tcagtgagcg aggaagcgga agagcgccca atacgcaaac
     3481 cgcctctccc cgcgcgttgg ccgattcatt aatgcagctg gcacgacagg tttcccgact
     3541 ggaaagcggg cagtgagcgc aacgcaatta atgtgagtta gctcactcat taggcacccc
     3601 aggctttaca ctttatgctt ccggctcgta tgttgtgtgg aattgtgagc ggataacaat
     3661 ttcacacagg aaacagctat gaccatgatt acgccaagct tgcatgcctg caggtcgact
     3721 ctagaggatc ccctttgaag acaacaga
//
