# Supplementary material for: CyanOperon: an operon building expansion for the CyanoGate MoClo toolkit
Source: bioRxiv preprint, doi:10.64898/2026.02.24.707249, version 1 (2026-02-24)
Supplement: Materials S1 [file 707249_file02.zip › pCA1.272 EL5 (Ter)acceptor (pTL5).gb]

LOCUS       pCA1.272_EL5_(Te        3748 bp    DNA     circular SYN 21-MAY-2025
DEFINITION  synthetic circular DNA.
ACCESSION   .
VERSION     .
KEYWORDS    .
SOURCE      synthetic DNA construct
  ORGANISM  synthetic DNA construct
REFERENCE   1  (bases 1 to 3748)
  AUTHORS   SynthSys Center
  TITLE     Direct Submission
  JOURNAL   Exported May 21, 2025 from SnapGene 8.0.3
            https://www.snapgene.com
FEATURES             Location/Qualifiers
     source          1..3748
                     /mol_type="other DNA"
                     /organism="recombinant plasmid"
     misc_feature    1..4
                     /label=GCTT
     misc_feature    33..569
                     /label=EL5 lacZ
     misc_feature    597..600
                     /label=CGCT
     misc_feature    601..604
                     /label=GGGA
     CDS             1662..2519
                     /codon_start=1
                     /label=AP(R)
                     /note="bla gene- Ap(r) determinant"
                     /note="/vntifkey=4"
                     /translation="MSIQHFRVALIPFFAAFCLPVFAHPETLVKVKDAEDQLGARVGYI
                     ELDLNSGKILESFRPEERFPMMSTFKVLLCGAVLSRIDAGQEQLGRRIHYSQNDLVEYS
                     PVTEKHLTDGMTVRELCSAAITMSDNTAANLLLTTIGGPKELTAFLHNMGDHVTRLDRW
                     EPELNEAIPNDERDTTMPVAMATTLRKLLTGELLTLASRQQLIDWMEADKVAGPLLRSA
                     LPAGWFIADKSGAGERGSRGIIAALGPDGKPSRIVVIYTTGSQATMDERNRQIAEIGAS
                     LIKHW"
     rep_origin      2693..3281
                     /direction=RIGHT
                     /label=ori
                     /note="high-copy-number ColE1/pMB1/pBR322/pUC origin of 
                     replication"
     promoter        3549..3672
                     /label=P lac prom
                     /label=P\lac\prom
                     /note="/vntifkey=30"
     misc_feature    3745..3748
                     /label=CACA
ORIGIN
        1 gctttgagac cgcagctggc acgacaggtt tgccgactgg aaagcgggca gtgagcgcaa
       61 cgcaattaat gtgagttagc tcactcatta ggcaccccag gctttacact ttatgcttcc
      121 ggctcgtatg ttgtgtggaa ttgtgagcgg ataacaattt cacacaggaa acagctatga
      181 ccatgattac gccaagcttg catgcctgca ggtcgactct agaggatccc cgggtaccga
      241 gctcgaattc actggccgtc gttttacaac gtcgtgactg ggaaaaccct ggcgttaccc
      301 aacttaatcg ccttgcagca catccccctt tcgccagctg gcgtaatagc gaagaggccc
      361 gcaccgatcg cccttcccaa cagttgcgca gcctgaatgg cgaatggcgc ctgatgcggt
      421 attttctcct tacgcatctg tgcggtattt cacaccgcat atggtgcact ctcagtacaa
      481 tctgctctga tgccgcatag ttaagccagc cccgacaccc gccaacaccc gctgacgcgc
      541 cctgacgggc ttgtctgctc ccggcatccg cttacagaca agctgtgacg gtctcacgct
      601 gggattgtct tcgtggaaac ttgggacttc agattccacc ccttgcaagc gtggaaagcc
      661 ttccgaccaa gggaagtgtc ggatgtagag gaaatggaaa gtttgttctc agatggggac
      721 ctgcttgatt gcttcacaag aatgccagct tatgcggtaa acgcagagga agatttagct
      781 gcaatcagga aaacgcccga gatggatgtc ggtcaagaag ttaaagagcc tgcaggagac
      841 agaaatcaat actcaaaccc tgcagaaact ttcctcaaca agctccacag gaaacacagt
      901 agggaggtga aacaccaggc cgcaaagaaa gctaaacgcc tagctgaaat ccaggagtca
      961 atgagagctg aaggtgatgc cgaaccaaat gaaataagcg ggacgatggg ggcaataccc
     1021 agcaacgccg aacttcctgg gcccaaaggg taccgagctc gaattcactg gccgtcgttt
     1081 tacaacgtcg tgactgggaa aaccctggcg ttacccaact taatcgcctt gcagcacatc
     1141 cccctttcgc cagctggcgt aatagcgaag aggcccgcac cgatcgccct tcccaacagt
     1201 tgcgcagcct gaatggcgaa tggcgcctga tgcggtattt tctccttacg catctgtgcg
     1261 gtatttcaca ccgcatatgg tgcactctca gtacaatctg ctctgatgcc gcatagttaa
     1321 gccagccccg acacccgcca acacccgctg acgcgccctg acgggcttgt ctgctcccgg
     1381 catccgctta cagacaagct gtgaccatct ccgggagctg catgtgtcag aggttttcac
     1441 cgtcatcacc gaaacgcgcg agtcgaaagg gcctcgtgat acgcctattt ttataggtta
     1501 atgtcatgat aataatggtt tcttagacgt caggtggcac ttttcgggga aatgtgcgcg
     1561 gaacccctat ttgtttattt ttctaaatac attcaaatat gtatccgctc atgagacaat
     1621 aaccctgata aatgcttcaa taatattgaa aaaggaagag tatgagtatt caacatttcc
     1681 gtgtcgccct tattcccttt tttgcggcat tttgccttcc tgtttttgct cacccagaaa
     1741 cgctggtgaa agtaaaagat gctgaagatc agttgggtgc acgagtgggt tacatcgaac
     1801 tggatctcaa cagcggtaag atccttgaga gttttcgccc cgaagaacgt tttccaatga
     1861 tgagcacttt taaagttctg ctatgtggcg cggtattatc ccgtattgac gccgggcaag
     1921 agcaactcgg tcgccgcata cactattctc agaatgactt ggttgagtac tcaccagtca
     1981 cagaaaagca tcttacggat ggcatgacag taagagaatt atgcagtgct gccataacca
     2041 tgagtgataa cactgcggcc aacttacttc tgacaacgat cggaggaccg aaggagctaa
     2101 ccgctttttt gcacaacatg ggggatcatg taactcgcct tgatcgttgg gaaccggagc
     2161 tgaatgaagc cataccaaac gacgagcgtg acaccacgat gcctgtagca atggcaacaa
     2221 cgttgcgcaa actattaact ggcgaactac ttactctagc ttcccggcaa caattaatag
     2281 actggatgga ggcggataaa gttgcaggac cacttctgcg ctcggccctt ccggctggct
     2341 ggtttattgc tgataaatct ggagccggtg agcgtggttc tcgcggtatc attgcagcac
     2401 tggggccaga tggtaagccc tcccgtatcg tagttatcta cacgacgggg agtcaggcaa
     2461 ctatggatga acgaaataga cagatcgctg agataggtgc ctcactgatt aagcattggt
     2521 aactgtcaga ccaagtttac tcatatatac tttagattga tttaaaactt catttttaat
     2581 ttaaaaggat ctaggtgaag atcctttttg ataatctcat gaccaaaatc ccttaacgtg
     2641 agttttcgtt ccactgagcg tcagaccccg tagaaaagat caaaggatct tcttgagatc
     2701 ctttttttct gcgcgtaatc tgctgcttgc aaacaaaaaa accaccgcta ccagcggtgg
     2761 tttgtttgcc ggatcaagag ctaccaactc tttttccgaa ggtaactggc ttcagcagag
     2821 cgcagatacc aaatactgtc cttctagtgt agccgtagtt aggccaccac ttcaagaact
     2881 ctgtagcacc gcctacatac ctcgctctgc taatcctgtt accagtggct gctgccagtg
     2941 gcgataagtc gtgtcttacc gggttggact caagacgata gttaccggat aaggcgcagc
     3001 ggtcgggctg aacggggggt tcgtgcacac agcccagctt ggagcgaacg acctacaccg
     3061 aactgagata cctacagcgt gagctatgag aaagcgccac gcttcccgaa gggagaaagg
     3121 cggacaggta tccggtaagc ggcagggtcg gaacaggaga gcgcacgagg gagcttccag
     3181 ggggaaacgc ctggtatctt tatagtcctg tcgggtttcg ccacctctga cttgagcgtc
     3241 gatttttgtg atgctcgtca ggggggcgga gcctatggaa aaacgccagc aacgcggcct
     3301 ttttacggtt cctggccttt tgctggcctt ttgctcacat gttctttcct gcgttatccc
     3361 ctgattctgt ggataaccgt attaccgcct ttgagtgagc tgataccgct cgccgcagcc
     3421 gaacgaccga gcgcagcgag tcagtgagcg aggaagcgga agagcgccca atacgcaaac
     3481 cgcctctccc cgcgcgttgg ccgattcatt aatgcagctg gcacgacagg tttcccgact
     3541 ggaaagcggg cagtgagcgc aacgcaatta atgtgagtta gctcactcat taggcacccc
     3601 aggctttaca ctttatgctt ccggctcgta tgttgtgtgg aattgtgagc ggataacaat
     3661 ttcacacagg aaacagctat gaccatgatt acgccaagct tgcatgcctg caggtcgact
     3721 ctagaggatc ccctttgaag acaatgtg
//
