# Supplementary material for: CyanOperon: an operon building expansion for the CyanoGate MoClo toolkit
Source: bioRxiv preprint, doi:10.64898/2026.02.24.707249, version 1 (2026-02-24)
Supplement: Materials S1 [file 707249_file02.zip › pCA1.273 EL6 (Ter)acceptor (pTL6).gb]

LOCUS       pCA1.273_EL6_(Te        3748 bp    DNA     circular SYN 21-MAY-2025
DEFINITION  synthetic circular DNA.
ACCESSION   .
VERSION     .
KEYWORDS    .
SOURCE      synthetic DNA construct
  ORGANISM  synthetic DNA construct
REFERENCE   1  (bases 1 to 3748)
  AUTHORS   SynthSys Center
  TITLE     Direct Submission
  JOURNAL   Exported May 21, 2025 from SnapGene 8.0.3
            https://www.snapgene.com
FEATURES             Location/Qualifiers
     source          1..3748
                     /mol_type="other DNA"
                     /organism="recombinant plasmid"
     misc_feature    1..4
                     /label=GCTT
     misc_feature    33..569
                     /label=EL 6lacZ
     misc_feature    597..600
                     /label=CGCT
     misc_feature    601..604
                     /label=GGGA
     CDS             1662..2519
                     /codon_start=1
                     /label=AP(R)
                     /note="bla gene- Ap(r) determinant"
                     /note="/vntifkey=4"
                     /translation="MSIQHFRVALIPFFAAFCLPVFAHPETLVKVKDAEDQLGARVGYI
                     ELDLNSGKILESFRPEERFPMMSTFKVLLCGAVLSRIDAGQEQLGRRIHYSQNDLVEYS
                     PVTEKHLTDGMTVRELCSAAITMSDNTAANLLLTTIGGPKELTAFLHNMGDHVTRLDRW
                     EPELNEAIPNDERDTTMPVAMATTLRKLLTGELLTLASRQQLIDWMEADKVAGPLLRSA
                     LPAGWFIADKSGAGERGSRGIIAALGPDGKPSRIVVIYTTGSQATMDERNRQIAEIGAS
                     LIKHW"
     rep_origin      2693..3281
                     /direction=RIGHT
                     /label=ori
                     /note="high-copy-number ColE1/pMB1/pBR322/pUC origin of 
                     replication"
     promoter        3549..3672
                     /label=P lac prom
                     /label=P\lac\prom
                     /note="/vntifkey=30"
     misc_feature    3745..3748
                     /label=GCTC
ORIGIN
        1 gctttgagac cgcagctggc acgacaggtt tgccgactgg aaagcgggca gtgagcgcaa
       61 cgcaattaat gtgagttagc tcactcatta ggcaccccag gctttacact ttatgcttcc
      121 ggctcgtatg ttgtgtggaa ttgtgagcgg ataacaattt cacacaggaa acagctatga
      181 ccatgattac gccaagcttg catgcctgca ggtcgactct agaggatccc cgggtaccga
      241 gctcgaattc actggccgtc gttttacaac gtcgtgactg ggaaaaccct ggcgttaccc
      301 aacttaatcg ccttgcagca catccccctt tcgccagctg gcgtaatagc gaagaggccc
      361 gcaccgatcg cccttcccaa cagttgcgca gcctgaatgg cgaatggcgc ctgatgcggt
      421 attttctcct tacgcatctg tgcggtattt cacaccgcat atggtgcact ctcagtacaa
      481 tctgctctga tgccgcatag ttaagccagc cccgacaccc gccaacaccc gctgacgcgc
      541 cctgacgggc ttgtctgctc ccggcatccg cttacagaca agctgtgacg gtctcacgct
      601 gggattgtct tcgtggaaac ttgggacttc agattccacc ccttgcaagc gtggaaagcc
      661 ttccgaccaa gggaagtgtc ggatgtagag gaaatggaaa gtttgttctc agatggggac
      721 ctgcttgatt gcttcacaag aatgccagct tatgcggtaa acgcagagga agatttagct
      781 gcaatcagga aaacgcccga gatggatgtc ggtcaagaag ttaaagagcc tgcaggagac
      841 agaaatcaat actcaaaccc tgcagaaact ttcctcaaca agctccacag gaaacacagt
      901 agggaggtga aacaccaggc cgcaaagaaa gctaaacgcc tagctgaaat ccaggagtca
      961 atgagagctg aaggtgatgc cgaaccaaat gaaataagcg ggacgatggg ggcaataccc
     1021 agcaacgccg aacttcctgg gcccaaaggg taccgagctc gaattcactg gccgtcgttt
     1081 tacaacgtcg tgactgggaa aaccctggcg ttacccaact taatcgcctt gcagcacatc
     1141 cccctttcgc cagctggcgt aatagcgaag aggcccgcac cgatcgccct tcccaacagt
     1201 tgcgcagcct gaatggcgaa tggcgcctga tgcggtattt tctccttacg catctgtgcg
     1261 gtatttcaca ccgcatatgg tgcactctca gtacaatctg ctctgatgcc gcatagttaa
     1321 gccagccccg acacccgcca acacccgctg acgcgccctg acgggcttgt ctgctcccgg
     1381 catccgctta cagacaagct gtgaccatct ccgggagctg catgtgtcag aggttttcac
     1441 cgtcatcacc gaaacgcgcg agtcgaaagg gcctcgtgat acgcctattt ttataggtta
     1501 atgtcatgat aataatggtt tcttagacgt caggtggcac ttttcgggga aatgtgcgcg
     1561 gaacccctat ttgtttattt ttctaaatac attcaaatat gtatccgctc atgagacaat
     1621 aaccctgata aatgcttcaa taatattgaa aaaggaagag tatgagtatt caacatttcc
     1681 gtgtcgccct tattcccttt tttgcggcat tttgccttcc tgtttttgct cacccagaaa
     1741 cgctggtgaa agtaaaagat gctgaagatc agttgggtgc acgagtgggt tacatcgaac
     1801 tggatctcaa cagcggtaag atccttgaga gttttcgccc cgaagaacgt tttccaatga
     1861 tgagcacttt taaagttctg ctatgtggcg cggtattatc ccgtattgac gccgggcaag
     1921 agcaactcgg tcgccgcata cactattctc agaatgactt ggttgagtac tcaccagtca
     1981 cagaaaagca tcttacggat ggcatgacag taagagaatt atgcagtgct gccataacca
     2041 tgagtgataa cactgcggcc aacttacttc tgacaacgat cggaggaccg aaggagctaa
     2101 ccgctttttt gcacaacatg ggggatcatg taactcgcct tgatcgttgg gaaccggagc
     2161 tgaatgaagc cataccaaac gacgagcgtg acaccacgat gcctgtagca atggcaacaa
     2221 cgttgcgcaa actattaact ggcgaactac ttactctagc ttcccggcaa caattaatag
     2281 actggatgga ggcggataaa gttgcaggac cacttctgcg ctcggccctt ccggctggct
     2341 ggtttattgc tgataaatct ggagccggtg agcgtggttc tcgcggtatc attgcagcac
     2401 tggggccaga tggtaagccc tcccgtatcg tagttatcta cacgacgggg agtcaggcaa
     2461 ctatggatga acgaaataga cagatcgctg agataggtgc ctcactgatt aagcattggt
     2521 aactgtcaga ccaagtttac tcatatatac tttagattga tttaaaactt catttttaat
     2581 ttaaaaggat ctaggtgaag atcctttttg ataatctcat gaccaaaatc ccttaacgtg
     2641 agttttcgtt ccactgagcg tcagaccccg tagaaaagat caaaggatct tcttgagatc
     2701 ctttttttct gcgcgtaatc tgctgcttgc aaacaaaaaa accaccgcta ccagcggtgg
     2761 tttgtttgcc ggatcaagag ctaccaactc tttttccgaa ggtaactggc ttcagcagag
     2821 cgcagatacc aaatactgtc cttctagtgt agccgtagtt aggccaccac ttcaagaact
     2881 ctgtagcacc gcctacatac ctcgctctgc taatcctgtt accagtggct gctgccagtg
     2941 gcgataagtc gtgtcttacc gggttggact caagacgata gttaccggat aaggcgcagc
     3001 ggtcgggctg aacggggggt tcgtgcacac agcccagctt ggagcgaacg acctacaccg
     3061 aactgagata cctacagcgt gagctatgag aaagcgccac gcttcccgaa gggagaaagg
     3121 cggacaggta tccggtaagc ggcagggtcg gaacaggaga gcgcacgagg gagcttccag
     3181 ggggaaacgc ctggtatctt tatagtcctg tcgggtttcg ccacctctga cttgagcgtc
     3241 gatttttgtg atgctcgtca ggggggcgga gcctatggaa aaacgccagc aacgcggcct
     3301 ttttacggtt cctggccttt tgctggcctt ttgctcacat gttctttcct gcgttatccc
     3361 ctgattctgt ggataaccgt attaccgcct ttgagtgagc tgataccgct cgccgcagcc
     3421 gaacgaccga gcgcagcgag tcagtgagcg aggaagcgga agagcgccca atacgcaaac
     3481 cgcctctccc cgcgcgttgg ccgattcatt aatgcagctg gcacgacagg tttcccgact
     3541 ggaaagcggg cagtgagcgc aacgcaatta atgtgagtta gctcactcat taggcacccc
     3601 aggctttaca ctttatgctt ccggctcgta tgttgtgtgg aattgtgagc ggataacaat
     3661 ttcacacagg aaacagctat gaccatgatt acgccaagct tgcatgcctg caggtcgact
     3721 ctagaggatc ccctttgaag acaagagc
//
