# Supplementary material for: CyanOperon: an operon building expansion for the CyanoGate MoClo toolkit
Source: bioRxiv preprint, doi:10.64898/2026.02.24.707249, version 1 (2026-02-24)
Supplement: Materials S1 [file 707249_file02.zip › pCA1.552 L1P2 operon acceptor (pOP2, Prom, RBS+CDS).gb]

LOCUS       pCA1.552_L1P2_op        4956 bp    DNA     circular SYN 21-MAY-2025
DEFINITION  synthetic circular DNA.
ACCESSION   .
VERSION     .
KEYWORDS    .
SOURCE      synthetic DNA construct
  ORGANISM  synthetic DNA construct
REFERENCE   1  (bases 1 to 4956)
  AUTHORS   School of Biological Sciences
  TITLE     Direct Submission
  JOURNAL   Exported May 21, 2025 from SnapGene 8.0.3
            https://www.snapgene.com
FEATURES             Location/Qualifiers
     source          1..4956
                     /mol_type="other DNA"
                     /organism="recombinant plasmid"
     misc_feature    50..586
                     /label=lacZ
                     /note="/vntifkey=21"
     misc_feature    complement(645..772)
                     /label=RB short
                     /label=RB\short
                     /note="/vntifkey=21"
     misc_feature    complement(796..2277)
                     /label=RK2 trfa (no Esp3I)
                     /label=RK2\trfa\(no\Esp3I)
                     /note="/vntifkey=21"
     misc_feature    2288..3077
                     /label=pUC ori
                     /label=pUC\ori
                     /note="/vntifkey=21"
     CDS             complement(3085..3942)
                     /codon_start=1
                     /label=AP r
                     /label=AP\r
                     /note="/vntifkey=4"
                     /translation="MSIQHFRVALIPFFAAFCLPVFAHPETLVKVKDAEDQLGARVGYI
                     ELDLNSGKILESFRPEERFPMMSTFKVLLCGAVLSRIDAGQEQLGRRIHYSQNDLVEYS
                     PVTEKHLTDGMTVRELCSAAITMSDNTAANLLLTTIGGPKELTAFLHNMGDHVTRLDRW
                     EPELNEAIPNDERDTTMPVAMATTLRKLLTGELLTLASRQQLIDWMEADKVAGPLLRSA
                     LPAGWFIADKSGAGERGSRGIIAALGPDGKPSRIVVIYTTGSQATMDERNRQIAEIGAS
                     LIKHW"
     rep_origin      complement(4140..4757)
                     /direction=LEFT
                     /standard_name="oriV"
                     /label=oriV
                     /note="shows similarity to GenBank Accession Number M20134"
                     /note="/vntifkey=33"
     misc_feature    4787..4934
                     /label=TDNA-LB
                     /note="shows similarity to T-DNA left border: GenBank
                     Accession Number J01825"
                     /note="/vntifkey=21"
ORIGIN
        1 tctgtgaaga caagcaagga gtgagaccgc agctggcacg acaggtttgc cgactggaaa
       61 gcgggcagtg agcgcaacgc aattaatgtg agttagctca ctcattaggc accccaggct
      121 ttacacttta tgcttccggc tcgtatgttg tgtggaattg tgagcggata acaatttcac
      181 acaggaaaca gctatgacca tgattacgcc aagcttgcat gcctgcaggt cgactctaga
      241 ggatccccgg gtaccgagct cgaattcact ggccgtcgtt ttacaacgtc gtgactggga
      301 aaaccctggc gttacccaac ttaatcgcct tgcagcacat ccccctttcg ccagctggcg
      361 taatagcgaa gaggcccgca ccgatcgccc ttcccaacag ttgcgcagcc tgaatggcga
      421 atggcgcctg atgcggtatt ttctccttac gcatctgtgc ggtatttcac accgcatatg
      481 gtgcactctc agtacaatct gctctgatgc cgcatagtta agccagcccc gacacccgcc
      541 aacacccgct gacgcgccct gacgggcttg tctgctcccg gcatccgctt acagacaagc
      601 tgtgacggtc tcagcttact attgtcttct gcacgaagtg gtttaaacta tcagtgtttg
      661 acaggatata ttggcgggta aacctaagag aaaagagcgt ttattagaat aatcggatat
      721 ttaaaagggc gtgaaaaggt ttatccgttc gtccatttgt atgtgcatgc caaccacagg
      781 gttccccaga tcaggcgctg gctgctgaac ccccagccgg aactgacccc acaaggccct
      841 agcgtttgca atgcaccagg tcatcattga cccaggcgtg ttccaccagg ccgctgcctc
      901 gcaactcttc gcaggcttcg ccgacctgct cgcgccactt cttcacgcgg gtggaatccg
      961 atccgcacat gaggcggaag gtttccagct tgagcgggta cggctcccgg tgcgagctga
     1021 aatagtcgaa catccgtcgg gccgtcggcg acagcttgcg gtacttctcc catatgaatt
     1081 tcgtgtagtg gtcgccagca aacagcacga cgatttcctc gtcgatcagg acctggcaac
     1141 gggacgtttt cttgccacgg tccaggacgc ggaagcggtg cagcagcgac accgattcca
     1201 ggtgcccaac gcggtcggac gtgaagccca tcgccgtcgc ctgtaggcgc gacaggcatt
     1261 cctcggcctt cgtgtaatac cggccattga tcgaccagcc caggtcctgg caaagctcgt
     1321 agaacgtgaa ggtgatcggc tcgccgatag gggtgcgctt cgcgtactcc aacacctgct
     1381 gccacaccag ttcgtcatcg tcggcccgca gctcgacgcc ggtgtaggtg atcttcacgt
     1441 ccttgttgac gtggaaaatg accttgtttt gcagcgcctc gcgcgggatt ttcttgttgc
     1501 gcgtggtgaa cagggcagag cgggccgtgt cgtttggcat cgctcgcatc gtgtccggcc
     1561 acggcgcaat atcgaacaag gaaagctgca tttccttgat ctgctgcttc gtgtgtttca
     1621 gcaacgcggc ctgcttggcc tcgctgacct gttttgccag gtcctcgccg gcggtttttc
     1681 gcttcttggt cgtcatagtt cctcgcgtgt cgatggtcat cgacttcgcc aaacctgccg
     1741 cctcctgttc aagacgacgc gaacgctcca cggcggccga tggcgcgggc agggcagggg
     1801 gagccagttg cacgctgtcg cgctcgatct tggccgtagc ttgctggacc atcgagccga
     1861 cggactggaa ggtttcgcgg ggcgcacgca tgacggtgcg gcttgcgatg gtttcggcat
     1921 cctcggcgga aaaccccgcg tcgatcagtt cttgcctgta tgccttccgg tcaaacgtcc
     1981 gattcattca ccctccttgc gggattgccc cgactcacgc cggggcaatg tgcccttatt
     2041 cctgatttga cccgcctggt gccttggtgt ccagataatc caccttatcg gcaatgaagt
     2101 cggtcccgta gaccgtctgg ccgtccttct cgtacttggt attccgaatc ttgccctgca
     2161 cgaataccag cgaccccttg cccaaatact tgccgtgggc ctcggcctga gagccaaaac
     2221 acttgatgcg gaagaagtcg gtgcgctcct gcttgtcgcc ggcatcgttg cgccacatct
     2281 aggatctgcc aggaaccgta aaaaggccgc gttgctggcg tttttccata ggctccgccc
     2341 ccctgacgag catcacaaaa atcgacgctc aagtcagagg tggcgaaacc cgacaggact
     2401 ataaagatac caggcgtttc cccctggaag ctccctcgtg cgctctcctg ttccgaccct
     2461 gccgcttacc ggatacctgt ccgcctttct cccttcggga agcgtggcgc tttctcatag
     2521 ctcacgctgt aggtatctca gttcggtgta ggtcgttcgc tccaagctgg gctgtgtgca
     2581 cgaacccccc gttcagcccg accgctgcgc cttatccggt aactatcgtc ttgagtccaa
     2641 cccggtaaga cacgacttat cgccactggc agcagccact ggtaacagga ttagcagagc
     2701 gaggtatgta ggcggtgcta cagagttctt gaagtggtgg cctaactacg gctacactag
     2761 aaggacagta tttggtatct gcgctctgct gaagccagtt accttcggaa aaagagttgg
     2821 tagctcttga tccggcaaac aaaccaccgc tggtagcggt ggtttttttg tttgcaagca
     2881 gcagattacg cgcagaaaaa aaggatctca agaagatcct ttgatctttt ctacggggtc
     2941 tgacgctcag tggaacgaaa actcacgtta agggattttg gtcatgagat tatcaaaaag
     3001 gatcttcacc tagatccttt taaattaaaa atgaagtttt aaatcaatct aaagtatata
     3061 tgagtaaact tggtctgaca gttaccaatg cttaatcagt gaggcaccta tctcagcgat
     3121 ctgtctattt cgttcatcca tagttgcctg actccccgtc gtgtagataa ctacgatacg
     3181 ggagggctta ccatctggcc ccagtgctgc aatgataccg cgagaaccac gctcaccggc
     3241 tccagattta tcagcaataa accagccagc cggaagggcc gagcgcagaa gtggtcctgc
     3301 aactttatcc gcctccatcc agtctattaa ttgttgccgg gaagctagag taagtagttc
     3361 gccagttaat agtttgcgca acgttgttgc cattgctaca ggcatcgtgg tgtcacgctc
     3421 gtcgtttggt atggcttcat tcagctccgg ttcccaacga tcaaggcgag ttacatgatc
     3481 ccccatgttg tgcaaaaaag cggttagctc cttcggtcct ccgatcgttg tcagaagtaa
     3541 gttggccgca gtgttatcac tcatggttat ggcagcactg cataattctc ttactgtcat
     3601 gccatccgta agatgctttt ctgtgactgg tgagtactca accaagtcat tctgagaata
     3661 gtgtatgcgg cgaccgagtt gctcttgccc ggcgtcaata cgggataata ccgcgccaca
     3721 tagcagaact ttaaaagtgc tcatcattgg aaaacgttct tcggggcgaa aactctcaag
     3781 gatcttaccg ctgttgagat ccagttcgat gtaacccact cgtgcaccca actgatcttc
     3841 agcatctttt actttcacca gcgtttctgg gtgagcaaaa acaggaaggc aaaatgccgc
     3901 aaaaaaggga ataagggcga cacggaaatg ttgaatactc atactcttcc tttttcaata
     3961 ttattgaagc atttatcagg gttattgtct catgagcgga tacatatttg aatgtattta
     4021 gaaaaataaa caaatagggg ttccgcgcac gaattggcca gcgctgccat ttttggggtg
     4081 aggccgttcg cggccgaggg gcgcagcccc tggggggatg ggaggcccgc gttagcgggc
     4141 cgggagggtt cgagaagggg gggcaccccc cttcggcgtg cgcggtcacg cgcacagggc
     4201 gcagccctgg ttaaaaacaa ggtttataaa tattggttta aaagcaggtt aaaagacagg
     4261 ttagcggtgg ccgaaaaacg ggcggaaacc cttgcaaatg ctggattttc tgcctgtgga
     4321 cagcccctca aatgtcaata ggtgcgcccc tcatctgtca gcactctgcc cctcaagtgt
     4381 caaggatcgc gcccctcatc tgtcagtagt cgcgcccctc aagtgtcaat accgcagggc
     4441 acttatcccc aggcttgtcc acatcatctg tgggaaactc gcgtaaaatc aggcgttttc
     4501 gccgatttgc gaggctggcc agctccacgt cgccggccga aatcgagcct gcccctcatc
     4561 tgtcaacgcc gcgccgggtg agtcggcccc tcaagtgtca acgtccgccc ctcatctgtc
     4621 agtgagggcc aagttttccg cgaggtatcc acaacgccgg cggccgcggt gtctcgcaca
     4681 cggcttcgac ggcgtttctg gcgcgtttgc agggccatag acggccgcca gcccagcggc
     4741 gagggcaacc agcccggtga gcgtcgcaaa ggagatcctg atctgactga tgggctgcct
     4801 gtatcgagtg gtgattttgt gccgagctgc cggtcgggga gctgttggct ggctggtggc
     4861 aggatatatt gtggtgtaaa caaattgacg cttagacaac ttaataacac attgcggacg
     4921 tttttaatgt actggggtgg atgcagtggg ccccac
//
