# Supplementary material for: CyanOperon: an operon building expansion for the CyanoGate MoClo toolkit
Source: bioRxiv preprint, doi:10.64898/2026.02.24.707249, version 1 (2026-02-24)
Supplement: Materials S1 [file 707249_file02.zip › pCA1.620 Level 1 pUpFlank acceptor.gb]

LOCUS       pCA1.620_Level_1        4956 bp    DNA     circular SYN 12-APR-2025
DEFINITION  synthetic circular DNA.
ACCESSION   .
VERSION     .
KEYWORDS    .
SOURCE      synthetic DNA construct
  ORGANISM  synthetic DNA construct
REFERENCE   1  (bases 1 to 4956)
  AUTHORS   SynthSys Center
  TITLE     Direct Submission
  JOURNAL   Exported May 21, 2025 from SnapGene 8.0.3
            https://www.snapgene.com
FEATURES             Location/Qualifiers
     source          1..4956
                     /mol_type="other DNA"
                     /organism="synthetic DNA construct"
     misc_feature    183..186
                     /label=CCGC
     misc_feature    187..190
                     /label=GGAG
     misc_feature    219..755
                     /label=lacZ
                     /note="/vntifkey=21"
     misc_feature    783..786
                     /label=GCTT
     misc_feature    787..790
                     /label=TGCC
     misc_feature    complement(814..941)
                     /label=RB short
                     /label=RB\short
                     /note="/vntifkey=21"
     misc_feature    complement(965..2446)
                     /label=RK2 trfa (no Esp3I)
                     /label=RK2\trfa\(no\Esp3I)
                     /note="/vntifkey=21"
     misc_feature    2457..3246
                     /label=pUC ori
                     /label=pUC\ori
                     /note="/vntifkey=21"
     CDS             complement(3254..4111)
                     /codon_start=1
                     /label=AP r
                     /label=AP\r
                     /note="/vntifkey=4"
                     /translation="MSIQHFRVALIPFFAAFCLPVFAHPETLVKVKDAEDQLGARVGYI
                     ELDLNSGKILESFRPEERFPMMSTFKVLLCGAVLSRIDAGQEQLGRRIHYSQNDLVEYS
                     PVTEKHLTDGMTVRELCSAAITMSDNTAANLLLTTIGGPKELTAFLHNMGDHVTRLDRW
                     EPELNEAIPNDERDTTMPVAMATTLRKLLTGELLTLASRQQLIDWMEADKVAGPLLRSA
                     LPAGWFIADKSGAGERGSRGIIAALGPDGKPSRIVVIYTTGSQATMDERNRQIAEIGAS
                     LIKHW"
     rep_origin      complement(4309..4926)
                     /direction=LEFT
                     /standard_name="oriV"
                     /label=oriV
                     /note="shows similarity to GenBank Accession Number M20134"
                     /note="/vntifkey=33"
     misc_feature    join(4956,1..147)
                     /label=TDNA-LB
                     /note="shows similarity to T-DNA left border: GenBank
                     Accession Number J01825"
                     /note="/vntifkey=21"
ORIGIN
        1 tgatgggctg cctgtatcga gtggtgattt tgtgccgagc tgccggtcgg ggagctgttg
       61 gctggctggt ggcaggatat attgtggtgt aaacaaattg acgcttagac aacttaataa
      121 cacattgcgg acgtttttaa tgtactgggg tggatgcagt gggccccact ctgtgaagac
      181 aaccgcggag tgagaccgca gctggcacga caggtttgcc gactggaaag cgggcagtga
      241 gcgcaacgca attaatgtga gttagctcac tcattaggca ccccaggctt tacactttat
      301 gcttccggct cgtatgttgt gtggaattgt gagcggataa caatttcaca caggaaacag
      361 ctatgaccat gattacgcca agcttgcatg cctgcaggtc gactctagag gatccccggg
      421 taccgagctc gaattcactg gccgtcgttt tacaacgtcg tgactgggaa aaccctggcg
      481 ttacccaact taatcgcctt gcagcacatc cccctttcgc cagctggcgt aatagcgaag
      541 aggcccgcac cgatcgccct tcccaacagt tgcgcagcct gaatggcgaa tggcgcctga
      601 tgcggtattt tctccttacg catctgtgcg gtatttcaca ccgcatatgg tgcactctca
      661 gtacaatctg ctctgatgcc gcatagttaa gccagccccg acacccgcca acacccgctg
      721 acgcgccctg acgggcttgt ctgctcccgg catccgctta cagacaagct gtgacggtct
      781 cagctttgcc ttgtcttctg cacgaagtgg tttaaactat cagtgtttga caggatatat
      841 tggcgggtaa acctaagaga aaagagcgtt tattagaata atcggatatt taaaagggcg
      901 tgaaaaggtt tatccgttcg tccatttgta tgtgcatgcc aaccacaggg ttccccagat
      961 caggcgctgg ctgctgaacc cccagccgga actgacccca caaggcccta gcgtttgcaa
     1021 tgcaccaggt catcattgac ccaggcgtgt tccaccaggc cgctgcctcg caactcttcg
     1081 caggcttcgc cgacctgctc gcgccacttc ttcacgcggg tggaatccga tccgcacatg
     1141 aggcggaagg tttccagctt gagcgggtac ggctcccggt gcgagctgaa atagtcgaac
     1201 atccgtcggg ccgtcggcga cagcttgcgg tacttctccc atatgaattt cgtgtagtgg
     1261 tcgccagcaa acagcacgac gatttcctcg tcgatcagga cctggcaacg ggacgttttc
     1321 ttgccacggt ccaggacgcg gaagcggtgc agcagcgaca ccgattccag gtgcccaacg
     1381 cggtcggacg tgaagcccat cgccgtcgcc tgtaggcgcg acaggcattc ctcggccttc
     1441 gtgtaatacc ggccattgat cgaccagccc aggtcctggc aaagctcgta gaacgtgaag
     1501 gtgatcggct cgccgatagg ggtgcgcttc gcgtactcca acacctgctg ccacaccagt
     1561 tcgtcatcgt cggcccgcag ctcgacgccg gtgtaggtga tcttcacgtc cttgttgacg
     1621 tggaaaatga ccttgttttg cagcgcctcg cgcgggattt tcttgttgcg cgtggtgaac
     1681 agggcagagc gggccgtgtc gtttggcatc gctcgcatcg tgtccggcca cggcgcaata
     1741 tcgaacaagg aaagctgcat ttccttgatc tgctgcttcg tgtgtttcag caacgcggcc
     1801 tgcttggcct cgctgacctg ttttgccagg tcctcgccgg cggtttttcg cttcttggtc
     1861 gtcatagttc ctcgcgtgtc gatggtcatc gacttcgcca aacctgccgc ctcctgttca
     1921 agacgacgcg aacgctccac ggcggccgat ggcgcgggca gggcaggggg agccagttgc
     1981 acgctgtcgc gctcgatctt ggccgtagct tgctggacca tcgagccgac ggactggaag
     2041 gtttcgcggg gcgcacgcat gacggtgcgg cttgcgatgg tttcggcatc ctcggcggaa
     2101 aaccccgcgt cgatcagttc ttgcctgtat gccttccggt caaacgtccg attcattcac
     2161 cctccttgcg ggattgcccc gactcacgcc ggggcaatgt gcccttattc ctgatttgac
     2221 ccgcctggtg ccttggtgtc cagataatcc accttatcgg caatgaagtc ggtcccgtag
     2281 accgtctggc cgtccttctc gtacttggta ttccgaatct tgccctgcac gaataccagc
     2341 gaccccttgc ccaaatactt gccgtgggcc tcggcctgag agccaaaaca cttgatgcgg
     2401 aagaagtcgg tgcgctcctg cttgtcgccg gcatcgttgc gccacatcta ggatctgcca
     2461 ggaaccgtaa aaaggccgcg ttgctggcgt ttttccatag gctccgcccc cctgacgagc
     2521 atcacaaaaa tcgacgctca agtcagaggt ggcgaaaccc gacaggacta taaagatacc
     2581 aggcgtttcc ccctggaagc tccctcgtgc gctctcctgt tccgaccctg ccgcttaccg
     2641 gatacctgtc cgcctttctc ccttcgggaa gcgtggcgct ttctcatagc tcacgctgta
     2701 ggtatctcag ttcggtgtag gtcgttcgct ccaagctggg ctgtgtgcac gaaccccccg
     2761 ttcagcccga ccgctgcgcc ttatccggta actatcgtct tgagtccaac ccggtaagac
     2821 acgacttatc gccactggca gcagccactg gtaacaggat tagcagagcg aggtatgtag
     2881 gcggtgctac agagttcttg aagtggtggc ctaactacgg ctacactaga aggacagtat
     2941 ttggtatctg cgctctgctg aagccagtta ccttcggaaa aagagttggt agctcttgat
     3001 ccggcaaaca aaccaccgct ggtagcggtg gtttttttgt ttgcaagcag cagattacgc
     3061 gcagaaaaaa aggatctcaa gaagatcctt tgatcttttc tacggggtct gacgctcagt
     3121 ggaacgaaaa ctcacgttaa gggattttgg tcatgagatt atcaaaaagg atcttcacct
     3181 agatcctttt aaattaaaaa tgaagtttta aatcaatcta aagtatatat gagtaaactt
     3241 ggtctgacag ttaccaatgc ttaatcagtg aggcacctat ctcagcgatc tgtctatttc
     3301 gttcatccat agttgcctga ctccccgtcg tgtagataac tacgatacgg gagggcttac
     3361 catctggccc cagtgctgca atgataccgc gagaaccacg ctcaccggct ccagatttat
     3421 cagcaataaa ccagccagcc ggaagggccg agcgcagaag tggtcctgca actttatccg
     3481 cctccatcca gtctattaat tgttgccggg aagctagagt aagtagttcg ccagttaata
     3541 gtttgcgcaa cgttgttgcc attgctacag gcatcgtggt gtcacgctcg tcgtttggta
     3601 tggcttcatt cagctccggt tcccaacgat caaggcgagt tacatgatcc cccatgttgt
     3661 gcaaaaaagc ggttagctcc ttcggtcctc cgatcgttgt cagaagtaag ttggccgcag
     3721 tgttatcact catggttatg gcagcactgc ataattctct tactgtcatg ccatccgtaa
     3781 gatgcttttc tgtgactggt gagtactcaa ccaagtcatt ctgagaatag tgtatgcggc
     3841 gaccgagttg ctcttgcccg gcgtcaatac gggataatac cgcgccacat agcagaactt
     3901 taaaagtgct catcattgga aaacgttctt cggggcgaaa actctcaagg atcttaccgc
     3961 tgttgagatc cagttcgatg taacccactc gtgcacccaa ctgatcttca gcatctttta
     4021 ctttcaccag cgtttctggg tgagcaaaaa caggaaggca aaatgccgca aaaaagggaa
     4081 taagggcgac acggaaatgt tgaatactca tactcttcct ttttcaatat tattgaagca
     4141 tttatcaggg ttattgtctc atgagcggat acatatttga atgtatttag aaaaataaac
     4201 aaataggggt tccgcgcacg aattggccag cgctgccatt tttggggtga ggccgttcgc
     4261 ggccgagggg cgcagcccct ggggggatgg gaggcccgcg ttagcgggcc gggagggttc
     4321 gagaaggggg ggcacccccc ttcggcgtgc gcggtcacgc gcacagggcg cagccctggt
     4381 taaaaacaag gtttataaat attggtttaa aagcaggtta aaagacaggt tagcggtggc
     4441 cgaaaaacgg gcggaaaccc ttgcaaatgc tggattttct gcctgtggac agcccctcaa
     4501 atgtcaatag gtgcgcccct catctgtcag cactctgccc ctcaagtgtc aaggatcgcg
     4561 cccctcatct gtcagtagtc gcgcccctca agtgtcaata ccgcagggca cttatcccca
     4621 ggcttgtcca catcatctgt gggaaactcg cgtaaaatca ggcgttttcg ccgatttgcg
     4681 aggctggcca gctccacgtc gccggccgaa atcgagcctg cccctcatct gtcaacgccg
     4741 cgccgggtga gtcggcccct caagtgtcaa cgtccgcccc tcatctgtca gtgagggcca
     4801 agttttccgc gaggtatcca caacgccggc ggccgcggtg tctcgcacac ggcttcgacg
     4861 gcgtttctgg cgcgtttgca gggccataga cggccgccag cccagcggcg agggcaacca
     4921 gcccggtgag cgtcgcaaag gagatcctga tctgac
//
