# Supplementary material for: CyanOperon: an operon building expansion for the CyanoGate MoClo toolkit
Source: bioRxiv preprint, doi:10.64898/2026.02.24.707249, version 1 (2026-02-24)
Supplement: Materials S1 [file 707249_file02.zip › pCA1.644 Level 1 pDownFlank acceptor.gb]

LOCUS       pCA1.644_Level_1        4968 bp    DNA     circular SYN 21-MAY-2025
DEFINITION  synthetic circular DNA.
ACCESSION   .
VERSION     .
KEYWORDS    .
SOURCE      synthetic DNA construct
  ORGANISM  synthetic DNA construct
REFERENCE   1  (bases 1 to 4968)
  AUTHORS   School of Biological Sciences
  TITLE     Direct Submission
  JOURNAL   Exported May 21, 2025 from SnapGene 8.0.3
            https://www.snapgene.com
FEATURES             Location/Qualifiers
     source          1..4968
                     /mol_type="other DNA"
                     /organism="recombinant plasmid"
     misc_feature    165..168
                     /label=GGGA
     misc_feature    181..184
                     /label=GGAG
     misc_feature    213..749
                     /label=lacZ
                     /note="/vntifkey=21"
     misc_feature    777..780
                     /label=CGCT
     misc_feature    781..784
                     /label=CCAT
     misc_feature    complement(808..935)
                     /label=RB short
                     /label=RB\short
                     /note="/vntifkey=21"
     misc_feature    complement(959..2440)
                     /label=RK2 trfa (no Esp3I)
                     /label=RK2\trfa\(no\Esp3I)
                     /note="/vntifkey=21"
     misc_feature    2451..3240
                     /label=pUC ori
                     /label=pUC\ori
                     /note="/vntifkey=21"
     CDS             complement(3248..4105)
                     /codon_start=1
                     /label=AP r
                     /label=AP\r
                     /note="/vntifkey=4"
                     /translation="MSIQHFRVALIPFFAAFCLPVFAHPETLVKVKDAEDQLGARVGYI
                     ELDLNSGKILESFRPEERFPMMSTFKVLLCGAVLSRIDAGQEQLGRRIHYSQNDLVEYS
                     PVTEKHLTDGMTVRELCSAAITMSDNTAANLLLTTIGGPKELTAFLHNMGDHVTRLDRW
                     EPELNEAIPNDERDTTMPVAMATTLRKLLTGELLTLASRQQLIDWMEADKVAGPLLRSA
                     LPAGWFIADKSGAGERGSRGIIAALGPDGKPSRIVVIYTTGSQATMDERNRQIAEIGAS
                     LIKHW"
     rep_origin      complement(4303..4920)
                     /direction=LEFT
                     /standard_name="oriV"
                     /label=oriV
                     /note="shows similarity to GenBank Accession Number M20134"
                     /note="/vntifkey=33"
     misc_feature    join(4950..4968,1..129)
                     /label=TDNA-LB
                     /note="shows similarity to T-DNA left border: GenBank
                     Accession Number J01825"
                     /note="/vntifkey=21"
ORIGIN
        1 gagtggtgat tttgtgccga gctgccggtc ggggagctgt tggctggctg gtggcaggat
       61 atattgtggt gtaaacaaat tgacgcttag acaacttaat aacacattgc ggacgttttt
      121 aatgtactgg ggtggatgca gtgggcccca ctctgtgaag acaagggaga attccatatg
      181 ggagtgagac cgcagctggc acgacaggtt tgccgactgg aaagcgggca gtgagcgcaa
      241 cgcaattaat gtgagttagc tcactcatta ggcaccccag gctttacact ttatgcttcc
      301 ggctcgtatg ttgtgtggaa ttgtgagcgg ataacaattt cacacaggaa acagctatga
      361 ccatgattac gccaagcttg catgcctgca ggtcgactct agaggatccc cgggtaccga
      421 gctcgaattc actggccgtc gttttacaac gtcgtgactg ggaaaaccct ggcgttaccc
      481 aacttaatcg ccttgcagca catccccctt tcgccagctg gcgtaatagc gaagaggccc
      541 gcaccgatcg cccttcccaa cagttgcgca gcctgaatgg cgaatggcgc ctgatgcggt
      601 attttctcct tacgcatctg tgcggtattt cacaccgcat atggtgcact ctcagtacaa
      661 tctgctctga tgccgcatag ttaagccagc cccgacaccc gccaacaccc gctgacgcgc
      721 cctgacgggc ttgtctgctc ccggcatccg cttacagaca agctgtgacg gtctcacgct
      781 ccatttgtct tctgcacgaa gtggtttaaa ctatcagtgt ttgacaggat atattggcgg
      841 gtaaacctaa gagaaaagag cgtttattag aataatcgga tatttaaaag ggcgtgaaaa
      901 ggtttatccg ttcgtccatt tgtatgtgca tgccaaccac agggttcccc agatcaggcg
      961 ctggctgctg aacccccagc cggaactgac cccacaaggc cctagcgttt gcaatgcacc
     1021 aggtcatcat tgacccaggc gtgttccacc aggccgctgc ctcgcaactc ttcgcaggct
     1081 tcgccgacct gctcgcgcca cttcttcacg cgggtggaat ccgatccgca catgaggcgg
     1141 aaggtttcca gcttgagcgg gtacggctcc cggtgcgagc tgaaatagtc gaacatccgt
     1201 cgggccgtcg gcgacagctt gcggtacttc tcccatatga atttcgtgta gtggtcgcca
     1261 gcaaacagca cgacgatttc ctcgtcgatc aggacctggc aacgggacgt tttcttgcca
     1321 cggtccagga cgcggaagcg gtgcagcagc gacaccgatt ccaggtgccc aacgcggtcg
     1381 gacgtgaagc ccatcgccgt cgcctgtagg cgcgacaggc attcctcggc cttcgtgtaa
     1441 taccggccat tgatcgacca gcccaggtcc tggcaaagct cgtagaacgt gaaggtgatc
     1501 ggctcgccga taggggtgcg cttcgcgtac tccaacacct gctgccacac cagttcgtca
     1561 tcgtcggccc gcagctcgac gccggtgtag gtgatcttca cgtccttgtt gacgtggaaa
     1621 atgaccttgt tttgcagcgc ctcgcgcggg attttcttgt tgcgcgtggt gaacagggca
     1681 gagcgggccg tgtcgtttgg catcgctcgc atcgtgtccg gccacggcgc aatatcgaac
     1741 aaggaaagct gcatttcctt gatctgctgc ttcgtgtgtt tcagcaacgc ggcctgcttg
     1801 gcctcgctga cctgttttgc caggtcctcg ccggcggttt ttcgcttctt ggtcgtcata
     1861 gttcctcgcg tgtcgatggt catcgacttc gccaaacctg ccgcctcctg ttcaagacga
     1921 cgcgaacgct ccacggcggc cgatggcgcg ggcagggcag ggggagccag ttgcacgctg
     1981 tcgcgctcga tcttggccgt agcttgctgg accatcgagc cgacggactg gaaggtttcg
     2041 cggggcgcac gcatgacggt gcggcttgcg atggtttcgg catcctcggc ggaaaacccc
     2101 gcgtcgatca gttcttgcct gtatgccttc cggtcaaacg tccgattcat tcaccctcct
     2161 tgcgggattg ccccgactca cgccggggca atgtgccctt attcctgatt tgacccgcct
     2221 ggtgccttgg tgtccagata atccacctta tcggcaatga agtcggtccc gtagaccgtc
     2281 tggccgtcct tctcgtactt ggtattccga atcttgccct gcacgaatac cagcgacccc
     2341 ttgcccaaat acttgccgtg ggcctcggcc tgagagccaa aacacttgat gcggaagaag
     2401 tcggtgcgct cctgcttgtc gccggcatcg ttgcgccaca tctaggatct gccaggaacc
     2461 gtaaaaaggc cgcgttgctg gcgtttttcc ataggctccg cccccctgac gagcatcaca
     2521 aaaatcgacg ctcaagtcag aggtggcgaa acccgacagg actataaaga taccaggcgt
     2581 ttccccctgg aagctccctc gtgcgctctc ctgttccgac cctgccgctt accggatacc
     2641 tgtccgcctt tctcccttcg ggaagcgtgg cgctttctca tagctcacgc tgtaggtatc
     2701 tcagttcggt gtaggtcgtt cgctccaagc tgggctgtgt gcacgaaccc cccgttcagc
     2761 ccgaccgctg cgccttatcc ggtaactatc gtcttgagtc caacccggta agacacgact
     2821 tatcgccact ggcagcagcc actggtaaca ggattagcag agcgaggtat gtaggcggtg
     2881 ctacagagtt cttgaagtgg tggcctaact acggctacac tagaaggaca gtatttggta
     2941 tctgcgctct gctgaagcca gttaccttcg gaaaaagagt tggtagctct tgatccggca
     3001 aacaaaccac cgctggtagc ggtggttttt ttgtttgcaa gcagcagatt acgcgcagaa
     3061 aaaaaggatc tcaagaagat cctttgatct tttctacggg gtctgacgct cagtggaacg
     3121 aaaactcacg ttaagggatt ttggtcatga gattatcaaa aaggatcttc acctagatcc
     3181 ttttaaatta aaaatgaagt tttaaatcaa tctaaagtat atatgagtaa acttggtctg
     3241 acagttacca atgcttaatc agtgaggcac ctatctcagc gatctgtcta tttcgttcat
     3301 ccatagttgc ctgactcccc gtcgtgtaga taactacgat acgggagggc ttaccatctg
     3361 gccccagtgc tgcaatgata ccgcgagaac cacgctcacc ggctccagat ttatcagcaa
     3421 taaaccagcc agccggaagg gccgagcgca gaagtggtcc tgcaacttta tccgcctcca
     3481 tccagtctat taattgttgc cgggaagcta gagtaagtag ttcgccagtt aatagtttgc
     3541 gcaacgttgt tgccattgct acaggcatcg tggtgtcacg ctcgtcgttt ggtatggctt
     3601 cattcagctc cggttcccaa cgatcaaggc gagttacatg atcccccatg ttgtgcaaaa
     3661 aagcggttag ctccttcggt cctccgatcg ttgtcagaag taagttggcc gcagtgttat
     3721 cactcatggt tatggcagca ctgcataatt ctcttactgt catgccatcc gtaagatgct
     3781 tttctgtgac tggtgagtac tcaaccaagt cattctgaga atagtgtatg cggcgaccga
     3841 gttgctcttg cccggcgtca atacgggata ataccgcgcc acatagcaga actttaaaag
     3901 tgctcatcat tggaaaacgt tcttcggggc gaaaactctc aaggatctta ccgctgttga
     3961 gatccagttc gatgtaaccc actcgtgcac ccaactgatc ttcagcatct tttactttca
     4021 ccagcgtttc tgggtgagca aaaacaggaa ggcaaaatgc cgcaaaaaag ggaataaggg
     4081 cgacacggaa atgttgaata ctcatactct tcctttttca atattattga agcatttatc
     4141 agggttattg tctcatgagc ggatacatat ttgaatgtat ttagaaaaat aaacaaatag
     4201 gggttccgcg cacgaattgg ccagcgctgc catttttggg gtgaggccgt tcgcggccga
     4261 ggggcgcagc ccctgggggg atgggaggcc cgcgttagcg ggccgggagg gttcgagaag
     4321 ggggggcacc ccccttcggc gtgcgcggtc acgcgcacag ggcgcagccc tggttaaaaa
     4381 caaggtttat aaatattggt ttaaaagcag gttaaaagac aggttagcgg tggccgaaaa
     4441 acgggcggaa acccttgcaa atgctggatt ttctgcctgt ggacagcccc tcaaatgtca
     4501 ataggtgcgc ccctcatctg tcagcactct gcccctcaag tgtcaaggat cgcgcccctc
     4561 atctgtcagt agtcgcgccc ctcaagtgtc aataccgcag ggcacttatc cccaggcttg
     4621 tccacatcat ctgtgggaaa ctcgcgtaaa atcaggcgtt ttcgccgatt tgcgaggctg
     4681 gccagctcca cgtcgccggc cgaaatcgag cctgcccctc atctgtcaac gccgcgccgg
     4741 gtgagtcggc ccctcaagtg tcaacgtccg cccctcatct gtcagtgagg gccaagtttt
     4801 ccgcgaggta tccacaacgc cggcggccgc ggtgtctcgc acacggcttc gacggcgttt
     4861 ctggcgcgtt tgcagggcca tagacggccg ccagcccagc ggcgagggca accagcccgg
     4921 tgagcgtcgc aaaggagatc ctgatctgac tgatgggctg cctgtatc
//
