# Supplementary material for: CyanOperon: an operon building expansion for the CyanoGate MoClo toolkit
Source: bioRxiv preprint, doi:10.64898/2026.02.24.707249, version 1 (2026-02-24)
Supplement: Materials S1 [file 707249_file02.zip › pCAT.703 Level T Flank-operon-flank acceptor (integrative).gb]

LOCUS       pCAT.703_Level_T        3110 bp    DNA     circular SYN 29-JUL-2025
DEFINITION  synthetic circular DNA.
ACCESSION   .
VERSION     .
KEYWORDS    .
SOURCE      synthetic DNA construct
  ORGANISM  synthetic DNA construct
REFERENCE   1  (bases 1 to 3110)
  AUTHORS   School of Biological Sciences
  TITLE     Direct Submission
  JOURNAL   Exported Jul 29, 2025 from SnapGene 8.0.3
            https://www.snapgene.com
FEATURES             Location/Qualifiers
     source          1..3110
                     /mol_type="other DNA"
                     /organism="recombinant plasmid"
     misc_feature    107..110
                     /label=CCGC
     CDS             complement(211..534)
                     /codon_start=1
                     /gene="lacZ fragment"
                     /product="LacZ-alpha fragment of beta-galactosidase"
                     /label=lacZ-alpha
                     /translation="MTMITPSLHACRSTLEDPRVPSSNSLAVVLQRRDWENPGVTQLNR
                     LAAHPPFASWRNSEEARTDRPSQQLRSLNGEWRLMRYFLLTHLCGISHRIWCTLSTICS
                     DAA"
     protein_bind    554..570
                     /label=lac operator
                     /bound_moiety="lac repressor encoded by lacI"
                     /note="The lac repressor binds to the lac operator to
                     inhibit transcription in E. coli. This inhibition can be 
                     relieved by adding lactose or 
                     isopropyl-beta-D-thiogalactopyranoside (IPTG)."
     promoter        complement(join(578..584,585..602,603..608))
                     /label=lac promoter
                     /note="promoter for the E. coli lac operon"
     protein_bind    623..644
                     /label=CAP binding site
                     /bound_moiety="E. coli catabolite activator protein"
                     /note="CAP binding activates transcription in the presence
                     of cAMP."
     misc_feature    723..726
                     /label=CCAT
     rep_origin      1115..1703
                     /label=ori
                     /note="high-copy-number ColE1/pMB1/pBR322/pUC origin of 
                     replication"
     CDS             complement(1874..2665)
                     /codon_start=1
                     /label=SmR
                     /translation="MREAVIAEVSTQLSEVVGVIERHLEPTLLAVHLYGSAVDGGLKPH
                     SDIDLLVTVTVRLDETTRRALINDLLETSASPGESEILRAVEVTIVVHDDIIPWRYPAK
                     RELQFGEWQRNDILAGIFEPATIDIDLAILLTKAREHSVALVGPAAEELFDPVPEQDLF
                     EALNETLTLWNSPPDWAGDERNVVLTLSRIWYSAVTGKIAPKDVAADWAMERLPAQYQP
                     VILEARQAYLGQEEDRLASRADQLEEFVHYVKGEITKVVGK"
ORIGIN
        1 aaaacctctg acacatgcag ctcccggaga cggtcacagc ttgtctgtaa gcggatgccg
       61 ggagcagaca agcccgtcag ggcgcgtcag cgggtgttga agattgccgc ttgtcttcac
      121 cgtcacagct tgtctgtaag cggatgccgg gagcagacaa gcccgtcagg gcgcgtcagc
      181 gggtgttggc gggtgtcggg gctggcttaa ctatgcggca tcagagcaga ttgtactgag
      241 agtgcaccat atgcggtgtg aaataccgca cagatgcgta aggagaaaat accgcatcag
      301 gcgccattcg ccattcaggc tgcgcaactg ttgggaaggg cgatcggtgc gggcctcttc
      361 gctattacgc cagctggcga aagggggatg tgctgcaagg cgattaagtt gggtaacgcc
      421 agggttttcc cagtcacgac gttgtaaaac gacggccagt gaattcgagc tcggtacccg
      481 gggatcctct agagtcgacc tgcaggcatg caagcttggc gtaatcatgg tcatagctgt
      541 ttcctgtgtg aaattgttat ccgctcacaa ttccacacaa catacgagcc ggaagcataa
      601 agtgtaaagc ctggggtgcc taatgagtga gctaactcac attaattgcg ttgcgctcac
      661 tgcccgcttt ccagtcggga aacctgtcgt gccagctgcg gtctaactcc ccatgaagac
      721 aaccatctgt catcaattgt tatccgctca caattccaca caacatacga gccggaagca
      781 taaagtgtaa agcctggggt gcctaatgag tgagctaact cacattaatt gcgttgcgct
      841 cactgcccgc tttccagtcg ggaaacctgt cgtgccagct gcattaatga atcggccaac
      901 gcgcggggag aggcggtttg cgtattgggc gctcttccgc ttcctcgctc actgactcgc
      961 tgcgctcggt cgttcggctg cggcgagcgg tatcagctca ctcaaaggcg gtaatacggt
     1021 tatccacaga atcaggggat aacgcaggaa agaacatgtg agcaaaaggc cagcaaaagg
     1081 ccaggaaccg taaaaaggcc gcgttgctgg cgtttttcca taggctccgc ccccctgacg
     1141 agcatcacaa aaatcgacgc tcaagtcaga ggtggcgaaa cccgacagga ctataaagat
     1201 accaggcgtt tccccctgga agctccctcg tgcgctctcc tgttccgacc ctgccgctta
     1261 ccggatacct gtccgccttt ctcccttcgg gaagcgtggc gctttctcat agctcacgct
     1321 gtaggtatct cagttcggtg taggtcgttc gctccaagct gggctgtgtg cacgaacccc
     1381 ccgttcagcc cgaccgctgc gccttatccg gtaactatcg tcttgagtcc aacccggtaa
     1441 gacacgactt atcgccactg gcagcagcca ctggtaacag gattagcaga gcgaggtatg
     1501 taggcggtgc tacagagttc ttgaagtggt ggcctaacta cggctacact agaagaacag
     1561 tatttggtat ctgcgctctg ctgaagccag ttaccttcgg aaaaagagtt ggtagctctt
     1621 gatccggcaa acaaaccacc gctggtagcg gtggtttttt tgtttgcaag cagcagatta
     1681 cgcgcagaaa aaaaggatct caagaagatc ctttgatctt ttctacgggg tctgacgctc
     1741 agtggaacga aaactcacgt taagggattt tggtcatgag attatcaaaa aggatcttca
     1801 cctagatcct tttaaattaa aaatgaagtt ttaaatcaat ctaaagtata tatgagtaaa
     1861 cttggtctga cagttatttg ccgactacct tggtgatctc gccttttacg taatggacaa
     1921 attcttccaa ctgatctgcg cgcgaggcca agcgatcttc ttcttgtcca agataagcct
     1981 gtctagcttc aagtatgacg ggctgatact gggccggcag gcgctccatt gcccagtcgg
     2041 cagcgacatc cttcggcgcg attttgccgg ttactgcgct gtaccaaatg cgggacaacg
     2101 taagcactac atttcgctca tcgccagccc agtcgggcgg cgagttccat agcgttaagg
     2161 tttcatttag cgcctcaaat agatcctgtt caggaaccgg atcaaagagt tcctccgccg
     2221 ctggacctac caaggcaacg ctatgttctc ttgcttttgt cagcaagata gccagatcaa
     2281 tgtcgatcgt ggctggctcg aagatacctg caagaatgtc attgcgctgc cattctccaa
     2341 attgcagttc gcgcttagct ggataacgcc acggaatgat gtcgtcgtgc acaacaatgg
     2401 tgacttctac agcgcggaga atctcgctct ctccagggga agccgaagtt tccaaaaggt
     2461 cgttgatcaa agctcgccgc gttgtttcat caagccttac ggtcaccgta accagcaaat
     2521 caatatcgct gtgtggcttc aggccgccat ccactgcgga gccgtacaaa tgtacggcca
     2581 gcaacgtcgg ttcgagatgg cgctcgatga cgccaactac ctctgatagt tgagtcgata
     2641 cttcggcgat caccgcttcc ctcatgatgt ttaactttgt tttagggcga ctgccctgct
     2701 gcgtaacatc gttgctgctc cataacatca aacatcgacc cacggcgtaa cgcgcttgct
     2761 gcttggatgc ccgaggcata gactgtaccc caaaaaaaaa cagtcataac aagccatgaa
     2821 aaccgccact gcgccgttac caccgctgcg ttcggtcaag gttctggacc agttgcgtga
     2881 gcgcatactc ttcctttttc aatattattg aagcatttat cagggttatt gtctcatgag
     2941 cggatacata tttgaatgta tttagaaaaa taaacaaata ggggttccgc gcacatttcc
     3001 ccgaaaagtg ccacctgacg tctaagaaac cattattatc atgacattaa cctataaaaa
     3061 taggcgtatc acgaggccct ttcgtctcgc gcgtttcggt gatgacggtg
//
