# Supplementary material for: CyanOperon: an operon building expansion for the CyanoGate MoClo toolkit
Source: bioRxiv preprint, doi:10.64898/2026.02.24.707249, version 1 (2026-02-24)
Supplement: Materials S2 [file 707249_file03.zip › J23100 TSS-B0034-VioABCDE-TrrnB.gb]

LOCUS       J23101_TSS-B0034       15248 bp    DNA     circular SYN 22-FEB-2026
DEFINITION  synthetic circular DNA.
ACCESSION   .
VERSION     .
KEYWORDS    .
SOURCE      synthetic DNA construct
  ORGANISM  synthetic DNA construct
REFERENCE   1  (bases 1 to 15248)
  AUTHORS   .
  TITLE     Direct Submission
  JOURNAL   Exported Feb 22, 2026 from SnapGene 8.2.2
            https://www.snapgene.com
FEATURES             Location/Qualifiers
     source          1..15248
                     /mol_type="other DNA"
                     /organism="synthetic DNA construct"
     terminator      1..58
                     /label=his operon terminator
     rep_origin      240..634
                     /label=RSF1010 oriV
     CDS             2302..3273
                     /label=RSF1010 RepB
     CDS             3784..4623
                     /label=RSF1010 RepA
     CDS             4610..5461
                     /label=RSF1010 RepC
     CDS             complement(5584..6399)
                     /label=KanR
     CDS             complement(6554..7345)
                     /label=AmpR
     CDS             complement(7346..7414)
                     /label=AmpR
     promoter        complement(7415..7519)
                     /label=AmpR promoter
     terminator      7609..7652
                     /label=bacterial terminator
     misc_feature    7655..7658
                     /label=TGCC
     misc_feature    7659..7662
                     /label=GGAG
     misc_feature    7663..7694
                     /label=PJ23100 TSS
                     /label=PJ23110 TSS
     misc_feature    7695..7698
                     /label=TACT
     misc_feature    7699..7723
                     /label=B0034
     misc_feature    7724..8980
                     /label=VioA
     misc_feature    8981..8984
                     /label=GCTT
     misc_feature    8985..8988
                     /label=pOP1 scar
                     /label=L1P1 scar
     misc_feature    8989..8992
                     /label=TACT
     misc_feature    8993..9017
                     /label=B0034
     misc_feature    9018..12014
                     /label=VioB
     misc_feature    12015..12018
                     /label=CGTT
     misc_feature    12019..12022
                     /label=pOP2 scar
                     /label=L1P2 scar
     misc_feature    12023..12026
                     /label=TACT
     misc_feature    12027..12051
                     /label=B0034
     misc_feature    12052..12627
                     /label=VioE
     misc_feature    12628..12631
                     /label=GCTT
     misc_feature    12632..12635
                     /label=pOP3 scar
                     /label=L1P3 scar
     misc_feature    12636..12639
                     /label=TACT
     misc_feature    12640..12664
                     /label=B0034
     misc_feature    12665..13786
                     /label=VioD
     misc_feature    13787..13790
                     /label=GCTT
     misc_feature    13791..13794
                     /label=pOP4 scar
                     /label=L1P4 scar
     misc_feature    13795..13798
                     /label=TACT
     misc_feature    13799..13823
                     /label=B0034
     misc_feature    13824..15113
                     /label=VioC
     misc_feature    13946
                     /label=T to G
     misc_feature    14129
                     /label=C to T
     misc_feature    14798
                     /label=C to T
     misc_feature    15114..15117
                     /label=GCTT
     misc_feature    15118..15121
                     /label=pOP5 scar
                     /label=L1P5 scar
     misc_feature    15122..15125
                     /label=GCTT
     terminator      15126..15197
                     /label=TrrnB terminator
                     /label=rrnB T1 terminator
     terminator      15213..15240
                     /label=T7Te terminator
     misc_feature    15241..15244
                     /label=CGCT
     misc_feature    15245..15248
                     /label=GGGA
ORIGIN
        1 tccggcaaaa aagggcaagg tgtcaccacc ctgccctttt tctttaaaac cgaaaagatt
       61 acttcgcgtt atgcaggctt cctcgctcac tgactcgctg cgctcggtcg ttcggctgcg
      121 gcgagcggta tcagctcact caaaggcggt aatcaattga gttcttttac cctcagccga
      181 aatgcctgcc gttgctagac attgccagcc agtgcccgtc actcccgtac taactgtcac
      241 gaacccctgc aataactgtc acgcccccct gcaataactg tcacgaaccc ctgcaataac
      301 tgtcacgccc ccaaacctgc aaacccagca ggggcggggg ctggcggggt gttggaaaaa
      361 tccatccatg attatctaag aataatccac taggcgcggt tatcagcgcc cttgtggggc
      421 gctgctgccc ttgcccaata tgcccggcca gaggccggat agctggtcta ttcgctgcgc
      481 taggctacac accgccccac cgctgcgcgg cagggggaaa ggcgggcaaa gcccgctaaa
      541 ccccacacca aaccccgcag aaatacgctg gagcgctttt agccgcttta gcggcctttc
      601 cccctacccg aagggtgggg gcgcgtgtgc agccccgcag ggcctgtctc ggtcgatcat
      661 tcagcccggc tcatccttct ggcgtggcgg cagaccgaac aaggcgcggt cgtggtcgcg
      721 ttcaaggtac gcatccattg ccgccatgag ccgatcctcc ggccactcgc tgctgttcac
      781 cttggccaaa atcatggccc ccaccagcac cttgcgcctt gtttcgttct tgcgctcttg
      841 ctgctgttcc cttgcccgca cccgctgaat ttcggcattg attcgcgctc gttgttcttc
      901 gagcttggcc agccgatccg ccgccttgtt gctcccctta accatcttga caccccattg
      961 ttaatgtgct gtctcgtagg ctatcatgga ggcacagcgg cggcaatccc gaccctactt
     1021 tgtaggggag ggcgcactta ccggtttctc ttcgagaaac tggcctaacg gccacccttc
     1081 gggcggtgcg ctctccgagg gccattgcat ggagccgaaa agcaaaagca acagcgaggc
     1141 agcatggcga tttatcacct tacggcgaaa accggcagca ggtcgggcgg ccaatcggcc
     1201 agggccaagg ccgactacat ccagcgcgaa ggcaagtatg cccgcgacat ggatgaagtc
     1261 ttgcacgccg aatccgggca catgccggag ttcgtcgagc ggcccgccga ctactgggat
     1321 gctgccgacc tgtatgaacg cgccaatggg cggctgttca aggaggtcga atttgccctg
     1381 ccggtcgagc tgaccctcga ccagcagaag gcgctggcgt ccgagttcgc ccagcacctg
     1441 accggtgccg agcgcctgcc gtatacgctg gccatccatg ccggtggcgg cgagaacccg
     1501 cactgccacc tgatgatctc cgagcggatc aatgacggca tcgagcggcc cgccgctcag
     1561 tggttcaagc ggtacaacgg caagaccccg gagaagggcg gggcacagaa gaacgaagcg
     1621 ctcaagccca aggcatggct tgagcagacc cgcgaggcat gggccgacca tgccaaccgg
     1681 gcattagagc gggctggcca cgacgcccgc attgaccaca gaacacttga ggcgcagggc
     1741 atcgagcgcc tgcccggtgt tcacctgggg ccgaacgtgg tggagatgga aggccggggc
     1801 atccgcaccg accgggcaga cgtggccctg aacatcgaca ccgccaacgc ccagatcatc
     1861 gacttacagg aataccggga ggcaatagac catgaacgca atcgacagag tgaagaaatc
     1921 cagaggcatc aacgagttag cggagcagat cgaaccgctg gcccagagca tggcgacact
     1981 ggccgacgaa gcccggcagg tcatgagcca gacccagcag gccagcgagg cgcaggcggc
     2041 ggagtggctg aaagcccagc gccagacagg ggcggcatgg gtggagctgg ccaaagagtt
     2101 gcgggaggta gccgccgagg tgagcagcgc cgcgcagagc gcccggagcg cgtcgcgggg
     2161 gtggcactgg aagctatggc taaccgtgat gctggcttcc atgatgccta cggtggtgct
     2221 gctgatcgca tcgttgctct tgctcgacct gacgccactg acaaccgagg acggctcgat
     2281 ctggctgcgc ttggtggccc gatgaagaac gacaggactt tgcaggccat aggccgacag
     2341 ctcaaggcca tgggctgtga gcgcttcgat atcggcgtca gggacgccac caccggccag
     2401 atgatgaacc gggaatggtc agccgccgaa gtgctccaga acacgccatg gctcaagcgg
     2461 atgaatgccc agggcaatga cgtgtatatc aggcccgccg agcaggagcg gcatggtctg
     2521 gtgctggtgg acgacctcag cgagtttgac ctggatgaca tgaaagccga gggccgggag
     2581 cctgccctgg tagtggaaac cagcccgaag aactatcagg catgggtcaa ggtggccgac
     2641 gccgcaggcg gtgaacttcg ggggcagatt gcccggacgc tggccagcga gtacgacgcc
     2701 gacccggcca gcgccgacag ccgccactat ggccgcttgg cgggcttcac caaccgcaag
     2761 gacaagcaca ccacccgcgc cggttatcag ccgtgggtgc tgctgcgtga atccaagggc
     2821 aagaccgcca ccgctggccc ggcgctggtg cagcaggctg gccagcagat cgagcaggcc
     2881 cagcggcagc aggagaaggc ccgcaggctg gccagcctcg aactgcccga gcggcagctt
     2941 agccgccacc ggcgcacggc gctggacgag taccgcagcg agatggccgg gctggtcaag
     3001 cgcttcggtg atgacctcag caagtgcgac tttatcgccg cgcagaagct ggccagccgg
     3061 ggccgcagtg ccgaggaaat cggcaaggcc atggccgagg ccagcccagc gctggcagag
     3121 cgcaagcccg gccacgaagc ggattacatc gagcgcaccg tcagcaaggt catgggtctg
     3181 cccagcgtcc agcttgcgcg ggccgagctg gcacgggcac cggcaccccg ccagcgaggc
     3241 atggacaggg gcgggccaga tttcagcatg tagtgcttgc gttggtactc acgcctgtta
     3301 tactatgagt actcacgcac agaagggggt tttatggaat acgaaaaaag cgcttcaggg
     3361 tcggtctacc tgatcaaaag tgacaagggc tattggttgc ccggtggctt tggttatacg
     3421 tcaaacaagg ccgaggctgg ccgcttttca gtcgctgata tggccagcct taaccttgac
     3481 ggctgcacct tgtccttgtt ccgcgaacac aagcctttcg gccccggcaa gtttctcggt
     3541 gactgatatg aaagaccaaa aggacaagca gaccggcgac ctgctggcca gccctgacgc
     3601 tgtacgccaa gcgcgatatg ccgagcgcat gaaggccaaa gggatgcgtc agcgcaagtt
     3661 ctggctgacc gacgacgaat acgaggcgct gcgcgagtgc ctggaagaac tcagagcggc
     3721 gcagggcggg ggtagtgacc ccgccagcgc ctaaccacca actgcctgca aaggaggcaa
     3781 tcaatggcta cccataagcc tatcaatatt ctggaggcgt tcgcagcagc gccgccaccg
     3841 ctggactacg ttttgcccaa catggtggcc ggtacggtcg gggcgctggt gtcgcccggt
     3901 ggtgccggta aatccatgct ggccctgcaa ctggccgcac agattgcagg cgggccggat
     3961 ctgctggagg tgggcgaact gcccaccggc ccggtgatct acctgcccgc cgaagatccg
     4021 cccaccgcca ttcatcaccg cctgcacgcc cttggggcgc acctcagcgc cgaggaacgg
     4081 caagccgtgg ctgacggcct gctgatccag ccgctgatcg gcagcctgcc caacatcatg
     4141 gccccggagt ggttcgacgg cctcaagcgc gccgccgagg gccgccgcct gatggtgctg
     4201 gacacgctgc gccggttcca catcgaggaa gaaaacgcca gcggccccat ggcccaggtc
     4261 atcggtcgca tggaggccat cgccgccgat accgggtgct ctatcgtgtt cctgcaccat
     4321 gccagcaagg gcgcggccat gatgggcgca ggcgaccagc agcaggccag ccggggcagc
     4381 tcggtactgg tcgataacat ccgctggcag tcctacctgt cgagcatgac cagcgccgag
     4441 gccgaggaat ggggtgtgga cgacgaccag cgccggttct tcgtccgctt cggtgtgagc
     4501 aaggccaact atggcgcacc gttcgctgat cggtggttca ggcggcatga cggcggggtg
     4561 ctcaagcccg ccgtgctgga gaggcagcgc aagagcaagg gggtgccccg tggtgaagcc
     4621 taagaacaag cacagcctca gccacgtccg gcacgacccg gcgcactgtc tggcccccgg
     4681 cctgttccgt gccctcaagc ggggcgagcg caagcgcagc aagctggacg tgacgtatga
     4741 ctacggcgac ggcaagcgga tcgagttcag cggcccggag ccgctgggcg ctgatgatct
     4801 gcgcatcctg caagggctgg tggccatggc tgggcctaat ggcctagtgc ttggcccgga
     4861 acccaagacc gaaggcggac ggcagctccg gctgttcctg gaacccaagt gggaggccgt
     4921 caccgctgat gccatggtgg tcaaaggtag ctatcgggcg ctggcaaagg aaatcggggc
     4981 agaggtcgat agtggtgggg cgctcaagca catacaggac tgcatcgagc gcctttggaa
     5041 ggtatccatc atcgcccaga atggccgcaa gcggcagggg tttcggctgc tgtcggagta
     5101 cgccagcgac gaggcggacg ggcgcctgta cgtggccctg aaccccttga tcgcgcaggc
     5161 cgtcatgggt ggcggccagc atgtgcgcat cagcatggac gaggtgcggg cgctggacag
     5221 cgaaaccgcc cgcctgctgc accagcggct gtgtggctgg atcgaccccg gcaaaaccgg
     5281 caaggcttcc atagatacct tgtgcggcta tgtctggccg tcagaggcca gtggttcgac
     5341 catgcgcaag cgccgccagc gggtgcgcga ggcgttgccg gagctggtcg cgctgggctg
     5401 gacggtaacc gagttcgcgg cgggcaagta cgacatcacc cggcccaagg cggcaggctg
     5461 acccccccca ctctattgta aacaagacat ttttatcttt tatattcaat ggcttatttt
     5521 cctgctaatt ggtaatacca tggtaccgct ctgccagtgt tacaaccaat taaccaattc
     5581 tgattagaaa aactcatcga gcatcaaatg aaactgcaat ttattcatat caggattatc
     5641 aataccatat ttttgaaaaa gccgtttctg taatgaagga gaaaactcac cgaggcagtt
     5701 ccataggatg gcaagatcct ggtatcggtc tgcgattccg actcgtccaa catcaataca
     5761 acctattaat ttcccctcgt caaaaataag gttatcaagt gagaaatcac catgagtgac
     5821 gactgaatcc ggtgagaatg gcaaaagctt atgcatttct ttccagactt gttcaacagg
     5881 ccagccatta cgctcgtcat caaaatcact cgcatcaacc aaaccgttat tcattcgtga
     5941 ttgcgcctga gcgagacgaa atacgcgatc gctgttaaaa ggacaattac aaacaggaat
     6001 cgaatgcaac cggcgcagga acactgccag cgcatcaaca atattttcac ctgaatcagg
     6061 atattcttct aatacctgga atgctgtttt cccggggatc gcagtggtga gtaaccatgc
     6121 atcatcagga gtacggataa aatgcttgat ggtcggaaga ggcataaatt ccgtcagcca
     6181 gtttagtctg accatctcat ctgtaacatc attggcaacg ctacctttgc catgtttcag
     6241 aaacaactct ggcgcatcgg gcttcccata caatcgatag attgtcgcac ctgattgccc
     6301 gacattatcg cgagcccatt tatacccata taaatcagca tccatgttgg aatttaatcg
     6361 cggcctggag caagacgttt cccgttgaat atggctcata acaccccttg tattactgtt
     6421 tatgtaagca gacagtttta ttgttcatga tgatatattt ttatcttgtg caatgtaaca
     6481 tcagagattt tgagacacaa cgtggctttg ttgaataaat cgaacttttg ctgagttgaa
     6541 ggatcagctc gagttaccaa tgcttaatca gtgaggcacc tatctcagcg atctgtctat
     6601 ttcgttcatc catagttgcc tgactccccg tcgtgtagat aactacgata cgggagggct
     6661 taccatctgg ccccagtgct gcaatgatac cgcgagaccc acgctcaccg gctccagatt
     6721 tatcagcaat aaaccagcca gccggaaggg ccgagcgcag aagtggtcct gcaactttat
     6781 ccgcctccat ccagtctatt aattgttgcc gggaagctag agtaagtagt tcgccagtta
     6841 atagtttgcg caacgttgtt gccattgcta caggcatcgt ggtgtcacgc tcgtcgtttg
     6901 gtatggcttc attcagctcc ggttcccaac gatcaaggcg agttacatga tcccccatgt
     6961 tgtgcaaaaa agcggttagc tccttcggtc ctccgatcgt tgtcagaagt aagttggccg
     7021 cagtgttatc actcatggtt atggcagcac tgcataattc tcttactgtc atgccatccg
     7081 taagatgctt ttctgtgact ggtgagtact caaccaagtc attctgagaa tagtgtatgc
     7141 ggcgaccgag ttgctcttgc ccggcgtcaa tacgggataa taccgcgcca catagcagaa
     7201 ctttaaaagt gctcatcatt ggaaaacgtt cttcggggcg aaaactctca aggatcttac
     7261 cgctgttgag atccagttcg atgtaaccca ctcgtgcacc caactgatct tcagcatctt
     7321 ttactttcac cagcgtttct gggtgagcaa aaacaggaag gcaaaatgcc gcaaaaaagg
     7381 gaataagggc gacacggaaa tgttgaatac tcatactctt cctttttcaa tattattgaa
     7441 gcatttatca gggttattgt ctcatgagcg gatacatatt tgaatgtatt tagaaaaata
     7501 aacaaatagg ggttccgcgc acatttcccc gaaaagtgcc acctgacgtc taagaaacca
     7561 ttattatcat gacattaacc tataaaaata ggcgtatcac gaggcagaat ttcagataaa
     7621 aaaaatcctt agctttcgct aaggatgatt tctgtgccgg agttgacggc tagctcagtc
     7681 ctaggtacag tgcttactct agagaaagag gagaaatact agaatgaaac attcttccga
     7741 tatctgcatt gttggtgctg gtatttctgg tttgacgtgc gcaagccatc tgctggacag
     7801 cccggcatgc cgtggtctga gcctgcgtat ctttgacatg cagcaagaag ccggtggccg
     7861 tatccgcagc aaaatgctgg atggtaaggc aagcattgaa ctgggcgcag gtcgctactc
     7921 ccctcagttg cacccgcatt tccaaagcgc aatgcagcac tatagccaaa agagcgaagt
     7981 ctatccgttc acccagttga agttcaaatc tcacgtgcag caaaagctga agcgcgccat
     8041 gaatgaactg tccccgcgtc tgaaagagca tggtaaagag agctttttgc agtttgtcag
     8101 ccgttatcaa ggtcacgata gcgcggttgg tatgatccgc tctatgggtt acgacgcact
     8161 gttcctgccg gatatcagcg cagaaatggc ctacgacatt gtgggtaagc acccggagat
     8221 ccagagcgtg acggacaacg acgcgaacca atggtttgca gcggaaacgg gctttgctgg
     8281 tctgattcag ggcatcaagg ctaaggttaa ggcggcaggc gcgcgtttta gcctgggtta
     8341 tcgtctgctg agcgtccgta ccgacggtga cggctacctg ctgcaactgg ccggtgacga
     8401 cggctggaaa ctggagcacc gtacccgcca tctgattctg gcgattccgc cgagcgcgat
     8461 ggcgggtttg aatgttgatt ttccagaagc ctggtccggt gcgcgctatg gcagcctgcc
     8521 gctgtttaag ggctttctga cgtacggtga gccgtggtgg ttggactaca aactggacga
     8581 tcaggtgctg attgttgaca acccgctgcg caaaatctat ttcaaaggcg ataagtacct
     8641 gttcttctat accgatagcg agatggcgaa ttactggcgc ggttgtgtcg cggagggcga
     8701 ggacggttac ctggagcaaa ttcgcaccca tttggctagc gcactgggta tcgtccgtga
     8761 acgtatcccg caaccgctgg cacacgttca caagtattgg gcgcacggcg ttgagttttg
     8821 ccgtgattct gatattgacc acccgagcgc actgtctcat cgcgacagcg gtatcatcgc
     8881 gtgctccgat gcgtacacgg agcattgtgg ttggatggag ggcggtctgc tgagcgcccg
     8941 tgaggcaagc cgtctgctgt tgcagcgtat cgccgcgtga gcttgcaata ctctagagaa
     9001 agaggagaaa tactagaatg agcattctgg atttcccgcg tatccacttc cgtggctggg
     9061 cccgtgtcaa tgcgccgacc gcgaaccgcg atccgcacgg ccacatcgat atggccagca
     9121 ataccgtggc gatggcgggt gagccgttcg acctggcacg ccatcctacg gagttccacc
     9181 gtcatctgcg ctccctgggt ccgcgcttcg gcttggatgg tcgtgctgac ccggaaggcc
     9241 cgttcagcct ggccgagggc tacaacgctg ccggtaacaa ccacttttcg tgggagagcg
     9301 caaccgttag ccacgtgcaa tgggatggcg gtgaggcgga tcgtggtgac ggtctggtcg
     9361 gtgctcgttt ggcactgtgg ggtcactaca atgattatct gcgtaccacc ttcaatcgtg
     9421 ctcgttgggt cgacagcgac ccgacgcgcc gtgacgctgc acaaatctat gcgggccaat
     9481 tcaccattag cccggctggt gccggtccgg gtacgccgtg gctgtttacg gcagacattg
     9541 atgatagcca tggtgcacgt tggacgcgtg gcggccacat tgcagagcgt ggcggccact
     9601 tcttggatga agagtttggt ctggcacgcc tgtttcagtt ctctgtgccg aaagatcacc
     9661 cacattttct gtttcacccg ggtccgtttg attccgaggc ctggcgtcgt ctgcaattgg
     9721 ctctggagga tgacgacgtt ctgggtctga ccgtgcaata tgcgttgttc aatatgagca
     9781 ccccgcctca gccgaacagc ccggtttttc acgatatggt cggtgttgtc ggtctgtggc
     9841 gtcgtggtga actggcgagc tacccggctg gtcgtctgct gcgtccgcgt caaccgggtc
     9901 tgggtgacct gaccctgcgc gtcaacggtg gtcgcgttgc gctgaatttg gcgtgtgcca
     9961 ttccgttcag cactcgtgcc gcgcagccaa gcgcaccgga ccgcctgacc ccggacctgg
    10021 gtgccaaact gccgctgggc gatctgctgc tgcgtgatga ggacggcgca ctgttggcac
    10081 gtgtgccgca ggctctgtac caagactatt ggacgaatca cggtattgtg gacctgccgc
    10141 tgctgcgcga accgcgtggt agcttgaccc tgagcagcga actggcggag tggcgtgagc
    10201 aagactgggt cacccaaagc gacgcgtcta acctgtacct ggaggcaccg gatcgccgtc
    10261 acggtcgctt tttccctgag agcatcgcgc tgcgcagcta ctttcgcggt gaagcgcgtg
    10321 cgcgtccgga tatcccgcat cgtatcgagg gcatgggcct ggtcggcgtc gaatctcgtc
    10381 aggatggcga cgctgcggaa tggcgtctga cgggtctgcg tccgggtccg gcacgcattg
    10441 ttctggacga tggtgccgag gcgatccctc tgcgtgttct gcctgacgat tgggcgctgg
    10501 atgacgcgac cgtcgaagaa gtggattacg cctttttgta ccgccacgtt atggcgtatt
    10561 acgagctggt gtatccattc atgagcgaca aggtgttttc cctggctgat cgttgcaaat
    10621 gtgaaacgta cgcacgtctg atgtggcaga tgtgtgatcc gcagaaccgc aacaagtcct
    10681 attacatgcc gagcacccgc gaactgtcgg caccgaaagc tcgtttgttc ttgaagtatc
    10741 tggcccacgt ggaaggccag gcacgcctgc aagcacctcc gccagcgggt ccggcacgca
    10801 ttgaatctaa agcccagttg gcggcagagc tgcgtaaagc cgtcgacctg gagctgtctg
    10861 tgatgctgca atacctgtac gcggcgtata gcattccgaa ctatgcacag ggccaacaac
    10921 gtgttcgtga cggtgcgtgg accgccgagc agctgcaact ggcgtgcggt agcggtgacc
    10981 gtcgccgtga tggcggtatt cgtgcagcac tgctggaaat tgctcatgaa gaaatgattc
    11041 attacctggt cgttaacaac ctgctgatgg ccctgggcga gccgttctac gcgggtgtcc
    11101 cgctgatggg cgaagcggca cgtcaggcgt ttggcctgga caccgagttc gctctggaac
    11161 cgtttagcga aagcacgctg gcacgttttg ttcgtctgga atggccgcac tttatcccag
    11221 caccgggcaa atccatcgcg gactgctatg ccgccattcg tcaggcgttt ttggatctgc
    11281 cggacttgtt tggtggcgag gcaggtaagc gtggcggtga acaccacctg ttcctgaatg
    11341 agctgaccaa ccgtgcgcat ccgggttatc aactggaagt tttcgatcgc gactcggcgc
    11401 tgtttggtat tgcatttgtg accgatcagg gcgaaggtgg cgctctggac agcccgcact
    11461 acgaacatag ccattttcaa cgtctgcgtg aaatgagcgc gcgtatcatg gctcaaagcg
    11521 caccgttcga accggcgctg ccggcgttgc gtaatccggt tctggatgag agcccgggtt
    11581 gccaacgtgt cgcagacggt cgtgcgcgtg cgctgatggc attgtaccaa ggcgtttatg
    11641 agctgatgtt tgcgatgatg gcgcagcact tcgccgtgaa accgctgggt agcttgcgtc
    11701 gcagccgcct gatgaacgca gcaatcgatc tgatgaccgg tctgttgcgt ccgctgagct
    11761 gcgcgctgat gaacctgcca agcggcatcg ccggtcgcac ggccggtccg ccgctgccgg
    11821 gtccggttga cacccgtagc tatgacgact acgcgctggg ctgtcgcatg ctggcacgcc
    11881 gttgcgagcg tctgctggag caggcgagca tgctggaacc gggttggctg ccggatgcgc
    11941 agatggagct gctggatttc tatcgtcgcc aaatgctgga cttggcgtgc ggcaaactga
    12001 gccgcgaggc ctaagcttac tatactctag agaaagagga gaaatactag aatggagaac
    12061 cgtgagccac cactgttgcc agcccgttgg agcagcgcct atgtctctta ttggagcccg
    12121 atgctgccgg atgaccagct gaccagcggc tattgctggt tcgactatga acgtgacatc
    12181 tgtcgtattg acggcctgtt caatccgtgg agcgagcgtg atactggtta tcgcctgtgg
    12241 atgtcggagg ttggtaatgc ggccagcggc cgtacctgga aacaaaaagt cgcctatggt
    12301 cgtgagcgta ccgccctggg tgaacagctg tgtgagcgtc cgctggatga tgagactggc
    12361 ccttttgccg aattgttcct gccacgcgat gtcctgcgcc gtctgggtgc ccgtcacatt
    12421 ggccgtcgcg tggttctggg tcgcgaagcg gacggttggc gttaccagcg cccaggtaaa
    12481 ggtccgagca ccctgtacct ggatgcggcg agcggcactc cactgcgcat ggtcaccggc
    12541 gatgaagcgt cgcgtgcaag cctgcgtgat tttccgaatg tgagcgaggc ggagatcccg
    12601 gacgcggttt tcgcggccaa gcgctaagct tttactactc tagagaaaga ggagaaatac
    12661 tagaatgaag attctggtca ttggtgctgg tccagctggt ctggttttcg catcccaact
    12721 gaagcaggca cgccctttgt gggccattga catcgtggag aagaatgacg agcaagaagt
    12781 gctgggctgg ggtgtcgtgc tgcctggccg tccgggtcag cacccggcga acccgctgtc
    12841 ctatctggat gcaccggagc gtctgaatcc gcaatttctg gaggacttca aactggtgca
    12901 tcataatgag ccgtccttga tgtccacggg cgttttgttg tgcggcgtgg agcgtcgcgg
    12961 tctggttcac gcgctgcgcg ataagtgccg cagccaaggc attgctattc gtttcgaaag
    13021 cccgttgctg gaacacggtg agctgccgct ggcggactat gatctggtgg tcctggctaa
    13081 tggtgttaat cacaaaaccg cgcatttcac cgaggctctg gtcccgcagg ttgactacgg
    13141 ccgcaataag tacatttggt atggcactag ccagctgttc gatcagatga atctggtttt
    13201 tcgtacccat ggtaaagata tctttatcgc gcatgcctat aagtatagcg ataccatgag
    13261 cacgttcatt gtcgaatgta gcgaagagac ttacgcacgc gcacgcctgg gcgaaatgtc
    13321 cgaagaggcg agcgcagaat acgttgctaa ggtgttccag gccgagctgg gtggtcacgg
    13381 cctggtgagc cagccgggtc tgggttggcg taacttcatg acgttgtctc atgaccgttg
    13441 tcatgatggt aagttggttc tgctgggtga cgcgctgcaa agcggtcact ttagcatcgg
    13501 ccacggcacc acgatggccg tggtggtggc gcagctgctg gttaaagcgc tgtgtaccga
    13561 agatggtgtg cctgccgcgc tgaaacgttt cgaagagcgt gccctgccgc tggtgcagtt
    13621 gttccgtggc cacgcagaca acagccgcgt ttggttcgaa accgtcgaag agcgcatgca
    13681 cctgtcctcg gcggaatttg tgcaaagctt cgacgcacgc cgcaaaagcc tgccgccgat
    13741 gccggaagca ctggcgcaga atctgcgtta tgctttgcag cgctgagctt cagatactct
    13801 agagaaagag gagaaatact agaatgaaaa gagctatcat cgttggtggt ggtttggctg
    13861 gtggtttgac cgctatctac ttggctaaga gaggttacga agttcacgtt gttgaaaaga
    13921 gaggtgaccc attgagagac ttgtcgtctt acgttgacgt tgtttctagt agagctatcg
    13981 gtgtttctat gaccgttaga ggtatcaagt ctgttttggc tgctggtatc ccaagagctg
    14041 aattggacgc ttgtggtgaa ccaatcgttg ctatggcttt ctctgttggt ggtcaataca
    14101 gaatgagaga attgaagcca ttggaagatt tcagaccatt gtctttgaac agagctgctt
    14161 tccaaaagtt gttgaacaag tacgctaact tggctggtgt tagatactac ttcgaacaca
    14221 agtgtttgga cgttgacttg gacggtaagt ctgttttgat ccaaggtaag gacggtcaac
    14281 cacaaagatt gcaaggtgac atgatcatcg gtgctgacgg tgctcactct gctgttagac
    14341 aagctatgca atctggtttg agaagattcg agttccaaca aaccttcttc agacacggtt
    14401 acaagacctt ggttttgcca gacgctcagg ctttgggtta cagaaaggac accttgtact
    14461 tcttcggtat ggactctggt ggtttgttcg ctggtagagc tgctaccatc ccagacggtt
    14521 ctgtttctat cgctgtttgt ttgccatact ctggttctcc atctttgacc accaccgacg
    14581 aaccaaccat gagagctttc ttcgacagat acttcggtgg tttgccacgc gacgctcgcg
    14641 acgaaatgtt gagacaattc ttggctaagc catctaacga cttgatcaac gttcgatctt
    14701 ctaccttcca ctacaagggt aacgttttgt tgttgggtga cgctgctcac gctaccgctc
    14761 cattcttggg tcaaggtatg aacatggctt tggaagatgc tagaaccttc gttgaattgt
    14821 tggacagaca ccaaggtgac caagacaagg ctttcccaga gttcaccgaa ttgagaaagg
    14881 ttcaagctga cgctatgcaa gacatggcta gagctaacta cgacgttttg tcttgttcta
    14941 acccaatctt cttcatgaga gctagataca ccagatacat gcactctaag ttcccaggtt
    15001 tgtacccacc agacatggct gaaaagttgt acttcacctc tgaaccatac gacagattgc
    15061 aacaaatcca aagaaagcaa aacgtttggt acaagatcgg tagagttaac taggctttgt
    15121 ggcttcaaat aaaacgaaag gctcagtcga aagactgggc ctttcgtttt atctgttgtt
    15181 tgtcggtgaa cgctctctac tagagtcaca ctggctcacc ttcgggtggg cctttctgcg
    15241 cgctggga
//
