# Supplementary material for: CyanOperon: an operon building expansion for the CyanoGate MoClo toolkit
Source: bioRxiv preprint, doi:10.64898/2026.02.24.707249, version 1 (2026-02-24)
Supplement: Materials S2 [file 707249_file03.zip › J23101 TSS-B0034-VioABCDE-TrrnB.gb]

LOCUS       J23100_TSS-B0034       15248 bp    DNA     circular SYN 22-FEB-2026
DEFINITION  synthetic circular DNA.
ACCESSION   .
VERSION     .
KEYWORDS    .
SOURCE      synthetic DNA construct
  ORGANISM  synthetic DNA construct
REFERENCE   1  (bases 1 to 15248)
  AUTHORS   .
  TITLE     Direct Submission
  JOURNAL   Exported Feb 22, 2026 from SnapGene 8.2.2
            https://www.snapgene.com
FEATURES             Location/Qualifiers
     source          1..15248
                     /mol_type="other DNA"
                     /organism="synthetic DNA construct"
     terminator      1..58
                     /label=his operon terminator
     rep_origin      240..634
                     /label=RSF1010 oriV
     CDS             2302..3273
                     /label=RSF1010 RepB
     CDS             3784..4623
                     /label=RSF1010 RepA
     CDS             4610..5461
                     /label=RSF1010 RepC
     CDS             complement(5584..6399)
                     /label=KanR
     CDS             complement(6554..7345)
                     /label=AmpR
     CDS             complement(7346..7414)
                     /label=AmpR
     promoter        complement(7415..7519)
                     /label=AmpR promoter
     terminator      7609..7652
                     /label=bacterial terminator
     misc_feature    7655..7658
                     /label=TGCC
     misc_feature    7659..7662
                     /label=GGAG
     misc_feature    7663..7694
                     /label=PJ23101 TSS
                     /label=PJ23100 TSS
                     /label=PJ23110 TSS
     misc_feature    7695..7698
                     /label=TACT
     misc_feature    7699..7723
                     /label=B0034
     misc_feature    7724..8980
                     /label=VioA
     misc_feature    8981..8984
                     /label=GCTT
     misc_feature    8985..8988
                     /label=pOP1 scar
                     /label=L1P1 scar
     misc_feature    8989..8992
                     /label=TACT
     misc_feature    8993..9017
                     /label=B0034
     misc_feature    9018..12014
                     /label=VioB
     misc_feature    12015..12018
                     /label=CGTT
     misc_feature    12019..12022
                     /label=pOP2 scar
                     /label=L1P2 scar
     misc_feature    12023..12026
                     /label=TACT
     misc_feature    12027..12051
                     /label=B0034
     misc_feature    12052..12627
                     /label=VioE
     misc_feature    12628..12631
                     /label=GCTT
     misc_feature    12632..12635
                     /label=pOP3 scar
                     /label=L1P3 scar
     misc_feature    12636..12639
                     /label=TACT
     misc_feature    12640..12664
                     /label=B0034
     misc_feature    12665..13786
                     /label=VioD
     misc_feature    13787..13790
                     /label=GCTT
     misc_feature    13791..13794
                     /label=pOP4 scar
                     /label=L1P4 scar
     misc_feature    13795..13798
                     /label=TACT
     misc_feature    13799..13823
                     /label=B0034
     misc_feature    13824..15113
                     /label=VioC
     misc_feature    13946
                     /label=T to G
     misc_feature    14129
                     /label=C to T
     misc_feature    14798
                     /label=C to T
     misc_feature    15114..15117
                     /label=GCTT
     misc_feature    15118..15121
                     /label=pOP5 scar
                     /label=L1P5 scar
     misc_feature    15122..15125
                     /label=GCTT
     terminator      15126..15197
                     /label=TrrnB terminator
                     /label=rrnB T1 terminator
     terminator      15213..15240
                     /label=T7Te terminator
     misc_feature    15241..15244
                     /label=CGCT
     misc_feature    15245..15248
                     /label=GGGA
ORIGIN
        1 tccggcaaaa aagggcaagg tgtcaccacc ctgccctttt tctttaaaac cgaaaagatt
       61 acttcgcgtt atgcaggctt cctcgctcac tgactcgctg cgctcggtcg ttcggctgcg
      121 gcgagcggta tcagctcact caaaggcggt aatcaattga gttcttttac cctcagccga
      181 aatgcctgcc gttgctagac attgccagcc agtgcccgtc actcccgtac taactgtcac
      241 gaacccctgc aataactgtc acgcccccct gcaataactg tcacgaaccc ctgcaataac
      301 tgtcacgccc ccaaacctgc aaacccagca ggggcggggg ctggcggggt gttggaaaaa
      361 tccatccatg attatctaag aataatccac taggcgcggt tatcagcgcc cttgtggggc
      421 gctgctgccc ttgcccaata tgcccggcca gaggccggat agctggtcta ttcgctgcgc
      481 taggctacac accgccccac cgctgcgcgg cagggggaaa ggcgggcaaa gcccgctaaa
      541 ccccacacca aaccccgcag aaatacgctg gagcgctttt agccgcttta gcggcctttc
      601 cccctacccg aagggtgggg gcgcgtgtgc agccccgcag ggcctgtctc ggtcgatcat
      661 tcagcccggc tcatccttct ggcgtggcgg cagaccgaac aaggcgcggt cgtggtcgcg
      721 ttcaaggtac gcatccattg ccgccatgag ccgatcctcc ggccactcgc tgctgttcac
      781 cttggccaaa atcatggccc ccaccagcac cttgcgcctt gtttcgttct tgcgctcttg
      841 ctgctgttcc cttgcccgca cccgctgaat ttcggcattg attcgcgctc gttgttcttc
      901 gagcttggcc agccgatccg ccgccttgtt gctcccctta accatcttga caccccattg
      961 ttaatgtgct gtctcgtagg ctatcatgga ggcacagcgg cggcaatccc gaccctactt
     1021 tgtaggggag ggcgcactta ccggtttctc ttcgagaaac tggcctaacg gccacccttc
     1081 gggcggtgcg ctctccgagg gccattgcat ggagccgaaa agcaaaagca acagcgaggc
     1141 agcatggcga tttatcacct tacggcgaaa accggcagca ggtcgggcgg ccaatcggcc
     1201 agggccaagg ccgactacat ccagcgcgaa ggcaagtatg cccgcgacat ggatgaagtc
     1261 ttgcacgccg aatccgggca catgccggag ttcgtcgagc ggcccgccga ctactgggat
     1321 gctgccgacc tgtatgaacg cgccaatggg cggctgttca aggaggtcga atttgccctg
     1381 ccggtcgagc tgaccctcga ccagcagaag gcgctggcgt ccgagttcgc ccagcacctg
     1441 accggtgccg agcgcctgcc gtatacgctg gccatccatg ccggtggcgg cgagaacccg
     1501 cactgccacc tgatgatctc cgagcggatc aatgacggca tcgagcggcc cgccgctcag
     1561 tggttcaagc ggtacaacgg caagaccccg gagaagggcg gggcacagaa gaacgaagcg
     1621 ctcaagccca aggcatggct tgagcagacc cgcgaggcat gggccgacca tgccaaccgg
     1681 gcattagagc gggctggcca cgacgcccgc attgaccaca gaacacttga ggcgcagggc
     1741 atcgagcgcc tgcccggtgt tcacctgggg ccgaacgtgg tggagatgga aggccggggc
     1801 atccgcaccg accgggcaga cgtggccctg aacatcgaca ccgccaacgc ccagatcatc
     1861 gacttacagg aataccggga ggcaatagac catgaacgca atcgacagag tgaagaaatc
     1921 cagaggcatc aacgagttag cggagcagat cgaaccgctg gcccagagca tggcgacact
     1981 ggccgacgaa gcccggcagg tcatgagcca gacccagcag gccagcgagg cgcaggcggc
     2041 ggagtggctg aaagcccagc gccagacagg ggcggcatgg gtggagctgg ccaaagagtt
     2101 gcgggaggta gccgccgagg tgagcagcgc cgcgcagagc gcccggagcg cgtcgcgggg
     2161 gtggcactgg aagctatggc taaccgtgat gctggcttcc atgatgccta cggtggtgct
     2221 gctgatcgca tcgttgctct tgctcgacct gacgccactg acaaccgagg acggctcgat
     2281 ctggctgcgc ttggtggccc gatgaagaac gacaggactt tgcaggccat aggccgacag
     2341 ctcaaggcca tgggctgtga gcgcttcgat atcggcgtca gggacgccac caccggccag
     2401 atgatgaacc gggaatggtc agccgccgaa gtgctccaga acacgccatg gctcaagcgg
     2461 atgaatgccc agggcaatga cgtgtatatc aggcccgccg agcaggagcg gcatggtctg
     2521 gtgctggtgg acgacctcag cgagtttgac ctggatgaca tgaaagccga gggccgggag
     2581 cctgccctgg tagtggaaac cagcccgaag aactatcagg catgggtcaa ggtggccgac
     2641 gccgcaggcg gtgaacttcg ggggcagatt gcccggacgc tggccagcga gtacgacgcc
     2701 gacccggcca gcgccgacag ccgccactat ggccgcttgg cgggcttcac caaccgcaag
     2761 gacaagcaca ccacccgcgc cggttatcag ccgtgggtgc tgctgcgtga atccaagggc
     2821 aagaccgcca ccgctggccc ggcgctggtg cagcaggctg gccagcagat cgagcaggcc
     2881 cagcggcagc aggagaaggc ccgcaggctg gccagcctcg aactgcccga gcggcagctt
     2941 agccgccacc ggcgcacggc gctggacgag taccgcagcg agatggccgg gctggtcaag
     3001 cgcttcggtg atgacctcag caagtgcgac tttatcgccg cgcagaagct ggccagccgg
     3061 ggccgcagtg ccgaggaaat cggcaaggcc atggccgagg ccagcccagc gctggcagag
     3121 cgcaagcccg gccacgaagc ggattacatc gagcgcaccg tcagcaaggt catgggtctg
     3181 cccagcgtcc agcttgcgcg ggccgagctg gcacgggcac cggcaccccg ccagcgaggc
     3241 atggacaggg gcgggccaga tttcagcatg tagtgcttgc gttggtactc acgcctgtta
     3301 tactatgagt actcacgcac agaagggggt tttatggaat acgaaaaaag cgcttcaggg
     3361 tcggtctacc tgatcaaaag tgacaagggc tattggttgc ccggtggctt tggttatacg
     3421 tcaaacaagg ccgaggctgg ccgcttttca gtcgctgata tggccagcct taaccttgac
     3481 ggctgcacct tgtccttgtt ccgcgaacac aagcctttcg gccccggcaa gtttctcggt
     3541 gactgatatg aaagaccaaa aggacaagca gaccggcgac ctgctggcca gccctgacgc
     3601 tgtacgccaa gcgcgatatg ccgagcgcat gaaggccaaa gggatgcgtc agcgcaagtt
     3661 ctggctgacc gacgacgaat acgaggcgct gcgcgagtgc ctggaagaac tcagagcggc
     3721 gcagggcggg ggtagtgacc ccgccagcgc ctaaccacca actgcctgca aaggaggcaa
     3781 tcaatggcta cccataagcc tatcaatatt ctggaggcgt tcgcagcagc gccgccaccg
     3841 ctggactacg ttttgcccaa catggtggcc ggtacggtcg gggcgctggt gtcgcccggt
     3901 ggtgccggta aatccatgct ggccctgcaa ctggccgcac agattgcagg cgggccggat
     3961 ctgctggagg tgggcgaact gcccaccggc ccggtgatct acctgcccgc cgaagatccg
     4021 cccaccgcca ttcatcaccg cctgcacgcc cttggggcgc acctcagcgc cgaggaacgg
     4081 caagccgtgg ctgacggcct gctgatccag ccgctgatcg gcagcctgcc caacatcatg
     4141 gccccggagt ggttcgacgg cctcaagcgc gccgccgagg gccgccgcct gatggtgctg
     4201 gacacgctgc gccggttcca catcgaggaa gaaaacgcca gcggccccat ggcccaggtc
     4261 atcggtcgca tggaggccat cgccgccgat accgggtgct ctatcgtgtt cctgcaccat
     4321 gccagcaagg gcgcggccat gatgggcgca ggcgaccagc agcaggccag ccggggcagc
     4381 tcggtactgg tcgataacat ccgctggcag tcctacctgt cgagcatgac cagcgccgag
     4441 gccgaggaat ggggtgtgga cgacgaccag cgccggttct tcgtccgctt cggtgtgagc
     4501 aaggccaact atggcgcacc gttcgctgat cggtggttca ggcggcatga cggcggggtg
     4561 ctcaagcccg ccgtgctgga gaggcagcgc aagagcaagg gggtgccccg tggtgaagcc
     4621 taagaacaag cacagcctca gccacgtccg gcacgacccg gcgcactgtc tggcccccgg
     4681 cctgttccgt gccctcaagc ggggcgagcg caagcgcagc aagctggacg tgacgtatga
     4741 ctacggcgac ggcaagcgga tcgagttcag cggcccggag ccgctgggcg ctgatgatct
     4801 gcgcatcctg caagggctgg tggccatggc tgggcctaat ggcctagtgc ttggcccgga
     4861 acccaagacc gaaggcggac ggcagctccg gctgttcctg gaacccaagt gggaggccgt
     4921 caccgctgat gccatggtgg tcaaaggtag ctatcgggcg ctggcaaagg aaatcggggc
     4981 agaggtcgat agtggtgggg cgctcaagca catacaggac tgcatcgagc gcctttggaa
     5041 ggtatccatc atcgcccaga atggccgcaa gcggcagggg tttcggctgc tgtcggagta
     5101 cgccagcgac gaggcggacg ggcgcctgta cgtggccctg aaccccttga tcgcgcaggc
     5161 cgtcatgggt ggcggccagc atgtgcgcat cagcatggac gaggtgcggg cgctggacag
     5221 cgaaaccgcc cgcctgctgc accagcggct gtgtggctgg atcgaccccg gcaaaaccgg
     5281 caaggcttcc atagatacct tgtgcggcta tgtctggccg tcagaggcca gtggttcgac
     5341 catgcgcaag cgccgccagc gggtgcgcga ggcgttgccg gagctggtcg cgctgggctg
     5401 gacggtaacc gagttcgcgg cgggcaagta cgacatcacc cggcccaagg cggcaggctg
     5461 acccccccca ctctattgta aacaagacat ttttatcttt tatattcaat ggcttatttt
     5521 cctgctaatt ggtaatacca tggtaccgct ctgccagtgt tacaaccaat taaccaattc
     5581 tgattagaaa aactcatcga gcatcaaatg aaactgcaat ttattcatat caggattatc
     5641 aataccatat ttttgaaaaa gccgtttctg taatgaagga gaaaactcac cgaggcagtt
     5701 ccataggatg gcaagatcct ggtatcggtc tgcgattccg actcgtccaa catcaataca
     5761 acctattaat ttcccctcgt caaaaataag gttatcaagt gagaaatcac catgagtgac
     5821 gactgaatcc ggtgagaatg gcaaaagctt atgcatttct ttccagactt gttcaacagg
     5881 ccagccatta cgctcgtcat caaaatcact cgcatcaacc aaaccgttat tcattcgtga
     5941 ttgcgcctga gcgagacgaa atacgcgatc gctgttaaaa ggacaattac aaacaggaat
     6001 cgaatgcaac cggcgcagga acactgccag cgcatcaaca atattttcac ctgaatcagg
     6061 atattcttct aatacctgga atgctgtttt cccggggatc gcagtggtga gtaaccatgc
     6121 atcatcagga gtacggataa aatgcttgat ggtcggaaga ggcataaatt ccgtcagcca
     6181 gtttagtctg accatctcat ctgtaacatc attggcaacg ctacctttgc catgtttcag
     6241 aaacaactct ggcgcatcgg gcttcccata caatcgatag attgtcgcac ctgattgccc
     6301 gacattatcg cgagcccatt tatacccata taaatcagca tccatgttgg aatttaatcg
     6361 cggcctggag caagacgttt cccgttgaat atggctcata acaccccttg tattactgtt
     6421 tatgtaagca gacagtttta ttgttcatga tgatatattt ttatcttgtg caatgtaaca
     6481 tcagagattt tgagacacaa cgtggctttg ttgaataaat cgaacttttg ctgagttgaa
     6541 ggatcagctc gagttaccaa tgcttaatca gtgaggcacc tatctcagcg atctgtctat
     6601 ttcgttcatc catagttgcc tgactccccg tcgtgtagat aactacgata cgggagggct
     6661 taccatctgg ccccagtgct gcaatgatac cgcgagaccc acgctcaccg gctccagatt
     6721 tatcagcaat aaaccagcca gccggaaggg ccgagcgcag aagtggtcct gcaactttat
     6781 ccgcctccat ccagtctatt aattgttgcc gggaagctag agtaagtagt tcgccagtta
     6841 atagtttgcg caacgttgtt gccattgcta caggcatcgt ggtgtcacgc tcgtcgtttg
     6901 gtatggcttc attcagctcc ggttcccaac gatcaaggcg agttacatga tcccccatgt
     6961 tgtgcaaaaa agcggttagc tccttcggtc ctccgatcgt tgtcagaagt aagttggccg
     7021 cagtgttatc actcatggtt atggcagcac tgcataattc tcttactgtc atgccatccg
     7081 taagatgctt ttctgtgact ggtgagtact caaccaagtc attctgagaa tagtgtatgc
     7141 ggcgaccgag ttgctcttgc ccggcgtcaa tacgggataa taccgcgcca catagcagaa
     7201 ctttaaaagt gctcatcatt ggaaaacgtt cttcggggcg aaaactctca aggatcttac
     7261 cgctgttgag atccagttcg atgtaaccca ctcgtgcacc caactgatct tcagcatctt
     7321 ttactttcac cagcgtttct gggtgagcaa aaacaggaag gcaaaatgcc gcaaaaaagg
     7381 gaataagggc gacacggaaa tgttgaatac tcatactctt cctttttcaa tattattgaa
     7441 gcatttatca gggttattgt ctcatgagcg gatacatatt tgaatgtatt tagaaaaata
     7501 aacaaatagg ggttccgcgc acatttcccc gaaaagtgcc acctgacgtc taagaaacca
     7561 ttattatcat gacattaacc tataaaaata ggcgtatcac gaggcagaat ttcagataaa
     7621 aaaaatcctt agctttcgct aaggatgatt tctgtgccgg agtttacagc tagctcagtc
     7681 ctaggtatta tgcttactct agagaaagag gagaaatact agaatgaaac attcttccga
     7741 tatctgcatt gttggtgctg gtatttctgg tttgacgtgc gcaagccatc tgctggacag
     7801 cccggcatgc cgtggtctga gcctgcgtat ctttgacatg cagcaagaag ccggtggccg
     7861 tatccgcagc aaaatgctgg atggtaaggc aagcattgaa ctgggcgcag gtcgctactc
     7921 ccctcagttg cacccgcatt tccaaagcgc aatgcagcac tatagccaaa agagcgaagt
     7981 ctatccgttc acccagttga agttcaaatc tcacgtgcag caaaagctga agcgcgccat
     8041 gaatgaactg tccccgcgtc tgaaagagca tggtaaagag agctttttgc agtttgtcag
     8101 ccgttatcaa ggtcacgata gcgcggttgg tatgatccgc tctatgggtt acgacgcact
     8161 gttcctgccg gatatcagcg cagaaatggc ctacgacatt gtgggtaagc acccggagat
     8221 ccagagcgtg acggacaacg acgcgaacca atggtttgca gcggaaacgg gctttgctgg
     8281 tctgattcag ggcatcaagg ctaaggttaa ggcggcaggc gcgcgtttta gcctgggtta
     8341 tcgtctgctg agcgtccgta ccgacggtga cggctacctg ctgcaactgg ccggtgacga
     8401 cggctggaaa ctggagcacc gtacccgcca tctgattctg gcgattccgc cgagcgcgat
     8461 ggcgggtttg aatgttgatt ttccagaagc ctggtccggt gcgcgctatg gcagcctgcc
     8521 gctgtttaag ggctttctga cgtacggtga gccgtggtgg ttggactaca aactggacga
     8581 tcaggtgctg attgttgaca acccgctgcg caaaatctat ttcaaaggcg ataagtacct
     8641 gttcttctat accgatagcg agatggcgaa ttactggcgc ggttgtgtcg cggagggcga
     8701 ggacggttac ctggagcaaa ttcgcaccca tttggctagc gcactgggta tcgtccgtga
     8761 acgtatcccg caaccgctgg cacacgttca caagtattgg gcgcacggcg ttgagttttg
     8821 ccgtgattct gatattgacc acccgagcgc actgtctcat cgcgacagcg gtatcatcgc
     8881 gtgctccgat gcgtacacgg agcattgtgg ttggatggag ggcggtctgc tgagcgcccg
     8941 tgaggcaagc cgtctgctgt tgcagcgtat cgccgcgtga gcttgcaata ctctagagaa
     9001 agaggagaaa tactagaatg agcattctgg atttcccgcg tatccacttc cgtggctggg
     9061 cccgtgtcaa tgcgccgacc gcgaaccgcg atccgcacgg ccacatcgat atggccagca
     9121 ataccgtggc gatggcgggt gagccgttcg acctggcacg ccatcctacg gagttccacc
     9181 gtcatctgcg ctccctgggt ccgcgcttcg gcttggatgg tcgtgctgac ccggaaggcc
     9241 cgttcagcct ggccgagggc tacaacgctg ccggtaacaa ccacttttcg tgggagagcg
     9301 caaccgttag ccacgtgcaa tgggatggcg gtgaggcgga tcgtggtgac ggtctggtcg
     9361 gtgctcgttt ggcactgtgg ggtcactaca atgattatct gcgtaccacc ttcaatcgtg
     9421 ctcgttgggt cgacagcgac ccgacgcgcc gtgacgctgc acaaatctat gcgggccaat
     9481 tcaccattag cccggctggt gccggtccgg gtacgccgtg gctgtttacg gcagacattg
     9541 atgatagcca tggtgcacgt tggacgcgtg gcggccacat tgcagagcgt ggcggccact
     9601 tcttggatga agagtttggt ctggcacgcc tgtttcagtt ctctgtgccg aaagatcacc
     9661 cacattttct gtttcacccg ggtccgtttg attccgaggc ctggcgtcgt ctgcaattgg
     9721 ctctggagga tgacgacgtt ctgggtctga ccgtgcaata tgcgttgttc aatatgagca
     9781 ccccgcctca gccgaacagc ccggtttttc acgatatggt cggtgttgtc ggtctgtggc
     9841 gtcgtggtga actggcgagc tacccggctg gtcgtctgct gcgtccgcgt caaccgggtc
     9901 tgggtgacct gaccctgcgc gtcaacggtg gtcgcgttgc gctgaatttg gcgtgtgcca
     9961 ttccgttcag cactcgtgcc gcgcagccaa gcgcaccgga ccgcctgacc ccggacctgg
    10021 gtgccaaact gccgctgggc gatctgctgc tgcgtgatga ggacggcgca ctgttggcac
    10081 gtgtgccgca ggctctgtac caagactatt ggacgaatca cggtattgtg gacctgccgc
    10141 tgctgcgcga accgcgtggt agcttgaccc tgagcagcga actggcggag tggcgtgagc
    10201 aagactgggt cacccaaagc gacgcgtcta acctgtacct ggaggcaccg gatcgccgtc
    10261 acggtcgctt tttccctgag agcatcgcgc tgcgcagcta ctttcgcggt gaagcgcgtg
    10321 cgcgtccgga tatcccgcat cgtatcgagg gcatgggcct ggtcggcgtc gaatctcgtc
    10381 aggatggcga cgctgcggaa tggcgtctga cgggtctgcg tccgggtccg gcacgcattg
    10441 ttctggacga tggtgccgag gcgatccctc tgcgtgttct gcctgacgat tgggcgctgg
    10501 atgacgcgac cgtcgaagaa gtggattacg cctttttgta ccgccacgtt atggcgtatt
    10561 acgagctggt gtatccattc atgagcgaca aggtgttttc cctggctgat cgttgcaaat
    10621 gtgaaacgta cgcacgtctg atgtggcaga tgtgtgatcc gcagaaccgc aacaagtcct
    10681 attacatgcc gagcacccgc gaactgtcgg caccgaaagc tcgtttgttc ttgaagtatc
    10741 tggcccacgt ggaaggccag gcacgcctgc aagcacctcc gccagcgggt ccggcacgca
    10801 ttgaatctaa agcccagttg gcggcagagc tgcgtaaagc cgtcgacctg gagctgtctg
    10861 tgatgctgca atacctgtac gcggcgtata gcattccgaa ctatgcacag ggccaacaac
    10921 gtgttcgtga cggtgcgtgg accgccgagc agctgcaact ggcgtgcggt agcggtgacc
    10981 gtcgccgtga tggcggtatt cgtgcagcac tgctggaaat tgctcatgaa gaaatgattc
    11041 attacctggt cgttaacaac ctgctgatgg ccctgggcga gccgttctac gcgggtgtcc
    11101 cgctgatggg cgaagcggca cgtcaggcgt ttggcctgga caccgagttc gctctggaac
    11161 cgtttagcga aagcacgctg gcacgttttg ttcgtctgga atggccgcac tttatcccag
    11221 caccgggcaa atccatcgcg gactgctatg ccgccattcg tcaggcgttt ttggatctgc
    11281 cggacttgtt tggtggcgag gcaggtaagc gtggcggtga acaccacctg ttcctgaatg
    11341 agctgaccaa ccgtgcgcat ccgggttatc aactggaagt tttcgatcgc gactcggcgc
    11401 tgtttggtat tgcatttgtg accgatcagg gcgaaggtgg cgctctggac agcccgcact
    11461 acgaacatag ccattttcaa cgtctgcgtg aaatgagcgc gcgtatcatg gctcaaagcg
    11521 caccgttcga accggcgctg ccggcgttgc gtaatccggt tctggatgag agcccgggtt
    11581 gccaacgtgt cgcagacggt cgtgcgcgtg cgctgatggc attgtaccaa ggcgtttatg
    11641 agctgatgtt tgcgatgatg gcgcagcact tcgccgtgaa accgctgggt agcttgcgtc
    11701 gcagccgcct gatgaacgca gcaatcgatc tgatgaccgg tctgttgcgt ccgctgagct
    11761 gcgcgctgat gaacctgcca agcggcatcg ccggtcgcac ggccggtccg ccgctgccgg
    11821 gtccggttga cacccgtagc tatgacgact acgcgctggg ctgtcgcatg ctggcacgcc
    11881 gttgcgagcg tctgctggag caggcgagca tgctggaacc gggttggctg ccggatgcgc
    11941 agatggagct gctggatttc tatcgtcgcc aaatgctgga cttggcgtgc ggcaaactga
    12001 gccgcgaggc ctaagcttac tatactctag agaaagagga gaaatactag aatggagaac
    12061 cgtgagccac cactgttgcc agcccgttgg agcagcgcct atgtctctta ttggagcccg
    12121 atgctgccgg atgaccagct gaccagcggc tattgctggt tcgactatga acgtgacatc
    12181 tgtcgtattg acggcctgtt caatccgtgg agcgagcgtg atactggtta tcgcctgtgg
    12241 atgtcggagg ttggtaatgc ggccagcggc cgtacctgga aacaaaaagt cgcctatggt
    12301 cgtgagcgta ccgccctggg tgaacagctg tgtgagcgtc cgctggatga tgagactggc
    12361 ccttttgccg aattgttcct gccacgcgat gtcctgcgcc gtctgggtgc ccgtcacatt
    12421 ggccgtcgcg tggttctggg tcgcgaagcg gacggttggc gttaccagcg cccaggtaaa
    12481 ggtccgagca ccctgtacct ggatgcggcg agcggcactc cactgcgcat ggtcaccggc
    12541 gatgaagcgt cgcgtgcaag cctgcgtgat tttccgaatg tgagcgaggc ggagatcccg
    12601 gacgcggttt tcgcggccaa gcgctaagct tttactactc tagagaaaga ggagaaatac
    12661 tagaatgaag attctggtca ttggtgctgg tccagctggt ctggttttcg catcccaact
    12721 gaagcaggca cgccctttgt gggccattga catcgtggag aagaatgacg agcaagaagt
    12781 gctgggctgg ggtgtcgtgc tgcctggccg tccgggtcag cacccggcga acccgctgtc
    12841 ctatctggat gcaccggagc gtctgaatcc gcaatttctg gaggacttca aactggtgca
    12901 tcataatgag ccgtccttga tgtccacggg cgttttgttg tgcggcgtgg agcgtcgcgg
    12961 tctggttcac gcgctgcgcg ataagtgccg cagccaaggc attgctattc gtttcgaaag
    13021 cccgttgctg gaacacggtg agctgccgct ggcggactat gatctggtgg tcctggctaa
    13081 tggtgttaat cacaaaaccg cgcatttcac cgaggctctg gtcccgcagg ttgactacgg
    13141 ccgcaataag tacatttggt atggcactag ccagctgttc gatcagatga atctggtttt
    13201 tcgtacccat ggtaaagata tctttatcgc gcatgcctat aagtatagcg ataccatgag
    13261 cacgttcatt gtcgaatgta gcgaagagac ttacgcacgc gcacgcctgg gcgaaatgtc
    13321 cgaagaggcg agcgcagaat acgttgctaa ggtgttccag gccgagctgg gtggtcacgg
    13381 cctggtgagc cagccgggtc tgggttggcg taacttcatg acgttgtctc atgaccgttg
    13441 tcatgatggt aagttggttc tgctgggtga cgcgctgcaa agcggtcact ttagcatcgg
    13501 ccacggcacc acgatggccg tggtggtggc gcagctgctg gttaaagcgc tgtgtaccga
    13561 agatggtgtg cctgccgcgc tgaaacgttt cgaagagcgt gccctgccgc tggtgcagtt
    13621 gttccgtggc cacgcagaca acagccgcgt ttggttcgaa accgtcgaag agcgcatgca
    13681 cctgtcctcg gcggaatttg tgcaaagctt cgacgcacgc cgcaaaagcc tgccgccgat
    13741 gccggaagca ctggcgcaga atctgcgtta tgctttgcag cgctgagctt cagatactct
    13801 agagaaagag gagaaatact agaatgaaaa gagctatcat cgttggtggt ggtttggctg
    13861 gtggtttgac cgctatctac ttggctaaga gaggttacga agttcacgtt gttgaaaaga
    13921 gaggtgaccc attgagagac ttgtcgtctt acgttgacgt tgtttctagt agagctatcg
    13981 gtgtttctat gaccgttaga ggtatcaagt ctgttttggc tgctggtatc ccaagagctg
    14041 aattggacgc ttgtggtgaa ccaatcgttg ctatggcttt ctctgttggt ggtcaataca
    14101 gaatgagaga attgaagcca ttggaagatt tcagaccatt gtctttgaac agagctgctt
    14161 tccaaaagtt gttgaacaag tacgctaact tggctggtgt tagatactac ttcgaacaca
    14221 agtgtttgga cgttgacttg gacggtaagt ctgttttgat ccaaggtaag gacggtcaac
    14281 cacaaagatt gcaaggtgac atgatcatcg gtgctgacgg tgctcactct gctgttagac
    14341 aagctatgca atctggtttg agaagattcg agttccaaca aaccttcttc agacacggtt
    14401 acaagacctt ggttttgcca gacgctcagg ctttgggtta cagaaaggac accttgtact
    14461 tcttcggtat ggactctggt ggtttgttcg ctggtagagc tgctaccatc ccagacggtt
    14521 ctgtttctat cgctgtttgt ttgccatact ctggttctcc atctttgacc accaccgacg
    14581 aaccaaccat gagagctttc ttcgacagat acttcggtgg tttgccacgc gacgctcgcg
    14641 acgaaatgtt gagacaattc ttggctaagc catctaacga cttgatcaac gttcgatctt
    14701 ctaccttcca ctacaagggt aacgttttgt tgttgggtga cgctgctcac gctaccgctc
    14761 cattcttggg tcaaggtatg aacatggctt tggaagatgc tagaaccttc gttgaattgt
    14821 tggacagaca ccaaggtgac caagacaagg ctttcccaga gttcaccgaa ttgagaaagg
    14881 ttcaagctga cgctatgcaa gacatggcta gagctaacta cgacgttttg tcttgttcta
    14941 acccaatctt cttcatgaga gctagataca ccagatacat gcactctaag ttcccaggtt
    15001 tgtacccacc agacatggct gaaaagttgt acttcacctc tgaaccatac gacagattgc
    15061 aacaaatcca aagaaagcaa aacgtttggt acaagatcgg tagagttaac taggctttgt
    15121 ggcttcaaat aaaacgaaag gctcagtcga aagactgggc ctttcgtttt atctgttgtt
    15181 tgtcggtgaa cgctctctac tagagtcaca ctggctcacc ttcgggtggg cctttctgcg
    15241 cgctggga
//
