# Supplementary material for: CyanOperon: an operon building expansion for the CyanoGate MoClo toolkit
Source: bioRxiv preprint, doi:10.64898/2026.02.24.707249, version 1 (2026-02-24)
Supplement: Materials S2 [file 707249_file03.zip › J23105 TSS-B0034-VioABCDE-TrrnB.gb]

LOCUS       J23100_TSS-B0034       15248 bp    DNA     circular SYN 22-FEB-2026
DEFINITION  synthetic circular DNA.
ACCESSION   .
VERSION     .
KEYWORDS    .
SOURCE      synthetic DNA construct
  ORGANISM  synthetic DNA construct
REFERENCE   1  (bases 1 to 15248)
  AUTHORS   .
  TITLE     Direct Submission
  JOURNAL   Exported Feb 22, 2026 from SnapGene 8.2.2
            https://www.snapgene.com
FEATURES             Location/Qualifiers
     source          1..15248
                     /mol_type="other DNA"
                     /organism="synthetic DNA construct"
     terminator      1..58
                     /label=his operon terminator
     rep_origin      240..634
                     /label=RSF1010 oriV
     CDS             2302..3273
                     /label=RSF1010 RepB
     CDS             3784..4623
                     /label=RSF1010 RepA
     CDS             4610..5461
                     /label=RSF1010 RepC
     CDS             complement(5584..6399)
                     /label=KanR
     CDS             complement(6554..7345)
                     /label=AmpR
     CDS             complement(7346..7414)
                     /label=AmpR
     promoter        complement(7415..7519)
                     /label=AmpR promoter
     terminator      7609..7652
                     /label=bacterial terminator
     misc_feature    7655..7658
                     /label=TGCC
     misc_feature    7659..7662
                     /label=GGAG
     misc_feature    7663..7694
                     /label=PJ23105 TSS
                     /label=PJ23100 TSS
                     /label=PJ23110 TSS
     misc_feature    7695..7698
                     /label=TACT
     misc_feature    7699..7723
                     /label=B0034
     misc_feature    7724..8980
                     /label=VioA
     misc_feature    8981..8984
                     /label=GCTT
     misc_feature    8985..8988
                     /label=pOP1 scar
                     /label=L1P1 scar
     misc_feature    8989..8992
                     /label=TACT
     misc_feature    8993..9017
                     /label=B0034
     misc_feature    9018..12014
                     /label=VioB
     misc_feature    12015..12018
                     /label=CGTT
     misc_feature    12019..12022
                     /label=pOP2 scar
                     /label=L1P2 scar
     misc_feature    12023..12026
                     /label=TACT
     misc_feature    12027..12051
                     /label=B0034
     misc_feature    12052..12627
                     /label=VioE
     misc_feature    12628..12631
                     /label=GCTT
     misc_feature    12632..12635
                     /label=pOP3 scar
                     /label=L1P3 scar
     misc_feature    12636..12639
                     /label=TACT
     misc_feature    12640..12664
                     /label=B0034
     misc_feature    12665..13786
                     /label=VioD
     misc_feature    13787..13790
                     /label=GCTT
     misc_feature    13791..13794
                     /label=pOP4 scar
                     /label=L1P4 scar
     misc_feature    13795..13798
                     /label=TACT
     misc_feature    13799..13823
                     /label=B0034
     misc_feature    13824..15113
                     /label=VioC
     misc_feature    13946
                     /label=T to G
     misc_feature    14129
                     /label=C to T
     misc_feature    14798
                     /label=C to T
     misc_feature    15114..15117
                     /label=GCTT
     misc_feature    15118..15121
                     /label=pOP5 scar
                     /label=L1P5 scar
     misc_feature    15122..15125
                     /label=GCTT
     terminator      15126..15197
                     /label=TrrnB terminator
                     /label=rrnB T1 terminator
     terminator      15213..15240
                     /label=T7Te terminator
     misc_feature    15241..15244
                     /label=CGCT
     misc_feature    15245..15248
                     /label=GGGA
ORIGIN
        1 tccggcaaaa aagggcaagg tgtcaccacc ctgccctttt tctttaaaac cgaaaagatt
       61 acttcgcgtt atgcaggctt cctcgctcac tgactcgctg cgctcggtcg ttcggctgcg
      121 gcgagcggta tcagctcact caaaggcggt aatcaattga gttcttttac cctcagccga
      181 aatgcctgcc gttgctagac attgccagcc agtgcccgtc actcccgtac taactgtcac
      241 gaacccctgc aataactgtc acgcccccct gcaataactg tcacgaaccc ctgcaataac
      301 tgtcacgccc ccaaacctgc aaacccagca ggggcggggg ctggcggggt gttggaaaaa
      361 tccatccatg attatctaag aataatccac taggcgcggt tatcagcgcc cttgtggggc
      421 gctgctgccc ttgcccaata tgcccggcca gaggccggat agctggtcta ttcgctgcgc
      481 taggctacac accgccccac cgctgcgcgg cagggggaaa ggcgggcaaa gcccgctaaa
      541 ccccacacca aaccccgcag aaatacgctg gagcgctttt agccgcttta gcggcctttc
      601 cccctacccg aagggtgggg gcgcgtgtgc agccccgcag ggcctgtctc ggtcgatcat
      661 tcagcccggc tcatccttct ggcgtggcgg cagaccgaac aaggcgcggt cgtggtcgcg
      721 ttcaaggtac gcatccattg ccgccatgag ccgatcctcc ggccactcgc tgctgttcac
      781 cttggccaaa atcatggccc ccaccagcac cttgcgcctt gtttcgttct tgcgctcttg
      841 ctgctgttcc cttgcccgca cccgctgaat ttcggcattg attcgcgctc gttgttcttc
      901 gagcttggcc agccgatccg ccgccttgtt gctcccctta accatcttga caccccattg
      961 ttaatgtgct gtctcgtagg ctatcatgga ggcacagcgg cggcaatccc gaccctactt
     1021 tgtaggggag ggcgcactta ccggtttctc ttcgagaaac tggcctaacg gccacccttc
     1081 gggcggtgcg ctctccgagg gccattgcat ggagccgaaa agcaaaagca acagcgaggc
     1141 agcatggcga tttatcacct tacggcgaaa accggcagca ggtcgggcgg ccaatcggcc
     1201 agggccaagg ccgactacat ccagcgcgaa ggcaagtatg cccgcgacat ggatgaagtc
     1261 ttgcacgccg aatccgggca catgccggag ttcgtcgagc ggcccgccga ctactgggat
     1321 gctgccgacc tgtatgaacg cgccaatggg cggctgttca aggaggtcga atttgccctg
     1381 ccggtcgagc tgaccctcga ccagcagaag gcgctggcgt ccgagttcgc ccagcacctg
     1441 accggtgccg agcgcctgcc gtatacgctg gccatccatg ccggtggcgg cgagaacccg
     1501 cactgccacc tgatgatctc cgagcggatc aatgacggca tcgagcggcc cgccgctcag
     1561 tggttcaagc ggtacaacgg caagaccccg gagaagggcg gggcacagaa gaacgaagcg
     1621 ctcaagccca aggcatggct tgagcagacc cgcgaggcat gggccgacca tgccaaccgg
     1681 gcattagagc gggctggcca cgacgcccgc attgaccaca gaacacttga ggcgcagggc
     1741 atcgagcgcc tgcccggtgt tcacctgggg ccgaacgtgg tggagatgga aggccggggc
     1801 atccgcaccg accgggcaga cgtggccctg aacatcgaca ccgccaacgc ccagatcatc
     1861 gacttacagg aataccggga ggcaatagac catgaacgca atcgacagag tgaagaaatc
     1921 cagaggcatc aacgagttag cggagcagat cgaaccgctg gcccagagca tggcgacact
     1981 ggccgacgaa gcccggcagg tcatgagcca gacccagcag gccagcgagg cgcaggcggc
     2041 ggagtggctg aaagcccagc gccagacagg ggcggcatgg gtggagctgg ccaaagagtt
     2101 gcgggaggta gccgccgagg tgagcagcgc cgcgcagagc gcccggagcg cgtcgcgggg
     2161 gtggcactgg aagctatggc taaccgtgat gctggcttcc atgatgccta cggtggtgct
     2221 gctgatcgca tcgttgctct tgctcgacct gacgccactg acaaccgagg acggctcgat
     2281 ctggctgcgc ttggtggccc gatgaagaac gacaggactt tgcaggccat aggccgacag
     2341 ctcaaggcca tgggctgtga gcgcttcgat atcggcgtca gggacgccac caccggccag
     2401 atgatgaacc gggaatggtc agccgccgaa gtgctccaga acacgccatg gctcaagcgg
     2461 atgaatgccc agggcaatga cgtgtatatc aggcccgccg agcaggagcg gcatggtctg
     2521 gtgctggtgg acgacctcag cgagtttgac ctggatgaca tgaaagccga gggccgggag
     2581 cctgccctgg tagtggaaac cagcccgaag aactatcagg catgggtcaa ggtggccgac
     2641 gccgcaggcg gtgaacttcg ggggcagatt gcccggacgc tggccagcga gtacgacgcc
     2701 gacccggcca gcgccgacag ccgccactat ggccgcttgg cgggcttcac caaccgcaag
     2761 gacaagcaca ccacccgcgc cggttatcag ccgtgggtgc tgctgcgtga atccaagggc
     2821 aagaccgcca ccgctggccc ggcgctggtg cagcaggctg gccagcagat cgagcaggcc
     2881 cagcggcagc aggagaaggc ccgcaggctg gccagcctcg aactgcccga gcggcagctt
     2941 agccgccacc ggcgcacggc gctggacgag taccgcagcg agatggccgg gctggtcaag
     3001 cgcttcggtg atgacctcag caagtgcgac tttatcgccg cgcagaagct ggccagccgg
     3061 ggccgcagtg ccgaggaaat cggcaaggcc atggccgagg ccagcccagc gctggcagag
     3121 cgcaagcccg gccacgaagc ggattacatc gagcgcaccg tcagcaaggt catgggtctg
     3181 cccagcgtcc agcttgcgcg ggccgagctg gcacgggcac cggcaccccg ccagcgaggc
     3241 atggacaggg gcgggccaga tttcagcatg tagtgcttgc gttggtactc acgcctgtta
     3301 tactatgagt actcacgcac agaagggggt tttatggaat acgaaaaaag cgcttcaggg
     3361 tcggtctacc tgatcaaaag tgacaagggc tattggttgc ccggtggctt tggttatacg
     3421 tcaaacaagg ccgaggctgg ccgcttttca gtcgctgata tggccagcct taaccttgac
     3481 ggctgcacct tgtccttgtt ccgcgaacac aagcctttcg gccccggcaa gtttctcggt
     3541 gactgatatg aaagaccaaa aggacaagca gaccggcgac ctgctggcca gccctgacgc
     3601 tgtacgccaa gcgcgatatg ccgagcgcat gaaggccaaa gggatgcgtc agcgcaagtt
     3661 ctggctgacc gacgacgaat acgaggcgct gcgcgagtgc ctggaagaac tcagagcggc
     3721 gcagggcggg ggtagtgacc ccgccagcgc ctaaccacca actgcctgca aaggaggcaa
     3781 tcaatggcta cccataagcc tatcaatatt ctggaggcgt tcgcagcagc gccgccaccg
     3841 ctggactacg ttttgcccaa catggtggcc ggtacggtcg gggcgctggt gtcgcccggt
     3901 ggtgccggta aatccatgct ggccctgcaa ctggccgcac agattgcagg cgggccggat
     3961 ctgctggagg tgggcgaact gcccaccggc ccggtgatct acctgcccgc cgaagatccg
     4021 cccaccgcca ttcatcaccg cctgcacgcc cttggggcgc acctcagcgc cgaggaacgg
     4081 caagccgtgg ctgacggcct gctgatccag ccgctgatcg gcagcctgcc caacatcatg
     4141 gccccggagt ggttcgacgg cctcaagcgc gccgccgagg gccgccgcct gatggtgctg
     4201 gacacgctgc gccggttcca catcgaggaa gaaaacgcca gcggccccat ggcccaggtc
     4261 atcggtcgca tggaggccat cgccgccgat accgggtgct ctatcgtgtt cctgcaccat
     4321 gccagcaagg gcgcggccat gatgggcgca ggcgaccagc agcaggccag ccggggcagc
     4381 tcggtactgg tcgataacat ccgctggcag tcctacctgt cgagcatgac cagcgccgag
     4441 gccgaggaat ggggtgtgga cgacgaccag cgccggttct tcgtccgctt cggtgtgagc
     4501 aaggccaact atggcgcacc gttcgctgat cggtggttca ggcggcatga cggcggggtg
     4561 ctcaagcccg ccgtgctgga gaggcagcgc aagagcaagg gggtgccccg tggtgaagcc
     4621 taagaacaag cacagcctca gccacgtccg gcacgacccg gcgcactgtc tggcccccgg
     4681 cctgttccgt gccctcaagc ggggcgagcg caagcgcagc aagctggacg tgacgtatga
     4741 ctacggcgac ggcaagcgga tcgagttcag cggcccggag ccgctgggcg ctgatgatct
     4801 gcgcatcctg caagggctgg tggccatggc tgggcctaat ggcctagtgc ttggcccgga
     4861 acccaagacc gaaggcggac ggcagctccg gctgttcctg gaacccaagt gggaggccgt
     4921 caccgctgat gccatggtgg tcaaaggtag ctatcgggcg ctggcaaagg aaatcggggc
     4981 agaggtcgat agtggtgggg cgctcaagca catacaggac tgcatcgagc gcctttggaa
     5041 ggtatccatc atcgcccaga atggccgcaa gcggcagggg tttcggctgc tgtcggagta
     5101 cgccagcgac gaggcggacg ggcgcctgta cgtggccctg aaccccttga tcgcgcaggc
     5161 cgtcatgggt ggcggccagc atgtgcgcat cagcatggac gaggtgcggg cgctggacag
     5221 cgaaaccgcc cgcctgctgc accagcggct gtgtggctgg atcgaccccg gcaaaaccgg
     5281 caaggcttcc atagatacct tgtgcggcta tgtctggccg tcagaggcca gtggttcgac
     5341 catgcgcaag cgccgccagc gggtgcgcga ggcgttgccg gagctggtcg cgctgggctg
     5401 gacggtaacc gagttcgcgg cgggcaagta cgacatcacc cggcccaagg cggcaggctg
     5461 acccccccca ctctattgta aacaagacat ttttatcttt tatattcaat ggcttatttt
     5521 cctgctaatt ggtaatacca tggtaccgct ctgccagtgt tacaaccaat taaccaattc
     5581 tgattagaaa aactcatcga gcatcaaatg aaactgcaat ttattcatat caggattatc
     5641 aataccatat ttttgaaaaa gccgtttctg taatgaagga gaaaactcac cgaggcagtt
     5701 ccataggatg gcaagatcct ggtatcggtc tgcgattccg actcgtccaa catcaataca
     5761 acctattaat ttcccctcgt caaaaataag gttatcaagt gagaaatcac catgagtgac
     5821 gactgaatcc ggtgagaatg gcaaaagctt atgcatttct ttccagactt gttcaacagg
     5881 ccagccatta cgctcgtcat caaaatcact cgcatcaacc aaaccgttat tcattcgtga
     5941 ttgcgcctga gcgagacgaa atacgcgatc gctgttaaaa ggacaattac aaacaggaat
     6001 cgaatgcaac cggcgcagga acactgccag cgcatcaaca atattttcac ctgaatcagg
     6061 atattcttct aatacctgga atgctgtttt cccggggatc gcagtggtga gtaaccatgc
     6121 atcatcagga gtacggataa aatgcttgat ggtcggaaga ggcataaatt ccgtcagcca
     6181 gtttagtctg accatctcat ctgtaacatc attggcaacg ctacctttgc catgtttcag
     6241 aaacaactct ggcgcatcgg gcttcccata caatcgatag attgtcgcac ctgattgccc
     6301 gacattatcg cgagcccatt tatacccata taaatcagca tccatgttgg aatttaatcg
     6361 cggcctggag caagacgttt cccgttgaat atggctcata acaccccttg tattactgtt
     6421 tatgtaagca gacagtttta ttgttcatga tgatatattt ttatcttgtg caatgtaaca
     6481 tcagagattt tgagacacaa cgtggctttg ttgaataaat cgaacttttg ctgagttgaa
     6541 ggatcagctc gagttaccaa tgcttaatca gtgaggcacc tatctcagcg atctgtctat
     6601 ttcgttcatc catagttgcc tgactccccg tcgtgtagat aactacgata cgggagggct
     6661 taccatctgg ccccagtgct gcaatgatac cgcgagaccc acgctcaccg gctccagatt
     6721 tatcagcaat aaaccagcca gccggaaggg ccgagcgcag aagtggtcct gcaactttat
     6781 ccgcctccat ccagtctatt aattgttgcc gggaagctag agtaagtagt tcgccagtta
     6841 atagtttgcg caacgttgtt gccattgcta caggcatcgt ggtgtcacgc tcgtcgtttg
     6901 gtatggcttc attcagctcc ggttcccaac gatcaaggcg agttacatga tcccccatgt
     6961 tgtgcaaaaa agcggttagc tccttcggtc ctccgatcgt tgtcagaagt aagttggccg
     7021 cagtgttatc actcatggtt atggcagcac tgcataattc tcttactgtc atgccatccg
     7081 taagatgctt ttctgtgact ggtgagtact caaccaagtc attctgagaa tagtgtatgc
     7141 ggcgaccgag ttgctcttgc ccggcgtcaa tacgggataa taccgcgcca catagcagaa
     7201 ctttaaaagt gctcatcatt ggaaaacgtt cttcggggcg aaaactctca aggatcttac
     7261 cgctgttgag atccagttcg atgtaaccca ctcgtgcacc caactgatct tcagcatctt
     7321 ttactttcac cagcgtttct gggtgagcaa aaacaggaag gcaaaatgcc gcaaaaaagg
     7381 gaataagggc gacacggaaa tgttgaatac tcatactctt cctttttcaa tattattgaa
     7441 gcatttatca gggttattgt ctcatgagcg gatacatatt tgaatgtatt tagaaaaata
     7501 aacaaatagg ggttccgcgc acatttcccc gaaaagtgcc acctgacgtc taagaaacca
     7561 ttattatcat gacattaacc tataaaaata ggcgtatcac gaggcagaat ttcagataaa
     7621 aaaaatcctt agctttcgct aaggatgatt tctgtgccgg agtttacggc tagctcagtc
     7681 ctaggtacta tgcttactct agagaaagag gagaaatact agaatgaaac attcttccga
     7741 tatctgcatt gttggtgctg gtatttctgg tttgacgtgc gcaagccatc tgctggacag
     7801 cccggcatgc cgtggtctga gcctgcgtat ctttgacatg cagcaagaag ccggtggccg
     7861 tatccgcagc aaaatgctgg atggtaaggc aagcattgaa ctgggcgcag gtcgctactc
     7921 ccctcagttg cacccgcatt tccaaagcgc aatgcagcac tatagccaaa agagcgaagt
     7981 ctatccgttc acccagttga agttcaaatc tcacgtgcag caaaagctga agcgcgccat
     8041 gaatgaactg tccccgcgtc tgaaagagca tggtaaagag agctttttgc agtttgtcag
     8101 ccgttatcaa ggtcacgata gcgcggttgg tatgatccgc tctatgggtt acgacgcact
     8161 gttcctgccg gatatcagcg cagaaatggc ctacgacatt gtgggtaagc acccggagat
     8221 ccagagcgtg acggacaacg acgcgaacca atggtttgca gcggaaacgg gctttgctgg
     8281 tctgattcag ggcatcaagg ctaaggttaa ggcggcaggc gcgcgtttta gcctgggtta
     8341 tcgtctgctg agcgtccgta ccgacggtga cggctacctg ctgcaactgg ccggtgacga
     8401 cggctggaaa ctggagcacc gtacccgcca tctgattctg gcgattccgc cgagcgcgat
     8461 ggcgggtttg aatgttgatt ttccagaagc ctggtccggt gcgcgctatg gcagcctgcc
     8521 gctgtttaag ggctttctga cgtacggtga gccgtggtgg ttggactaca aactggacga
     8581 tcaggtgctg attgttgaca acccgctgcg caaaatctat ttcaaaggcg ataagtacct
     8641 gttcttctat accgatagcg agatggcgaa ttactggcgc ggttgtgtcg cggagggcga
     8701 ggacggttac ctggagcaaa ttcgcaccca tttggctagc gcactgggta tcgtccgtga
     8761 acgtatcccg caaccgctgg cacacgttca caagtattgg gcgcacggcg ttgagttttg
     8821 ccgtgattct gatattgacc acccgagcgc actgtctcat cgcgacagcg gtatcatcgc
     8881 gtgctccgat gcgtacacgg agcattgtgg ttggatggag ggcggtctgc tgagcgcccg
     8941 tgaggcaagc cgtctgctgt tgcagcgtat cgccgcgtga gcttgcaata ctctagagaa
     9001 agaggagaaa tactagaatg agcattctgg atttcccgcg tatccacttc cgtggctggg
     9061 cccgtgtcaa tgcgccgacc gcgaaccgcg atccgcacgg ccacatcgat atggccagca
     9121 ataccgtggc gatggcgggt gagccgttcg acctggcacg ccatcctacg gagttccacc
     9181 gtcatctgcg ctccctgggt ccgcgcttcg gcttggatgg tcgtgctgac ccggaaggcc
     9241 cgttcagcct ggccgagggc tacaacgctg ccggtaacaa ccacttttcg tgggagagcg
     9301 caaccgttag ccacgtgcaa tgggatggcg gtgaggcgga tcgtggtgac ggtctggtcg
     9361 gtgctcgttt ggcactgtgg ggtcactaca atgattatct gcgtaccacc ttcaatcgtg
     9421 ctcgttgggt cgacagcgac ccgacgcgcc gtgacgctgc acaaatctat gcgggccaat
     9481 tcaccattag cccggctggt gccggtccgg gtacgccgtg gctgtttacg gcagacattg
     9541 atgatagcca tggtgcacgt tggacgcgtg gcggccacat tgcagagcgt ggcggccact
     9601 tcttggatga agagtttggt ctggcacgcc tgtttcagtt ctctgtgccg aaagatcacc
     9661 cacattttct gtttcacccg ggtccgtttg attccgaggc ctggcgtcgt ctgcaattgg
     9721 ctctggagga tgacgacgtt ctgggtctga ccgtgcaata tgcgttgttc aatatgagca
     9781 ccccgcctca gccgaacagc ccggtttttc acgatatggt cggtgttgtc ggtctgtggc
     9841 gtcgtggtga actggcgagc tacccggctg gtcgtctgct gcgtccgcgt caaccgggtc
     9901 tgggtgacct gaccctgcgc gtcaacggtg gtcgcgttgc gctgaatttg gcgtgtgcca
     9961 ttccgttcag cactcgtgcc gcgcagccaa gcgcaccgga ccgcctgacc ccggacctgg
    10021 gtgccaaact gccgctgggc gatctgctgc tgcgtgatga ggacggcgca ctgttggcac
    10081 gtgtgccgca ggctctgtac caagactatt ggacgaatca cggtattgtg gacctgccgc
    10141 tgctgcgcga accgcgtggt agcttgaccc tgagcagcga actggcggag tggcgtgagc
    10201 aagactgggt cacccaaagc gacgcgtcta acctgtacct ggaggcaccg gatcgccgtc
    10261 acggtcgctt tttccctgag agcatcgcgc tgcgcagcta ctttcgcggt gaagcgcgtg
    10321 cgcgtccgga tatcccgcat cgtatcgagg gcatgggcct ggtcggcgtc gaatctcgtc
    10381 aggatggcga cgctgcggaa tggcgtctga cgggtctgcg tccgggtccg gcacgcattg
    10441 ttctggacga tggtgccgag gcgatccctc tgcgtgttct gcctgacgat tgggcgctgg
    10501 atgacgcgac cgtcgaagaa gtggattacg cctttttgta ccgccacgtt atggcgtatt
    10561 acgagctggt gtatccattc atgagcgaca aggtgttttc cctggctgat cgttgcaaat
    10621 gtgaaacgta cgcacgtctg atgtggcaga tgtgtgatcc gcagaaccgc aacaagtcct
    10681 attacatgcc gagcacccgc gaactgtcgg caccgaaagc tcgtttgttc ttgaagtatc
    10741 tggcccacgt ggaaggccag gcacgcctgc aagcacctcc gccagcgggt ccggcacgca
    10801 ttgaatctaa agcccagttg gcggcagagc tgcgtaaagc cgtcgacctg gagctgtctg
    10861 tgatgctgca atacctgtac gcggcgtata gcattccgaa ctatgcacag ggccaacaac
    10921 gtgttcgtga cggtgcgtgg accgccgagc agctgcaact ggcgtgcggt agcggtgacc
    10981 gtcgccgtga tggcggtatt cgtgcagcac tgctggaaat tgctcatgaa gaaatgattc
    11041 attacctggt cgttaacaac ctgctgatgg ccctgggcga gccgttctac gcgggtgtcc
    11101 cgctgatggg cgaagcggca cgtcaggcgt ttggcctgga caccgagttc gctctggaac
    11161 cgtttagcga aagcacgctg gcacgttttg ttcgtctgga atggccgcac tttatcccag
    11221 caccgggcaa atccatcgcg gactgctatg ccgccattcg tcaggcgttt ttggatctgc
    11281 cggacttgtt tggtggcgag gcaggtaagc gtggcggtga acaccacctg ttcctgaatg
    11341 agctgaccaa ccgtgcgcat ccgggttatc aactggaagt tttcgatcgc gactcggcgc
    11401 tgtttggtat tgcatttgtg accgatcagg gcgaaggtgg cgctctggac agcccgcact
    11461 acgaacatag ccattttcaa cgtctgcgtg aaatgagcgc gcgtatcatg gctcaaagcg
    11521 caccgttcga accggcgctg ccggcgttgc gtaatccggt tctggatgag agcccgggtt
    11581 gccaacgtgt cgcagacggt cgtgcgcgtg cgctgatggc attgtaccaa ggcgtttatg
    11641 agctgatgtt tgcgatgatg gcgcagcact tcgccgtgaa accgctgggt agcttgcgtc
    11701 gcagccgcct gatgaacgca gcaatcgatc tgatgaccgg tctgttgcgt ccgctgagct
    11761 gcgcgctgat gaacctgcca agcggcatcg ccggtcgcac ggccggtccg ccgctgccgg
    11821 gtccggttga cacccgtagc tatgacgact acgcgctggg ctgtcgcatg ctggcacgcc
    11881 gttgcgagcg tctgctggag caggcgagca tgctggaacc gggttggctg ccggatgcgc
    11941 agatggagct gctggatttc tatcgtcgcc aaatgctgga cttggcgtgc ggcaaactga
    12001 gccgcgaggc ctaagcttac tatactctag agaaagagga gaaatactag aatggagaac
    12061 cgtgagccac cactgttgcc agcccgttgg agcagcgcct atgtctctta ttggagcccg
    12121 atgctgccgg atgaccagct gaccagcggc tattgctggt tcgactatga acgtgacatc
    12181 tgtcgtattg acggcctgtt caatccgtgg agcgagcgtg atactggtta tcgcctgtgg
    12241 atgtcggagg ttggtaatgc ggccagcggc cgtacctgga aacaaaaagt cgcctatggt
    12301 cgtgagcgta ccgccctggg tgaacagctg tgtgagcgtc cgctggatga tgagactggc
    12361 ccttttgccg aattgttcct gccacgcgat gtcctgcgcc gtctgggtgc ccgtcacatt
    12421 ggccgtcgcg tggttctggg tcgcgaagcg gacggttggc gttaccagcg cccaggtaaa
    12481 ggtccgagca ccctgtacct ggatgcggcg agcggcactc cactgcgcat ggtcaccggc
    12541 gatgaagcgt cgcgtgcaag cctgcgtgat tttccgaatg tgagcgaggc ggagatcccg
    12601 gacgcggttt tcgcggccaa gcgctaagct tttactactc tagagaaaga ggagaaatac
    12661 tagaatgaag attctggtca ttggtgctgg tccagctggt ctggttttcg catcccaact
    12721 gaagcaggca cgccctttgt gggccattga catcgtggag aagaatgacg agcaagaagt
    12781 gctgggctgg ggtgtcgtgc tgcctggccg tccgggtcag cacccggcga acccgctgtc
    12841 ctatctggat gcaccggagc gtctgaatcc gcaatttctg gaggacttca aactggtgca
    12901 tcataatgag ccgtccttga tgtccacggg cgttttgttg tgcggcgtgg agcgtcgcgg
    12961 tctggttcac gcgctgcgcg ataagtgccg cagccaaggc attgctattc gtttcgaaag
    13021 cccgttgctg gaacacggtg agctgccgct ggcggactat gatctggtgg tcctggctaa
    13081 tggtgttaat cacaaaaccg cgcatttcac cgaggctctg gtcccgcagg ttgactacgg
    13141 ccgcaataag tacatttggt atggcactag ccagctgttc gatcagatga atctggtttt
    13201 tcgtacccat ggtaaagata tctttatcgc gcatgcctat aagtatagcg ataccatgag
    13261 cacgttcatt gtcgaatgta gcgaagagac ttacgcacgc gcacgcctgg gcgaaatgtc
    13321 cgaagaggcg agcgcagaat acgttgctaa ggtgttccag gccgagctgg gtggtcacgg
    13381 cctggtgagc cagccgggtc tgggttggcg taacttcatg acgttgtctc atgaccgttg
    13441 tcatgatggt aagttggttc tgctgggtga cgcgctgcaa agcggtcact ttagcatcgg
    13501 ccacggcacc acgatggccg tggtggtggc gcagctgctg gttaaagcgc tgtgtaccga
    13561 agatggtgtg cctgccgcgc tgaaacgttt cgaagagcgt gccctgccgc tggtgcagtt
    13621 gttccgtggc cacgcagaca acagccgcgt ttggttcgaa accgtcgaag agcgcatgca
    13681 cctgtcctcg gcggaatttg tgcaaagctt cgacgcacgc cgcaaaagcc tgccgccgat
    13741 gccggaagca ctggcgcaga atctgcgtta tgctttgcag cgctgagctt cagatactct
    13801 agagaaagag gagaaatact agaatgaaaa gagctatcat cgttggtggt ggtttggctg
    13861 gtggtttgac cgctatctac ttggctaaga gaggttacga agttcacgtt gttgaaaaga
    13921 gaggtgaccc attgagagac ttgtcgtctt acgttgacgt tgtttctagt agagctatcg
    13981 gtgtttctat gaccgttaga ggtatcaagt ctgttttggc tgctggtatc ccaagagctg
    14041 aattggacgc ttgtggtgaa ccaatcgttg ctatggcttt ctctgttggt ggtcaataca
    14101 gaatgagaga attgaagcca ttggaagatt tcagaccatt gtctttgaac agagctgctt
    14161 tccaaaagtt gttgaacaag tacgctaact tggctggtgt tagatactac ttcgaacaca
    14221 agtgtttgga cgttgacttg gacggtaagt ctgttttgat ccaaggtaag gacggtcaac
    14281 cacaaagatt gcaaggtgac atgatcatcg gtgctgacgg tgctcactct gctgttagac
    14341 aagctatgca atctggtttg agaagattcg agttccaaca aaccttcttc agacacggtt
    14401 acaagacctt ggttttgcca gacgctcagg ctttgggtta cagaaaggac accttgtact
    14461 tcttcggtat ggactctggt ggtttgttcg ctggtagagc tgctaccatc ccagacggtt
    14521 ctgtttctat cgctgtttgt ttgccatact ctggttctcc atctttgacc accaccgacg
    14581 aaccaaccat gagagctttc ttcgacagat acttcggtgg tttgccacgc gacgctcgcg
    14641 acgaaatgtt gagacaattc ttggctaagc catctaacga cttgatcaac gttcgatctt
    14701 ctaccttcca ctacaagggt aacgttttgt tgttgggtga cgctgctcac gctaccgctc
    14761 cattcttggg tcaaggtatg aacatggctt tggaagatgc tagaaccttc gttgaattgt
    14821 tggacagaca ccaaggtgac caagacaagg ctttcccaga gttcaccgaa ttgagaaagg
    14881 ttcaagctga cgctatgcaa gacatggcta gagctaacta cgacgttttg tcttgttcta
    14941 acccaatctt cttcatgaga gctagataca ccagatacat gcactctaag ttcccaggtt
    15001 tgtacccacc agacatggct gaaaagttgt acttcacctc tgaaccatac gacagattgc
    15061 aacaaatcca aagaaagcaa aacgtttggt acaagatcgg tagagttaac taggctttgt
    15121 ggcttcaaat aaaacgaaag gctcagtcga aagactgggc ctttcgtttt atctgttgtt
    15181 tgtcggtgaa cgctctctac tagagtcaca ctggctcacc ttcgggtggg cctttctgcg
    15241 cgctggga
//
