# Supplementary material for: CyanOperon: an operon building expansion for the CyanoGate MoClo toolkit
Source: bioRxiv preprint, doi:10.64898/2026.02.24.707249, version 1 (2026-02-24)
Supplement: Materials S2 [file 707249_file03.zip › J23107 TSS-B0034-VioABCDE-TrrnB.gb]

LOCUS       J23110_TSS-B0034       15248 bp    DNA     circular SYN 22-FEB-2026
DEFINITION  synthetic circular DNA.
ACCESSION   .
VERSION     .
KEYWORDS    .
SOURCE      synthetic DNA construct
  ORGANISM  synthetic DNA construct
REFERENCE   1  (bases 1 to 15248)
  AUTHORS   .
  TITLE     Direct Submission
  JOURNAL   Exported Feb 22, 2026 from SnapGene 8.2.2
            https://www.snapgene.com
FEATURES             Location/Qualifiers
     source          1..15248
                     /mol_type="other DNA"
                     /organism="synthetic DNA construct"
     source          7663..7694
                     /mol_type="other DNA"
                     /organism="recombinant plasmid"
     terminator      1..58
                     /label=his operon terminator
     rep_origin      240..634
                     /label=RSF1010 oriV
     CDS             2302..3273
                     /label=RSF1010 RepB
     CDS             3784..4623
                     /label=RSF1010 RepA
     CDS             4610..5461
                     /label=RSF1010 RepC
     CDS             complement(5584..6399)
                     /label=KanR
     CDS             complement(6554..7345)
                     /label=AmpR
     CDS             complement(7346..7414)
                     /label=AmpR
     promoter        complement(7415..7519)
                     /label=AmpR promoter
     terminator      7609..7652
                     /label=bacterial terminator
     misc_feature    7655..7658
                     /label=TGCC
     misc_feature    7659..7662
                     /label=GGAG
     misc_feature    7663..7694
                     /label=PJ23107 TSS
                     /label=Bba_J23107
     misc_feature    7695..7698
                     /label=TACT
     misc_feature    7699..7723
                     /label=B0034
     misc_feature    7724..8980
                     /label=VioA
     misc_feature    8981..8984
                     /label=GCTT
     misc_feature    8985..8988
                     /label=pOP1 scar
                     /label=L1P1 scar
     misc_feature    8989..8992
                     /label=TACT
     misc_feature    8993..9017
                     /label=B0034
     misc_feature    9018..12014
                     /label=VioB
     misc_feature    12015..12018
                     /label=CGTT
     misc_feature    12019..12022
                     /label=pOP2 scar
                     /label=L1P2 scar
     misc_feature    12023..12026
                     /label=TACT
     misc_feature    12027..12051
                     /label=B0034
     misc_feature    12052..12627
                     /label=VioE
     misc_feature    12628..12631
                     /label=GCTT
     misc_feature    12632..12635
                     /label=pOP3 scar
                     /label=L1P3 scar
     misc_feature    12636..12639
                     /label=TACT
     misc_feature    12640..12664
                     /label=B0034
     misc_feature    12665..13786
                     /label=VioD
     misc_feature    13787..13790
                     /label=GCTT
     misc_feature    13791..13794
                     /label=pOP4 scar
                     /label=L1P4 scar
     misc_feature    13795..13798
                     /label=TACT
     misc_feature    13799..13823
                     /label=B0034
     misc_feature    13824..15113
                     /label=VioC
     misc_feature    13946
                     /label=T to G
     misc_feature    14129
                     /label=C to T
     misc_feature    14798
                     /label=C to T
     misc_feature    15114..15117
                     /label=GCTT
     misc_feature    15118..15121
                     /label=pOP5 scar
                     /label=L1P5 scar
     misc_feature    15122..15125
                     /label=GCTT
     terminator      15126..15197
                     /label=TrrnB terminator
                     /label=rrnB T1 terminator
     terminator      15213..15240
                     /label=T7Te terminator
     misc_feature    15241..15244
                     /label=CGCT
     misc_feature    15245..15248
                     /label=GGGA
ORIGIN
        1 tccggcaaaa aagggcaagg tgtcaccacc ctgccctttt tctttaaaac cgaaaagatt
       61 acttcgcgtt atgcaggctt cctcgctcac tgactcgctg cgctcggtcg ttcggctgcg
      121 gcgagcggta tcagctcact caaaggcggt aatcaattga gttcttttac cctcagccga
      181 aatgcctgcc gttgctagac attgccagcc agtgcccgtc actcccgtac taactgtcac
      241 gaacccctgc aataactgtc acgcccccct gcaataactg tcacgaaccc ctgcaataac
      301 tgtcacgccc ccaaacctgc aaacccagca ggggcggggg ctggcggggt gttggaaaaa
      361 tccatccatg attatctaag aataatccac taggcgcggt tatcagcgcc cttgtggggc
      421 gctgctgccc ttgcccaata tgcccggcca gaggccggat agctggtcta ttcgctgcgc
      481 taggctacac accgccccac cgctgcgcgg cagggggaaa ggcgggcaaa gcccgctaaa
      541 ccccacacca aaccccgcag aaatacgctg gagcgctttt agccgcttta gcggcctttc
      601 cccctacccg aagggtgggg gcgcgtgtgc agccccgcag ggcctgtctc ggtcgatcat
      661 tcagcccggc tcatccttct ggcgtggcgg cagaccgaac aaggcgcggt cgtggtcgcg
      721 ttcaaggtac gcatccattg ccgccatgag ccgatcctcc ggccactcgc tgctgttcac
      781 cttggccaaa atcatggccc ccaccagcac cttgcgcctt gtttcgttct tgcgctcttg
      841 ctgctgttcc cttgcccgca cccgctgaat ttcggcattg attcgcgctc gttgttcttc
      901 gagcttggcc agccgatccg ccgccttgtt gctcccctta accatcttga caccccattg
      961 ttaatgtgct gtctcgtagg ctatcatgga ggcacagcgg cggcaatccc gaccctactt
     1021 tgtaggggag ggcgcactta ccggtttctc ttcgagaaac tggcctaacg gccacccttc
     1081 gggcggtgcg ctctccgagg gccattgcat ggagccgaaa agcaaaagca acagcgaggc
     1141 agcatggcga tttatcacct tacggcgaaa accggcagca ggtcgggcgg ccaatcggcc
     1201 agggccaagg ccgactacat ccagcgcgaa ggcaagtatg cccgcgacat ggatgaagtc
     1261 ttgcacgccg aatccgggca catgccggag ttcgtcgagc ggcccgccga ctactgggat
     1321 gctgccgacc tgtatgaacg cgccaatggg cggctgttca aggaggtcga atttgccctg
     1381 ccggtcgagc tgaccctcga ccagcagaag gcgctggcgt ccgagttcgc ccagcacctg
     1441 accggtgccg agcgcctgcc gtatacgctg gccatccatg ccggtggcgg cgagaacccg
     1501 cactgccacc tgatgatctc cgagcggatc aatgacggca tcgagcggcc cgccgctcag
     1561 tggttcaagc ggtacaacgg caagaccccg gagaagggcg gggcacagaa gaacgaagcg
     1621 ctcaagccca aggcatggct tgagcagacc cgcgaggcat gggccgacca tgccaaccgg
     1681 gcattagagc gggctggcca cgacgcccgc attgaccaca gaacacttga ggcgcagggc
     1741 atcgagcgcc tgcccggtgt tcacctgggg ccgaacgtgg tggagatgga aggccggggc
     1801 atccgcaccg accgggcaga cgtggccctg aacatcgaca ccgccaacgc ccagatcatc
     1861 gacttacagg aataccggga ggcaatagac catgaacgca atcgacagag tgaagaaatc
     1921 cagaggcatc aacgagttag cggagcagat cgaaccgctg gcccagagca tggcgacact
     1981 ggccgacgaa gcccggcagg tcatgagcca gacccagcag gccagcgagg cgcaggcggc
     2041 ggagtggctg aaagcccagc gccagacagg ggcggcatgg gtggagctgg ccaaagagtt
     2101 gcgggaggta gccgccgagg tgagcagcgc cgcgcagagc gcccggagcg cgtcgcgggg
     2161 gtggcactgg aagctatggc taaccgtgat gctggcttcc atgatgccta cggtggtgct
     2221 gctgatcgca tcgttgctct tgctcgacct gacgccactg acaaccgagg acggctcgat
     2281 ctggctgcgc ttggtggccc gatgaagaac gacaggactt tgcaggccat aggccgacag
     2341 ctcaaggcca tgggctgtga gcgcttcgat atcggcgtca gggacgccac caccggccag
     2401 atgatgaacc gggaatggtc agccgccgaa gtgctccaga acacgccatg gctcaagcgg
     2461 atgaatgccc agggcaatga cgtgtatatc aggcccgccg agcaggagcg gcatggtctg
     2521 gtgctggtgg acgacctcag cgagtttgac ctggatgaca tgaaagccga gggccgggag
     2581 cctgccctgg tagtggaaac cagcccgaag aactatcagg catgggtcaa ggtggccgac
     2641 gccgcaggcg gtgaacttcg ggggcagatt gcccggacgc tggccagcga gtacgacgcc
     2701 gacccggcca gcgccgacag ccgccactat ggccgcttgg cgggcttcac caaccgcaag
     2761 gacaagcaca ccacccgcgc cggttatcag ccgtgggtgc tgctgcgtga atccaagggc
     2821 aagaccgcca ccgctggccc ggcgctggtg cagcaggctg gccagcagat cgagcaggcc
     2881 cagcggcagc aggagaaggc ccgcaggctg gccagcctcg aactgcccga gcggcagctt
     2941 agccgccacc ggcgcacggc gctggacgag taccgcagcg agatggccgg gctggtcaag
     3001 cgcttcggtg atgacctcag caagtgcgac tttatcgccg cgcagaagct ggccagccgg
     3061 ggccgcagtg ccgaggaaat cggcaaggcc atggccgagg ccagcccagc gctggcagag
     3121 cgcaagcccg gccacgaagc ggattacatc gagcgcaccg tcagcaaggt catgggtctg
     3181 cccagcgtcc agcttgcgcg ggccgagctg gcacgggcac cggcaccccg ccagcgaggc
     3241 atggacaggg gcgggccaga tttcagcatg tagtgcttgc gttggtactc acgcctgtta
     3301 tactatgagt actcacgcac agaagggggt tttatggaat acgaaaaaag cgcttcaggg
     3361 tcggtctacc tgatcaaaag tgacaagggc tattggttgc ccggtggctt tggttatacg
     3421 tcaaacaagg ccgaggctgg ccgcttttca gtcgctgata tggccagcct taaccttgac
     3481 ggctgcacct tgtccttgtt ccgcgaacac aagcctttcg gccccggcaa gtttctcggt
     3541 gactgatatg aaagaccaaa aggacaagca gaccggcgac ctgctggcca gccctgacgc
     3601 tgtacgccaa gcgcgatatg ccgagcgcat gaaggccaaa gggatgcgtc agcgcaagtt
     3661 ctggctgacc gacgacgaat acgaggcgct gcgcgagtgc ctggaagaac tcagagcggc
     3721 gcagggcggg ggtagtgacc ccgccagcgc ctaaccacca actgcctgca aaggaggcaa
     3781 tcaatggcta cccataagcc tatcaatatt ctggaggcgt tcgcagcagc gccgccaccg
     3841 ctggactacg ttttgcccaa catggtggcc ggtacggtcg gggcgctggt gtcgcccggt
     3901 ggtgccggta aatccatgct ggccctgcaa ctggccgcac agattgcagg cgggccggat
     3961 ctgctggagg tgggcgaact gcccaccggc ccggtgatct acctgcccgc cgaagatccg
     4021 cccaccgcca ttcatcaccg cctgcacgcc cttggggcgc acctcagcgc cgaggaacgg
     4081 caagccgtgg ctgacggcct gctgatccag ccgctgatcg gcagcctgcc caacatcatg
     4141 gccccggagt ggttcgacgg cctcaagcgc gccgccgagg gccgccgcct gatggtgctg
     4201 gacacgctgc gccggttcca catcgaggaa gaaaacgcca gcggccccat ggcccaggtc
     4261 atcggtcgca tggaggccat cgccgccgat accgggtgct ctatcgtgtt cctgcaccat
     4321 gccagcaagg gcgcggccat gatgggcgca ggcgaccagc agcaggccag ccggggcagc
     4381 tcggtactgg tcgataacat ccgctggcag tcctacctgt cgagcatgac cagcgccgag
     4441 gccgaggaat ggggtgtgga cgacgaccag cgccggttct tcgtccgctt cggtgtgagc
     4501 aaggccaact atggcgcacc gttcgctgat cggtggttca ggcggcatga cggcggggtg
     4561 ctcaagcccg ccgtgctgga gaggcagcgc aagagcaagg gggtgccccg tggtgaagcc
     4621 taagaacaag cacagcctca gccacgtccg gcacgacccg gcgcactgtc tggcccccgg
     4681 cctgttccgt gccctcaagc ggggcgagcg caagcgcagc aagctggacg tgacgtatga
     4741 ctacggcgac ggcaagcgga tcgagttcag cggcccggag ccgctgggcg ctgatgatct
     4801 gcgcatcctg caagggctgg tggccatggc tgggcctaat ggcctagtgc ttggcccgga
     4861 acccaagacc gaaggcggac ggcagctccg gctgttcctg gaacccaagt gggaggccgt
     4921 caccgctgat gccatggtgg tcaaaggtag ctatcgggcg ctggcaaagg aaatcggggc
     4981 agaggtcgat agtggtgggg cgctcaagca catacaggac tgcatcgagc gcctttggaa
     5041 ggtatccatc atcgcccaga atggccgcaa gcggcagggg tttcggctgc tgtcggagta
     5101 cgccagcgac gaggcggacg ggcgcctgta cgtggccctg aaccccttga tcgcgcaggc
     5161 cgtcatgggt ggcggccagc atgtgcgcat cagcatggac gaggtgcggg cgctggacag
     5221 cgaaaccgcc cgcctgctgc accagcggct gtgtggctgg atcgaccccg gcaaaaccgg
     5281 caaggcttcc atagatacct tgtgcggcta tgtctggccg tcagaggcca gtggttcgac
     5341 catgcgcaag cgccgccagc gggtgcgcga ggcgttgccg gagctggtcg cgctgggctg
     5401 gacggtaacc gagttcgcgg cgggcaagta cgacatcacc cggcccaagg cggcaggctg
     5461 acccccccca ctctattgta aacaagacat ttttatcttt tatattcaat ggcttatttt
     5521 cctgctaatt ggtaatacca tggtaccgct ctgccagtgt tacaaccaat taaccaattc
     5581 tgattagaaa aactcatcga gcatcaaatg aaactgcaat ttattcatat caggattatc
     5641 aataccatat ttttgaaaaa gccgtttctg taatgaagga gaaaactcac cgaggcagtt
     5701 ccataggatg gcaagatcct ggtatcggtc tgcgattccg actcgtccaa catcaataca
     5761 acctattaat ttcccctcgt caaaaataag gttatcaagt gagaaatcac catgagtgac
     5821 gactgaatcc ggtgagaatg gcaaaagctt atgcatttct ttccagactt gttcaacagg
     5881 ccagccatta cgctcgtcat caaaatcact cgcatcaacc aaaccgttat tcattcgtga
     5941 ttgcgcctga gcgagacgaa atacgcgatc gctgttaaaa ggacaattac aaacaggaat
     6001 cgaatgcaac cggcgcagga acactgccag cgcatcaaca atattttcac ctgaatcagg
     6061 atattcttct aatacctgga atgctgtttt cccggggatc gcagtggtga gtaaccatgc
     6121 atcatcagga gtacggataa aatgcttgat ggtcggaaga ggcataaatt ccgtcagcca
     6181 gtttagtctg accatctcat ctgtaacatc attggcaacg ctacctttgc catgtttcag
     6241 aaacaactct ggcgcatcgg gcttcccata caatcgatag attgtcgcac ctgattgccc
     6301 gacattatcg cgagcccatt tatacccata taaatcagca tccatgttgg aatttaatcg
     6361 cggcctggag caagacgttt cccgttgaat atggctcata acaccccttg tattactgtt
     6421 tatgtaagca gacagtttta ttgttcatga tgatatattt ttatcttgtg caatgtaaca
     6481 tcagagattt tgagacacaa cgtggctttg ttgaataaat cgaacttttg ctgagttgaa
     6541 ggatcagctc gagttaccaa tgcttaatca gtgaggcacc tatctcagcg atctgtctat
     6601 ttcgttcatc catagttgcc tgactccccg tcgtgtagat aactacgata cgggagggct
     6661 taccatctgg ccccagtgct gcaatgatac cgcgagaccc acgctcaccg gctccagatt
     6721 tatcagcaat aaaccagcca gccggaaggg ccgagcgcag aagtggtcct gcaactttat
     6781 ccgcctccat ccagtctatt aattgttgcc gggaagctag agtaagtagt tcgccagtta
     6841 atagtttgcg caacgttgtt gccattgcta caggcatcgt ggtgtcacgc tcgtcgtttg
     6901 gtatggcttc attcagctcc ggttcccaac gatcaaggcg agttacatga tcccccatgt
     6961 tgtgcaaaaa agcggttagc tccttcggtc ctccgatcgt tgtcagaagt aagttggccg
     7021 cagtgttatc actcatggtt atggcagcac tgcataattc tcttactgtc atgccatccg
     7081 taagatgctt ttctgtgact ggtgagtact caaccaagtc attctgagaa tagtgtatgc
     7141 ggcgaccgag ttgctcttgc ccggcgtcaa tacgggataa taccgcgcca catagcagaa
     7201 ctttaaaagt gctcatcatt ggaaaacgtt cttcggggcg aaaactctca aggatcttac
     7261 cgctgttgag atccagttcg atgtaaccca ctcgtgcacc caactgatct tcagcatctt
     7321 ttactttcac cagcgtttct gggtgagcaa aaacaggaag gcaaaatgcc gcaaaaaagg
     7381 gaataagggc gacacggaaa tgttgaatac tcatactctt cctttttcaa tattattgaa
     7441 gcatttatca gggttattgt ctcatgagcg gatacatatt tgaatgtatt tagaaaaata
     7501 aacaaatagg ggttccgcgc acatttcccc gaaaagtgcc acctgacgtc taagaaacca
     7561 ttattatcat gacattaacc tataaaaata ggcgtatcac gaggcagaat ttcagataaa
     7621 aaaaatcctt agctttcgct aaggatgatt tctgtgccgg agtttacggc tagctcagcc
     7681 ctaggtatta tgcttactct agagaaagag gagaaatact agaatgaaac attcttccga
     7741 tatctgcatt gttggtgctg gtatttctgg tttgacgtgc gcaagccatc tgctggacag
     7801 cccggcatgc cgtggtctga gcctgcgtat ctttgacatg cagcaagaag ccggtggccg
     7861 tatccgcagc aaaatgctgg atggtaaggc aagcattgaa ctgggcgcag gtcgctactc
     7921 ccctcagttg cacccgcatt tccaaagcgc aatgcagcac tatagccaaa agagcgaagt
     7981 ctatccgttc acccagttga agttcaaatc tcacgtgcag caaaagctga agcgcgccat
     8041 gaatgaactg tccccgcgtc tgaaagagca tggtaaagag agctttttgc agtttgtcag
     8101 ccgttatcaa ggtcacgata gcgcggttgg tatgatccgc tctatgggtt acgacgcact
     8161 gttcctgccg gatatcagcg cagaaatggc ctacgacatt gtgggtaagc acccggagat
     8221 ccagagcgtg acggacaacg acgcgaacca atggtttgca gcggaaacgg gctttgctgg
     8281 tctgattcag ggcatcaagg ctaaggttaa ggcggcaggc gcgcgtttta gcctgggtta
     8341 tcgtctgctg agcgtccgta ccgacggtga cggctacctg ctgcaactgg ccggtgacga
     8401 cggctggaaa ctggagcacc gtacccgcca tctgattctg gcgattccgc cgagcgcgat
     8461 ggcgggtttg aatgttgatt ttccagaagc ctggtccggt gcgcgctatg gcagcctgcc
     8521 gctgtttaag ggctttctga cgtacggtga gccgtggtgg ttggactaca aactggacga
     8581 tcaggtgctg attgttgaca acccgctgcg caaaatctat ttcaaaggcg ataagtacct
     8641 gttcttctat accgatagcg agatggcgaa ttactggcgc ggttgtgtcg cggagggcga
     8701 ggacggttac ctggagcaaa ttcgcaccca tttggctagc gcactgggta tcgtccgtga
     8761 acgtatcccg caaccgctgg cacacgttca caagtattgg gcgcacggcg ttgagttttg
     8821 ccgtgattct gatattgacc acccgagcgc actgtctcat cgcgacagcg gtatcatcgc
     8881 gtgctccgat gcgtacacgg agcattgtgg ttggatggag ggcggtctgc tgagcgcccg
     8941 tgaggcaagc cgtctgctgt tgcagcgtat cgccgcgtga gcttgcaata ctctagagaa
     9001 agaggagaaa tactagaatg agcattctgg atttcccgcg tatccacttc cgtggctggg
     9061 cccgtgtcaa tgcgccgacc gcgaaccgcg atccgcacgg ccacatcgat atggccagca
     9121 ataccgtggc gatggcgggt gagccgttcg acctggcacg ccatcctacg gagttccacc
     9181 gtcatctgcg ctccctgggt ccgcgcttcg gcttggatgg tcgtgctgac ccggaaggcc
     9241 cgttcagcct ggccgagggc tacaacgctg ccggtaacaa ccacttttcg tgggagagcg
     9301 caaccgttag ccacgtgcaa tgggatggcg gtgaggcgga tcgtggtgac ggtctggtcg
     9361 gtgctcgttt ggcactgtgg ggtcactaca atgattatct gcgtaccacc ttcaatcgtg
     9421 ctcgttgggt cgacagcgac ccgacgcgcc gtgacgctgc acaaatctat gcgggccaat
     9481 tcaccattag cccggctggt gccggtccgg gtacgccgtg gctgtttacg gcagacattg
     9541 atgatagcca tggtgcacgt tggacgcgtg gcggccacat tgcagagcgt ggcggccact
     9601 tcttggatga agagtttggt ctggcacgcc tgtttcagtt ctctgtgccg aaagatcacc
     9661 cacattttct gtttcacccg ggtccgtttg attccgaggc ctggcgtcgt ctgcaattgg
     9721 ctctggagga tgacgacgtt ctgggtctga ccgtgcaata tgcgttgttc aatatgagca
     9781 ccccgcctca gccgaacagc ccggtttttc acgatatggt cggtgttgtc ggtctgtggc
     9841 gtcgtggtga actggcgagc tacccggctg gtcgtctgct gcgtccgcgt caaccgggtc
     9901 tgggtgacct gaccctgcgc gtcaacggtg gtcgcgttgc gctgaatttg gcgtgtgcca
     9961 ttccgttcag cactcgtgcc gcgcagccaa gcgcaccgga ccgcctgacc ccggacctgg
    10021 gtgccaaact gccgctgggc gatctgctgc tgcgtgatga ggacggcgca ctgttggcac
    10081 gtgtgccgca ggctctgtac caagactatt ggacgaatca cggtattgtg gacctgccgc
    10141 tgctgcgcga accgcgtggt agcttgaccc tgagcagcga actggcggag tggcgtgagc
    10201 aagactgggt cacccaaagc gacgcgtcta acctgtacct ggaggcaccg gatcgccgtc
    10261 acggtcgctt tttccctgag agcatcgcgc tgcgcagcta ctttcgcggt gaagcgcgtg
    10321 cgcgtccgga tatcccgcat cgtatcgagg gcatgggcct ggtcggcgtc gaatctcgtc
    10381 aggatggcga cgctgcggaa tggcgtctga cgggtctgcg tccgggtccg gcacgcattg
    10441 ttctggacga tggtgccgag gcgatccctc tgcgtgttct gcctgacgat tgggcgctgg
    10501 atgacgcgac cgtcgaagaa gtggattacg cctttttgta ccgccacgtt atggcgtatt
    10561 acgagctggt gtatccattc atgagcgaca aggtgttttc cctggctgat cgttgcaaat
    10621 gtgaaacgta cgcacgtctg atgtggcaga tgtgtgatcc gcagaaccgc aacaagtcct
    10681 attacatgcc gagcacccgc gaactgtcgg caccgaaagc tcgtttgttc ttgaagtatc
    10741 tggcccacgt ggaaggccag gcacgcctgc aagcacctcc gccagcgggt ccggcacgca
    10801 ttgaatctaa agcccagttg gcggcagagc tgcgtaaagc cgtcgacctg gagctgtctg
    10861 tgatgctgca atacctgtac gcggcgtata gcattccgaa ctatgcacag ggccaacaac
    10921 gtgttcgtga cggtgcgtgg accgccgagc agctgcaact ggcgtgcggt agcggtgacc
    10981 gtcgccgtga tggcggtatt cgtgcagcac tgctggaaat tgctcatgaa gaaatgattc
    11041 attacctggt cgttaacaac ctgctgatgg ccctgggcga gccgttctac gcgggtgtcc
    11101 cgctgatggg cgaagcggca cgtcaggcgt ttggcctgga caccgagttc gctctggaac
    11161 cgtttagcga aagcacgctg gcacgttttg ttcgtctgga atggccgcac tttatcccag
    11221 caccgggcaa atccatcgcg gactgctatg ccgccattcg tcaggcgttt ttggatctgc
    11281 cggacttgtt tggtggcgag gcaggtaagc gtggcggtga acaccacctg ttcctgaatg
    11341 agctgaccaa ccgtgcgcat ccgggttatc aactggaagt tttcgatcgc gactcggcgc
    11401 tgtttggtat tgcatttgtg accgatcagg gcgaaggtgg cgctctggac agcccgcact
    11461 acgaacatag ccattttcaa cgtctgcgtg aaatgagcgc gcgtatcatg gctcaaagcg
    11521 caccgttcga accggcgctg ccggcgttgc gtaatccggt tctggatgag agcccgggtt
    11581 gccaacgtgt cgcagacggt cgtgcgcgtg cgctgatggc attgtaccaa ggcgtttatg
    11641 agctgatgtt tgcgatgatg gcgcagcact tcgccgtgaa accgctgggt agcttgcgtc
    11701 gcagccgcct gatgaacgca gcaatcgatc tgatgaccgg tctgttgcgt ccgctgagct
    11761 gcgcgctgat gaacctgcca agcggcatcg ccggtcgcac ggccggtccg ccgctgccgg
    11821 gtccggttga cacccgtagc tatgacgact acgcgctggg ctgtcgcatg ctggcacgcc
    11881 gttgcgagcg tctgctggag caggcgagca tgctggaacc gggttggctg ccggatgcgc
    11941 agatggagct gctggatttc tatcgtcgcc aaatgctgga cttggcgtgc ggcaaactga
    12001 gccgcgaggc ctaagcttac tatactctag agaaagagga gaaatactag aatggagaac
    12061 cgtgagccac cactgttgcc agcccgttgg agcagcgcct atgtctctta ttggagcccg
    12121 atgctgccgg atgaccagct gaccagcggc tattgctggt tcgactatga acgtgacatc
    12181 tgtcgtattg acggcctgtt caatccgtgg agcgagcgtg atactggtta tcgcctgtgg
    12241 atgtcggagg ttggtaatgc ggccagcggc cgtacctgga aacaaaaagt cgcctatggt
    12301 cgtgagcgta ccgccctggg tgaacagctg tgtgagcgtc cgctggatga tgagactggc
    12361 ccttttgccg aattgttcct gccacgcgat gtcctgcgcc gtctgggtgc ccgtcacatt
    12421 ggccgtcgcg tggttctggg tcgcgaagcg gacggttggc gttaccagcg cccaggtaaa
    12481 ggtccgagca ccctgtacct ggatgcggcg agcggcactc cactgcgcat ggtcaccggc
    12541 gatgaagcgt cgcgtgcaag cctgcgtgat tttccgaatg tgagcgaggc ggagatcccg
    12601 gacgcggttt tcgcggccaa gcgctaagct tttactactc tagagaaaga ggagaaatac
    12661 tagaatgaag attctggtca ttggtgctgg tccagctggt ctggttttcg catcccaact
    12721 gaagcaggca cgccctttgt gggccattga catcgtggag aagaatgacg agcaagaagt
    12781 gctgggctgg ggtgtcgtgc tgcctggccg tccgggtcag cacccggcga acccgctgtc
    12841 ctatctggat gcaccggagc gtctgaatcc gcaatttctg gaggacttca aactggtgca
    12901 tcataatgag ccgtccttga tgtccacggg cgttttgttg tgcggcgtgg agcgtcgcgg
    12961 tctggttcac gcgctgcgcg ataagtgccg cagccaaggc attgctattc gtttcgaaag
    13021 cccgttgctg gaacacggtg agctgccgct ggcggactat gatctggtgg tcctggctaa
    13081 tggtgttaat cacaaaaccg cgcatttcac cgaggctctg gtcccgcagg ttgactacgg
    13141 ccgcaataag tacatttggt atggcactag ccagctgttc gatcagatga atctggtttt
    13201 tcgtacccat ggtaaagata tctttatcgc gcatgcctat aagtatagcg ataccatgag
    13261 cacgttcatt gtcgaatgta gcgaagagac ttacgcacgc gcacgcctgg gcgaaatgtc
    13321 cgaagaggcg agcgcagaat acgttgctaa ggtgttccag gccgagctgg gtggtcacgg
    13381 cctggtgagc cagccgggtc tgggttggcg taacttcatg acgttgtctc atgaccgttg
    13441 tcatgatggt aagttggttc tgctgggtga cgcgctgcaa agcggtcact ttagcatcgg
    13501 ccacggcacc acgatggccg tggtggtggc gcagctgctg gttaaagcgc tgtgtaccga
    13561 agatggtgtg cctgccgcgc tgaaacgttt cgaagagcgt gccctgccgc tggtgcagtt
    13621 gttccgtggc cacgcagaca acagccgcgt ttggttcgaa accgtcgaag agcgcatgca
    13681 cctgtcctcg gcggaatttg tgcaaagctt cgacgcacgc cgcaaaagcc tgccgccgat
    13741 gccggaagca ctggcgcaga atctgcgtta tgctttgcag cgctgagctt cagatactct
    13801 agagaaagag gagaaatact agaatgaaaa gagctatcat cgttggtggt ggtttggctg
    13861 gtggtttgac cgctatctac ttggctaaga gaggttacga agttcacgtt gttgaaaaga
    13921 gaggtgaccc attgagagac ttgtcgtctt acgttgacgt tgtttctagt agagctatcg
    13981 gtgtttctat gaccgttaga ggtatcaagt ctgttttggc tgctggtatc ccaagagctg
    14041 aattggacgc ttgtggtgaa ccaatcgttg ctatggcttt ctctgttggt ggtcaataca
    14101 gaatgagaga attgaagcca ttggaagatt tcagaccatt gtctttgaac agagctgctt
    14161 tccaaaagtt gttgaacaag tacgctaact tggctggtgt tagatactac ttcgaacaca
    14221 agtgtttgga cgttgacttg gacggtaagt ctgttttgat ccaaggtaag gacggtcaac
    14281 cacaaagatt gcaaggtgac atgatcatcg gtgctgacgg tgctcactct gctgttagac
    14341 aagctatgca atctggtttg agaagattcg agttccaaca aaccttcttc agacacggtt
    14401 acaagacctt ggttttgcca gacgctcagg ctttgggtta cagaaaggac accttgtact
    14461 tcttcggtat ggactctggt ggtttgttcg ctggtagagc tgctaccatc ccagacggtt
    14521 ctgtttctat cgctgtttgt ttgccatact ctggttctcc atctttgacc accaccgacg
    14581 aaccaaccat gagagctttc ttcgacagat acttcggtgg tttgccacgc gacgctcgcg
    14641 acgaaatgtt gagacaattc ttggctaagc catctaacga cttgatcaac gttcgatctt
    14701 ctaccttcca ctacaagggt aacgttttgt tgttgggtga cgctgctcac gctaccgctc
    14761 cattcttggg tcaaggtatg aacatggctt tggaagatgc tagaaccttc gttgaattgt
    14821 tggacagaca ccaaggtgac caagacaagg ctttcccaga gttcaccgaa ttgagaaagg
    14881 ttcaagctga cgctatgcaa gacatggcta gagctaacta cgacgttttg tcttgttcta
    14941 acccaatctt cttcatgaga gctagataca ccagatacat gcactctaag ttcccaggtt
    15001 tgtacccacc agacatggct gaaaagttgt acttcacctc tgaaccatac gacagattgc
    15061 aacaaatcca aagaaagcaa aacgtttggt acaagatcgg tagagttaac taggctttgt
    15121 ggcttcaaat aaaacgaaag gctcagtcga aagactgggc ctttcgtttt atctgttgtt
    15181 tgtcggtgaa cgctctctac tagagtcaca ctggctcacc ttcgggtggg cctttctgcg
    15241 cgctggga
//
