# Supplementary material for: CyanOperon: an operon building expansion for the CyanoGate MoClo toolkit
Source: bioRxiv preprint, doi:10.64898/2026.02.24.707249, version 1 (2026-02-24)
Supplement: Materials S2 [file 707249_file03.zip › J23110 TSS-B0034-VioABCDE-TrrnB.gb]

LOCUS       CT.566_J23101-B0       15248 bp    DNA     circular SYN 19-FEB-2026
DEFINITION  synthetic circular DNA
ACCESSION   .
VERSION     .
KEYWORDS    .
SOURCE      synthetic DNA construct
  ORGANISM  synthetic DNA construct
REFERENCE   1  (bases 1 to 15248)
  AUTHORS   .
  TITLE     Direct Submission
  JOURNAL   Exported Feb 19, 2026 from SnapGene 8.2.2
            https://www.snapgene.com
FEATURES             Location/Qualifiers
     source          1..15248
                     /mol_type="other DNA"
                     /organism="synthetic DNA construct"
     terminator      1..58
                     /label=his operon terminator
     rep_origin      240..634
                     /label=RSF1010 oriV
     CDS             2302..3273
                     /label=RSF1010 RepB
     CDS             3784..4623
                     /label=RSF1010 RepA
     CDS             4610..5461
                     /label=RSF1010 RepC
     CDS             complement(5584..6399)
                     /label=KanR
     CDS             complement(6554..7345)
                     /label=AmpR
     CDS             complement(7346..7414)
                     /label=AmpR
     promoter        complement(7415..7519)
                     /label=AmpR promoter
     terminator      7609..7652
                     /label=bacterial terminator
     misc_feature    7655..7658
                     /label=TGCC
     misc_feature    7659..7662
                     /label=GGAG
     misc_feature    7663..7694
                     /label=PJ23110 TSS
     misc_feature    7695..7698
                     /label=TACT
     misc_feature    7699..7723
                     /label=B0034
     misc_feature    7724..8980
                     /label=VioA
     misc_feature    8981..8984
                     /label=GCTT
     misc_feature    8985..8988
                     /label=pOP1 scar
                     /label=L1P1 scar
     misc_feature    8989..8992
                     /label=TACT
     misc_feature    8993..9017
                     /label=B0034
     misc_feature    9018..12014
                     /label=VioB
     misc_feature    12015..12018
                     /label=CGTT
     misc_feature    12019..12022
                     /label=pOP2 scar
                     /label=L1P2 scar
     misc_feature    12023..12026
                     /label=TACT
     misc_feature    12027..12051
                     /label=B0034
     misc_feature    12052..12627
                     /label=VioE
     misc_feature    12628..12631
                     /label=GCTT
     misc_feature    12632..12635
                     /label=pOP3 scar
                     /label=L1P3 scar
     misc_feature    12636..12639
                     /label=TACT
     misc_feature    12640..12664
                     /label=B0034
     misc_feature    12665..13786
                     /label=VioD
     misc_feature    13787..13790
                     /label=GCTT
     misc_feature    13791..13794
                     /label=pOP4 scar
                     /label=L1P4 scar
     misc_feature    13795..13798
                     /label=TACT
     misc_feature    13799..13823
                     /label=B0034
     misc_feature    13824..15113
                     /label=VioC
     misc_feature    13946
                     /label=T to G
     misc_feature    14129
                     /label=C to T
     misc_feature    14798
                     /label=C to T
     misc_feature    15114..15117
                     /label=GCTT
     misc_feature    15118..15121
                     /label=pOP5 scar
                     /label=L1P5 scar
     misc_feature    15122..15125
                     /label=GCTT
     terminator      15126..15197
                     /label=TrrnB terminator
                     /label=rrnB T1 terminator
     terminator      15213..15240
                     /label=T7Te terminator
     misc_feature    15241..15244
                     /label=CGCT
     misc_feature    15245..15248
                     /label=GGGA
ORIGIN
        1 tccggcaaaa aagggcaagg tgtcaccacc ctgccctttt tctttaaaac cgaaaagatt
       61 acttcgcgtt atgcaggctt cctcgctcac tgactcgctg cgctcggtcg ttcggctgcg
      121 gcgagcggta tcagctcact caaaggcggt aatcaattga gttcttttac cctcagccga
      181 aatgcctgcc gttgctagac attgccagcc agtgcccgtc actcccgtac taactgtcac
      241 gaacccctgc aataactgtc acgcccccct gcaataactg tcacgaaccc ctgcaataac
      301 tgtcacgccc ccaaacctgc aaacccagca ggggcggggg ctggcggggt gttggaaaaa
      361 tccatccatg attatctaag aataatccac taggcgcggt tatcagcgcc cttgtggggc
      421 gctgctgccc ttgcccaata tgcccggcca gaggccggat agctggtcta ttcgctgcgc
      481 taggctacac accgccccac cgctgcgcgg cagggggaaa ggcgggcaaa gcccgctaaa
      541 ccccacacca aaccccgcag aaatacgctg gagcgctttt agccgcttta gcggcctttc
      601 cccctacccg aagggtgggg gcgcgtgtgc agccccgcag ggcctgtctc ggtcgatcat
      661 tcagcccggc tcatccttct ggcgtggcgg cagaccgaac aaggcgcggt cgtggtcgcg
      721 ttcaaggtac gcatccattg ccgccatgag ccgatcctcc ggccactcgc tgctgttcac
      781 cttggccaaa atcatggccc ccaccagcac cttgcgcctt gtttcgttct tgcgctcttg
      841 ctgctgttcc cttgcccgca cccgctgaat ttcggcattg attcgcgctc gttgttcttc
      901 gagcttggcc agccgatccg ccgccttgtt gctcccctta accatcttga caccccattg
      961 ttaatgtgct gtctcgtagg ctatcatgga ggcacagcgg cggcaatccc gaccctactt
     1021 tgtaggggag ggcgcactta ccggtttctc ttcgagaaac tggcctaacg gccacccttc
     1081 gggcggtgcg ctctccgagg gccattgcat ggagccgaaa agcaaaagca acagcgaggc
     1141 agcatggcga tttatcacct tacggcgaaa accggcagca ggtcgggcgg ccaatcggcc
     1201 agggccaagg ccgactacat ccagcgcgaa ggcaagtatg cccgcgacat ggatgaagtc
     1261 ttgcacgccg aatccgggca catgccggag ttcgtcgagc ggcccgccga ctactgggat
     1321 gctgccgacc tgtatgaacg cgccaatggg cggctgttca aggaggtcga atttgccctg
     1381 ccggtcgagc tgaccctcga ccagcagaag gcgctggcgt ccgagttcgc ccagcacctg
     1441 accggtgccg agcgcctgcc gtatacgctg gccatccatg ccggtggcgg cgagaacccg
     1501 cactgccacc tgatgatctc cgagcggatc aatgacggca tcgagcggcc cgccgctcag
     1561 tggttcaagc ggtacaacgg caagaccccg gagaagggcg gggcacagaa gaacgaagcg
     1621 ctcaagccca aggcatggct tgagcagacc cgcgaggcat gggccgacca tgccaaccgg
     1681 gcattagagc gggctggcca cgacgcccgc attgaccaca gaacacttga ggcgcagggc
     1741 atcgagcgcc tgcccggtgt tcacctgggg ccgaacgtgg tggagatgga aggccggggc
     1801 atccgcaccg accgggcaga cgtggccctg aacatcgaca ccgccaacgc ccagatcatc
     1861 gacttacagg aataccggga ggcaatagac catgaacgca atcgacagag tgaagaaatc
     1921 cagaggcatc aacgagttag cggagcagat cgaaccgctg gcccagagca tggcgacact
     1981 ggccgacgaa gcccggcagg tcatgagcca gacccagcag gccagcgagg cgcaggcggc
     2041 ggagtggctg aaagcccagc gccagacagg ggcggcatgg gtggagctgg ccaaagagtt
     2101 gcgggaggta gccgccgagg tgagcagcgc cgcgcagagc gcccggagcg cgtcgcgggg
     2161 gtggcactgg aagctatggc taaccgtgat gctggcttcc atgatgccta cggtggtgct
     2221 gctgatcgca tcgttgctct tgctcgacct gacgccactg acaaccgagg acggctcgat
     2281 ctggctgcgc ttggtggccc gatgaagaac gacaggactt tgcaggccat aggccgacag
     2341 ctcaaggcca tgggctgtga gcgcttcgat atcggcgtca gggacgccac caccggccag
     2401 atgatgaacc gggaatggtc agccgccgaa gtgctccaga acacgccatg gctcaagcgg
     2461 atgaatgccc agggcaatga cgtgtatatc aggcccgccg agcaggagcg gcatggtctg
     2521 gtgctggtgg acgacctcag cgagtttgac ctggatgaca tgaaagccga gggccgggag
     2581 cctgccctgg tagtggaaac cagcccgaag aactatcagg catgggtcaa ggtggccgac
     2641 gccgcaggcg gtgaacttcg ggggcagatt gcccggacgc tggccagcga gtacgacgcc
     2701 gacccggcca gcgccgacag ccgccactat ggccgcttgg cgggcttcac caaccgcaag
     2761 gacaagcaca ccacccgcgc cggttatcag ccgtgggtgc tgctgcgtga atccaagggc
     2821 aagaccgcca ccgctggccc ggcgctggtg cagcaggctg gccagcagat cgagcaggcc
     2881 cagcggcagc aggagaaggc ccgcaggctg gccagcctcg aactgcccga gcggcagctt
     2941 agccgccacc ggcgcacggc gctggacgag taccgcagcg agatggccgg gctggtcaag
     3001 cgcttcggtg atgacctcag caagtgcgac tttatcgccg cgcagaagct ggccagccgg
     3061 ggccgcagtg ccgaggaaat cggcaaggcc atggccgagg ccagcccagc gctggcagag
     3121 cgcaagcccg gccacgaagc ggattacatc gagcgcaccg tcagcaaggt catgggtctg
     3181 cccagcgtcc agcttgcgcg ggccgagctg gcacgggcac cggcaccccg ccagcgaggc
     3241 atggacaggg gcgggccaga tttcagcatg tagtgcttgc gttggtactc acgcctgtta
     3301 tactatgagt actcacgcac agaagggggt tttatggaat acgaaaaaag cgcttcaggg
     3361 tcggtctacc tgatcaaaag tgacaagggc tattggttgc ccggtggctt tggttatacg
     3421 tcaaacaagg ccgaggctgg ccgcttttca gtcgctgata tggccagcct taaccttgac
     3481 ggctgcacct tgtccttgtt ccgcgaacac aagcctttcg gccccggcaa gtttctcggt
     3541 gactgatatg aaagaccaaa aggacaagca gaccggcgac ctgctggcca gccctgacgc
     3601 tgtacgccaa gcgcgatatg ccgagcgcat gaaggccaaa gggatgcgtc agcgcaagtt
     3661 ctggctgacc gacgacgaat acgaggcgct gcgcgagtgc ctggaagaac tcagagcggc
     3721 gcagggcggg ggtagtgacc ccgccagcgc ctaaccacca actgcctgca aaggaggcaa
     3781 tcaatggcta cccataagcc tatcaatatt ctggaggcgt tcgcagcagc gccgccaccg
     3841 ctggactacg ttttgcccaa catggtggcc ggtacggtcg gggcgctggt gtcgcccggt
     3901 ggtgccggta aatccatgct ggccctgcaa ctggccgcac agattgcagg cgggccggat
     3961 ctgctggagg tgggcgaact gcccaccggc ccggtgatct acctgcccgc cgaagatccg
     4021 cccaccgcca ttcatcaccg cctgcacgcc cttggggcgc acctcagcgc cgaggaacgg
     4081 caagccgtgg ctgacggcct gctgatccag ccgctgatcg gcagcctgcc caacatcatg
     4141 gccccggagt ggttcgacgg cctcaagcgc gccgccgagg gccgccgcct gatggtgctg
     4201 gacacgctgc gccggttcca catcgaggaa gaaaacgcca gcggccccat ggcccaggtc
     4261 atcggtcgca tggaggccat cgccgccgat accgggtgct ctatcgtgtt cctgcaccat
     4321 gccagcaagg gcgcggccat gatgggcgca ggcgaccagc agcaggccag ccggggcagc
     4381 tcggtactgg tcgataacat ccgctggcag tcctacctgt cgagcatgac cagcgccgag
     4441 gccgaggaat ggggtgtgga cgacgaccag cgccggttct tcgtccgctt cggtgtgagc
     4501 aaggccaact atggcgcacc gttcgctgat cggtggttca ggcggcatga cggcggggtg
     4561 ctcaagcccg ccgtgctgga gaggcagcgc aagagcaagg gggtgccccg tggtgaagcc
     4621 taagaacaag cacagcctca gccacgtccg gcacgacccg gcgcactgtc tggcccccgg
     4681 cctgttccgt gccctcaagc ggggcgagcg caagcgcagc aagctggacg tgacgtatga
     4741 ctacggcgac ggcaagcgga tcgagttcag cggcccggag ccgctgggcg ctgatgatct
     4801 gcgcatcctg caagggctgg tggccatggc tgggcctaat ggcctagtgc ttggcccgga
     4861 acccaagacc gaaggcggac ggcagctccg gctgttcctg gaacccaagt gggaggccgt
     4921 caccgctgat gccatggtgg tcaaaggtag ctatcgggcg ctggcaaagg aaatcggggc
     4981 agaggtcgat agtggtgggg cgctcaagca catacaggac tgcatcgagc gcctttggaa
     5041 ggtatccatc atcgcccaga atggccgcaa gcggcagggg tttcggctgc tgtcggagta
     5101 cgccagcgac gaggcggacg ggcgcctgta cgtggccctg aaccccttga tcgcgcaggc
     5161 cgtcatgggt ggcggccagc atgtgcgcat cagcatggac gaggtgcggg cgctggacag
     5221 cgaaaccgcc cgcctgctgc accagcggct gtgtggctgg atcgaccccg gcaaaaccgg
     5281 caaggcttcc atagatacct tgtgcggcta tgtctggccg tcagaggcca gtggttcgac
     5341 catgcgcaag cgccgccagc gggtgcgcga ggcgttgccg gagctggtcg cgctgggctg
     5401 gacggtaacc gagttcgcgg cgggcaagta cgacatcacc cggcccaagg cggcaggctg
     5461 acccccccca ctctattgta aacaagacat ttttatcttt tatattcaat ggcttatttt
     5521 cctgctaatt ggtaatacca tggtaccgct ctgccagtgt tacaaccaat taaccaattc
     5581 tgattagaaa aactcatcga gcatcaaatg aaactgcaat ttattcatat caggattatc
     5641 aataccatat ttttgaaaaa gccgtttctg taatgaagga gaaaactcac cgaggcagtt
     5701 ccataggatg gcaagatcct ggtatcggtc tgcgattccg actcgtccaa catcaataca
     5761 acctattaat ttcccctcgt caaaaataag gttatcaagt gagaaatcac catgagtgac
     5821 gactgaatcc ggtgagaatg gcaaaagctt atgcatttct ttccagactt gttcaacagg
     5881 ccagccatta cgctcgtcat caaaatcact cgcatcaacc aaaccgttat tcattcgtga
     5941 ttgcgcctga gcgagacgaa atacgcgatc gctgttaaaa ggacaattac aaacaggaat
     6001 cgaatgcaac cggcgcagga acactgccag cgcatcaaca atattttcac ctgaatcagg
     6061 atattcttct aatacctgga atgctgtttt cccggggatc gcagtggtga gtaaccatgc
     6121 atcatcagga gtacggataa aatgcttgat ggtcggaaga ggcataaatt ccgtcagcca
     6181 gtttagtctg accatctcat ctgtaacatc attggcaacg ctacctttgc catgtttcag
     6241 aaacaactct ggcgcatcgg gcttcccata caatcgatag attgtcgcac ctgattgccc
     6301 gacattatcg cgagcccatt tatacccata taaatcagca tccatgttgg aatttaatcg
     6361 cggcctggag caagacgttt cccgttgaat atggctcata acaccccttg tattactgtt
     6421 tatgtaagca gacagtttta ttgttcatga tgatatattt ttatcttgtg caatgtaaca
     6481 tcagagattt tgagacacaa cgtggctttg ttgaataaat cgaacttttg ctgagttgaa
     6541 ggatcagctc gagttaccaa tgcttaatca gtgaggcacc tatctcagcg atctgtctat
     6601 ttcgttcatc catagttgcc tgactccccg tcgtgtagat aactacgata cgggagggct
     6661 taccatctgg ccccagtgct gcaatgatac cgcgagaccc acgctcaccg gctccagatt
     6721 tatcagcaat aaaccagcca gccggaaggg ccgagcgcag aagtggtcct gcaactttat
     6781 ccgcctccat ccagtctatt aattgttgcc gggaagctag agtaagtagt tcgccagtta
     6841 atagtttgcg caacgttgtt gccattgcta caggcatcgt ggtgtcacgc tcgtcgtttg
     6901 gtatggcttc attcagctcc ggttcccaac gatcaaggcg agttacatga tcccccatgt
     6961 tgtgcaaaaa agcggttagc tccttcggtc ctccgatcgt tgtcagaagt aagttggccg
     7021 cagtgttatc actcatggtt atggcagcac tgcataattc tcttactgtc atgccatccg
     7081 taagatgctt ttctgtgact ggtgagtact caaccaagtc attctgagaa tagtgtatgc
     7141 ggcgaccgag ttgctcttgc ccggcgtcaa tacgggataa taccgcgcca catagcagaa
     7201 ctttaaaagt gctcatcatt ggaaaacgtt cttcggggcg aaaactctca aggatcttac
     7261 cgctgttgag atccagttcg atgtaaccca ctcgtgcacc caactgatct tcagcatctt
     7321 ttactttcac cagcgtttct gggtgagcaa aaacaggaag gcaaaatgcc gcaaaaaagg
     7381 gaataagggc gacacggaaa tgttgaatac tcatactctt cctttttcaa tattattgaa
     7441 gcatttatca gggttattgt ctcatgagcg gatacatatt tgaatgtatt tagaaaaata
     7501 aacaaatagg ggttccgcgc acatttcccc gaaaagtgcc acctgacgtc taagaaacca
     7561 ttattatcat gacattaacc tataaaaata ggcgtatcac gaggcagaat ttcagataaa
     7621 aaaaatcctt agctttcgct aaggatgatt tctgtgccgg agtttacggc tagctcagtc
     7681 ctaggtacaa tgcttactct agagaaagag gagaaatact agaatgaaac attcttccga
     7741 tatctgcatt gttggtgctg gtatttctgg tttgacgtgc gcaagccatc tgctggacag
     7801 cccggcatgc cgtggtctga gcctgcgtat ctttgacatg cagcaagaag ccggtggccg
     7861 tatccgcagc aaaatgctgg atggtaaggc aagcattgaa ctgggcgcag gtcgctactc
     7921 ccctcagttg cacccgcatt tccaaagcgc aatgcagcac tatagccaaa agagcgaagt
     7981 ctatccgttc acccagttga agttcaaatc tcacgtgcag caaaagctga agcgcgccat
     8041 gaatgaactg tccccgcgtc tgaaagagca tggtaaagag agctttttgc agtttgtcag
     8101 ccgttatcaa ggtcacgata gcgcggttgg tatgatccgc tctatgggtt acgacgcact
     8161 gttcctgccg gatatcagcg cagaaatggc ctacgacatt gtgggtaagc acccggagat
     8221 ccagagcgtg acggacaacg acgcgaacca atggtttgca gcggaaacgg gctttgctgg
     8281 tctgattcag ggcatcaagg ctaaggttaa ggcggcaggc gcgcgtttta gcctgggtta
     8341 tcgtctgctg agcgtccgta ccgacggtga cggctacctg ctgcaactgg ccggtgacga
     8401 cggctggaaa ctggagcacc gtacccgcca tctgattctg gcgattccgc cgagcgcgat
     8461 ggcgggtttg aatgttgatt ttccagaagc ctggtccggt gcgcgctatg gcagcctgcc
     8521 gctgtttaag ggctttctga cgtacggtga gccgtggtgg ttggactaca aactggacga
     8581 tcaggtgctg attgttgaca acccgctgcg caaaatctat ttcaaaggcg ataagtacct
     8641 gttcttctat accgatagcg agatggcgaa ttactggcgc ggttgtgtcg cggagggcga
     8701 ggacggttac ctggagcaaa ttcgcaccca tttggctagc gcactgggta tcgtccgtga
     8761 acgtatcccg caaccgctgg cacacgttca caagtattgg gcgcacggcg ttgagttttg
     8821 ccgtgattct gatattgacc acccgagcgc actgtctcat cgcgacagcg gtatcatcgc
     8881 gtgctccgat gcgtacacgg agcattgtgg ttggatggag ggcggtctgc tgagcgcccg
     8941 tgaggcaagc cgtctgctgt tgcagcgtat cgccgcgtga gcttgcaata ctctagagaa
     9001 agaggagaaa tactagaatg agcattctgg atttcccgcg tatccacttc cgtggctggg
     9061 cccgtgtcaa tgcgccgacc gcgaaccgcg atccgcacgg ccacatcgat atggccagca
     9121 ataccgtggc gatggcgggt gagccgttcg acctggcacg ccatcctacg gagttccacc
     9181 gtcatctgcg ctccctgggt ccgcgcttcg gcttggatgg tcgtgctgac ccggaaggcc
     9241 cgttcagcct ggccgagggc tacaacgctg ccggtaacaa ccacttttcg tgggagagcg
     9301 caaccgttag ccacgtgcaa tgggatggcg gtgaggcgga tcgtggtgac ggtctggtcg
     9361 gtgctcgttt ggcactgtgg ggtcactaca atgattatct gcgtaccacc ttcaatcgtg
     9421 ctcgttgggt cgacagcgac ccgacgcgcc gtgacgctgc acaaatctat gcgggccaat
     9481 tcaccattag cccggctggt gccggtccgg gtacgccgtg gctgtttacg gcagacattg
     9541 atgatagcca tggtgcacgt tggacgcgtg gcggccacat tgcagagcgt ggcggccact
     9601 tcttggatga agagtttggt ctggcacgcc tgtttcagtt ctctgtgccg aaagatcacc
     9661 cacattttct gtttcacccg ggtccgtttg attccgaggc ctggcgtcgt ctgcaattgg
     9721 ctctggagga tgacgacgtt ctgggtctga ccgtgcaata tgcgttgttc aatatgagca
     9781 ccccgcctca gccgaacagc ccggtttttc acgatatggt cggtgttgtc ggtctgtggc
     9841 gtcgtggtga actggcgagc tacccggctg gtcgtctgct gcgtccgcgt caaccgggtc
     9901 tgggtgacct gaccctgcgc gtcaacggtg gtcgcgttgc gctgaatttg gcgtgtgcca
     9961 ttccgttcag cactcgtgcc gcgcagccaa gcgcaccgga ccgcctgacc ccggacctgg
    10021 gtgccaaact gccgctgggc gatctgctgc tgcgtgatga ggacggcgca ctgttggcac
    10081 gtgtgccgca ggctctgtac caagactatt ggacgaatca cggtattgtg gacctgccgc
    10141 tgctgcgcga accgcgtggt agcttgaccc tgagcagcga actggcggag tggcgtgagc
    10201 aagactgggt cacccaaagc gacgcgtcta acctgtacct ggaggcaccg gatcgccgtc
    10261 acggtcgctt tttccctgag agcatcgcgc tgcgcagcta ctttcgcggt gaagcgcgtg
    10321 cgcgtccgga tatcccgcat cgtatcgagg gcatgggcct ggtcggcgtc gaatctcgtc
    10381 aggatggcga cgctgcggaa tggcgtctga cgggtctgcg tccgggtccg gcacgcattg
    10441 ttctggacga tggtgccgag gcgatccctc tgcgtgttct gcctgacgat tgggcgctgg
    10501 atgacgcgac cgtcgaagaa gtggattacg cctttttgta ccgccacgtt atggcgtatt
    10561 acgagctggt gtatccattc atgagcgaca aggtgttttc cctggctgat cgttgcaaat
    10621 gtgaaacgta cgcacgtctg atgtggcaga tgtgtgatcc gcagaaccgc aacaagtcct
    10681 attacatgcc gagcacccgc gaactgtcgg caccgaaagc tcgtttgttc ttgaagtatc
    10741 tggcccacgt ggaaggccag gcacgcctgc aagcacctcc gccagcgggt ccggcacgca
    10801 ttgaatctaa agcccagttg gcggcagagc tgcgtaaagc cgtcgacctg gagctgtctg
    10861 tgatgctgca atacctgtac gcggcgtata gcattccgaa ctatgcacag ggccaacaac
    10921 gtgttcgtga cggtgcgtgg accgccgagc agctgcaact ggcgtgcggt agcggtgacc
    10981 gtcgccgtga tggcggtatt cgtgcagcac tgctggaaat tgctcatgaa gaaatgattc
    11041 attacctggt cgttaacaac ctgctgatgg ccctgggcga gccgttctac gcgggtgtcc
    11101 cgctgatggg cgaagcggca cgtcaggcgt ttggcctgga caccgagttc gctctggaac
    11161 cgtttagcga aagcacgctg gcacgttttg ttcgtctgga atggccgcac tttatcccag
    11221 caccgggcaa atccatcgcg gactgctatg ccgccattcg tcaggcgttt ttggatctgc
    11281 cggacttgtt tggtggcgag gcaggtaagc gtggcggtga acaccacctg ttcctgaatg
    11341 agctgaccaa ccgtgcgcat ccgggttatc aactggaagt tttcgatcgc gactcggcgc
    11401 tgtttggtat tgcatttgtg accgatcagg gcgaaggtgg cgctctggac agcccgcact
    11461 acgaacatag ccattttcaa cgtctgcgtg aaatgagcgc gcgtatcatg gctcaaagcg
    11521 caccgttcga accggcgctg ccggcgttgc gtaatccggt tctggatgag agcccgggtt
    11581 gccaacgtgt cgcagacggt cgtgcgcgtg cgctgatggc attgtaccaa ggcgtttatg
    11641 agctgatgtt tgcgatgatg gcgcagcact tcgccgtgaa accgctgggt agcttgcgtc
    11701 gcagccgcct gatgaacgca gcaatcgatc tgatgaccgg tctgttgcgt ccgctgagct
    11761 gcgcgctgat gaacctgcca agcggcatcg ccggtcgcac ggccggtccg ccgctgccgg
    11821 gtccggttga cacccgtagc tatgacgact acgcgctggg ctgtcgcatg ctggcacgcc
    11881 gttgcgagcg tctgctggag caggcgagca tgctggaacc gggttggctg ccggatgcgc
    11941 agatggagct gctggatttc tatcgtcgcc aaatgctgga cttggcgtgc ggcaaactga
    12001 gccgcgaggc ctaagcttac tatactctag agaaagagga gaaatactag aatggagaac
    12061 cgtgagccac cactgttgcc agcccgttgg agcagcgcct atgtctctta ttggagcccg
    12121 atgctgccgg atgaccagct gaccagcggc tattgctggt tcgactatga acgtgacatc
    12181 tgtcgtattg acggcctgtt caatccgtgg agcgagcgtg atactggtta tcgcctgtgg
    12241 atgtcggagg ttggtaatgc ggccagcggc cgtacctgga aacaaaaagt cgcctatggt
    12301 cgtgagcgta ccgccctggg tgaacagctg tgtgagcgtc cgctggatga tgagactggc
    12361 ccttttgccg aattgttcct gccacgcgat gtcctgcgcc gtctgggtgc ccgtcacatt
    12421 ggccgtcgcg tggttctggg tcgcgaagcg gacggttggc gttaccagcg cccaggtaaa
    12481 ggtccgagca ccctgtacct ggatgcggcg agcggcactc cactgcgcat ggtcaccggc
    12541 gatgaagcgt cgcgtgcaag cctgcgtgat tttccgaatg tgagcgaggc ggagatcccg
    12601 gacgcggttt tcgcggccaa gcgctaagct tttactactc tagagaaaga ggagaaatac
    12661 tagaatgaag attctggtca ttggtgctgg tccagctggt ctggttttcg catcccaact
    12721 gaagcaggca cgccctttgt gggccattga catcgtggag aagaatgacg agcaagaagt
    12781 gctgggctgg ggtgtcgtgc tgcctggccg tccgggtcag cacccggcga acccgctgtc
    12841 ctatctggat gcaccggagc gtctgaatcc gcaatttctg gaggacttca aactggtgca
    12901 tcataatgag ccgtccttga tgtccacggg cgttttgttg tgcggcgtgg agcgtcgcgg
    12961 tctggttcac gcgctgcgcg ataagtgccg cagccaaggc attgctattc gtttcgaaag
    13021 cccgttgctg gaacacggtg agctgccgct ggcggactat gatctggtgg tcctggctaa
    13081 tggtgttaat cacaaaaccg cgcatttcac cgaggctctg gtcccgcagg ttgactacgg
    13141 ccgcaataag tacatttggt atggcactag ccagctgttc gatcagatga atctggtttt
    13201 tcgtacccat ggtaaagata tctttatcgc gcatgcctat aagtatagcg ataccatgag
    13261 cacgttcatt gtcgaatgta gcgaagagac ttacgcacgc gcacgcctgg gcgaaatgtc
    13321 cgaagaggcg agcgcagaat acgttgctaa ggtgttccag gccgagctgg gtggtcacgg
    13381 cctggtgagc cagccgggtc tgggttggcg taacttcatg acgttgtctc atgaccgttg
    13441 tcatgatggt aagttggttc tgctgggtga cgcgctgcaa agcggtcact ttagcatcgg
    13501 ccacggcacc acgatggccg tggtggtggc gcagctgctg gttaaagcgc tgtgtaccga
    13561 agatggtgtg cctgccgcgc tgaaacgttt cgaagagcgt gccctgccgc tggtgcagtt
    13621 gttccgtggc cacgcagaca acagccgcgt ttggttcgaa accgtcgaag agcgcatgca
    13681 cctgtcctcg gcggaatttg tgcaaagctt cgacgcacgc cgcaaaagcc tgccgccgat
    13741 gccggaagca ctggcgcaga atctgcgtta tgctttgcag cgctgagctt cagatactct
    13801 agagaaagag gagaaatact agaatgaaaa gagctatcat cgttggtggt ggtttggctg
    13861 gtggtttgac cgctatctac ttggctaaga gaggttacga agttcacgtt gttgaaaaga
    13921 gaggtgaccc attgagagac ttgtcgtctt acgttgacgt tgtttctagt agagctatcg
    13981 gtgtttctat gaccgttaga ggtatcaagt ctgttttggc tgctggtatc ccaagagctg
    14041 aattggacgc ttgtggtgaa ccaatcgttg ctatggcttt ctctgttggt ggtcaataca
    14101 gaatgagaga attgaagcca ttggaagatt tcagaccatt gtctttgaac agagctgctt
    14161 tccaaaagtt gttgaacaag tacgctaact tggctggtgt tagatactac ttcgaacaca
    14221 agtgtttgga cgttgacttg gacggtaagt ctgttttgat ccaaggtaag gacggtcaac
    14281 cacaaagatt gcaaggtgac atgatcatcg gtgctgacgg tgctcactct gctgttagac
    14341 aagctatgca atctggtttg agaagattcg agttccaaca aaccttcttc agacacggtt
    14401 acaagacctt ggttttgcca gacgctcagg ctttgggtta cagaaaggac accttgtact
    14461 tcttcggtat ggactctggt ggtttgttcg ctggtagagc tgctaccatc ccagacggtt
    14521 ctgtttctat cgctgtttgt ttgccatact ctggttctcc atctttgacc accaccgacg
    14581 aaccaaccat gagagctttc ttcgacagat acttcggtgg tttgccacgc gacgctcgcg
    14641 acgaaatgtt gagacaattc ttggctaagc catctaacga cttgatcaac gttcgatctt
    14701 ctaccttcca ctacaagggt aacgttttgt tgttgggtga cgctgctcac gctaccgctc
    14761 cattcttggg tcaaggtatg aacatggctt tggaagatgc tagaaccttc gttgaattgt
    14821 tggacagaca ccaaggtgac caagacaagg ctttcccaga gttcaccgaa ttgagaaagg
    14881 ttcaagctga cgctatgcaa gacatggcta gagctaacta cgacgttttg tcttgttcta
    14941 acccaatctt cttcatgaga gctagataca ccagatacat gcactctaag ttcccaggtt
    15001 tgtacccacc agacatggct gaaaagttgt acttcacctc tgaaccatac gacagattgc
    15061 aacaaatcca aagaaagcaa aacgtttggt acaagatcgg tagagttaac taggctttgt
    15121 ggcttcaaat aaaacgaaag gctcagtcga aagactgggc ctttcgtttt atctgttgtt
    15181 tgtcggtgaa cgctctctac tagagtcaca ctggctcacc ttcgggtggg cctttctgcg
    15241 cgctggga
//
