# Supplementary material for: CyanOperon: an operon building expansion for the CyanoGate MoClo toolkit
Source: bioRxiv preprint, doi:10.64898/2026.02.24.707249, version 1 (2026-02-24)
Supplement: Materials S2 [file 707249_file03.zip › JV02 TSS-B0034-VioABCDE-TrrnB.gb]

LOCUS       J23110_TSS-B0034       15252 bp    DNA     circular SYN 22-FEB-2026
DEFINITION  synthetic circular DNA.
ACCESSION   .
VERSION     .
KEYWORDS    .
SOURCE      synthetic DNA construct
  ORGANISM  synthetic DNA construct
REFERENCE   1  (bases 1 to 15252)
  AUTHORS   .
  TITLE     Direct Submission
  JOURNAL   Exported Feb 22, 2026 from SnapGene 8.2.2
            https://www.snapgene.com
FEATURES             Location/Qualifiers
     source          1..15252
                     /mol_type="other DNA"
                     /organism="synthetic DNA construct"
     terminator      1..58
                     /label=his operon terminator
     rep_origin      240..634
                     /label=RSF1010 oriV
     CDS             2302..3273
                     /label=RSF1010 RepB
     CDS             3784..4623
                     /label=RSF1010 RepA
     CDS             4610..5461
                     /label=RSF1010 RepC
     CDS             complement(5584..6399)
                     /label=KanR
     CDS             complement(6554..7345)
                     /label=AmpR
     CDS             complement(7346..7414)
                     /label=AmpR
     promoter        complement(7415..7519)
                     /label=AmpR promoter
     terminator      7609..7652
                     /label=bacterial terminator
     misc_feature    7655..7658
                     /label=TGCC
     misc_feature    7659..7662
                     /label=GGAG
     misc_feature    7663..7698
                     /label=PV02 TSS
     misc_feature    7699..7702
                     /label=TACT
     misc_feature    7703..7727
                     /label=B0034
     misc_feature    7728..8984
                     /label=VioA
     misc_feature    8985..8988
                     /label=GCTT
     misc_feature    8989..8992
                     /label=pOP1 scar
                     /label=L1P1 scar
     misc_feature    8993..8996
                     /label=TACT
     misc_feature    8997..9021
                     /label=B0034
     misc_feature    9022..12018
                     /label=VioB
     misc_feature    12019..12022
                     /label=CGTT
     misc_feature    12023..12026
                     /label=pOP2 scar
                     /label=L1P2 scar
     misc_feature    12027..12030
                     /label=TACT
     misc_feature    12031..12055
                     /label=B0034
     misc_feature    12056..12631
                     /label=VioE
     misc_feature    12632..12635
                     /label=GCTT
     misc_feature    12636..12639
                     /label=pOP3 scar
                     /label=L1P3 scar
     misc_feature    12640..12643
                     /label=TACT
     misc_feature    12644..12668
                     /label=B0034
     misc_feature    12669..13790
                     /label=VioD
     misc_feature    13791..13794
                     /label=GCTT
     misc_feature    13795..13798
                     /label=pOP4 scar
                     /label=L1P4 scar
     misc_feature    13799..13802
                     /label=TACT
     misc_feature    13803..13827
                     /label=B0034
     misc_feature    13828..15117
                     /label=VioC
     misc_feature    13950
                     /label=T to G
     misc_feature    14133
                     /label=C to T
     misc_feature    14802
                     /label=C to T
     misc_feature    15118..15121
                     /label=GCTT
     misc_feature    15122..15125
                     /label=pOP5 scar
                     /label=L1P5 scar
     misc_feature    15126..15129
                     /label=GCTT
     terminator      15130..15201
                     /label=TrrnB terminator
                     /label=rrnB T1 terminator
     terminator      15217..15244
                     /label=T7Te terminator
     misc_feature    15245..15248
                     /label=CGCT
     misc_feature    15249..15252
                     /label=GGGA
ORIGIN
        1 tccggcaaaa aagggcaagg tgtcaccacc ctgccctttt tctttaaaac cgaaaagatt
       61 acttcgcgtt atgcaggctt cctcgctcac tgactcgctg cgctcggtcg ttcggctgcg
      121 gcgagcggta tcagctcact caaaggcggt aatcaattga gttcttttac cctcagccga
      181 aatgcctgcc gttgctagac attgccagcc agtgcccgtc actcccgtac taactgtcac
      241 gaacccctgc aataactgtc acgcccccct gcaataactg tcacgaaccc ctgcaataac
      301 tgtcacgccc ccaaacctgc aaacccagca ggggcggggg ctggcggggt gttggaaaaa
      361 tccatccatg attatctaag aataatccac taggcgcggt tatcagcgcc cttgtggggc
      421 gctgctgccc ttgcccaata tgcccggcca gaggccggat agctggtcta ttcgctgcgc
      481 taggctacac accgccccac cgctgcgcgg cagggggaaa ggcgggcaaa gcccgctaaa
      541 ccccacacca aaccccgcag aaatacgctg gagcgctttt agccgcttta gcggcctttc
      601 cccctacccg aagggtgggg gcgcgtgtgc agccccgcag ggcctgtctc ggtcgatcat
      661 tcagcccggc tcatccttct ggcgtggcgg cagaccgaac aaggcgcggt cgtggtcgcg
      721 ttcaaggtac gcatccattg ccgccatgag ccgatcctcc ggccactcgc tgctgttcac
      781 cttggccaaa atcatggccc ccaccagcac cttgcgcctt gtttcgttct tgcgctcttg
      841 ctgctgttcc cttgcccgca cccgctgaat ttcggcattg attcgcgctc gttgttcttc
      901 gagcttggcc agccgatccg ccgccttgtt gctcccctta accatcttga caccccattg
      961 ttaatgtgct gtctcgtagg ctatcatgga ggcacagcgg cggcaatccc gaccctactt
     1021 tgtaggggag ggcgcactta ccggtttctc ttcgagaaac tggcctaacg gccacccttc
     1081 gggcggtgcg ctctccgagg gccattgcat ggagccgaaa agcaaaagca acagcgaggc
     1141 agcatggcga tttatcacct tacggcgaaa accggcagca ggtcgggcgg ccaatcggcc
     1201 agggccaagg ccgactacat ccagcgcgaa ggcaagtatg cccgcgacat ggatgaagtc
     1261 ttgcacgccg aatccgggca catgccggag ttcgtcgagc ggcccgccga ctactgggat
     1321 gctgccgacc tgtatgaacg cgccaatggg cggctgttca aggaggtcga atttgccctg
     1381 ccggtcgagc tgaccctcga ccagcagaag gcgctggcgt ccgagttcgc ccagcacctg
     1441 accggtgccg agcgcctgcc gtatacgctg gccatccatg ccggtggcgg cgagaacccg
     1501 cactgccacc tgatgatctc cgagcggatc aatgacggca tcgagcggcc cgccgctcag
     1561 tggttcaagc ggtacaacgg caagaccccg gagaagggcg gggcacagaa gaacgaagcg
     1621 ctcaagccca aggcatggct tgagcagacc cgcgaggcat gggccgacca tgccaaccgg
     1681 gcattagagc gggctggcca cgacgcccgc attgaccaca gaacacttga ggcgcagggc
     1741 atcgagcgcc tgcccggtgt tcacctgggg ccgaacgtgg tggagatgga aggccggggc
     1801 atccgcaccg accgggcaga cgtggccctg aacatcgaca ccgccaacgc ccagatcatc
     1861 gacttacagg aataccggga ggcaatagac catgaacgca atcgacagag tgaagaaatc
     1921 cagaggcatc aacgagttag cggagcagat cgaaccgctg gcccagagca tggcgacact
     1981 ggccgacgaa gcccggcagg tcatgagcca gacccagcag gccagcgagg cgcaggcggc
     2041 ggagtggctg aaagcccagc gccagacagg ggcggcatgg gtggagctgg ccaaagagtt
     2101 gcgggaggta gccgccgagg tgagcagcgc cgcgcagagc gcccggagcg cgtcgcgggg
     2161 gtggcactgg aagctatggc taaccgtgat gctggcttcc atgatgccta cggtggtgct
     2221 gctgatcgca tcgttgctct tgctcgacct gacgccactg acaaccgagg acggctcgat
     2281 ctggctgcgc ttggtggccc gatgaagaac gacaggactt tgcaggccat aggccgacag
     2341 ctcaaggcca tgggctgtga gcgcttcgat atcggcgtca gggacgccac caccggccag
     2401 atgatgaacc gggaatggtc agccgccgaa gtgctccaga acacgccatg gctcaagcgg
     2461 atgaatgccc agggcaatga cgtgtatatc aggcccgccg agcaggagcg gcatggtctg
     2521 gtgctggtgg acgacctcag cgagtttgac ctggatgaca tgaaagccga gggccgggag
     2581 cctgccctgg tagtggaaac cagcccgaag aactatcagg catgggtcaa ggtggccgac
     2641 gccgcaggcg gtgaacttcg ggggcagatt gcccggacgc tggccagcga gtacgacgcc
     2701 gacccggcca gcgccgacag ccgccactat ggccgcttgg cgggcttcac caaccgcaag
     2761 gacaagcaca ccacccgcgc cggttatcag ccgtgggtgc tgctgcgtga atccaagggc
     2821 aagaccgcca ccgctggccc ggcgctggtg cagcaggctg gccagcagat cgagcaggcc
     2881 cagcggcagc aggagaaggc ccgcaggctg gccagcctcg aactgcccga gcggcagctt
     2941 agccgccacc ggcgcacggc gctggacgag taccgcagcg agatggccgg gctggtcaag
     3001 cgcttcggtg atgacctcag caagtgcgac tttatcgccg cgcagaagct ggccagccgg
     3061 ggccgcagtg ccgaggaaat cggcaaggcc atggccgagg ccagcccagc gctggcagag
     3121 cgcaagcccg gccacgaagc ggattacatc gagcgcaccg tcagcaaggt catgggtctg
     3181 cccagcgtcc agcttgcgcg ggccgagctg gcacgggcac cggcaccccg ccagcgaggc
     3241 atggacaggg gcgggccaga tttcagcatg tagtgcttgc gttggtactc acgcctgtta
     3301 tactatgagt actcacgcac agaagggggt tttatggaat acgaaaaaag cgcttcaggg
     3361 tcggtctacc tgatcaaaag tgacaagggc tattggttgc ccggtggctt tggttatacg
     3421 tcaaacaagg ccgaggctgg ccgcttttca gtcgctgata tggccagcct taaccttgac
     3481 ggctgcacct tgtccttgtt ccgcgaacac aagcctttcg gccccggcaa gtttctcggt
     3541 gactgatatg aaagaccaaa aggacaagca gaccggcgac ctgctggcca gccctgacgc
     3601 tgtacgccaa gcgcgatatg ccgagcgcat gaaggccaaa gggatgcgtc agcgcaagtt
     3661 ctggctgacc gacgacgaat acgaggcgct gcgcgagtgc ctggaagaac tcagagcggc
     3721 gcagggcggg ggtagtgacc ccgccagcgc ctaaccacca actgcctgca aaggaggcaa
     3781 tcaatggcta cccataagcc tatcaatatt ctggaggcgt tcgcagcagc gccgccaccg
     3841 ctggactacg ttttgcccaa catggtggcc ggtacggtcg gggcgctggt gtcgcccggt
     3901 ggtgccggta aatccatgct ggccctgcaa ctggccgcac agattgcagg cgggccggat
     3961 ctgctggagg tgggcgaact gcccaccggc ccggtgatct acctgcccgc cgaagatccg
     4021 cccaccgcca ttcatcaccg cctgcacgcc cttggggcgc acctcagcgc cgaggaacgg
     4081 caagccgtgg ctgacggcct gctgatccag ccgctgatcg gcagcctgcc caacatcatg
     4141 gccccggagt ggttcgacgg cctcaagcgc gccgccgagg gccgccgcct gatggtgctg
     4201 gacacgctgc gccggttcca catcgaggaa gaaaacgcca gcggccccat ggcccaggtc
     4261 atcggtcgca tggaggccat cgccgccgat accgggtgct ctatcgtgtt cctgcaccat
     4321 gccagcaagg gcgcggccat gatgggcgca ggcgaccagc agcaggccag ccggggcagc
     4381 tcggtactgg tcgataacat ccgctggcag tcctacctgt cgagcatgac cagcgccgag
     4441 gccgaggaat ggggtgtgga cgacgaccag cgccggttct tcgtccgctt cggtgtgagc
     4501 aaggccaact atggcgcacc gttcgctgat cggtggttca ggcggcatga cggcggggtg
     4561 ctcaagcccg ccgtgctgga gaggcagcgc aagagcaagg gggtgccccg tggtgaagcc
     4621 taagaacaag cacagcctca gccacgtccg gcacgacccg gcgcactgtc tggcccccgg
     4681 cctgttccgt gccctcaagc ggggcgagcg caagcgcagc aagctggacg tgacgtatga
     4741 ctacggcgac ggcaagcgga tcgagttcag cggcccggag ccgctgggcg ctgatgatct
     4801 gcgcatcctg caagggctgg tggccatggc tgggcctaat ggcctagtgc ttggcccgga
     4861 acccaagacc gaaggcggac ggcagctccg gctgttcctg gaacccaagt gggaggccgt
     4921 caccgctgat gccatggtgg tcaaaggtag ctatcgggcg ctggcaaagg aaatcggggc
     4981 agaggtcgat agtggtgggg cgctcaagca catacaggac tgcatcgagc gcctttggaa
     5041 ggtatccatc atcgcccaga atggccgcaa gcggcagggg tttcggctgc tgtcggagta
     5101 cgccagcgac gaggcggacg ggcgcctgta cgtggccctg aaccccttga tcgcgcaggc
     5161 cgtcatgggt ggcggccagc atgtgcgcat cagcatggac gaggtgcggg cgctggacag
     5221 cgaaaccgcc cgcctgctgc accagcggct gtgtggctgg atcgaccccg gcaaaaccgg
     5281 caaggcttcc atagatacct tgtgcggcta tgtctggccg tcagaggcca gtggttcgac
     5341 catgcgcaag cgccgccagc gggtgcgcga ggcgttgccg gagctggtcg cgctgggctg
     5401 gacggtaacc gagttcgcgg cgggcaagta cgacatcacc cggcccaagg cggcaggctg
     5461 acccccccca ctctattgta aacaagacat ttttatcttt tatattcaat ggcttatttt
     5521 cctgctaatt ggtaatacca tggtaccgct ctgccagtgt tacaaccaat taaccaattc
     5581 tgattagaaa aactcatcga gcatcaaatg aaactgcaat ttattcatat caggattatc
     5641 aataccatat ttttgaaaaa gccgtttctg taatgaagga gaaaactcac cgaggcagtt
     5701 ccataggatg gcaagatcct ggtatcggtc tgcgattccg actcgtccaa catcaataca
     5761 acctattaat ttcccctcgt caaaaataag gttatcaagt gagaaatcac catgagtgac
     5821 gactgaatcc ggtgagaatg gcaaaagctt atgcatttct ttccagactt gttcaacagg
     5881 ccagccatta cgctcgtcat caaaatcact cgcatcaacc aaaccgttat tcattcgtga
     5941 ttgcgcctga gcgagacgaa atacgcgatc gctgttaaaa ggacaattac aaacaggaat
     6001 cgaatgcaac cggcgcagga acactgccag cgcatcaaca atattttcac ctgaatcagg
     6061 atattcttct aatacctgga atgctgtttt cccggggatc gcagtggtga gtaaccatgc
     6121 atcatcagga gtacggataa aatgcttgat ggtcggaaga ggcataaatt ccgtcagcca
     6181 gtttagtctg accatctcat ctgtaacatc attggcaacg ctacctttgc catgtttcag
     6241 aaacaactct ggcgcatcgg gcttcccata caatcgatag attgtcgcac ctgattgccc
     6301 gacattatcg cgagcccatt tatacccata taaatcagca tccatgttgg aatttaatcg
     6361 cggcctggag caagacgttt cccgttgaat atggctcata acaccccttg tattactgtt
     6421 tatgtaagca gacagtttta ttgttcatga tgatatattt ttatcttgtg caatgtaaca
     6481 tcagagattt tgagacacaa cgtggctttg ttgaataaat cgaacttttg ctgagttgaa
     6541 ggatcagctc gagttaccaa tgcttaatca gtgaggcacc tatctcagcg atctgtctat
     6601 ttcgttcatc catagttgcc tgactccccg tcgtgtagat aactacgata cgggagggct
     6661 taccatctgg ccccagtgct gcaatgatac cgcgagaccc acgctcaccg gctccagatt
     6721 tatcagcaat aaaccagcca gccggaaggg ccgagcgcag aagtggtcct gcaactttat
     6781 ccgcctccat ccagtctatt aattgttgcc gggaagctag agtaagtagt tcgccagtta
     6841 atagtttgcg caacgttgtt gccattgcta caggcatcgt ggtgtcacgc tcgtcgtttg
     6901 gtatggcttc attcagctcc ggttcccaac gatcaaggcg agttacatga tcccccatgt
     6961 tgtgcaaaaa agcggttagc tccttcggtc ctccgatcgt tgtcagaagt aagttggccg
     7021 cagtgttatc actcatggtt atggcagcac tgcataattc tcttactgtc atgccatccg
     7081 taagatgctt ttctgtgact ggtgagtact caaccaagtc attctgagaa tagtgtatgc
     7141 ggcgaccgag ttgctcttgc ccggcgtcaa tacgggataa taccgcgcca catagcagaa
     7201 ctttaaaagt gctcatcatt ggaaaacgtt cttcggggcg aaaactctca aggatcttac
     7261 cgctgttgag atccagttcg atgtaaccca ctcgtgcacc caactgatct tcagcatctt
     7321 ttactttcac cagcgtttct gggtgagcaa aaacaggaag gcaaaatgcc gcaaaaaagg
     7381 gaataagggc gacacggaaa tgttgaatac tcatactctt cctttttcaa tattattgaa
     7441 gcatttatca gggttattgt ctcatgagcg gatacatatt tgaatgtatt tagaaaaata
     7501 aacaaatagg ggttccgcgc acatttcccc gaaaagtgcc acctgacgtc taagaaacca
     7561 ttattatcat gacattaacc tataaaaata ggcgtatcac gaggcagaat ttcagataaa
     7621 aaaaatcctt agctttcgct aaggatgatt tctgtgccgg agttgacggc taggctcagt
     7681 cctaggtata gtgctagcta ctctagagaa agaggagaaa tactagaatg aaacattctt
     7741 ccgatatctg cattgttggt gctggtattt ctggtttgac gtgcgcaagc catctgctgg
     7801 acagcccggc atgccgtggt ctgagcctgc gtatctttga catgcagcaa gaagccggtg
     7861 gccgtatccg cagcaaaatg ctggatggta aggcaagcat tgaactgggc gcaggtcgct
     7921 actcccctca gttgcacccg catttccaaa gcgcaatgca gcactatagc caaaagagcg
     7981 aagtctatcc gttcacccag ttgaagttca aatctcacgt gcagcaaaag ctgaagcgcg
     8041 ccatgaatga actgtccccg cgtctgaaag agcatggtaa agagagcttt ttgcagtttg
     8101 tcagccgtta tcaaggtcac gatagcgcgg ttggtatgat ccgctctatg ggttacgacg
     8161 cactgttcct gccggatatc agcgcagaaa tggcctacga cattgtgggt aagcacccgg
     8221 agatccagag cgtgacggac aacgacgcga accaatggtt tgcagcggaa acgggctttg
     8281 ctggtctgat tcagggcatc aaggctaagg ttaaggcggc aggcgcgcgt tttagcctgg
     8341 gttatcgtct gctgagcgtc cgtaccgacg gtgacggcta cctgctgcaa ctggccggtg
     8401 acgacggctg gaaactggag caccgtaccc gccatctgat tctggcgatt ccgccgagcg
     8461 cgatggcggg tttgaatgtt gattttccag aagcctggtc cggtgcgcgc tatggcagcc
     8521 tgccgctgtt taagggcttt ctgacgtacg gtgagccgtg gtggttggac tacaaactgg
     8581 acgatcaggt gctgattgtt gacaacccgc tgcgcaaaat ctatttcaaa ggcgataagt
     8641 acctgttctt ctataccgat agcgagatgg cgaattactg gcgcggttgt gtcgcggagg
     8701 gcgaggacgg ttacctggag caaattcgca cccatttggc tagcgcactg ggtatcgtcc
     8761 gtgaacgtat cccgcaaccg ctggcacacg ttcacaagta ttgggcgcac ggcgttgagt
     8821 tttgccgtga ttctgatatt gaccacccga gcgcactgtc tcatcgcgac agcggtatca
     8881 tcgcgtgctc cgatgcgtac acggagcatt gtggttggat ggagggcggt ctgctgagcg
     8941 cccgtgaggc aagccgtctg ctgttgcagc gtatcgccgc gtgagcttgc aatactctag
     9001 agaaagagga gaaatactag aatgagcatt ctggatttcc cgcgtatcca cttccgtggc
     9061 tgggcccgtg tcaatgcgcc gaccgcgaac cgcgatccgc acggccacat cgatatggcc
     9121 agcaataccg tggcgatggc gggtgagccg ttcgacctgg cacgccatcc tacggagttc
     9181 caccgtcatc tgcgctccct gggtccgcgc ttcggcttgg atggtcgtgc tgacccggaa
     9241 ggcccgttca gcctggccga gggctacaac gctgccggta acaaccactt ttcgtgggag
     9301 agcgcaaccg ttagccacgt gcaatgggat ggcggtgagg cggatcgtgg tgacggtctg
     9361 gtcggtgctc gtttggcact gtggggtcac tacaatgatt atctgcgtac caccttcaat
     9421 cgtgctcgtt gggtcgacag cgacccgacg cgccgtgacg ctgcacaaat ctatgcgggc
     9481 caattcacca ttagcccggc tggtgccggt ccgggtacgc cgtggctgtt tacggcagac
     9541 attgatgata gccatggtgc acgttggacg cgtggcggcc acattgcaga gcgtggcggc
     9601 cacttcttgg atgaagagtt tggtctggca cgcctgtttc agttctctgt gccgaaagat
     9661 cacccacatt ttctgtttca cccgggtccg tttgattccg aggcctggcg tcgtctgcaa
     9721 ttggctctgg aggatgacga cgttctgggt ctgaccgtgc aatatgcgtt gttcaatatg
     9781 agcaccccgc ctcagccgaa cagcccggtt tttcacgata tggtcggtgt tgtcggtctg
     9841 tggcgtcgtg gtgaactggc gagctacccg gctggtcgtc tgctgcgtcc gcgtcaaccg
     9901 ggtctgggtg acctgaccct gcgcgtcaac ggtggtcgcg ttgcgctgaa tttggcgtgt
     9961 gccattccgt tcagcactcg tgccgcgcag ccaagcgcac cggaccgcct gaccccggac
    10021 ctgggtgcca aactgccgct gggcgatctg ctgctgcgtg atgaggacgg cgcactgttg
    10081 gcacgtgtgc cgcaggctct gtaccaagac tattggacga atcacggtat tgtggacctg
    10141 ccgctgctgc gcgaaccgcg tggtagcttg accctgagca gcgaactggc ggagtggcgt
    10201 gagcaagact gggtcaccca aagcgacgcg tctaacctgt acctggaggc accggatcgc
    10261 cgtcacggtc gctttttccc tgagagcatc gcgctgcgca gctactttcg cggtgaagcg
    10321 cgtgcgcgtc cggatatccc gcatcgtatc gagggcatgg gcctggtcgg cgtcgaatct
    10381 cgtcaggatg gcgacgctgc ggaatggcgt ctgacgggtc tgcgtccggg tccggcacgc
    10441 attgttctgg acgatggtgc cgaggcgatc cctctgcgtg ttctgcctga cgattgggcg
    10501 ctggatgacg cgaccgtcga agaagtggat tacgcctttt tgtaccgcca cgttatggcg
    10561 tattacgagc tggtgtatcc attcatgagc gacaaggtgt tttccctggc tgatcgttgc
    10621 aaatgtgaaa cgtacgcacg tctgatgtgg cagatgtgtg atccgcagaa ccgcaacaag
    10681 tcctattaca tgccgagcac ccgcgaactg tcggcaccga aagctcgttt gttcttgaag
    10741 tatctggccc acgtggaagg ccaggcacgc ctgcaagcac ctccgccagc gggtccggca
    10801 cgcattgaat ctaaagccca gttggcggca gagctgcgta aagccgtcga cctggagctg
    10861 tctgtgatgc tgcaatacct gtacgcggcg tatagcattc cgaactatgc acagggccaa
    10921 caacgtgttc gtgacggtgc gtggaccgcc gagcagctgc aactggcgtg cggtagcggt
    10981 gaccgtcgcc gtgatggcgg tattcgtgca gcactgctgg aaattgctca tgaagaaatg
    11041 attcattacc tggtcgttaa caacctgctg atggccctgg gcgagccgtt ctacgcgggt
    11101 gtcccgctga tgggcgaagc ggcacgtcag gcgtttggcc tggacaccga gttcgctctg
    11161 gaaccgttta gcgaaagcac gctggcacgt tttgttcgtc tggaatggcc gcactttatc
    11221 ccagcaccgg gcaaatccat cgcggactgc tatgccgcca ttcgtcaggc gtttttggat
    11281 ctgccggact tgtttggtgg cgaggcaggt aagcgtggcg gtgaacacca cctgttcctg
    11341 aatgagctga ccaaccgtgc gcatccgggt tatcaactgg aagttttcga tcgcgactcg
    11401 gcgctgtttg gtattgcatt tgtgaccgat cagggcgaag gtggcgctct ggacagcccg
    11461 cactacgaac atagccattt tcaacgtctg cgtgaaatga gcgcgcgtat catggctcaa
    11521 agcgcaccgt tcgaaccggc gctgccggcg ttgcgtaatc cggttctgga tgagagcccg
    11581 ggttgccaac gtgtcgcaga cggtcgtgcg cgtgcgctga tggcattgta ccaaggcgtt
    11641 tatgagctga tgtttgcgat gatggcgcag cacttcgccg tgaaaccgct gggtagcttg
    11701 cgtcgcagcc gcctgatgaa cgcagcaatc gatctgatga ccggtctgtt gcgtccgctg
    11761 agctgcgcgc tgatgaacct gccaagcggc atcgccggtc gcacggccgg tccgccgctg
    11821 ccgggtccgg ttgacacccg tagctatgac gactacgcgc tgggctgtcg catgctggca
    11881 cgccgttgcg agcgtctgct ggagcaggcg agcatgctgg aaccgggttg gctgccggat
    11941 gcgcagatgg agctgctgga tttctatcgt cgccaaatgc tggacttggc gtgcggcaaa
    12001 ctgagccgcg aggcctaagc ttactatact ctagagaaag aggagaaata ctagaatgga
    12061 gaaccgtgag ccaccactgt tgccagcccg ttggagcagc gcctatgtct cttattggag
    12121 cccgatgctg ccggatgacc agctgaccag cggctattgc tggttcgact atgaacgtga
    12181 catctgtcgt attgacggcc tgttcaatcc gtggagcgag cgtgatactg gttatcgcct
    12241 gtggatgtcg gaggttggta atgcggccag cggccgtacc tggaaacaaa aagtcgccta
    12301 tggtcgtgag cgtaccgccc tgggtgaaca gctgtgtgag cgtccgctgg atgatgagac
    12361 tggccctttt gccgaattgt tcctgccacg cgatgtcctg cgccgtctgg gtgcccgtca
    12421 cattggccgt cgcgtggttc tgggtcgcga agcggacggt tggcgttacc agcgcccagg
    12481 taaaggtccg agcaccctgt acctggatgc ggcgagcggc actccactgc gcatggtcac
    12541 cggcgatgaa gcgtcgcgtg caagcctgcg tgattttccg aatgtgagcg aggcggagat
    12601 cccggacgcg gttttcgcgg ccaagcgcta agcttttact actctagaga aagaggagaa
    12661 atactagaat gaagattctg gtcattggtg ctggtccagc tggtctggtt ttcgcatccc
    12721 aactgaagca ggcacgccct ttgtgggcca ttgacatcgt ggagaagaat gacgagcaag
    12781 aagtgctggg ctggggtgtc gtgctgcctg gccgtccggg tcagcacccg gcgaacccgc
    12841 tgtcctatct ggatgcaccg gagcgtctga atccgcaatt tctggaggac ttcaaactgg
    12901 tgcatcataa tgagccgtcc ttgatgtcca cgggcgtttt gttgtgcggc gtggagcgtc
    12961 gcggtctggt tcacgcgctg cgcgataagt gccgcagcca aggcattgct attcgtttcg
    13021 aaagcccgtt gctggaacac ggtgagctgc cgctggcgga ctatgatctg gtggtcctgg
    13081 ctaatggtgt taatcacaaa accgcgcatt tcaccgaggc tctggtcccg caggttgact
    13141 acggccgcaa taagtacatt tggtatggca ctagccagct gttcgatcag atgaatctgg
    13201 tttttcgtac ccatggtaaa gatatcttta tcgcgcatgc ctataagtat agcgatacca
    13261 tgagcacgtt cattgtcgaa tgtagcgaag agacttacgc acgcgcacgc ctgggcgaaa
    13321 tgtccgaaga ggcgagcgca gaatacgttg ctaaggtgtt ccaggccgag ctgggtggtc
    13381 acggcctggt gagccagccg ggtctgggtt ggcgtaactt catgacgttg tctcatgacc
    13441 gttgtcatga tggtaagttg gttctgctgg gtgacgcgct gcaaagcggt cactttagca
    13501 tcggccacgg caccacgatg gccgtggtgg tggcgcagct gctggttaaa gcgctgtgta
    13561 ccgaagatgg tgtgcctgcc gcgctgaaac gtttcgaaga gcgtgccctg ccgctggtgc
    13621 agttgttccg tggccacgca gacaacagcc gcgtttggtt cgaaaccgtc gaagagcgca
    13681 tgcacctgtc ctcggcggaa tttgtgcaaa gcttcgacgc acgccgcaaa agcctgccgc
    13741 cgatgccgga agcactggcg cagaatctgc gttatgcttt gcagcgctga gcttcagata
    13801 ctctagagaa agaggagaaa tactagaatg aaaagagcta tcatcgttgg tggtggtttg
    13861 gctggtggtt tgaccgctat ctacttggct aagagaggtt acgaagttca cgttgttgaa
    13921 aagagaggtg acccattgag agacttgtcg tcttacgttg acgttgtttc tagtagagct
    13981 atcggtgttt ctatgaccgt tagaggtatc aagtctgttt tggctgctgg tatcccaaga
    14041 gctgaattgg acgcttgtgg tgaaccaatc gttgctatgg ctttctctgt tggtggtcaa
    14101 tacagaatga gagaattgaa gccattggaa gatttcagac cattgtcttt gaacagagct
    14161 gctttccaaa agttgttgaa caagtacgct aacttggctg gtgttagata ctacttcgaa
    14221 cacaagtgtt tggacgttga cttggacggt aagtctgttt tgatccaagg taaggacggt
    14281 caaccacaaa gattgcaagg tgacatgatc atcggtgctg acggtgctca ctctgctgtt
    14341 agacaagcta tgcaatctgg tttgagaaga ttcgagttcc aacaaacctt cttcagacac
    14401 ggttacaaga ccttggtttt gccagacgct caggctttgg gttacagaaa ggacaccttg
    14461 tacttcttcg gtatggactc tggtggtttg ttcgctggta gagctgctac catcccagac
    14521 ggttctgttt ctatcgctgt ttgtttgcca tactctggtt ctccatcttt gaccaccacc
    14581 gacgaaccaa ccatgagagc tttcttcgac agatacttcg gtggtttgcc acgcgacgct
    14641 cgcgacgaaa tgttgagaca attcttggct aagccatcta acgacttgat caacgttcga
    14701 tcttctacct tccactacaa gggtaacgtt ttgttgttgg gtgacgctgc tcacgctacc
    14761 gctccattct tgggtcaagg tatgaacatg gctttggaag atgctagaac cttcgttgaa
    14821 ttgttggaca gacaccaagg tgaccaagac aaggctttcc cagagttcac cgaattgaga
    14881 aaggttcaag ctgacgctat gcaagacatg gctagagcta actacgacgt tttgtcttgt
    14941 tctaacccaa tcttcttcat gagagctaga tacaccagat acatgcactc taagttccca
    15001 ggtttgtacc caccagacat ggctgaaaag ttgtacttca cctctgaacc atacgacaga
    15061 ttgcaacaaa tccaaagaaa gcaaaacgtt tggtacaaga tcggtagagt taactaggct
    15121 ttgtggcttc aaataaaacg aaaggctcag tcgaaagact gggcctttcg ttttatctgt
    15181 tgtttgtcgg tgaacgctct ctactagagt cacactggct caccttcggg tgggcctttc
    15241 tgcgcgctgg ga
//
